# Supplementary material for: Grapevine virus T diversity as revealed by full-length genome sequences assembled from high-throughput sequence data
Source: PLoS One. 2018 Oct 30;13(10):e0206010. doi: 10.1371/journal.pone.0206010 (PMC6207325; doi:10.1371/journal.pone.0206010)
Supplement: S1 Text — The sequences are additionally available in Genbank under the accession numbers provided in the text and tables. (TXT) [file pone.0206010.s003.txt]

LOCUS       Seq1                    8679 bp    RNA     linear   VRL 23-JUL-2018
DEFINITION  Grapevine virus T, isolate Pinot noir, complete genome.
ACCESSION   Seq1
VERSION
KEYWORDS    .
SOURCE      Grapevine virus T
  ORGANISM  Grapevine virus T
            Viruses; ssRNA viruses; ssRNA positive-strand viruses, no DNA
            stage; Tymovirales; Betaflexiviridae; Quinvirinae; Foveavirus;
            unclassified Foveavirus.
REFERENCE   1  (bases 1 to 8679)
  AUTHORS   Nourenejhad-Zarghani,S., Hily,J.-M., Glasa,M., Marais,A.,
            Wetzel,T., Faure,C., Vigne,E., Velt,A., Lemaire,O.,
            Boursiquot,J.-M., Okic,A., Ruiz-Garcia,A.B., Olmos,A., Lacombe,T.
            and Candresse,T.
  TITLE     Grapevine virus T diversity as revealed by full-length genome
            sequences assembled from high-throughput sequence data
  JOURNAL   Unpublished
REFERENCE   2  (bases 1 to 8679)
  AUTHORS   Nourenejhad-Zarghani,S., Hily,J.-M., Glasa,M., Marais,A.,
            Wetzel,T., Faure,C., Vigne,E., Velt,A., Lemaire,O.,
            Boursiquot,J.-M., Okic,A., Ruiz-Garcia,A.B., Olmos,A., Lacombe,T.
            and Candresse,T.
  TITLE     Direct Submission
  JOURNAL   Submitted (23-JUL-2018) Virology, INRA, 71 avenue E. Bourlaux
            CS20032, Villenave d'Ornon Cedex, Villenave d'Ornon 33882, France
COMMENT     Bankit Comment: TOTAL # OF SEQS:21.
            Bankit Comment: GAP: est. length - alignment.
            Bankit Comment: TOTAL # OF SETS:1.
            
            ##Assembly-Data-START##
            Assembly Method       :: CLC genomics workbench v. 7.5; CLC
                                     genomics workbench v. 11
            Sequencing Technology :: Illumina; Sanger dideoxy sequencing
            ##Assembly-Data-END##
FEATURES             Location/Qualifiers
     source          1..8679
                     /organism="Grapevine virus T"
                     /mol_type="genomic RNA"
                     /isolate="Pinot noir"
                     /host="Vitis vinifera cv. Pinot Noir"
                     /db_xref="taxon:2016035"
                     /note="extrachromosomal
                     From dataset SRR520387"
     5'UTR           1..43
     CDS             44..6433
                     /codon_start=1
                     /product="Viral replicase"
                     /translation="MALHHRSAAAEVLARLTSDEQSRVSAPTVKSLCDDEAQAGGFFN
                     YSLPQKAQEKLELSGIYLSPLSYRPHSHPVCKTLENHILYNVLPSYLDNKFYFVGIKN
                     FKLDFIRSRNKRLSMVESVNRYVTSLDKSRYCNELIHRSSASDLHLARKRGFNELPTL
                     ANLIPPLEKKGAEFIFLHDELHYWSPSCVIKFLEAVKPTTVLASVVIPPELLAKSKES
                     LNPWAYKFKIIKDRLVFAPDGVWAEAYDQPLRCKYLLKTRRFLLGDGTVYSVDIIHSK
                     FCHHLLSITRGELLNQDRRFFGDFDAIGLGALGKLSRNVKHCYPISVQVVTKLYLYLM
                     TLKKPDEESAEAKLRQLINDPTGREIKFAESFSRLILKCKKESSLFLPSLTKDCKNFL
                     IGLFPGFVSRMFQVYKDKCLSDFIYDLEPFNFYVDTIDVKGDFTDEFEFWDLHDLLDS
                     FDVSEGIDDMKVTIKNWWTTRSPQSYFAGGKEWESNSSKFYSKFQAFERVGDLYRYLL
                     QDLSHDMVNEEVVVRRLRNFLKQRGTESLAYMISCNLDIAALRKTVFNWILETRKENW
                     LRVVRPQWFLLVGRINTKFICNSSSSISNLSVRSINLYRSVVKEAEKFNMESLDRVFW
                     RQAGPAMKLEESGIEASRVSEVEAEEQHSPVEVIGDETEHMLTAVQEGDQSVTPGCAD
                     CASVIIDDIKIDVGNSRELKFHYGALKFPDVLRGRKAGFYAKAGIKSYAYNGGCHDSM
                     GWPKALDEILKLTGGGLYYNSCLAQRYDGGASIGMHSDDEKCYAVGHKVLTVNMLGSC
                     QFSICRKQDRNFKERYVNFKLKEGDYFEMPRNFQENYLHGVCEACDGRISLTFRRQLV
                     PDSGDDDEECSPTAFCRIDRIAGRKFWPECSNYLAAMIDSGGKGRELDLCDCFSCPNH
                     FRYAKNVDGIRKVFSATGLAAGDRVLVLNSRSNKAILEKFKGLRVTIAVFSGRIEFLD
                     SLVPGILSDGDLKEVKDFSIQNLKVELAVIIFRGSTVPGSKVRVHREECKFTGASEVL
                     FGCNLMATDEYSIGNFNLFQVPADGNCFWHSVGHLMNCNGLDLKKGVFNKFKSSGLES
                     VKLEHQLEPNVFAENEVIAYFCGMHKRRLIILTPEYDIEWNFGERNWPLLGFLCLVQQ
                     HFQPCAPTNGCMVRAIAEALGKREVDVLNYLCQDATRHIFEEVCQGAGLNLMYLEVVF
                     EAFDICAKCDFGDRVETFNNSGSVVALFDVSAEHIRCVPKISDKPMSVRVDTMRSVRK
                     SEIEMLGMNGTWIEYEPQVARAEKLEQCLLAGLTGVMCSERYDNQKAWLNNIAKDQRG
                     KRSIMAIMGTFGSGKSHVYKTFMTHAVGKFVTFVSPRRQLADSIKDDLGLYKNKLGKT
                     LRNKSQEGWSVVTFEVFLKTIPQLKKGHVVILDEIQLFPPGYLDLCLLVSDKSCIFSV
                     AGDPCQSGYDSKSDRNTLGVLDSDIFELLRNKEYSYNIESRRFKNPMFEGRLPCRFLK
                     GSLHEKHQDFVVWKSMEDLVFGEKFKIDAFLVSSFEEKRIVWSHFGSAVTCLTFGEST
                     GLNFNEGVVLITYDSIQTDDNRWLTALSRFRMNIHFVNLLGIPLERAIGHFAGKPLYH
                     FMSKKSGEAVILDMLPGNPKFKNGFNISVGKDEGIKEAKLAGDPWLKTMLFLGQNEDV
                     EIEEMEEEFKNEEWFKTHLPITSMECSRARWVGKLALRESREVRCGMDTTEQFKDDHH
                     DLKGVLMTNACERYESIYPRHKGNDSVTFLMAVKKRLRFSSAAVEEALLRKAMPFGKF
                     LLGKFLKNIKLKRNHNLRMMEESVAEFEEKKTSKSAATIENHSGRSCRDWLNDVALIF
                     MKSQHCTKFDNRFRDAKAGQTLACFQHSVLCRFAPYMRYIEKKVFEALPERFYIHSGK
                     GLDSLKAWVVANDFSGVCTESDYEAFDSSQDHYILSFEIELMRYFGLPNDLILDYQFI
                     KTHLGSKLGNFAIMRFTGEASTFLFNTLANMLFTFLRYDLTGSESIAFAGDDMCANRR
                     LRVTREYEDFLTRIRLKAKVQYVASPTFCGWCLFKSGIFKRPQLVMERINIAREMNNL
                     DNCIDNYAIEVSYAYSLGELAVEVMSDEELEAHYNCIRFLVKYKNRMKSSIKELF"
     CDS             6489..7154
                     /codon_start=1
                     /product="Triple gene block 1 protein"
                     /translation="MNNLISALELFGFVRVSEEVRQPLVIHSVPGSGKTSLIRSLIKL
                     DRDFEAFTAGVPDTPNLEGCYIKSHFEGCASTEKLSILDEYLTVEDWGGFEVLFSDPY
                     QNDKSPLVASYVSRKTKRFGKSTCAYLAGYGFEVESEFEDILVRGSPFELKVEGQLIC
                     FGKAAVELASSHGAEFKLPCEVRGSTFDIVTLLKSEEPSFANKHLFYVGCTRHRKKLL
                     ILE"
     CDS             7158..7508
                     /codon_start=1
                     /product="Triple gene block 2 protein"
                     /translation="MSFQQPADWSKSLGPVLIGAGVAIVIHFLRASNLPHVGDNSHHL
                     PHGGSYQDGTKRITYCGPRKEYPGTGLFQLGNSQVAIVLVLGISFLIYAVEKFGIGAS
                     RRCACNPNPCVCRR"
     CDS             7432..7668
                     /codon_start=1
                     /product="Triple gene block 3 protein"
                     /translation="MQWKNLALGLLGAALATLILVFVGGEKGGDCFIRITGESVTVSN
                     CGNLQEVPEVIKAVKGVWSSLGAGGKFDLEGDCS"
     CDS             7670..8437
                     /codon_start=1
                     /product="Coat protein"
                     /translation="MASNEELREQEERRKKDEAKTLGKEVDGAGGSRPAMPDLGTIIK
                     RKKKQIENALSAKVNVKDLMEREFGLQSNNVMNNNDILAISSIFTEAKIPEGQQQHTA
                     IEVARMAVDVGSSKHSEFMGKSVVCGHDLSVIVGYIKEVTTLRRFCMYYSKVIWNLLI
                     KEKTPPANWAKKGFKDETKFAAFDFFIGIFDESALEPEGGLVRSPTQSELKANISALE
                     VKVFRQKMSEGNRSLNLGEISGGAMGAPAYNPFGGDS"
     3'UTR           8438..8679
BASE COUNT     2440 a   1501 c   2273 g   2465 t
ORIGIN      
        1 ctcgaacggc catacatcaa agtggtataa ctactttcac gtcatggctc ttcaccaccg
       61 ttctgctgct gctgaggtac tcgcccgact cacttcagat gaacaatcca gagttagcgc
      121 tccaacagtc aaatccctgt gtgatgatga ggcacaagct ggtggtttct tcaattacag
      181 cttgccgcag aaggcacaag aaaaattgga gctttctggt atttatttaa gcccgcttag
      241 ttataggccg cactcccacc ctgtatgtaa gactttagaa aatcacattc tttataacgt
      301 tctacctagt tacttggata ataagtttta ttttgtagga attaagaatt tcaaattaga
      361 tttcattaga agtaggaata aaagattgtc aatggttgag tctgtgaaca ggtatgttac
      421 atcactggat aagtctagat attgcaatga attgatccat agaagttcag cgtctgattt
      481 gcaccttgct agaaagagag gttttaatga attgccaact ctagcaaatc tcattccccc
      541 gcttgagaag aaaggagctg aattcatttt cctccatgat gagctgcact actggtctcc
      601 ttcctgtgtc attaaatttt tggaggctgt taagccaaca accgtgctag cttctgtcgt
      661 tattccccca gagttactcg ccaaatccaa agagagcctt aatccatggg cgtataaatt
      721 taagatcatc aaggatcgtt tggtattcgc tcctgatggg gtttgggctg aggcttatga
      781 tcagcctttg agatgcaaat acttgcttaa aactaggcgg tttttgcttg gtgatggcac
      841 cgtatatagt gtggatatta ttcattctaa attctgccat cacctgttaa gcatcacacg
      901 tggggaattg ttaaatcagg atcgcagatt ctttggagat tttgacgcaa ttgggcttgg
      961 tgctttaggt aagttgagta gaaatgttaa gcattgctat ccaataagtg ttcaagttgt
     1021 aaccaagctg tacctgtacc ttatgacttt aaagaagcct gatgaggagt cggctgaagc
     1081 taaattaagg cagctcatta atgatcctac ggggagagaa attaaatttg ctgagagttt
     1141 ttccagactg attctaaaat gcaagaagga gagctcacta tttctcccaa gtttaacaaa
     1201 agactgcaaa aatttcttaa tagggctgtt tccaggtttt gtatcaagga tgttccaggt
     1261 ctataaggat aaatgtttga gtgactttat ctatgattta gaaccattca acttctacgt
     1321 cgacacgatt gatgtcaaag gggacttcac tgatgagttt gagttttggg acttgcatga
     1381 cttactggac tctttcgacg tgagcgaggg gattgatgac atgaaggtca ccatcaaaaa
     1441 ttggtggacc accaggtcac cacagagcta ctttgctggc ggtaaggagt gggagagtaa
     1501 cagttcaaaa ttttactcca agtttcaggc ttttgagcga gttggggatc tttatcgcta
     1561 cctcctacaa gatctgagtc atgatatggt gaatgaagaa gttgtggtac gaagattgcg
     1621 gaacttttta aagcagaggg gcactgagag ccttgcatat atgatatcat gcaacttgga
     1681 cattgcggca ttgaggaaga ctgtctttaa ctggattttg gagaccagaa aggaaaactg
     1741 gctgcgcgtg gtgcgtccac agtggttcct acttgttgga agaataaaca ccaagttcat
     1801 ctgcaattca agtagctcca tttctaatct atccgttaga agcatcaacc tgtaccgctc
     1861 agtagtaaaa gaggctgaga aattcaacat ggaaagcctt gatagagtgt tctggaggca
     1921 ggcagggcct gctatgaaac ttgaagaatc aggaattgaa gcaagcaggg tttctgaggt
     1981 ggaggctgaa gagcaacatt ctcctgtgga ggtgatcggc gatgaaactg aacatatgtt
     2041 gactgccgtc caagaagggg atcaatccgt gaccccaggt tgtgctgatt gtgcatcagt
     2101 tatcattgat gacattaaaa ttgacgttgg gaattcaagg gagctgaaat tccattacgg
     2161 ggcgttgaag tttccagatg ttctgagggg gcgcaaggct ggtttctatg cgaaggctgg
     2221 aattaagtcc tacgcttata atggtgggtg ccacgacagc atgggatggc ccaaagcact
     2281 tgatgaaatc ctaaaattga ctggtggtgg actgtactac aacagttgct tggcacagag
     2341 gtatgatggt ggagcctcaa ttggaatgca ctctgacgat gagaagtgct atgcagttgg
     2401 acacaaggtg ttgactgtca acatgcttgg atcatgtcaa ttttccatat gcaggaagca
     2461 agatcgtaat ttcaaggagc ggtatgtgaa tttcaaactc aaagaaggtg attactttga
     2521 gatgccacgt aattttcagg agaattattt gcacggagtc tgcgaagcat gtgatggtcg
     2581 aatatccttg actttcagga ggcagctagt ccctgattca ggtgatgatg atgaagaatg
     2641 cagccccact gcgttctgca gaattgacag gatcgctggc cggaagtttt ggcctgaatg
     2701 ctcaaattat ttggcggcaa tgatcgacag tggcgggaag gggagagagt tggatctttg
     2761 tgattgcttt tcttgtccta atcactttcg gtatgccaag aatgttgatg gaataaggaa
     2821 agttttttca gccactggat tggcagctgg tgatagagtg ctggttttaa actcaagatc
     2881 aaataaggca attttagaga aattcaaagg gctgagagtt acaattgctg ttttctctgg
     2941 aaggattgag ttcttagata gtcttgtgcc tgggattctg agtgatgggg atctcaaaga
     3001 ggttaaggat ttctcaattc agaatcttaa ggttgagctg gcagtgatca tctttcgtgg
     3061 ctcaacagta cctggttcaa aagtgagggt gcacagagaa gaatgtaagt ttactggagc
     3121 aagtgaagtg ttattcggtt gcaacttaat ggccactgat gagtattcaa ttggaaactt
     3181 taacttgttc caagttccag ctgatggcaa ttgcttctgg cattctgtgg gccatttaat
     3241 gaattgtaat ggccttgact tgaaaaaggg tgtatttaat aagttcaaaa gttcagggtt
     3301 ggaatcagta aagcttgaac atcaattgga gccaaatgtt tttgcagaaa atgaggtcat
     3361 tgcatacttt tgtggtatgc acaaaaggcg gctaataata ctaaccccag agtatgacat
     3421 tgagtggaat tttggtgaga ggaactggcc attacttggc tttctgtgtc tcgtgcagca
     3481 gcattttcaa ccatgtgcac caaccaatgg atgtatggtt agggccattg ctgaggctct
     3541 tgggaagaga gaggtggatg tgcttaatta tttgtgtcag gatgcaacta gacacatatt
     3601 tgaagaggtt tgccagggtg ctggtctcaa cttgatgtac ctggaagttg tgtttgaagc
     3661 tttcgacatc tgtgctaaat gtgactttgg tgacagagtg gagacgttca ataactcagg
     3721 ttcggtggtt gcattatttg acgtttctgc tgaacatata agatgcgttc caaagatttc
     3781 tgacaaaccc atgagcgtga gggttgatac catgagaagt gtgagaaagt ccgagataga
     3841 gatgcttggg atgaacggca cctggattga gtacgagcca caagtggcca gggctgaaaa
     3901 gttagagcag tgtttgctag caggtcttac tggtgtgatg tgtagtgaga gatatgacaa
     3961 tcaaaaggcc tggttaaaca acattgccaa agaccagaga ggtaaacgca gcatcatggc
     4021 tataatgggc acttttggaa gtgggaagag ccacgtttac aaaacgttca tgactcatgc
     4081 tgttggcaag tttgtaacat tcgtgtcccc tagaaggcag ctggcagata gcattaagga
     4141 tgatttgggg ctttataaga ataagcttgg gaaaacattg aggaacaagt cccaggaagg
     4201 gtggagcgtg gtcacgttcg aagtcttcct caagaccatc ccacaactaa aaaaagggca
     4261 tgtagtgatt cttgatgaga tccagctgtt tccacctggc tatttggacc tttgcctact
     4321 tgtgtcagat aagtcttgca ttttttctgt cgcaggtgac ccctgtcaaa gtggttacga
     4381 ttcaaagagt gataggaata ccctaggggt gctggattca gacatttttg agttgttgag
     4441 gaacaaagag tactcctata atatcgagag cagaaggttc aagaatccaa tgtttgaagg
     4501 tagattgccc tgtcgattcc ttaagggttc actgcatgag aagcatcagg attttgtggt
     4561 atggaagtcc atggaggatt tggtttttgg ggagaagttc aaaattgatg cattcctggt
     4621 gagcagtttt gaggagaaaa gaattgtgtg gtcgcacttt ggatctgcag tcacctgtct
     4681 tacatttggg gagtcaactg gtttgaattt taatgagggt gttgtgttga taacctacga
     4741 ttcaattcag acagatgata acagatggct aactgctctg tctaggttta gaatgaacat
     4801 ccactttgtt aacctattgg gaattccact tgaaagagca atcgggcatt ttgctggcaa
     4861 gccactctat catttcatgt ctaagaagag cggagaagca gtgatacttg atatgctgcc
     4921 aggcaatccg aagttcaaga atggttttaa tatctccgtt ggtaaggatg aaggcattaa
     4981 ggaggcaaaa ttggctggtg acccatggtt aaaaaccatg ttattcttgg gccagaatga
     5041 ggatgtcgag atagaagaga tggaggagga gtttaaaaat gaagagtggt tcaaaactca
     5101 cttaccaatt acttccatgg aatgctcaag ggctcggtgg gttggaaagc ttgcactaag
     5161 agagagcaga gaggtgagat gtgggatgga tactacggag cagtttaaag atgaccatca
     5221 tgatcttaaa ggtgttttga tgaccaatgc atgcgaaagg tatgagtcca tatacccaag
     5281 gcacaagggc aatgacagtg ttaccttctt gatggcggtt aagaagaggt tgcgcttttc
     5341 gagcgctgcg gtagaagagg cattgcttag aaaagccatg ccattcggaa agttcctcct
     5401 tggaaaattc ttgaaaaaca taaagttgaa aaggaatcac aatcttcgaa tgatggagga
     5461 atccgtggca gaatttgagg agaagaaaac tagcaagagt gccgcaacaa ttgaaaatca
     5521 tagtgggcgg tcatgcaggg attggttgaa cgatgttgcc ttaatcttta tgaagtcaca
     5581 acactgcacg aagtttgata acaggtttag agatgcaaaa gcaggtcaga ccttggcttg
     5641 cttccaacat tcagtgttgt gcagattcgc accatacatg agatacatag agaaaaaggt
     5701 ctttgaagcc ttacctgagc ggttttacat ccattctgga aagggtttgg acagccttaa
     5761 agcctgggta gttgcgaatg atttttcagg agtgtgcact gagtctgatt atgaagcgtt
     5821 tgattcatct caggaccatt acattttgag ttttgaaatt gagctaatga ggtattttgg
     5881 gcttcctaac gatctaattc ttgactatca gttcataaag acccatttgg gctccaagct
     5941 tggcaacttt gcaataatgc gttttacggg tgaagcttcc acctttctgt ttaacacgct
     6001 agccaatatg ctattcacct ttttgaggta tgacctcact ggcagcgaga gtattgcatt
     6061 tgctggagat gatatgtgcg cgaacaggcg attgagggta acaagagagt atgaggactt
     6121 cctcacaagg atcaggctaa aggccaaggt gcaatatgtc gccagtccaa ccttctgtgg
     6181 ctggtgtctc ttcaagagtg ggattttcaa gaggccgcag ttggtcatgg agcggataaa
     6241 cattgctaga gagatgaata atttggacaa ttgcatagat aattatgcaa ttgaagtttc
     6301 gtatgcctac tccttgggtg agcttgcggt ggaggtgatg agtgacgagg agctcgaggc
     6361 tcattataac tgtatccgct ttctggtaaa gtataagaat aggatgaaga gttccattaa
     6421 ggagctcttt tagttagcag tgttagtcag cagttaggta aagcttgttt gttgatatag
     6481 cttgtgtgat gaataatttg atttccgctc ttgagttatt tggttttgtt agagttagtg
     6541 aggaggttag acagcctttg gtcattcata gcgttccggg aagtggaaag acaagtttga
     6601 ttagatcttt gattaagttg gacagggatt tcgaggcgtt tacagctgga gtgcctgaca
     6661 caccgaatct tgaggggtgt tacatcaagt cccactttga gggttgtgct tcgactgaga
     6721 aattgagcat tttggacgaa tacctcacag ttgaggattg ggggggattt gaagtcttgt
     6781 tctctgaccc ttaccagaac gataagagtc ctctggtggc ctcttacgta tccaggaaga
     6841 ccaaaagatt tgggaagtca acttgtgcgt acttggcagg ttacggattt gaagtggaga
     6901 gtgagtttga ggatattttg gttaggggtt caccattcga actcaaagtt gaagggcaat
     6961 taatttgctt cgggaaggct gcggttgagc tggcttcaag tcacggtgct gagttcaagc
     7021 taccttgtga ggtgcggggg tcgacatttg atattgtcac actgttgaaa tctgaagagc
     7081 caagttttgc gaacaagcat ctattttacg ttggatgcac aagacacagg aaaaagcttc
     7141 tgatacttga gtgattgatg tcatttcaac aaccagctga ttggtcgaaa tcactggggc
     7201 ctgtgttaat tggggccggg gttgcaattg tgattcattt tttaagggca agtaatttgc
     7261 cacatgttgg agataattca catcatctcc cgcatggagg aagctatcag gacgggacaa
     7321 aaagaataac ttactgtggt cctagaaaag aatatccggg taccggtctc tttcaacttg
     7381 gaaattcaca ggtggcaatt gtgttggtcc ttggcatatc attcttgatc tatgcagtgg
     7441 aaaaatttgg cattggggct tctaggcgct gcgcttgcaa ccctaatcct tgtgtttgta
     7501 ggaggtgaga aaggtggcga ttgcttcata agaatcactg gtgagtctgt caccgtgtcc
     7561 aattgtggta accttcagga ggtgccggaa gtaattaaag cagtgaaagg ggtgtggtcc
     7621 tcgttaggtg caggaggcaa atttgatttg gaaggtgact gcagttgata tggcatcaaa
     7681 tgaagaattg agggagcaag aggaaagaag gaaaaaggat gaagctaaaa ctctgggaaa
     7741 ggaggtagat ggtgctggag gaagtaggcc agcaatgcct gatttgggca ccataatcaa
     7801 aaggaagaag aagcaaattg aaaatgcttt gagtgccaaa gtgaatgtga aggatctgat
     7861 ggagagagaa tttggcctcc agtcaaacaa tgtcatgaac aacaacgaca ttcttgccat
     7921 ttctagcata tttacagagg caaaaatacc agaaggccaa cagcaacaca ctgcaataga
     7981 ggttgcaaga atggcggtgg atgttggcag ttcaaaacac tcagaattca tgggtaaaag
     8041 tgtcgtatgc ggacatgatt tatcagtgat tgttggctac ataaaggagg tgaccacatt
     8101 gcgcagattt tgcatgtatt actccaaggt gatatggaac ttgctcatca aagaaaagac
     8161 ccctcctgcc aattgggcaa agaaagggtt taaagatgag accaaatttg cagcctttga
     8221 ctttttcatt ggcatattcg atgagagtgc gctggaacct gaagggggtt tggtgaggtc
     8281 acctacccag agtgagctga aagcaaacat ttctgctttg gaagtaaagg tctttaggca
     8341 gaaaatgagc gagggtaata ggtctttaaa cttgggagaa ataagcgggg gggcaatggg
     8401 tgccccagcc tacaatccat ttgggggaga ttcatgaatt tcggtttttg gtgtctttgc
     8461 tgattaatga tcagcacctg ctgaagcttg agagttgcta gttggaactc ttgtcgtggc
     8521 caacccgatt gtgtccacgg cacccatttc gacagggcaa atgttcgctg gcataccgta
     8581 ctaatagtat gctcctatct agctgacgat cctaagacct aaataattat ataagggagt
     8641 cgtcgataaa taaaaatgcg ttttaatata tttttccgt
//
LOCUS       Seq2                    8668 bp    RNA     linear   VRL 23-JUL-2018
DEFINITION  Grapevine virus T, isolate Vitis amurensis, complete genome.
ACCESSION   Seq2
VERSION
KEYWORDS    .
SOURCE      Grapevine virus T
  ORGANISM  Grapevine virus T
            Viruses; ssRNA viruses; ssRNA positive-strand viruses, no DNA
            stage; Tymovirales; Betaflexiviridae; Quinvirinae; Foveavirus;
            unclassified Foveavirus.
REFERENCE   1  (bases 1 to 8668)
  AUTHORS   Nourenejhad-Zarghani,S., Hily,J.-M., Glasa,M., Marais,A.,
            Wetzel,T., Faure,C., Vigne,E., Velt,A., Lemaire,O.,
            Boursiquot,J.-M., Okic,A., Ruiz-Garcia,A.B., Olmos,A., Lacombe,T.
            and Candresse,T.
  TITLE     Grapevine virus T diversity as revealed by full-length genome
            sequences assembled from high-throughput sequence data
  JOURNAL   Unpublished
REFERENCE   2  (bases 1 to 8668)
  AUTHORS   Nourenejhad-Zarghani,S., Hily,J.-M., Glasa,M., Marais,A.,
            Wetzel,T., Faure,C., Vigne,E., Velt,A., Lemaire,O.,
            Boursiquot,J.-M., Okic,A., Ruiz-Garcia,A.B., Olmos,A., Lacombe,T.
            and Candresse,T.
  TITLE     Direct Submission
  JOURNAL   Submitted (23-JUL-2018) Virology, INRA, 71 avenue E. Bourlaux
            CS20032, Villenave d'Ornon Cedex, Villenave d'Ornon 33882, France
COMMENT     Bankit Comment: TOTAL # OF SEQS:21.
            Bankit Comment: GAP: est. length - alignment.
            Bankit Comment: TOTAL # OF SETS:1.
            
            ##Assembly-Data-START##
            Assembly Method       :: CLC genomics workbench v. 7.5; CLC
                                     genomics workbench v. 11
            Sequencing Technology :: Illumina; Sanger dideoxy sequencing
            ##Assembly-Data-END##
FEATURES             Location/Qualifiers
     source          1..8668
                     /organism="Grapevine virus T"
                     /mol_type="genomic RNA"
                     /isolate="Vitis amurensis"
                     /host="Vitis amurensis"
                     /db_xref="taxon:2016035"
                     /note="extrachromosomal
                     From datasets SRR922004, SRR922126, SRR922136, SRR922138"
     5'UTR           1..33
     CDS             34..6423
                     /codon_start=1
                     /product="Viral replicase"
                     /translation="MALHHRSAAAEVLARLTSDEQSRVCAPAVKSLCDEEVQADGFFN
                     YSLSQKAQEKLELSGIYLSPLSYRPHSHPVCKTLENYILYNVLPSYLDNKFYFVGIKN
                     FKLDFIRSRNKRLSMVESVNRYVTSLDKSRYCNELIHRSSASDLHFARKKGFEGLPTL
                     ANLIPPLEKKGAEFIFLHDELHYWSPSCVIKFLEAIKPTTLLASVVIPPELLAKSKES
                     LNPWAYKFKIIKDRLIFAPDGIWAEAXXXXXXXXXXXXXXXXXXXXXXXXXXXXXXXK
                     FCHHLISITRGELLNQDRRFFGDFDAIGLGALGKLSRNVKHRYPINIQVVTKLYLYLM
                     TLKKPDEESAEAKLRQLINDPTGREIKFAESFSRLVLKCKKESSLFLPSLTKDCKNFL
                     IGLFPGFISRMFQIYKDKCLSDFIYDLEPFNFYVDTVDIKGDFTDEFEFWDLHDLQNF
                     FDVSEEVDDMKITIKNWWNARPSQSYFIGRREWESKSSKFYSKFQAFERVGDLYRYIL
                     QDLSHDMINEEIVVRRLRNFLRIRGTESLAYMISCNLDIAALRRTVLSWNLEARKRAW
                     LSIVRPQWFLLVGRINTRFICDSSSSLSELSVSSVNLYRSVVKEARNFKSESLERVFW
                     KQMGPTIRLKELEVEASEASETKVAEQDASEKAMKVEFELVPAVAQSKDQSVEQSPVD
                     RTSISIDDVKIDIGNSHDLRFHYGALEFPDVLKGRKAGFYAKSGIKSYSYNGGCHVSL
                     GWPKALDEILKLVGGGPYYNSCLAQRYNGGATIGMHSDNERCYAVGHKVLTVNIFGSC
                     QFSICRKQDRNLKERFINFELKDGDYFEMPRNFQENYLHGVREACDGRISLTFRRQLV
                     PDQDDGEEECNPSTFNSVDRITGRKFWPECSGHLAAMVDVGGKGRELDLCDCFSCPNH
                     FRYAKNVDGIRKVFSATGLAAGDRVLVLNSKSNKTILEKFKGLRVTIAVFSGRIELLD
                     GAVPGVMNDGDLKEVRVFSAQSLKVELAVIIFRGSSISGSRVRVHKGECKFAGASEVL
                     FGCSLIATDEYSIENFNLFQVQADGNCFWHSVGHLMNCNGLDLKKGVFNRFRSSGLES
                     KQLEHQLEPNVFAENEVIAYFCGMHKRRLIVLTPEYDVEWNFGEKNWPLLGFLCLMQQ
                     HFQPCAPTNGCMIRAVSEALGKREVDVLNYLCQDSTRHIFEEVCQGAGLNLMYLEAVF
                     EAFDICAKCDFGDKVETFNSSGSVVALFDISAEHIRCVPKISDKPMSVRVDAMRSIRK
                     SEIEMLGMNGTWIEYEPQVARAEKLEQCLMAGLTGVMCSERYDNQKAWLNNIAKEQRG
                     KRNVLAILGTFGSGKSHVYKTFMAHAVGKFVTFVSPRRQLADSIKEDLGLYKNKLGKT
                     LRNKSQEGWSVVTFEVFLKTIYQLKRGHVVVLDEIQLFPPGYLDLCLLVADRSCVFSV
                     AGDPCQSGYDSKGDRNTLGVLDSDIFELLRNKEYSYNIESRRFKNPMFEGRLPCQFLK
                     GSLHEKYQDFVVWKSMEDLVFGEKFKIDAFLVSSFEEKRIVWSHFGSAVTCLTFGEST
                     GLNFNEGVVLITYDSIQTDDKRWLTALSRFRMNIHFVNLLGIPLERAIGHFAGKPLYH
                     FMSKKSGEAVILDMLPGDPKFKNGFNTSVGKDEGIRESKLVGDPWLKTMLFLGQSEDA
                     EIEEMEEEFKNEEWFKTHLPITSMECSRARWVGKLALRESREVRCGMDTTEQFKDDHH
                     DLKGVLMTNACERYESIYPRHRGNDSVTFLMAVKKRLRFSSAAVEEAMLRKAMPFGKF
                     LLGKFLKNIKLKRNHNPGMMEDSVAEFEEKKTSKSVATIENHSGRSCRDWLNDVALIF
                     MKSQHCTKFDNRFRDAKAGQTLACFQHSVLCRFAPYMRYIEKKVFEVLPKRFYIHSGK
                     GLDSLKAWVIANDFSGVCTESDYEAFDSSQDHYILSFEIELMRYLGLPNDLILDYQFI
                     KTHLGSKLGNFAIMRFTGEASTFLFNTLANMLFTFLRYDLTGSESIAFAGDDMCANKR
                     LRITREYEDFLTRIRLKAKVQYVASPTFCGWCLFRSGIFKRPQLVMERINIAREMNNL
                     DNCIDNYAIEVSYAYSLGELAVEVMNDEELEAHYNCIRFLVKYKNRMKSSIKELF"
     CDS             6479..7144
                     /codon_start=1
                     /product="Triple gene block 1 protein"
                     /translation="MNNLISALELFGFDRVSEEVNLPLVVHSVPGSGKTSLIRSLIKL
                     DGDFEAFTAGVPDTPNLEGRYVKSYSEGCASTGKFSILDEYLTVRSWEGFEALFSDPY
                     QNNKSPLVASYVSKKTRRFGKATCEYLASYGFEIESEIEDSVVRGSPFEIKVEGQLIC
                     FGKAAVELASKHRAEFKLPCEVRGSTFDVVTLLKSEEPCSENKHLFYVGCTRHRKKLL
                     ILE"
     CDS             7148..7498
                     /codon_start=1
                     /product="Triple gene block 2 protein"
                     /translation="MSFQQPADWPKSLGPLLIGAGVAIVVHFLRASNLPHVGDNLHHL
                     PHGGSYQDGTKRITYCGPKKEYPGTGLLQFGNSQVAIILVLSILLLIYAVERLGIGAP
                     RRCACHPDPCACRG"
     CDS             7422..7658
                     /codon_start=1
                     /product="Triple gene block 3 protein"
                     /translation="MQWRDLALGLLGAALVTLILALVGGERSDSCFIRITGESVTVSN
                     CGSLQEVPEVIKAVQGVWSSLGSGGNFDLERDCS"
     CDS             7660..8427
                     /codon_start=1
                     /product="Coat protein"
                     /translation="MASNEELRRQEEEKLKSEIKTSGKEIGGAGGSRPALPDLGTVIK
                     RKKRPIENVLSAKVNVKDLMEREFGLQSNNVMNNNDIIAISSIFTEAKIPEGLQQHTA
                     IEVARMAVDVGSSKHSEFMGKSVVCGQDLSVVVGYIKEVTTLRRFCMYYSKVIWNLLI
                     KEKTPPANWAKKGFKDETKFAAFDFFIGIFDESALEPEGGLVRSPTQSELKANISALE
                     VRVFRQKMSEGNRSLNLGEISGGAMGAPAYNPFGGDS"
     3'UTR           8428..8668
BASE COUNT     2473 a   1475 c   2186 g   2445 t     89 others
ORIGIN      
        1 catacatcaa agtggtacaa ctaccttcat gtaatggctc ttcaccaccg ttctgctgct
       61 gccgaggtac tcgctcgact tacctcagat gagcaatcca gggtttgtgc tcctgcggtt
      121 aaatccttgt gtgatgaaga ggtacaggct gatggtttct tcaactacag tttatctcag
      181 aaggcacaag aaaagttaga gctttctggt atttacttaa gcccacttag ttataggcct
      241 cattcccatc ctgtgtgtaa aaccttagaa aattatattc tttataacgt tttgcctagt
      301 tatttagata acaaattcta ttttgtgggg attaaaaatt tcaagcttga cttcattagg
      361 agtaggaata aaaggttatc aatggtagag tctgtaaata gatatgttac ttcgttagat
      421 aaatccaggt attgcaatga gttgattcat agaagctcgg cttctgactt gcactttgct
      481 agaaagaaag gttttgaggg attgccaact ttggcaaatc ttattccccc acttgaaaaa
      541 aaaggtgctg aattcatttt ccttcatgat gagttacact actggtcccc ctcctgtgta
      601 atcaaatttt tggaggccat caagccaact actttgctgg cttctgtcgt cattcctcca
      661 gagctacttg caaaatcaaa agagagtctc aatccatggg catacaagtt taaaattatc
      721 aaggatcgct taatctttgc tccggatgga atttgggctg aggcttannn nnnnnnnnnn
      781 nnnnnnnnnn nnnnnnnnnn nnnnnnnnnn nnnnnnnnnn nnnnnnnnnn nnnnnnnnnn
      841 nnnnnnnnnn nnnnnnctaa gttctgccat cacttaataa gcatcacacg tggggagcta
      901 ttaaatcagg atcgcaggtt ctttggggat tttgatgcaa tcggtcttgg tgctttaggg
      961 aaattgagta ggaatgttaa gcatcgctac ccaataaaca ttcaagtagt taccaagctg
     1021 tatttgtatc ttatgacttt gaagaagcct gatgaggaat cagctgaggc aaagttaagg
     1081 cagctcatta atgatccaac aggaagggaa atcaaatttg cagaaagttt ctccaggctg
     1141 gtcttaaaat gcaagaagga aagttcacta ttcctcccaa gtttaactaa agattgcaaa
     1201 aacttcttaa tagggttgtt tccaggattt atatctagga tgttccagat ctataaggat
     1261 aaatgcttaa gtgatttcat ttatgatcta gagccattta acttctatgt tgatacagtt
     1321 gacatcaagg gagactttac tgatgagttt gaattctggg atctgcatga cttgcagaac
     1381 ttttttgatg ttagtgagga agttgacgac atgaagatca ccattaaaaa ttggtggaat
     1441 gccagaccct cacagagtta cttcattggc agaagggagt gggagagtaa gagttcaaag
     1501 ttttactcca aattccaggc ttttgagcgt gttggggatc tttatcgtta catcctacag
     1561 gatctaagtc atgacatgat aaatgaagag attgtagttc gaagattgcg gaacttctta
     1621 aggataaggg gcactgaaag tcttgcatac atgatatcat gcaacttgga cattgcagca
     1681 ttaaggagaa ccgttttgag ctggaatctg gaggctagga agagagcttg gttaagcatt
     1741 gtgcgtccgc agtggtttct tcttgttggg aggattaata ctaggttcat ttgtgattca
     1801 agtagctccc tttctgaact gtctgttagt agcgttaact tataccgctc agttgtgaaa
     1861 gaagccagaa attttaaatc agaaagtctt gagagagtat tctggaagca aatgggtcct
     1921 accatcaggt tgaaagagct agaagttgag gcgagtgaag cttccgagac aaaggttgcg
     1981 gaacaggacg catccgaaaa ggcgatgaaa gttgagtttg aacttgtgcc agctgttgcc
     2041 caatctaaag atcaaagtgt tgagcaaagt cctgttgatc ggacctcaat cagcattgat
     2101 gatgtaaaaa ttgatattgg aaattcacat gatttaagat ttcattatgg ggcattggaa
     2161 tttcctgatg ttttgaaggg gcgtaaagca ggtttctatg ctaaaagtgg aatcaaatcc
     2221 tactcctaca acggtggatg ccatgtcagt ttgggatggc ccaaggccct tgatgaaatt
     2281 ctcaagctgg taggaggtgg tccctactac aacagttgtt tagctcagag gtataatggt
     2341 ggagccacaa ttggaatgca ttctgataat gaaaggtgct atgctgttgg gcataaggtg
     2401 ctcactgtca acatatttgg gtcgtgtcaa ttctccatat gtaggaagca agatcgcaat
     2461 cttaaggagc gattcatcaa tttcgaactt aaggatggtg actactttga gatgccacgc
     2521 aattttcaag agaactattt gcatggagtt cgtgaggcat gtgacggccg gatatcctta
     2581 acgttcagaa ggcagctggt tcctgatcag gatgatggtg aggaggagtg caatccatct
     2641 acattcaaca gtgttgacag gattactggt cggaagtttt ggccagaatg ctcaggtcat
     2701 ttagcagcaa tggtcgatgt agggggaaag ggtagggagc tggacctttg cgactgcttt
     2761 tcttgtccta accacttccg atatgccaag aatgtcgacg ggataaggaa ggttttctcg
     2821 gccacagggt tggcagctgg cgatagagtg ctggtcctaa actcaaagtc aaataagacc
     2881 attttggaga agtttaaggg gctgagagta acaatagctg tcttctctgg acgaattgag
     2941 ctcctagatg gagctgtacc tggggttatg aatgatgggg atctcaagga agtgagagtt
     3001 ttttcagcgc aaagtcttaa agttgagctt gccgtcatta tctttcgtgg ctcatcgata
     3061 tctgggtcga gagtgcgggt tcacaaaggg gaatgcaaat ttgctggggc tagtgaggtg
     3121 ctctttggct gcagtttaat tgcaactgat gagtattcaa ttgaaaattt taacttattc
     3181 caggtgcaag ctgacggtaa ctgtttttgg cactcagttg gtcatttgat gaattgcaat
     3241 ggactcgatt taaaaaaagg tgttttcaat agattcagaa gttcaggtct ggagtccaag
     3301 caacttgaac atcaactaga accaaatgtt tttgcggaga atgaggttat tgcatacttc
     3361 tgtggtatgc ataaaaggcg attgatagtg ctgacaccag agtatgatgt tgagtggaac
     3421 tttggtgaga agaactggcc gttacttggc ttcctgtgtc taatgcaaca acatttccaa
     3481 ccatgtgcac ctactaatgg atgtatgatt agagccgttt ctgaggccct tgggaagagg
     3541 gaggtggatg ttctcaacta cttgtgccaa gattcaacta ggcatatatt tgaagaagtt
     3601 tgtcagggcg ctggcctaaa tttgatgtat ctggaggctg tttttgaagc atttgacatt
     3661 tgtgctaaat gtgattttgg ggacaaagtg gaaacattca atagttctgg ctctgtggtc
     3721 gcattgtttg acatctcagc agaacatata aggtgtgtgc caaagatttc tgacaaaccc
     3781 atgagtgtta gagttgatgc tatgagaagt ataagaaagt ctgagataga aatgcttggg
     3841 atgaatggaa cctggattga gtatgaacca caggtagcaa gggctgaaaa attggagcag
     3901 tgtttgatgg caggacttac tggcgtgatg tgcagtgaga gatatgacaa tcaaaaggct
     3961 tggctgaata acattgccaa agagcaaaga ggaaaacgca acgttctagc cattctgggg
     4021 acttttggta gtggcaagag tcacgtttac aaaacattca tggcgcatgc agttggaaag
     4081 tttgtcacat ttgtatcccc cagaaggcag ctggcagata gcattaagga agacttggga
     4141 ctctataaga ataagctcgg aaagacattg cggaacaaat ctcaagaagg atggagcgta
     4201 gttacctttg aggttttcct caaaactatt taccagctaa aaagagggca tgtggtggtt
     4261 ttagatgaaa ttcaactgtt tccacctggt tatctggacc tttgcctgct tgtagcagac
     4321 aggtcttgtg ttttttcagt tgcaggtgat ccttgtcaga gtggttatga ttcaaaaggc
     4381 gatagaaata ctttgggggt gctagattca gacattttcg aattgctgcg aaataaagaa
     4441 tactcttaca atattgagag caggcggttc aaaaatccaa tgtttgaggg tagactgcca
     4501 tgccagtttt tgaaaggatc attgcatgaa aagtaccagg attttgtggt gtggaaatcc
     4561 atggaggact tggtcttcgg ggaaaagttc aaaattgatg ctttcctggt aagtagcttt
     4621 gaagagaaaa ggattgtgtg gtcgcatttt ggatctgcag tcacctgtct cacatttgga
     4681 gagtcaacag gtcttaattt taatgagggc gttgtgctga taacttatga ctcaattcaa
     4741 actgacgaca agagatggct gactgcgcta tccaggttca gaatgaacat ccactttgtg
     4801 aatctgctgg ggattccact ggaaagagct attggccact ttgccggcaa gccactctac
     4861 catttcatgt caaagaagag tggggaggca gttatacttg atatgctacc tggggatccg
     4921 aagttcaaga atggatttaa cacctctgtc ggtaaggatg agggcattag ggagtcaaag
     4981 ttggtgggtg atccatggtt gaaaacaatg ctgttcttgg gccagagtga ggatgctgag
     5041 atagaggaga tggaggaaga atttaaaaat gaagagtggt tcaaaactca cttaccaatt
     5101 acctctatgg agtgctccag ggccaggtgg gttggaaagc ttgcactgag ggagagcaga
     5161 gaggtgagat gtgggatgga tactacagag caattcaaag atgatcacca tgatcttaaa
     5221 ggtgtcttga tgaccaatgc atgtgaaaga tatgagtcta tatacccaag gcacagaggt
     5281 aatgacagtg tcaccttcct aatggcagtt aaaaagaggc tgcgtttttc aagtgcagca
     5341 gttgaggaag caatgcttcg gaaggccatg ccatttggga agttcctcct tggaaagttt
     5401 ctgaagaaca ttaaattgaa aaggaatcat aatccaggga tgatggaaga ttccgtggcg
     5461 gagtttgaag aaaagaaaac cagcaaaagt gttgcaacta ttgagaacca cagtgggagg
     5521 tcatgcaggg attggttgaa tgatgtcgca ttaatcttca tgaagtcgca acactgcaca
     5581 aaatttgaca ataggttcag agatgcaaag gctggccaaa ctctggcctg cttccaacat
     5641 tcggtgctgt gcaggtttgc tccatatatg aggtatatcg agaagaaggt ttttgaagtc
     5701 ttacctaaaa ggttttacat ccactctggc aagggtctag acagtctcaa ggcctgggtg
     5761 attgcaaatg acttttcggg agtgtgcact gaatctgact atgaagcatt tgattcatct
     5821 caagatcatt acattctaag ttttgaaatt gagctgatga ggtatttagg actcccaaat
     5881 gatctgattc ttgattacca attcataaag actcatttag gttccaagtt aggaaatttt
     5941 gcaataatgc gttttacagg cgaggcttcc acctttctgt ttaacacgct agccaacatg
     6001 ctctttacct tcttgaggta tgatctcact ggtagtgaaa gcattgcatt tgctggtgat
     6061 gatatgtgcg caaataagcg tctgaggata acaagggagt atgaggattt ccttacaagg
     6121 attcgtctga aggccaaggt gcaatatgtc gcaagtccaa ctttctgcgg ttggtgctta
     6181 ttcaggagtg gaatttttaa gagaccacag ttggttatgg agcgaataaa cattgccaga
     6241 gagatgaata acttggacaa ctgcatagac aattatgcaa ttgaggtttc ttatgcctac
     6301 tctctgggtg agcttgctgt ggaagtgatg aatgatgaag aacttgaagc ccattacaat
     6361 tgcattcgct ttttggtgaa atataaaaat agaatgaaaa gttccattaa ggaactattc
     6421 tagttagtag cattggtcag cagttaggta aagcttgtta gttgatttag tttgcttgat
     6481 gaataatttg atttctgctc tagagttgtt tgggtttgat agggtaagcg aggaggtcaa
     6541 cctcccttta gttgttcata gtgttcctgg aagcggaaag accagtttaa taagatcttt
     6601 gattaaattg gacggtgact ttgaagcgtt cacagcaggg gtgcctgata caccaaatct
     6661 tgaagggcgg tacgtcaaat cttactctga gggctgtgcc tcaactggaa aattcagcat
     6721 tctggacgag taccttactg tcagaagctg ggaaggtttt gaagcattgt tttcagatcc
     6781 ttaccaaaac aacaagagcc ctttggtagc ctcttacgtg tccaagaaga caagaagatt
     6841 tggaaaggca acttgtgagt acttagccag ttacggtttt gagattgaga gtgagattga
     6901 ggattctgta gttagaggct caccatttga aattaaagtt gaaggtcaat tgatttgttt
     6961 tggaaaggca gcagttgaac ttgcgtcaaa acacagggcg gagtttaagc taccttgcga
     7021 ggtacgagga tccacatttg atgtcgtcac actgttgaaa tctgaagagc catgttcaga
     7081 aaacaagcat ttgttttatg ttgggtgtac aaggcatagg aaaaagctct tgatacttga
     7141 atgacagatg tcatttcagc aaccggctga ctggcctaag tctctgggac cgttgttgat
     7201 tggagctgga gttgcaattg tggttcactt tcttagagcg agcaatttgc cacacgttgg
     7261 ggataactta catcatctcc cacacggagg aagttatcag gacggaacga agagaataac
     7321 gtactgcggc cctaaaaaag aatatccagg cactggtctc cttcaattcg gaaattcgca
     7381 agttgcaatc attttggttt taagcatatt acttctgata tatgcagtgg agagacttgg
     7441 cattggggct cctaggcgct gcgcttgtca ccctgatcct tgcgcttgta gggggtgagc
     7501 ggagtgacag ctgctttata agaatcacag gtgaatctgt caccgtgtct aactgcggga
     7561 gccttcagga agtacctgaa gtaattaagg cagtgcaagg ggtgtggtcc tcattaggtt
     7621 caggaggtaa ttttgattta gaaagagatt gcagttaaga tggcgtcaaa tgaagagctg
     7681 aggaggcaag aggaagaaaa actgaagagt gagattaaga cctcggggaa ggagattgga
     7741 ggtgctggag gaagtaggcc agcattgccg gatttgggca ctgtgataaa gcgaaagaaa
     7801 aggccaattg aaaatgttct gagtgccaag gtgaatgtca aggaccttat ggagcgagag
     7861 tttggcctcc agtcaaacaa cgtcatgaac aacaatgaca tcattgctat ctctagcata
     7921 ttcactgaag caaagatccc agaagggttg cagcaacaca ctgcaataga ggttgcaaga
     7981 atggcagtag atgttggtag ctcaaagcat tcagaattca tgggcaaaag cgtcgtatgt
     8041 gggcaggatt tatcagtggt tgtgggctac attaaggagg tgaccactct gcgcaggttt
     8101 tgcatgtact actccaaggt aatatggaac ctgcttatca aggaaaagac tcctcctgct
     8161 aattgggcga agaaagggtt taaggatgaa actaaatttg ctgccttcga ctttttcata
     8221 ggaatatttg atgaaagtgc actggaacca gaggggggcc tagtgaggtc acccacacag
     8281 agcgagctaa aagcaaacat ttcagctctg gaagtgaggg ttttcaggca gaaaatgagc
     8341 gagggcaaca ggtctttaaa cttgggagaa ataagcggtg gagccatggg tgccccagcc
     8401 tacaatccat ttggggggga ttcatgaagt ttggtttttg gtgtttctgc tgattggaaa
     8461 tcagcactta ctgaagcttg agagttgcta gttggaactc ttgttacagt caacttaatt
     8521 gtgcctgtta cacccatttc gatagggcaa atgttcgctt gcataccgta ctaatagtat
     8581 gctactatcc aactgacgat cctaagacct aaataattat ataagggaat cgtcaataaa
     8641 taagaacacg ttttaatata tttttccg
//
LOCUS       Seq3                    8665 bp    RNA     linear   VRL 23-JUL-2018
DEFINITION  Grapevine virus T, isolate Barbera, complete genome.
ACCESSION   Seq3
VERSION
KEYWORDS    .
SOURCE      Grapevine virus T
  ORGANISM  Grapevine virus T
            Viruses; ssRNA viruses; ssRNA positive-strand viruses, no DNA
            stage; Tymovirales; Betaflexiviridae; Quinvirinae; Foveavirus;
            unclassified Foveavirus.
REFERENCE   1  (bases 1 to 8665)
  AUTHORS   Nourenejhad-Zarghani,S., Hily,J.-M., Glasa,M., Marais,A.,
            Wetzel,T., Faure,C., Vigne,E., Velt,A., Lemaire,O.,
            Boursiquot,J.-M., Okic,A., Ruiz-Garcia,A.B., Olmos,A., Lacombe,T.
            and Candresse,T.
  TITLE     Grapevine virus T diversity as revealed by full-length genome
            sequences assembled from high-throughput sequence data
  JOURNAL   Unpublished
REFERENCE   2  (bases 1 to 8665)
  AUTHORS   Nourenejhad-Zarghani,S., Hily,J.-M., Glasa,M., Marais,A.,
            Wetzel,T., Faure,C., Vigne,E., Velt,A., Lemaire,O.,
            Boursiquot,J.-M., Okic,A., Ruiz-Garcia,A.B., Olmos,A., Lacombe,T.
            and Candresse,T.
  TITLE     Direct Submission
  JOURNAL   Submitted (23-JUL-2018) Virology, INRA, 71 avenue E. Bourlaux
            CS20032, Villenave d'Ornon Cedex, Villenave d'Ornon 33882, France
COMMENT     Bankit Comment: TOTAL # OF SEQS:21.
            Bankit Comment: GAP: est. length - alignment.
            Bankit Comment: TOTAL # OF SETS:1.
            
            ##Assembly-Data-START##
            Assembly Method       :: CLC genomics workbench v. 7.5; CLC
                                     genomics workbench v. 11
            Sequencing Technology :: Illumina; Sanger dideoxy sequencing
            ##Assembly-Data-END##
FEATURES             Location/Qualifiers
     source          1..8665
                     /organism="Grapevine virus T"
                     /mol_type="genomic RNA"
                     /isolate="Barbera"
                     /host="Vitis vinifera cv. Barbera"
                     /db_xref="taxon:2016035"
                     /note="extrachromosomal
                     From dataset SRR1631833"
     5'UTR           1..48
     CDS             49..6438
                     /codon_start=1
                     /product="Viral replicase"
                     /translation="MALHHRSAAAEVLARLTSDEQSRVSAPTVKSLCDDEAQAGGFFN
                     YSLPQKAQEKLELSGIYLSPLSYRPHSHPVCKTLENHILYNVLPSYLDNKFYFVGIKN
                     FKLDFIRSRNKRLSMVESVNRYVTSLDKSRYCNELIHRSSASDLHLARKRGFNGLPTL
                     ASLIPPLEKKGAEFIFLHDELHYWSPSCVIKFLEAIKPTTLLASVVIPPELLARSRES
                     LNPWAYKFKIIKDRLVFAPDGVWAEAYDQPLRCKYLLKTRRFLLGDGTVYNVDIIHSK
                     FCHHLISITRGDLLSQDRRFFGDFDAIGLGALGKLSRNVKHCYPISVQVVTKLYLYLM
                     TLKKPDEESAEAKLRQLVNDPTGREIKFAESFSRLILKCKKESSLFLPSLTKDCKTFL
                     IGLFPGFVSRMFQVYKDKCLSDFIYDLEPFNFCVDTIDVRGDFTDEFEFWDLHDLLDP
                     FDVSESIDDIKVTFKNWWSTRSPQSYFIGRKEWESNNSKFYSKFQAFERVGDLYRYLL
                     QDLSHDMVNEEVVVRRLRDFLKKRGTESLAYMISCSLDIAALRKIVLNWALETRKEAW
                     LRVVRPQWFLLIGRINTKFICDSSSSISNLSVESANLYRSVVKEAGKFKIEGLARVFW
                     RQLGPAVEVEGPEAGVSRISEMEGEEHCTPKGKINVDLRHMSADTNDKDQVEIPSCVN
                     CTSVSIDDIRIEIGNSSALRFHYGVLKFPDVLKGRKAGFYAKPGIKFYAYNGGCHDSM
                     GWPKALDEILKLVGGGPYYNSCLAQIYDNGASIGMHSDNERCYAVGHKVLTVNMLGSC
                     QFSVCRKQDRNFKERYVNFKLEEGDYFEMPRNFQENYLHGVREACGGRISLTFRRQLV
                     PDSDDDESECRPVAFSGADKISGRKFWPECSNYLAAMVDSGGKGRELDLCDCFSCPNH
                     FRHVKNIDGIRKVFSATGLAAGDRVLVLNSKSSKASFEKFKGLRVTIAVFSGKIEFLD
                     GLIPGIVNDGDLREVKSFSVQDFRVELAVIIFRGSTVPGSRVRVHKRECKFTGASEVL
                     FGCSLIATDEYSIENFNLFQVPADGNCFWHSVGHLMNCSGLDLKRGVFNKFKSSGLES
                     VKLEKQLEPNVFAENEVIAYFCGMHKRRLIILTPEYDVEWNFGERNWPLLGFLCLMQQ
                     HFQPCAPTNGCMVRAIAEALGKREVDVLNYLCQDATRHIFEEVCQGAGLNLMYLEAVF
                     EAFDICAKCDFGDRVETFNNSGSVIALFDVSAEHIRCVPKISDKPMSVRVDAMRSVRK
                     SEIEMLGMNGTWIEYEPQVARAERLEQCLLAGLTGVMCSERYDNQKAWLNNIAKDQRG
                     KRNIMAIMGTFGSGKSHVYKTFMTHAVGKFVTFVSPRRQLADSIKDDLGLYKDKLGKT
                     LRNKSQEGWSVVTFEVFLKTIPQLKKGHVVILDEIQLFPPGYLDLCLLVSDKSCVFSV
                     AGDPCQSGYDSKSDRNILGLLDSDIFELLRNKEYSYNVESRRFKNPMFEGRLPCRFLK
                     GSLHEKYQDFVVWKSMEDLVFGEKFKIDAFLVSSFEEKRIVWSHFGSAVTCLTFGEST
                     GLNFNEGVVLITYDSIQTDDNRWLTALSRFRMNIHFVNLLGIPLERAIGHFAGKPLYH
                     FMSKKSGEAVILDMLPGSPKFKNGFNISVGRDEGIKEVKLAGDPWLKTMLFLGQNEDV
                     EIEEMEEEFKNEEWFKTHLPITSMECSRARWVGKLALRESREVRCGMNTTEQFKDDHH
                     DLKGVLMTNACERYESIYPRHKGNDSVTFLMAVKKRLRFSSAAVEEALLRKAMPFGKF
                     LLGKFLKNINLKRNHNLRMMEESVAEFEEKKTSKSAATIENHSGRSCRDWLNDVALIF
                     MKSQHCTKFDNRFRDAKAGQTLACFQHSVLCRFAPYMRYIEKKVLEALPERFYIHSGK
                     GLDSLKAWVVANDFSGVCTESDYEAFDSSQDHYILSFEIELMRYLGLPNDLILDYQFI
                     KTHLGSKLGNFAIMRFTGEASTFLFNTLANMLFTFLRYDLTGSESIAFAGDDMCANKR
                     LRVTREYEDFLTRIRLKAKVQYVASPTFCGWCLFKSGIFKRPQLVMERINIAREMNNL
                     DNCIDNYAIEVSYAYSLGELAVEVMSDEELEAHYNCIRFLVKYKNRMRSSVKELF"
     CDS             6494..7159
                     /codon_start=1
                     /product="Triple gene block 1 protein"
                     /translation="MNNLISALELFGFVRVSEEVEYPLVIHSVPGSGKTSLIRSLIKL
                     DSSFEAFTAGVPDIPNLEGRYIKSYFEGCTSTKKLSILDEYLTVNNWEGFGALFSDPY
                     QNNQSPLVASYVSKRTKRFGKSTCAYLSNYGFEIESEFEDSVVRGSPFELKVEGQLIC
                     FGKAAVELASSHGADFKLPCEVRGSTFDIVTLLKSEEPSSVNRHLFYVGCTRHRKKLL
                     ILE"
     CDS             7163..7513
                     /codon_start=1
                     /product="Triple gene block 2 protein"
                     /translation="MSFQQPTDWSKSLGPVLIGAGVAIVIHFLRASNLPHVGDNLHHL
                     PHGGSYQDGTKKITYCGPKREYPGTGLFQLGNSQIAIVLVLGLSLLIYAVEKLDIGTS
                     RRCACNPNPCICRR"
     CDS             7437..7673
                     /codon_start=1
                     /product="Triple gene block 3 protein"
                     /translation="MQWRNLTLGLLGAVLVTLILAFAGGERSSGCFIRITGESVTVSN
                     CGNLREVPEVIRAVKGVWSSLGAGGIFDLEGDCS"
     CDS             7675..8442
                     /codon_start=1
                     /product="Coat protein"
                     /translation="MASNEELREQEERRQRDEAKTSGKEVEGAGGSRPAMPDLGTIIK
                     RKKKQIENALSAKVNVKDLMEREFGLQSNNVMNNNDILAISSLFTEAKIPEDLQQHTA
                     IEVARMAVDVGSSRHSEFIGKSVVCGHDLSVIVGYIKEVTTLRRFCMYYSKVIWNLLI
                     KEKTPPANWAKKGFKDETKFAAFDFFVGIFDESALEPEGGLVRSPTQSELKANISALE
                     VKVFRQKISEGNRSLNLGEISGGAMGAPAYNPFGGDS"
     3'UTR           8443..8665
BASE COUNT     2422 a   1513 c   2263 g   2467 t
ORIGIN      
        1 cagaactcga acggccatac atcaaagtag tacaactact ttcacgtgat ggctcttcac
       61 caccgttctg ctgctgctga ggtgctcgcc cgactcacct cagacgaaca atctagagtt
      121 agtgctccga cagtcaagtc cctgtgtgat gatgaggcac aggctggtgg tttctttaat
      181 tacagcttgc cgcagaaggc acaggaaaag ttagagcttt ctggtattta tttgagtcca
      241 cttagttata ggccgcattc ccaccctgtt tgtaaaactt tagagaatca catcctctac
      301 aacgttttac ctagttactt agataacaag ttttattttg tggggattaa aaattttaaa
      361 ttagatttta ttagaagtag aaataaaaga ttgtcaatgg tcgagtctgt aaataggtat
      421 gtcacctcac tggataaatc taggtactgt aatgaactga tccatagaag ttcggcatct
      481 gatttgcatc tagccaggaa gagaggtttt aatggattgc caaccttagc cagtctcatc
      541 cccccacttg aaaagaaggg agctgagttt attttcctcc atgatgagtt gcactattgg
      601 tctccttctt gtgtcatcaa atttctagag gccatcaaac cgacaacttt attagcttct
      661 gttgtcatcc ctccggagct acttgccagg tctagagaga gccttaaccc atgggcgtac
      721 aagtttaaga tcattaagga tcgcttggtc tttgctcctg atggggtctg ggctgaagct
      781 tatgatcaac ccttgaggtg caaatatttg ctcaaaacaa ggcggttcct gcttggtgat
      841 ggcacagttt acaacgtgga tatcatccat tctaaatttt gccatcattt gataagcatc
      901 acacgcgggg acttgttaag tcaggatcgc aggttcttcg gagattttga tgcaattggg
      961 cttggtgcct taggcaagtt gagcaggaat gttaagcact gttacccaat aagtgttcaa
     1021 gttgtaacaa agctgtattt gtatctcatg actttgaaga aacctgatga ggaatcagct
     1081 gaagccaaat taagacagct tgttaatgac ccaacaggga gagagattaa gtttgctgag
     1141 agtttttcta gattgatttt gaaatgcaag aaggaaagct cactgtttct ccctagtctg
     1201 acaaaagatt gcaaaacttt tttaataggg ttgtttccag gttttgtatc aagaatgttc
     1261 caagtctata aagataagtg cctgagtgac ttcatctatg atctagagcc attcaatttc
     1321 tgcgttgaca ccattgatgt tagaggggac ttcactgatg agtttgaatt ctgggatttg
     1381 catgacttac tggatccctt tgatgtgagt gaaagtattg atgacataaa ggtcacgttt
     1441 aaaaattggt ggagcactag gtcaccgcag agctacttca tcggaaggaa agagtgggag
     1501 agcaacaatt caaaatttta ctctaaattt caggcttttg agcgagttgg agatctttat
     1561 cgctacctct tacaagatct aagtcatgat atggtgaatg aagaggtagt ggttcgaagg
     1621 ttgcgggatt ttttaaagaa gagagggact gagagtcttg catatatgat atcatgcagc
     1681 ttggatattg cagcattaag gaagattgtt ttaaattggg ccttggagac aaggaaggaa
     1741 gcctggttac gtgtggtgcg cccacaatgg tttctactca ttgggagaat aaacactaag
     1801 ttcatctgtg actcaagtag ttctatatcc aacctgtctg ttgaaagtgc caatctttat
     1861 cgctctgtgg tgaaagaggc tggaaagttc aaaatagagg gccttgctag agtgttttgg
     1921 aggcaattag ggcctgctgt agaagtcgag ggcccagaag caggggtgag caggatttct
     1981 gagatggagg gtgaagagca ttgcactcct aaagggaaga ttaacgttga cctcagacac
     2041 atgtcagctg acactaatga caaagaccaa gtcgagattc caagttgtgt taattgcacc
     2101 tcagtcagca ttgatgatat tagaattgaa attggaaatt cgagtgcact aaggtttcat
     2161 tatggagtgt tgaagtttcc tgatgtcctt aaggggcgca aagctggttt ttatgcaaaa
     2221 cctggaatca aattctacgc ctataatggt gggtgtcacg acagtatggg atggcccaag
     2281 gcgcttgatg aaattctcaa actagttggt ggtgggccgt actacaacag ttgtttggca
     2341 cagatatatg ataatggagc ttcaattggg atgcattctg acaatgagag gtgctatgca
     2401 gttgggcaca aggtgctcac tgttaatatg cttgggtcat gccaattttc tgtatgcagg
     2461 aagcaagatc gcaatttcaa ggagcggtac gtaaatttta agcttgagga gggtgattat
     2521 ttcgagatgc cgcgtaattt tcaggagaac tacctgcacg gggtccgtga agcatgtggt
     2581 ggccgaatat ccttgacctt caggaggcaa ttggttcctg actcagacga cgatgaaagt
     2641 gaatgcagac cagttgcatt cagtggtgct gacaagattt ccggtcgtaa attctggcct
     2701 gaatgctcaa attatttagc ggcaatggtt gacagtggtg gaaaggggag agagttagat
     2761 ctctgtgatt gcttttcctg cccaaatcac ttccggcatg tcaagaatat tgatggcata
     2821 agaaaagttt tttcagccac cggattggcc gctggtgaca gggtgctagt tttgaattca
     2881 aaatcaagca aggcatcttt tgagaagttc aaagggctga gagtcacaat tgctgtcttc
     2941 tctggaaaga ttgagtttct ggacggtctt atacctggga ttgtaaatga tggggacctc
     3001 agagaggtga agagtttttc ggtgcaggat ttcagggttg agctggcagt tattatcttt
     3061 cgcggctcaa cagtgcccgg ctcaagagtg agagtgcaca aaagggaatg caagttcact
     3121 ggagcaagtg aagttttgtt cggctgcagt ttgatcgcca ctgatgaata ttcaattgaa
     3181 aattttaatc tgtttcaggt tcccgcagat ggtaattgct tctggcactc tgttggccat
     3241 ttgatgaatt gtagtggtct cgacttgaag agaggtgttt tcaacaaatt caagagctcg
     3301 gggctggaat cagtgaaact tgaaaaacag ttagaaccaa atgtcttcgc ggaaaatgag
     3361 gttattgcat acttctgtgg tatgcacaaa aggcggctga taatactaac tccagagtat
     3421 gatgttgagt ggaattttgg tgagaggaat tggccattac ttggcttcct gtgtctcatg
     3481 cagcagcact ttcaaccatg tgcaccaacc aatggatgca tggttagagc tattgctgag
     3541 gcccttggga agagagaggt tgatgtgctc aattatctgt gccaggatgc aactaggcac
     3601 atatttgaag aggtctgtca aggtgccggc cttaacttaa tgtatctgga ggcagttttt
     3661 gaagcttttg atatttgtgc caaatgtgac tttggggaca gagtggagac ttttaataac
     3721 tcaggctcgg tgattgcatt gtttgacgtt tctgctgaac atataagatg cgtaccaaag
     3781 atttctgaca aacccatgag tgtgagagtt gatgctatga gaagtgtgag aaagtctgag
     3841 attgagatgc tcggaatgaa tggcacctgg attgagtatg aaccacaagt ggctagggct
     3901 gaaagattgg agcagtgctt gcttgctggt cttactggcg tgatgtgtag tgaaagatat
     3961 gacaatcaaa aagcctggct aaacaacatt gccaaggatc aaagaggcaa gcgcaacatc
     4021 atggctatca tgggcacttt tggaagcggc aagagtcacg tctacaaaac atttatgacc
     4081 catgcggtcg gaaagtttgt gacgtttgtg tctcctagaa ggcagctggc tgatagcatt
     4141 aaggatgatt tggggcttta taaggataag cttgggaaga cattgagaaa caaatcccaa
     4201 gaggggtgga gtgtggttac ttttgaagtt ttcctcaaga ccatcccgca acttaagaaa
     4261 gggcatgtgg taattcttga tgaaatccag ctattcccac ctggctatct ggatctttgc
     4321 ctactcgtgt cagataagtc ctgtgttttc tctgttgcag gtgacccttg tcaaagtggc
     4381 tacgattcaa agagcgatag gaatattttg gggttgctag attcagacat ctttgagttg
     4441 ttgagaaata aagagtactc ttataatgtt gagagcagaa ggttcaagaa tccgatgttt
     4501 gaaggtaggt tgccttgtcg ttttctgaag ggttcattgc atgaaaagta tcaagacttc
     4561 gtggtgtgga agtctatgga agatttggtc tttggagaga agttcaaaat cgatgcattt
     4621 ctggtgagca gctttgagga gaaaagaatt gtgtggtcgc attttggatc tgcagttacc
     4681 tgtctcacat ttggggagtc aactggtcta aatttcaatg agggcgtcgt actaataact
     4741 tatgattcaa tccagacaga tgataacagg tggctgactg cgctgtccag gttcaggatg
     4801 aacattcatt ttgtcaacct tttaggaatc ccacttgaaa gagcaatcgg gcattttgct
     4861 ggcaaaccgc tatatcattt catgtctaaa aagagtggtg aggctgtcat acttgacatg
     4921 ctgccgggca gtccaaagtt taagaatgga tttaacatct ctgttggcag ggatgaaggt
     4981 attaaggagg taaagcttgc aggcgaccca tggttgaaaa ccatgctatt tttgggacaa
     5041 aatgaggatg ttgagataga agaaatggag gaggagttta agaatgaaga atggtttaaa
     5101 acccacttac ccattacttc catggagtgc tcaagagcta ggtgggtcgg taagcttgca
     5161 ttgagggaga gcagagaggt gcgatgtgga atgaacacta cagagcagtt caaggatgac
     5221 catcatgatc ttaagggcgt tttgatgacc aatgcatgtg aaaggtatga atccatatat
     5281 ccaaggcata aaggtaacga cagcgtcacc tttttgatgg cagttaagaa gagattgcgg
     5341 ttttcaagtg ctgcagtgga agaagcattg ctcagaaagg ccatgccgtt tgggaagttc
     5401 ctccttggaa aattcttgaa aaacataaat ttgaaaagga atcacaattt acggatgatg
     5461 gaggaatctg tggcagaatt tgaggaaaag aagactagca aaagtgctgc aacaattgaa
     5521 aatcatagtg gtcgatcatg tagggattgg ttaaatgatg tagctctaat cttcatgaag
     5581 tcacaacact gcacaaaatt tgacaacagg tttagagatg caaaggcagg tcaaacccta
     5641 gcttgctttc agcattcagt gctatgcaga tttgcaccat acatgagata cattgagaaa
     5701 aaggttcttg aagctttgcc tgagcgtttt tacatccatt caggaaaggg tttggatagc
     5761 cttaaagcct gggtagttgc aaatgatttt tcaggagtgt gcactgagtc tgactatgaa
     5821 gcatttgatt catctcagga tcattacatt ctgagttttg agatcgagct gatgaggtat
     5881 cttgggctcc ctaacgattt gattctggat tatcagttca tcaagaccca tttaggctcc
     5941 aaacttggga attttgcaat aatgcgtttt actggtgaag cttccacctt tctgtttaac
     6001 acgctagcta acatgttatt cacctttctg aggtacgatc taaccggcag tgagagcatt
     6061 gcatttgctg gggatgacat gtgcgcgaat aaacgtttga gggtgacaag ggagtatgag
     6121 gatttcctca caaggattcg gctgaaagcc aaggtgcagt atgtggctag cccaacattt
     6181 tgtggctggt gtttgttcaa gagtggaatt tttaagaggc cgcagctggt catggagcga
     6241 attaatattg ctagagagat gaacaatttg gacaattgta tagataatta tgcaattgag
     6301 gtttcttatg cctattccct gggtgagctg gcagtggagg tgatgagcga tgaggagctt
     6361 gaggctcatt ataattgcat ccgttttctg gtgaagtaca aaaataggat gagaagttcc
     6421 gttaaggaac tcttttagtt agcagtgttg gtcagcagtt aggtaaagct tattttctga
     6481 tttagtttgt gtgatgaata atttgatttc tgctctagag ctatttggtt tcgtcagagt
     6541 tagtgaggag gttgaatatc ctctagtcat tcatagtgtt cctggaagtg gaaagacaag
     6601 tctgattagg tcactgatca agttggacag tagttttgag gcgttcacag ctggagtgcc
     6661 tgacataccg aatcttgagg ggcgttacat caagtcttac tttgaaggtt gcacttcgac
     6721 taagaagttg agtattttgg acgagtatct cacagtcaat aattgggagg gctttggagc
     6781 attattttct gacccttacc aaaacaatca gagccctctg gtggcctctt atgtatccaa
     6841 gaggaccaag agatttggaa agtcaacctg tgcataccta tcaaattacg ggtttgaaat
     6901 tgagagtgaa ttcgaggatt ctgtggttag gggttcgcca tttgagctca aggttgaagg
     6961 gcaactaatc tgctttggga aagctgcagt tgagttggct tcaagtcacg gtgccgattt
     7021 taagctccct tgcgaggtgc gagggtccac atttgatatc gtcacactgt taaaatctga
     7081 agagccgagc tccgtaaaca gacatttgtt ctatgtcgga tgcacaaggc ataggaaaaa
     7141 gcttttgata cttgagtgat tgatgtcatt tcaacaacca accgactggt ctaaatcact
     7201 ggggcctgtg ctaattgggg ctggagttgc aattgtaatc catttcctaa gagcaagtaa
     7261 tttgccacat gttggggaca atttgcatca tctcccacat ggaggaagtt atcaggacgg
     7321 gactaaaaaa ataacctact gtggtcccaa aagggagtat ccaggcactg gcctcttcca
     7381 actcggaaat tcacaaattg caattgtact ggtgctcgga ttgtcgctct taatctatgc
     7441 agtggagaaa cttgacattg ggacttctag gcgctgtgct tgtaacccta atccttgcat
     7501 ttgcaggagg tgaaagaagt agtggttgct tcataagaat cactggtgag tctgttacag
     7561 tgtccaattg tgggaatctt agagaggtgc cggaggtaat tagggcggtg aaaggggtgt
     7621 ggtcctcgtt aggtgcaggg ggcatttttg atttagaagg tgactgcagt tgagatggca
     7681 tcaaatgaag agctgaggga gcaagaggag agaaggcaaa gggatgaggc caagacttca
     7741 ggaaaggaag tggagggtgc tggaggaagt aggccagcaa tgccagactt gggcaccata
     7801 atcaagagaa agaaaaagca gattgagaat gctttgagtg ccaaagtaaa tgtaaaggac
     7861 ctgatggaga gggaatttgg cctccagtca aacaatgtca tgaacaacaa tgacatcctt
     7921 gccatttcca gcttattcac tgaggcaaag ataccagaag acctgcagca acacactgca
     7981 atagaggttg ctagaatggc ggtagacgtg ggtagctcaa gacactcaga attcataggc
     8041 aagagcgttg tgtgtgggca tgatctgtca gtgattgttg gctacataaa ggaggtgacc
     8101 acattgcgca ggttttgcat gtattactcc aaggtaatat ggaacctgct catcaaagag
     8161 aagactcctc ccgccaattg ggcaaagaag gggttcaaag atgagaccaa gtttgcagca
     8221 tttgactttt tcgttggcat ctttgatgaa agtgcgttgg agccagaagg gggtttggtg
     8281 aggtcaccca cccagagtga gctgaaggca aacatttctg ctttagaagt gaaggttttc
     8341 agacaaaaga taagtgaggg caacaggtct ttaaacctgg gggaaataag cgggggggcg
     8401 atgggtgccc cagcttacaa tccgtttggg ggagattcat aggttttagc ttttggtgtt
     8461 actgctgatt gatgatcagc atcttctgaa gcttgagagt tgctagttgg aactcttgtt
     8521 gcagtcaact taactgtgtc tgcagcaccc atttcgatag ggcagatgtt cgctggcata
     8581 ccgtactaat agtatgcttc tatctaactg acgatcctaa gacctaaata attatataag
     8641 ggagtcgtcg ataaataaac atgcg
//
LOCUS       Seq4                    8694 bp    RNA     linear   VRL 23-JUL-2018
DEFINITION  Grapevine virus T, isolate I27, complete genome.
ACCESSION   Seq4
VERSION
KEYWORDS    .
SOURCE      Grapevine virus T
  ORGANISM  Grapevine virus T
            Viruses; ssRNA viruses; ssRNA positive-strand viruses, no DNA
            stage; Tymovirales; Betaflexiviridae; Quinvirinae; Foveavirus;
            unclassified Foveavirus.
REFERENCE   1  (bases 1 to 8694)
  AUTHORS   Nourenejhad-Zarghani,S., Hily,J.-M., Glasa,M., Marais,A.,
            Wetzel,T., Faure,C., Vigne,E., Velt,A., Lemaire,O.,
            Boursiquot,J.-M., Okic,A., Ruiz-Garcia,A.B., Olmos,A., Lacombe,T.
            and Candresse,T.
  TITLE     Grapevine virus T diversity as revealed by full-length genome
            sequences assembled from high-throughput sequence data
  JOURNAL   Unpublished
REFERENCE   2  (bases 1 to 8694)
  AUTHORS   Nourenejhad-Zarghani,S., Hily,J.-M., Glasa,M., Marais,A.,
            Wetzel,T., Faure,C., Vigne,E., Velt,A., Lemaire,O.,
            Boursiquot,J.-M., Okic,A., Ruiz-Garcia,A.B., Olmos,A., Lacombe,T.
            and Candresse,T.
  TITLE     Direct Submission
  JOURNAL   Submitted (23-JUL-2018) Virology, INRA, 71 avenue E. Bourlaux
            CS20032, Villenave d'Ornon Cedex, Villenave d'Ornon 33882, France
COMMENT     Bankit Comment: TOTAL # OF SEQS:21.
            Bankit Comment: GAP: est. length - alignment.
            Bankit Comment: TOTAL # OF SETS:1.
            
            ##Assembly-Data-START##
            Assembly Method       :: CLC genomics workbench v. 7.5; CLC
                                     genomics workbench v. 11
            Sequencing Technology :: Illumina; Sanger dideoxy sequencing
            ##Assembly-Data-END##
FEATURES             Location/Qualifiers
     source          1..8694
                     /organism="Grapevine virus T"
                     /mol_type="genomic RNA"
                     /isolate="I27"
                     /host="Vitis vinifera cv. Sauvignon"
                     /db_xref="taxon:2016035"
                     /country="France"
                     /collection_date="Sept-2015"
                     /note="extrachromosomal"
     5'UTR           1..58
     CDS             59..6448
                     /codon_start=1
                     /product="Viral replicase"
                     /translation="MALHHRSAAAEVLARLTSDEQSRVSAPTVKSLCDDEAQAGGFFN
                     YSLSQKAQEKLELSGIYLSPLSYRPHSHPVCKTLENYILYNVLPSYLDNKFYFVGIKN
                     FKLDFIRSRNKRLSMVESVNRYVTSLDRSRYCNELIHRSSASDLHLARRRGFSELPTL
                     ANLIPPLEKKGAEFIFLHDELHYWSPSCVIKFLEAVKPTTVLASVVIPPELLAKSKES
                     LNPWAYKFKIIKDRLVFAPDGVWAEAYDQPLRCKYLLKTRRFLLGDGTVYSVDIIHSK
                     FCHHLISITRGELLNQDRRFFGDFDAIGLGALGRLSRNVKHCYPISIQVVTKLYLYLM
                     TLKKPDEESAEAKLRQLINDPTGREIKFAESFSRLILKCKKESSLFLPSLTKDCKNFL
                     IGLFPGFISRMFQVYKDKCLSDFIYDLEPFNFYVDTIDVKGDFTDEFEFWDLHDLLDF
                     FDLSEGIDDMKVTIRNWLHTRPPQSYFISGKEWESNSSKFYSKFQAFERVGDLYRYLL
                     QGLSHDMINEEVVVRRLRDFLKKRGTESLAYMISCNLDIAALKKAVLNWILDARKENW
                     LRVVRPQWFLLVGRINTKFICDSSSSISDLSVESVNFYRSVVKEAKEFKIENLDRVFW
                     RQAKSAMEFEESEIEVGMSSETENEKQCVLEGEVNVNSKYVLATIQDEGQVEVLSCDD
                     SASVSIDNIRIDIRNSNELKFHYGVLKFPDVLKGRKAGFYAKTGIKSYAYNGGYHDNM
                     GWPRALDEILKLVGGGSYYNSCLAQRYDSGASIGMHSDNERCYAAGHKVLTVNMLGSC
                     QFSICRKQDRNFKERHVNFKLKEGDYFEMPRNFQENYLHGIHEACDGRISLTFRRQLI
                     PDSGDDEKECSPVAFSGIDRITGRKFWPECSNYLAAMVDSGGKGRELDLCDCFSCPNH
                     FLYAKNIDGIRKVFSATGLAAGDRVLVLNSKTKKAILEKFQGLRVTIAVFSGKIEFLD
                     GLVPGIMSDGDLKEVKNFSVKDLKIELAVIIFRGSTVAGSKVRVHKVECKFTGASEVL
                     FGCNLIATDEYSVGNFNLFQVPADGNCFWHSVGHLMNCNGLDLKRGVFNKFRSSGLES
                     VKLEHQLEPNVFAENEVIAYFCGMHKRRLIVLTPEYDVEWNFGERNWPLLGFLCLVQQ
                     HFQPCAPTNGCMIRAIAEALGKREVDVLNYLCQDATRHIFEEVCQGAGLNLMYLEAVF
                     EAFDICAKCDFGDRVETFNNSGSVVALFDISADHIRCVPKISDKPMSVRVDAMRSVRK
                     SEIEMLGMNGTWIEYEPQVARAEKLEQCLLAGLTGVMCSERYDNQKAWLNNIAKDQRG
                     KRNVMAIMGTFGSGKSHVYKTFMTHAVGKFVTFVSPRRQLADSIKDDLGLYKNKLGKT
                     LRNKSQEGWSVVTFEVFLKTIPQLKKGHVVILDEIQLFPPGYLDLCLLVSDRSCVFSV
                     AGDPCQSGYDSKSDRNTLGVLDSDIFELLRNKEYSYNIESRRFKNPMFEGRLPCRFLK
                     GSLHEKHQDFVVWKSMEDLVFGEKFKIDAFLVSSFEEKRIVWSHFGSAVTCLTFGEST
                     GLNFNEGVVLITYDSIQTDDNRWLTALSRFKMNIHFVNLLGIPLERAIGHFAGKPLYH
                     FMSKKSGEAVILDMLPGNPKFKDGFNISVGKDEGIKEAKLAGDPWLKTMLFLGQNEDV
                     EIEEMEEEFKNEEWFKTHLPITSMECSRARWVGKLALREGREVRCGMDTTEQFKDDYH
                     DLKGVLMTNACERYESIYPRHKGNDSVTFLMAVKKRLRFSSAAVEEALLRKAMPFGKF
                     LLGKFLKNVKLKRNHNLRMMEESVAEFEEKKTSKSAATIENHSGRSCRDWLNDVALIF
                     MKSQHCTKFDNRFRDAKAGQTLACFQHSVLCRFAPYMRYIEKKVLEALPERFYIHSGK
                     GLDSLKAWVISSDFSGVCTESDYEAFDSSQDHYILSFEIELMRYLGLPNDLILDYQFI
                     KTHLGSKLGNFAIMRFTGEASTFLFNTLANMLFTFLRYDLTGSESIAFAGDDMCANQR
                     LRVTREYEDFLTRIRLKAKVQYVASPTFCGWCLFKSGIFKRPQLVMERINIAREMNNL
                     DNCIDNYAIEVSYAYSLGELAVEVMSDEELEAHYNCIRFLVKYKNRMKSSIKELF"
     CDS             6504..7169
                     /codon_start=1
                     /product="Triple gene block 1 protein"
                     /translation="MNNLISALELFGFVRVSEEARYPLVIHSVPGSGKTSLIRSLIKL
                     DSDFEAFTAGVPDTPNLEGRYIKSYFEGCASTKKLSILDEYLTVKNWEGFEALFSDPY
                     QNNKCPLVASFVSKKTKRFGKSTCAYLASYGFEVESEIEDSVVRGSPFELKVEGQLIC
                     FGKAAVELASSHSAEFKLPCEVRGSTFDVVTLLKSEEPSSVNKHLFYVGCTRHRKKLI
                     ILE"
     CDS             7173..7523
                     /codon_start=1
                     /product="Triple gene block 2 protein"
                     /translation="MSFQQPADWSKSLGPVLIGAGVAIVIHFLRASNLPHVGDNIHHL
                     PHGGSYQDGTKRITYCGPRKEYPGTGLFQLGNSQAAIVLVLGLTLLIYAVEKFGIGTS
                     RRCACNPNPCVCRG"
     CDS             7447..7698
                     /codon_start=1
                     /product="Triple gene block 3 protein"
                     /translation="MQWRNLALGLLGAALATLILAFVGVERGGNCFVRITGESVTVSN
                     CRNLEEVPEVIKAVKGLWSSLGAGGKFDFGGDCSCDGVK"
     CDS             7685..8452
                     /codon_start=1
                     /product="Coat protein"
                     /translation="MASNEELREQEEKRQRDESKALGMEVEGAGGSRPAMPDLGTIIK
                     RKKKQIENALSAKVNVKDLMEREFGLQSNNVMNNNDILAISSIFTEAKIPEDLQQHTA
                     IEVARMAVDVGSSKHSEFMGKSVVCGQDLSVIVGYIKEVTTLRRFCMYYSKVIWNLLI
                     KEKTPPANWAKKGFKDETKFAAFDFFVGIFDESALEPEGGLVRSPTQSELKANISALE
                     VKVFRQKMSEGNRSLNLGEISGGAMGAPAYNPFGGDS"
     3'UTR           8453..8694
BASE COUNT     2469 a   1497 c   2235 g   2493 t
ORIGIN      
        1 ggataaacaa cagaactcga acggccatac atcagagtag tacaactact ttcacgtgat
       61 ggctcttcac caccgttctg ctgcagctga ggtactcgcc cgacttacct cagacgaaca
      121 gtctagagtt agtgctccaa cagtaaaatc cttgtgtgat gatgaggcgc aagccggtgg
      181 tttttttaac tacagcttgt cgcaaaaagc acaagaaaag ttagagttgt ctggtattta
      241 tttaagccca cttagttata gacctcattc ccaccctgta tgcaagacct tagaaaatta
      301 catcctctac aatgttctac ctagttactt ggataacaag ttttattttg taggaattaa
      361 gaattttaag ttagatttta ttagaagtag gaataaaaga ttatcaatgg ttgaatctgt
      421 gaataggtat gtaacttcac ttgatagatc taggtattgt aacgaactga tccatagaag
      481 ttcagcatct gatttgcacc ttgccagaag gagaggtttt agcgaattgc caactctagc
      541 aaatctcatt cccccacttg agaagaaagg agctgaattt atctttctcc atgacgaatt
      601 acactattgg tctccttctt gcgtcatcaa attcctggag gctgtcaagc cgacaactgt
      661 gctggcttct gttgtcattc ctcctgagtt actcgccaag tccaaagaga gtctcaaccc
      721 ttgggcgtac aagttcaaaa tcatcaaaga tcgcctggtt tttgctcctg atggggtttg
      781 ggctgaagct tatgatcaac ccctgagatg taagtatttg ctaaaaacaa ggcggttttt
      841 gcttggtgat ggcaccgtgt atagtgtgga catcattcat tccaagttct gccatcactt
      901 gataagcatt acacgcgggg aattgttaaa tcaggatcgc aggttttttg gagatttcga
      961 tgcgattggg cttggagctt taggcagatt gagtaggaat gtcaagcatt gctacccaat
     1021 aagtattcag gttgtaacca agctgtactt gtatcttatg actttaaaga agcctgatga
     1081 ggagtcagct gaggccaagc taaggcagct cattaatgat ccaacaggga gagagattaa
     1141 atttgctgag agtttctcta gattgatcct gaaatgcaag aaggaaagct cactatttct
     1201 cccaagctta acaaaagact gcaaaaattt tttgataggg ttgtttccag gctttatatc
     1261 aaggatgttt caggtctata aggataagtg cctgagtgac ttcatctatg acctggagcc
     1321 attcaacttt tacgtcgata ccattgacgt caaaggtgat ttcaccgatg agtttgagtt
     1381 ctgggacttg catgacttac tggatttctt tgatttgagt gagggcattg atgatatgaa
     1441 ggtaactatt agaaattggt tgcacacaag accaccacag agctacttca tcagcgggaa
     1501 ggagtgggag agtaacagtt caaaatttta ctctaagttt caggcctttg aacgagttgg
     1561 ggacctttat cgctacctct tgcaaggttt gagtcatgac atgataaatg aggaagttgt
     1621 ggttcgaaga ttgcgtgact ttttgaagaa aaggggcact gagagtcttg catatatgat
     1681 atcatgcaat ctggatatag cagcattaaa gaaggctgtt ttaaattgga tcttggatgc
     1741 ccgaaaggag aattggctgc gcgttgtgcg tccgcagtgg tttctactcg ttgggagaat
     1801 aaacaccaaa ttcatctgtg attcaagcag ttcaatttct gacttgtccg ttgaaagtgt
     1861 taacttttat cgttcagttg tgaaagaggc taaggagttt aaaattgaaa atcttgacag
     1921 agtgttttgg aggcaggcaa agtctgctat ggaatttgaa gaatcagaga ttgaggtggg
     1981 catgagttct gagacggaga atgaaaaaca gtgtgtcctt gaaggggagg ttaacgttaa
     2041 ttccaaatat gtgctggcca ccatccaaga tgaaggtcaa gtagaggttc tgagttgtga
     2101 tgatagcgct tcagttagca ttgataacat taggattgat attagaaatt caaatgagct
     2161 gaaatttcat tatggagtat tgaagtttcc tgatgttttg aaggggcgca aggctggttt
     2221 ttatgcgaaa actggaatta aatcctacgc ttataatggt gggtatcatg acaatatggg
     2281 atggcccaga gcactcgacg aaatcctcaa gctggttggc ggtggttcgt actacaatag
     2341 ttgcctagcg cagaggtacg acagtggagc ctcaatcgga atgcactctg acaatgaaag
     2401 gtgctatgcg gctgggcaca aggtactaac ggtcaacatg cttgggtcgt gtcaattctc
     2461 catatgcagg aagcaagatc ggaattttaa agagcggcac gtgaacttca aactcaaaga
     2521 gggtgattat tttgagatgc cgcgcaattt ccaggagaac tacctgcacg ggattcatga
     2581 ggcatgtgat gggcggatat ccctaacttt taggaggcag ctgatccctg attcaggtga
     2641 tgatgagaag gaatgcagtc cagttgcatt cagcggcatt gaccgaatta ccggccgtaa
     2701 attctggcct gaatgctcaa attacttggc agccatggtt gatagtggcg ggaagggaag
     2761 agagctggat ctttgtgact gcttttcttg tccaaatcac tttctgtatg ctaagaatat
     2821 tgatgggata aggaaggttt tttcagccac cggattagca gctggtgaca gggtactggt
     2881 tttaaattca aaaacaaaaa aggctatttt agagaagttc caagggttaa gggttacaat
     2941 tgctgttttt tctggaaaga ttgaattttt ggatggtctt gtgcctggga ttatgagtga
     3001 tggggatctc aaggaggtga agaatttctc agtaaaggat ctcaaaattg aattggcggt
     3061 tattatcttc cgtggctcaa cagtagctgg ctcaaaagtg agagtgcata aagtggaatg
     3121 caagttcact ggggcgagtg aagtgttgtt tggttgcaat ttgattgcta ctgatgaata
     3181 ttcagttgga aattttaacc tgtttcaggt tccagcggat ggcaactgtt tttggcactc
     3241 tgtgggtcat ctgatgaact gcaacggcct tgacttgaag agaggtgtct ttaataaatt
     3301 cagaagttca gggttggaat cagtgaaact tgagcatcag ttagaaccca atgtttttgc
     3361 tgagaatgaa gttattgcat acttctgtgg tatgcacaaa aggcggttga tagtacttac
     3421 tccggagtat gacgttgagt ggaattttgg tgagaggaac tggccattgc ttggcttcct
     3481 gtgcctcgtg caacagcatt tccaaccatg tgcaccgaca aatggatgca tgattagggc
     3541 cattgctgaa gcccttggaa agagagaggt ggatgtgctc aattacttgt gccaggatgc
     3601 aactaggcac atatttgaag aagtctgcca gggtgctggc ctcaacttga tgtacttgga
     3661 ggccgtgttt gaagcttttg acatttgtgc taaatgtgac tttggggaca gagtggagac
     3721 atttaataat tcaggctcag tggttgcatt gtttgacatt tctgctgatc atataagatg
     3781 tgttccaaaa atttccgaca aacctatgag cgtaagggtt gatgctatga gaagtgtgag
     3841 aaagtccgaa attgagatgc ttggaatgaa cggcacctgg attgagtatg agccacaagt
     3901 ggctagggct gagaaattgg aacaatgctt gttggccggt cttactggtg taatgtgtag
     3961 tgaaagatat gacaaccaga aagcctggct aaacaacatt gccaaggatc aaaggggtaa
     4021 gcgcaatgtt atggctatca tgggcacttt tggaagcggc aagagtcacg tctataaaac
     4081 attcatgact catgcagttg gaaagtttgt gacttttgtg tcccctagga ggcagctagc
     4141 tgatagtatc aaggatgact tggggcttta taagaacaaa cttgggaaaa ccttgagaaa
     4201 caaatcccaa gaggggtgga gcgtggtcac ttttgaggtt ttcctcaaaa ccattccaca
     4261 actcaaaaag gggcatgtag tgattcttga tgaaatccag ctatttccac ctggctattt
     4321 ggatctttgt ctactcgtgt cagataggtc ctgcgtcttc tcagttgctg gtgatccttg
     4381 tcaaagtggc tatgattcaa agagtgatag aaatactcta ggggtgctgg attcagatat
     4441 ctttgagttg ttgagaaaca aagagtattc ttataacatt gaaagcagaa ggttcaagaa
     4501 tccgatgttt gaaggcagat tgccctgtcg ttttctaaag ggatcattgc atgagaagca
     4561 ccaggatttt gttgtgtgga agtctatgga agacctggtc ttcggggaaa agtttaaaat
     4621 agatgcattt ctggtgagta gttttgagga aaagagaatt gtatggtcgc actttggatc
     4681 tgcagttact tgtctcacat ttggggagtc aacaggtcta aattttaatg aaggggttgt
     4741 gctaataacc tatgattcaa ttcagacgga tgataacaga tggctaactg cactttctag
     4801 gttcaaaatg aacatccatt ttgtcaacct gttggggatt ccacttgaga gggccatagg
     4861 gcactttgcc ggcaagccac tttatcattt catgtccaag aagagtgggg aggcagtcat
     4921 acttgatatg ttgccaggca atccaaagtt caaggatggg tttaatatct ctgtcggaaa
     4981 ggatgaaggc attaaagagg caaaacttgc aggtgaccca tggttaaaaa ctatgttatt
     5041 tctgggtcaa aatgaggatg ttgaaataga agaaatggag gaggaattta aaaacgagga
     5101 atggtttaaa actcacttgc ccattacctc catggaatgt tcaagagcta ggtgggtcgg
     5161 caagcttgca ctacgtgagg gtagagaggt aagatgcgga atggacacta cagagcagtt
     5221 taaggatgat tatcatgacc ttaaaggtgt tttaatgacc aatgcatgcg agaggtatga
     5281 atcaatatat ccaagacata aaggcaatga cagtgtcacc tttttgatgg cagtcaaaaa
     5341 gagattgcgt ttttcgagtg ctgcagtgga agaagcattg cttagaaaag ccatgccatt
     5401 cgggaagttc cttcttggaa aatttttgaa aaatgtgaaa ttgaaaagga atcacaatct
     5461 gcgaatgatg gaggaatccg tggcagagtt tgaggagaag aaaactagca agagtgctgc
     5521 aacgattgaa aaccacagtg ggcgatcatg cagggattgg ttaaacgatg ttgctctaat
     5581 ctttatgaag tcacaacact gcacaaagtt tgataacaga ttcagagatg caaaggcagg
     5641 tcaaacccta gcgtgctttc agcattcagt gttgtgcagg tttgctccat acatgagata
     5701 cattgagaag aaggttcttg aagctttgcc tgaacgattt tacatccatt caggaaaagg
     5761 tttggatagc cttaaagcat gggtgatttc cagtgatttt tcaggagttt gcactgagtc
     5821 tgactatgaa gcatttgatt catcccagga tcattacatt ttgagttttg aaattgagct
     5881 gatgaggtat cttgggcttc ctaatgatct gattctggac tatcagttca taaagactca
     5941 tttaggttcc aagcttggga attttgcaat aatgcgtttc acaggtgaag cttccacttt
     6001 cctgtttaac acgctagcaa acatgctatt caccttcttg aggtatgatc taactggcag
     6061 tgagagcatt gcatttgctg gagatgacat gtgcgcgaac cagcgtctga gggtaacaag
     6121 agagtatgaa gattttctca caaggatccg gctaaaggcc aaggtgcagt atgttgctag
     6181 cccaacattc tgtggttggt gccttttcaa gagtgggatt ttcaagaggc ctcagctggt
     6241 catggagcgg ataaacattg ctagggaaat gaacaatttg gacaattgca tagataatta
     6301 tgccattgag gtttcttatg cttactcctt gggtgagctt gcagtcgaag tgatgagcga
     6361 tgaagagctc gaggctcatt ataactgcat ccgttttctg gtgaagtaca agaataggat
     6421 gaagagttcc atcaaagagc tcttttagct agtggtgttg gtcagcagtt aggtaaagct
     6481 tgtttgttga tttagcctgt gtgatgaata atttgatttc tgctcttgag ctatttgggt
     6541 ttgttagagt tagtgaggaa gctagatatc ctttagttat tcatagtgtg cctggaagtg
     6601 gaaagaccag tttgattagg tctttgatta aattggacag tgattttgag gcgttcacgg
     6661 ctggagtgcc cgacacgcca aatcttgagg ggcgctacat caaatcttat tttgagggtt
     6721 gcgcctcaac taaaaagctg agcattttgg acgagtacct cacagttaag aattgggagg
     6781 gttttgaagc attgttttcc gacccttacc agaacaataa gtgccctctg gtggcctctt
     6841 ttgtgtccaa gaaaaccaag agatttggaa agtcaacttg tgcgtactta gcaagttacg
     6901 ggtttgaggt ggagagtgag attgaggatt ctgtggtcag gggttcgcca tttgagctta
     6961 aagttgaagg gcaattaatt tgctttggaa aagctgcggt tgagttagct tcaagtcata
     7021 gtgccgaatt taagctacct tgtgaggtgc ggggatccac atttgacgtt gttacattgt
     7081 tgaaatctga agagccaagt tctgtgaaca aacatttatt ctacgttgga tgtacgaggc
     7141 acaggaaaaa gcttataata cttgagtgac tgatgtcatt tcaacaacct gccgattggt
     7201 ctaaatcact gggacctgtg ttaattgggg ctggggttgc gattgtgatc catttcttaa
     7261 gagcaagtaa tctgccgcat gttggagata acatacatca tctccctcac ggaggaagct
     7321 atcaggacgg gacgaaaaga ataacttact gtggtcccag aaaggaatat ccaggcactg
     7381 gcctcttcca gcttggaaat tcacaggctg caattgtgct ggttcttggc ctaacgctct
     7441 tgatctatgc agtggagaaa tttggcattg ggacttctag gcgctgcgct tgcaacccta
     7501 atccttgcgt ttgtaggggt tgagagaggt ggcaattgct tcgtaaggat cactggtgaa
     7561 tccgtcactg tgtccaattg taggaatctt gaagaagtgc ctgaagtaat caaggctgta
     7621 aaagggttgt ggtcctcgtt aggtgcaggg ggtaagtttg atttcggagg cgactgcagt
     7681 tgtgatggcg tcaaatgaag agttgaggga gcaggaagag aaacggcagc gggatgaatc
     7741 taaggctctt gggatggaag ttgaaggtgc tggaggaagt aggccagcaa tgccagatct
     7801 aggcacaata atcaaaagga agaaaaagca aattgaaaat gctttgagtg ccaaagtgaa
     7861 tgtgaaagat ctgatggaga gagagtttgg cctccagtca aataatgtca tgaacaacaa
     7921 tgacatcctt gccatttcca gcatattcac ggaagcaaaa ataccagaag acctacagca
     7981 acacactgca atagaggtcg caagaatggc agtggacgta ggcagttcaa aacactcaga
     8041 attcatgggc aaaagtgtcg tatgtggtca agatctgtct gtaatcgttg gctacataaa
     8101 ggaggtgact acattacgca ggttttgtat gtattactcc aaggtgatat ggaacttgct
     8161 catcaaagag aagacccctc ccgctaattg ggcaaagaaa gggttcaaag atgaaactaa
     8221 atttgcagct tttgactttt tcgtaggcat ctttgatgag agtgctctgg aaccggaagg
     8281 gggattggtg aggtcaccta cccagagtga gctgaaggca aacatttctg ctttagaagt
     8341 taaggttttt aggcagaaga tgagtgaagg caataggtct ttaaacttgg gagaaataag
     8401 cgggggagcc atgggtgccc cagcttacaa tccatttggg ggagattcat aaatttcagc
     8461 ttctggtgtc tctgctgata agtgatcagc acttgctgaa gcttgagagt tgctagttgg
     8521 aactcttgtc gcagtcaact taattgtgtc tgcggcaccc atttcgatag ggcaaatgtt
     8581 cgctggcata ccgtactaat agtatgcttc tatctaaatg acgatcctaa gacctaaata
     8641 attatataag ggaaccgtca ataaataaac atgcgtttta atatattttt ccgt
//
LOCUS       Seq5                    8670 bp    RNA     linear   VRL 23-JUL-2018
DEFINITION  Grapevine virus T, isolate V49-12, complete genome.
ACCESSION   Seq5
VERSION
KEYWORDS    .
SOURCE      Grapevine virus T
  ORGANISM  Grapevine virus T
            Viruses; ssRNA viruses; ssRNA positive-strand viruses, no DNA
            stage; Tymovirales; Betaflexiviridae; Quinvirinae; Foveavirus;
            unclassified Foveavirus.
REFERENCE   1  (bases 1 to 8670)
  AUTHORS   Nourenejhad-Zarghani,S., Hily,J.-M., Glasa,M., Marais,A.,
            Wetzel,T., Faure,C., Vigne,E., Velt,A., Lemaire,O.,
            Boursiquot,J.-M., Okic,A., Ruiz-Garcia,A.B., Olmos,A., Lacombe,T.
            and Candresse,T.
  TITLE     Grapevine virus T diversity as revealed by full-length genome
            sequences assembled from high-throughput sequence data
  JOURNAL   Unpublished
REFERENCE   2  (bases 1 to 8670)
  AUTHORS   Nourenejhad-Zarghani,S., Hily,J.-M., Glasa,M., Marais,A.,
            Wetzel,T., Faure,C., Vigne,E., Velt,A., Lemaire,O.,
            Boursiquot,J.-M., Okic,A., Ruiz-Garcia,A.B., Olmos,A., Lacombe,T.
            and Candresse,T.
  TITLE     Direct Submission
  JOURNAL   Submitted (23-JUL-2018) Virology, INRA, 71 avenue E. Bourlaux
            CS20032, Villenave d'Ornon Cedex, Villenave d'Ornon 33882, France
COMMENT     Bankit Comment: TOTAL # OF SEQS:21.
            Bankit Comment: GAP: est. length - alignment.
            Bankit Comment: TOTAL # OF SETS:1.
            
            ##Assembly-Data-START##
            Assembly Method       :: CLC genomics workbench v. 7.5; CLC
                                     genomics workbench v. 11
            Sequencing Technology :: Illumina; Sanger dideoxy sequencing
            ##Assembly-Data-END##
FEATURES             Location/Qualifiers
     source          1..8670
                     /organism="Grapevine virus T"
                     /mol_type="genomic RNA"
                     /isolate="V49-12"
                     /host="Vitis vinifera cv. Saperavi"
                     /db_xref="taxon:2016035"
                     /country="France"
                     /collection_date="Nov-2015"
                     /note="extrachromosomal"
     5'UTR           1..34
     CDS             35..6424
                     /codon_start=1
                     /product="Viral replicase"
                     /translation="MALHHRSAAAEVLARLTSDEQSRVSAPTVKSLCDDEAQADGFFN
                     YSLPQKAQEKLELSGIYLSPLSYRPHSHPVCKTLENHILYNVLPSYLDNKFYFVGIKN
                     FKLDFIRSRNKRLSMVESVNRYVTSLDRSRYCNELIHRSSASDLHLARKRGFDGLPTL
                     ANLIPPLEKKGAEFIFLHDELHYWSPSCVIKFLEAIKPTTVLASVVIPPELLAKSKES
                     LNPWAYKFKIIKDRLVFAPDGVWAEAYDQPLKCKYLLKTRRFLLSDGTVYSVDIIHSK
                     FCHHLISITRGELLNQDRRFFGDFDAIGLGALGKLSRNVKHCYPISIQVVTKLYLYLM
                     TLKKPDEESAEAKLRQLINDPTRREIKFAESFSRLILKCKKESSLFLPSLTKDCKKFL
                     IGLFPGFISRPIVVYKDKCLSDFIYDLEPFNFYVDTVDVKGDFTDEFEFWDLHDLLDS
                     FDVSEGIDDMKVTIKNWWHTRSPQSYFISGKEWESKSSKFYSKFQAFERVGDLYRYLL
                     QGLSHDAINEEVVVRRLRNFLKKRGTESLAYMISCNLDVVALRKTVLNWILETRKENW
                     LRVVRPQWFLLVGRINTKFICDSSSSIANLSVKSVNLYRSVVKEAEKFKVESLDRVFW
                     RQARPAMEFKESGIEVSTGSETNDEGQCAPEERFNIDSEHMSIGIHGEGQTEVPSCVD
                     CTSVSIDDIKIDIGNSSELKFHYGALKFPDVLKGRKAGFYAKTGIKSYAYNGGCHDSM
                     GWPKVLDEILRLVGGGPYYNSCLAQKYDNGASIGMHSDNERCYAAGHKVLTVNMLGSC
                     QFSICRKQDRNSKERHVNFGLKEGDYFEMPRNFQENYLHGIREARDGRISLTFRRQLV
                     PDSGDDEEECSPVVFSGVDRIAGRKFWPECSNHLAAMVDGGGKGRELDLCDCFSCPNH
                     FQHAKNIDGIRKVFSATGLAAGDRVLVLNSKSSKAVLEKFKGLRVTIAVFSGRIEFLD
                     GLVPGIMSDGDLKEAKDFSVQNLKVELAVIIFRGSTVPGSNVRVHKSECKFTGASEVI
                     FGCNLIATDEYSIGNFNLFQVPADGNCFWHSVGHLMNCNGLDLKKGVFNKFRSSGLES
                     VTLEHQLAPNVFAENEVIAYFCGMHKRRLIILTPEYDVEWNFGDRNWPLLGFLCLVQQ
                     HFQPCAPTNGCMIRAVAEALGKREVDVLNYLCQDTTRHIFEEVCQGAGLNLMYLEAVF
                     ETFDICAKCDFGDRVETFNNSGSVVALFDVSAEHIRCVPKISDKPMSVRVDAMRSVRK
                     SEIEVLGMNGTWIEYEPQVARAEKLEQCLLAGLTGVMCSERYDNQKAWLNNIAKDQRG
                     KRSVMAIMGTFGSGKSHVYKTFMTHAVGKFVTFVSPRRQLADSIKDDLGLYKNKLGKT
                     LRNKSQEGWSVVTFEVFLKTIPQLKKGHVVILDEIQLFPPGYLDLCLLVSDRSCVFSV
                     AGDPCQSGYDSKSDRNTLGVLDSDIFELLRNKEYSYNIESRRFKNPMFEGRLPCRFLK
                     GSLHEKHQDFVVWKSMEDLVFGEKFKIDAFLVSSFEEKRIVWSHFGSAVTCLTFGEST
                     GLNFNEGVVLITYDSIQTDDNRWLTALSRFRMNIHFVNLLGIPLERAIGHFAGKPLYH
                     FMSKKSGEAVILDMLPGNPKFKNGFNISVGKDEGIKEAKLAGDPWLKTMLFLGQNEDV
                     EIEEMEEEFKNEEWFKTHLPITSMECSRARWVGKLALREGREVRCGMDTTEQFKDDHH
                     DLKGVLMTNACERYESIYPRHKGNDSVTFLMAVKKRLRFSSAAVEEALLRKAMPFGKF
                     LLEKFLKNVKLKRNHNLRMMEESVAEFEEKKTSKSAATIENHSGRSCRDWLNDVALIF
                     MKSQHCTKFDNRFRDAKAGQTLACFQHSVLCRFAPYMRYIEKKVLEALPERFYIHSGK
                     GLDSLKAWVIANDFSGVCTESDYEAFDSSQDHYILSFEIELMRYFGLPNDLILDYQFI
                     KTHLGSKLGNFAIMRFTGEASTFLFNTLANMLFTFLRYDLTGSESIAFAGDDMCANKR
                     LRVTKEYEDFLTRIRLKAKVQYVANPTFCGWCLFKNGIFKRPQLVMERINIAREMNNL
                     DNCIDNYAIEVSYAYSLGELAVEVMSDEELEAHYNCIRFLVKYKNRMKSSIKELF"
     CDS             6480..7145
                     /codon_start=1
                     /product="Triple gene block 1 protein"
                     /translation="MNNLISALELFGFVRVSEEARYPLVIHSVPGSGKTSLIRSLIKL
                     DSDFEAFTAGVPDTPNLEGRYIKSYFEGCASAKKLSILDEYLTVKNWEGFEALFSDPY
                     QNDKSPLIASYVSRKTKRFGKSTCAYLAGYGFEVESEIEDSVVKGSPFELRVEGQLIC
                     FGKAAVELASSHGAEFKLPCEVRGSTFDVVTLLKSEEPSSVNKHLFYVGCTRHRKKLL
                     VLE"
     CDS             7149..7499
                     /codon_start=1
                     /product="Triple gene block 2 protein"
                     /translation="MSFQQPANWSKSLGPVLIGAGVAIVIHFLRASNLPHVGDNLHHL
                     PHGGSYQDGTKRITYCGPRKEYPGTGLLQLGNSQAAIVLVLGLSLLIYAVEKSGIGTS
                     RRCACNPNPCACRG"
     CDS             7423..7659
                     /codon_start=1
                     /product="Triple gene block 3 protein"
                     /translation="MQWRNLGLGLLGAALATLILALVGGERGSNCFIRITGESVTVSN
                     CGNLQKVPEVIRAVKGVWSSLGAGGNFDFKGDCC"
     CDS             7661..8428
                     /codon_start=1
                     /product="Coat protein"
                     /translation="MASNEELREQEERRQRDEAKTFGKEVEGAGGSRPALPDLGTVIK
                     RKKKQIENALSAKVNVKDLMEREFGLQSNNVMNSNDILAISSIFTEAKIPENLQQHTA
                     IEVARMAVDVGSSKHSEFMGKSVVCGHDLSVIVGYIKEVTTLRRFCMYYSKVIWNLLI
                     KEKTPPANWAKKGFKDETKFAAFDFFVGIFDESALEPEGGLVRSPTQSELKANISALE
                     VKVFRQKISEGNRSLNLGEISGGAMGAPAYNPFGGDS"
     3'UTR           8429..8670
BASE COUNT     2472 a   1520 c   2233 g   2445 t
ORIGIN      
        1 ccatacatca aagtagtaca actaccttca cgtgatggct cttcaccacc gttctgctgc
       61 tgctgaggta ctcgcccgac tcacctcaga cgaacaatct agagttagtg ctccgacagt
      121 aaaatccttg tgtgatgatg aggcacaagc tgatggtttc tttaattaca gcttgccaca
      181 gaaggcacag gaaaagttgg agttgtctgg tatttattta agcccactta gttataggcc
      241 tcattcccac cctgtgtgta aaactttaga gaatcacatc ctctacaacg ttctacctag
      301 ttacttagat aacaagtttt attttgtagg gattaaaaat tttaaattag attttattag
      361 aagtagaaat aaaaggttgt caatggtcga gtctgtaaat aggtatgtaa cctcactaga
      421 cagatctagg tattgtaatg aactaattca tagaagttca gcatctgatc tgcatcttgc
      481 caggaaaaga ggttttgatg gactgccaac tctagcaaat ctcattcccc cacttgaaaa
      541 gaagggagct gaatttatct tccttcatga tgaattgcac tattggtccc cttcctgcgt
      601 cataaaattt ctggaggcca ttaagccaac aactgtgctg gcttcagttg tcatccctcc
      661 agagttactc gccaagtcca aggaaagcct caacccgtgg gcgtataagt ttaaaatcat
      721 caaagatcgc ctggttttcg ctcctgacgg ggtttgggct gaagcttatg atcaaccctt
      781 gaaatgcaaa tacttgctca aaacgaggcg atttctgctt agtgatggca ctgtgtatag
      841 tgtggatatc atccattcta aattctgcca tcacttaata agcattacgc gcggggaact
      901 gttgaatcaa gatcgcagat tctttggaga ctttgacgcg atcgggcttg gcgccttagg
      961 caaattgagt aggaatgtca agcactgcta tccaataagt attcaggttg taaccaaact
     1021 gtacctgtac ctcatgacct tgaagaaacc tgatgaggag tcagctgagg ccaagctaag
     1081 gcagctcatt aatgatccaa ctaggagaga gatcaaattt gcagagagtt tttctagatt
     1141 aatcctgaaa tgcaagaaag aaagttcact gtttctccct agtctaacaa aagactgcaa
     1201 aaagttctta atagggttgt tcccaggttt tatatcgaga ccaatcgtgg tttataagga
     1261 taagtgcctg agtgacttca tctatgatct ggagccattt aacttttacg tcgatacagt
     1321 tgacgtcaaa ggagacttca cagatgagtt tgagttttgg gatcttcatg atttactaga
     1381 ttcctttgat gtgagtgagg gaattgacga catgaaggtc accattaaaa attggtggca
     1441 caccaggtca ccacagagct actttattag tgggaaagag tgggagagca agagttcgaa
     1501 attttactct aagtttcagg cttttgagcg agttggggat ctttaccgct acctcttgca
     1561 aggcctgagc catgatgcaa taaatgagga ggttgtggtt cgaagattgc gtaacttttt
     1621 gaagaaaagg ggcactgaga gtcttgcata tatgatatca tgcaatttgg atgttgtggc
     1681 attaaggaaa acagttttaa attggatctt ggagaccaga aaggagaatt ggctgcgcgt
     1741 ggtgcgcccg cagtggtttt tgctcgttgg gaggataaat accaagttta tctgtgactc
     1801 aagcagctcg attgctaacc tgtctgttaa gagtgttaac ctttatcgct cagttgtgaa
     1861 agaggctgaa aagttcaaag tggagagcct tgatagagtg ttttggaggc aagcaagacc
     1921 tgctatggag tttaaagaat caggaattga ggtaagcaca ggttctgaga cgaatgatga
     1981 agggcaatgt gctcctgaag agaggtttaa cattgattct gaacatatgt caattggcat
     2041 ccacggtgaa ggtcaaaccg aggttccaag ttgtgttgat tgcacctcgg ttagcattga
     2101 tgacatcaaa attgacattg gcaattcaag tgagttgaaa tttcattatg gagcattaaa
     2161 attccctgac gtcttaaagg ggcgcaaggc tggtttttat gcaaaaactg gaattaaatc
     2221 ctatgcctat aatggtgggt gccatgacag tatggggtgg cccaaagtac ttgatgaaat
     2281 cctcaggcta gtgggtggtg gcccgtacta caatagttgt ctagcacaaa agtatgacaa
     2341 tggagcctca atcggaatgc actctgataa tgaaaggtgc tatgcagctg ggcacaaagt
     2401 gctgactgtc aacatgcttg ggtcctgtca attttctata tgcagaaagc aagatcgaaa
     2461 ttccaaagag cggcatgtaa attttggact caaggaaggt gattattttg agatgccacg
     2521 taattttcag gagaactacc tgcatggaat tcgtgaagca cgtgatgggc gaatatcctt
     2581 gaccttcaga aggcagctag ttcctgattc aggtgatgat gaggaggaat gcagcccggt
     2641 tgtatttagt ggcgttgaca ggattgccgg tcgcaagttt tggcctgaat gctcaaatca
     2701 tttggcagca atggttgatg gtggaggaaa gggaagagaa ttggatctct gcgactgctt
     2761 ctcttgtcca aatcactttc agcatgccaa aaacattgac ggaataagaa aagtgttttc
     2821 agccactggt ttggctgctg gtgacagggt gctggtttta aattcaaaat caagtaaggc
     2881 ggtcttggag aaattcaaag ggctgagggt tacaattgct gtattttctg gaaggattga
     2941 atttttggat ggccttgtgc ctggaattat gagtgatggg gatctgaaag aggcaaagga
     3001 tttctcagtg cagaatctta aggttgaatt ggcggtcatt atctttcgtg gctcaacagt
     3061 gcctggctca aatgtgagag tgcacaaaag tgaatgcaag tttactgggg caagtgaagt
     3121 gatatttggt tgcaatttga ttgctactga tgaatattca attggaaatt ttaacttgtt
     3181 tcaggttcca gctgatggca attgcttctg gcactctgtg ggccatttga tgaactgtaa
     3241 cggccttgac ttgaagaagg gtgtttttaa taaattcaga agttcagggc tagaatcggt
     3301 gacacttgaa catcagttgg cacctaatgt ctttgcagaa aatgaggtca ttgcatactt
     3361 ctgtggtatg cacaaaaggc ggttgataat actaaccccg gagtatgacg ttgaatggaa
     3421 tttcggtgat aggaactggc cgttacttgg cttcctgtgt cttgtgcagc agcatttcca
     3481 gccatgtgca ccgactaatg gatgcatgat tagggctgtt gctgaggctc ttgggaagag
     3541 agaagtggat gtgcttaatt acctgtgcca ggacacaact aggcacatat ttgaagaagt
     3601 ctgccagggt gctggtctca acttgatgta cttggaagct gtgtttgaaa ctttcgatat
     3661 ttgtgccaaa tgtgactttg gggacagagt ggagacattc aataattcag gttcagtggt
     3721 tgcattgttt gatgtttctg ctgaacatat aagatgtgtg ccaaagattt ctgacaaacc
     3781 catgagtgta agggttgatg ctatgagaag tgtgcgaaag tctgagatag aggtgcttgg
     3841 gatgaatggc acctggattg agtatgagcc acaagtggct agagctgaaa aactggagca
     3901 gtgcttgctg gctggtctca ctggagtgat gtgtagtgag agatatgaca accagaaagc
     3961 ctggctaaac aacattgcca aggatcaaag gggtaagcgc agtgtcatgg ctattatggg
     4021 tactttcgga agcggcaaga gtcacgtcta taaaacattc atgacccatg cagttggaaa
     4081 gttcgtgact tttgtgtccc ctagaaggca actggctgat agcattaagg atgacttggg
     4141 gctttataag aataagcttg ggaagacatt aaggaacaaa tctcaagaag gatggagcgt
     4201 ggttaccttc gaggtctttc ttaagaccat cccgcaactc aagaaggggc atgtagtgat
     4261 tcttgatgaa atccagctat ttccacctgg atatttggac ctttgcctac ttgtgtcaga
     4321 taggtcttgt gttttctcag ttgcaggtga tccttgtcaa agtggttacg attcaaaaag
     4381 cgatagaaac actctagggg tgctggattc agatatcttt gagttgctga ggaacaaaga
     4441 gtattcttat aatatcgaga gcaggaggtt caaaaatccg atgtttgaag gtagattacc
     4501 ctgtcggttc ctgaagggat cattgcatga gaaacatcag gattttgtgg tatggaaatc
     4561 catggaggac ttggtctttg gggaaaagtt caaaatagat gcatttctgg tgagtagttt
     4621 tgaggagaaa aggattgtat ggtcacattt tggatctgca gttacttgtc tcacatttgg
     4681 ggagtcaaca ggtctaaatt ttaatgaggg tgttgtgcta ataacctatg attcaattca
     4741 gacggatgac aacaggtggc tgactgcact ttctaggttc agaatgaaca ttcattttgt
     4801 caatctgttg ggaatcccac ttgagagggc aatagggcat tttgccggca aaccactcta
     4861 tcatttcatg tccaaaaaga gtggagaggc agtcatactt gacatgctgc caggcaatcc
     4921 aaagttcaag aatgggttta acatttctgt tggcaaggat gaaggtatca aggaagcaaa
     4981 acttgcaggt gacccatggt taaaaaccat gttattcttg ggccaaaatg aggatgttga
     5041 aatagaggaa atggaggagg aatttaagaa cgaggagtgg ttcaaaactc acttgcccat
     5101 tacttccatg gaatgttcaa gggctaggtg ggttgggaag cttgcactgc gggaaggcag
     5161 agaggtgagg tgtgggatgg acaccacaga gcaatttaag gatgatcatc atgatttaaa
     5221 aggcgttttg atgaccaatg cgtgcgagag gtatgaatcc atatacccaa ggcataaagg
     5281 taatgacagt gtaacctttt tgatggcggt taagaagagg ttgcgctttt caagtgcagc
     5341 agtagaggaa gcactgctca gaaaggccat gccatttggg aagttccttc ttgaaaaatt
     5401 cttgaaaaat gtaaagctga aaaggaacca caatctacgc atgatggagg aatccgtggc
     5461 agaatttgag gaaaagaaaa ctagcaagag tgctgcaaca attgaaaacc atagtgggcg
     5521 atcttgcagg gattggttga acgatgttgc tctaattttc atgaagtcac aacactgcac
     5581 aaagtttgat aacaggttca gagatgcaaa ggcaggtcaa accctagcct gcttccaaca
     5641 ttcagtgttg tgcaggtttg ctccatatat gagatacatt gagaaaaagg ttcttgaagc
     5701 tttgcctgag cgtttttaca tccattcagg taagggtttg gatagcctca aagcctgggt
     5761 gattgctaat gatttttcag gagtttgcac tgagtctgac tatgaagctt ttgattcatc
     5821 ccaagaccat tacattttga gctttgaaat tgagctaatg aggtatttcg ggcttcccaa
     5881 tgatctaatc ctggattatc agtttataaa gacacatctg ggctccaagc ttggaaattt
     5941 tgcaataatg cgtttcacag gtgaagcttc cacgtttcta ttcaacacgc tagccaacat
     6001 gctatttacc ttcctgaggt atgatctaac tgggagcgag agcattgcat tcgctgggga
     6061 tgacatgtgt gcgaacaagc gcttgcgggt aacaaaagag tatgaggatt tcctcaccag
     6121 gattcggctg aaggccaagg tgcagtatgt ggctaatcca acattctgtg gttggtgtct
     6181 attcaagaat gggattttta agaggccaca gttggtcatg gagcgaataa acatcgctag
     6241 ggagatgaac aatttggaca attgtataga caattatgca attgaggttt cttatgctta
     6301 ctccctgggt gagcttgcag ttgaggtgat gagtgatgag gagcttgagg ctcactataa
     6361 ctgcatccgc tttctggtga agtacaagaa taggatgaag agttctatta aggagctctt
     6421 ttagtcagca gtgttagtca gcagttaggt aaagcttgtt tattgattta gcttgtgtga
     6481 tgaataattt gatttccgct cttgagttat ttgggtttgt tagagttagt gaggaggcca
     6541 gatatccttt agttatccat agtgttcctg gaagcggaaa gacaagtttg attaggtctc
     6601 tgattaaatt agatagtgat tttgaagcat ttacagccgg agtacctgat acaccgaatc
     6661 ttgaagggcg ttacatcaaa tcttactttg agggttgtgc ttcagctaag aagttgagca
     6721 ttctggacga gtacctcaca gttaagaatt gggagggttt tgaagcattg ttctctgacc
     6781 cttaccaaaa cgataaaagt cctctgattg cctcttatgt gtccagaaag accaagagat
     6841 ttggaaagtc aacttgtgcg tatttggcag gttacgggtt tgaagtggaa agtgagatcg
     6901 aggactccgt agtcaagggt tcgccatttg agctcagagt tgaagggcaa ttaatctgct
     6961 ttggaaaagc tgcggtcgag ttggcatcaa gtcacggtgc tgaattcaag ctaccttgtg
     7021 aggtgcgggg gtcaacgttt gatgttgtca cactgttaaa atctgaagag ccgagctctg
     7081 tgaataaaca tctattttac gtcggatgca caaggcacag gaaaaagctc ctagtacttg
     7141 agtgattgat gtcatttcaa cagccggcca attggtctaa atctctggga cctgtgttga
     7201 ttggggctgg agttgcaatt gtgattcatt tcttgagagc aagtaatttg ccacatgttg
     7261 gagataatct acatcatctc ccgcacggag gaagctatca agacggaaca aaaagaataa
     7321 cctactgtgg tcctagaaag gaatatccag gtacaggtct acttcaactt ggaaactcac
     7381 aggctgcaat tgtattggtc cttggcttgt cactcttgat ctatgcagtg gagaaatctg
     7441 ggattgggac ttctaggcgc tgcgcttgca accctaatcc ttgcgcttgt agggggtgag
     7501 agaggtagca attgcttcat aagaatcact ggtgagtctg tcactgtgtc caactgtggg
     7561 aaccttcaaa aagttccgga agtgatcaga gcggtgaaag gagtgtggtc ctcgttaggt
     7621 gcagggggca attttgattt caaaggtgac tgctgttgag atggcatcaa atgaagagct
     7681 gagggagcaa gaggagagaa ggcagaggga tgaagctaag acttttggga aggaagtaga
     7741 aggtgctgga ggaagtaggc cagcattacc agatttgggc acagtaatca aaaggaagaa
     7801 gaagcaaatt gaaaatgctt tgagtgccaa agtgaatgtg aaagatctta tggagaggga
     7861 atttggtctc caatcaaaca atgtcatgaa cagtaatgac atccttgcta tttccagcat
     7921 attcacggag gcaaaaatac cggaaaacct gcagcaacac actgcaatag aggttgcaag
     7981 aatggcagtg gacgtgggca gctcaaaaca ctcagaattc atgggcaaaa gcgtcgtatg
     8041 tggacatgat ttatcagtga ttgttggcta cataaaggaa gtgactacac tgcgcaggtt
     8101 ttgcatgtat tactccaagg tgatatggaa cttgctcatc aaagagaaga ctcctcccgc
     8161 caattgggca aagaaaggat tcaaagatga gaccaaattt gcagcctttg acttcttcgt
     8221 tggcatcttt gatgaaagtg cactggaacc tgaagggggt ctggtgaggt cacccaccca
     8281 gagtgagctg aaggcgaata tctctgcttt ggaggtgaaa gtttttagac aaaagattag
     8341 tgagggcaat aggtctttaa acttgggaga aataagcggg ggagccatgg gtgccccagc
     8401 ctacaatcca tttgggggag attcataagt tttaacttct ggtgtttctg ctgatcaatc
     8461 atcagctctt tctgaagctt gagagttgct agttggaact cttgtcgcag gcaacttaat
     8521 tgtgtctgcg gcacccattt cgatagggca aatgttcgct ggcataccgt actaatagta
     8581 tgcttctatc taactgacga tcctaagact taaataatta tataagggag tcgtctataa
     8641 ataaaaaagc gttttaatat atttttccgt
//
LOCUS       Seq6                    8670 bp    RNA     linear   VRL 23-JUL-2018
DEFINITION  Grapevine virus T, isolate V49-24, complete genome.
ACCESSION   Seq6
VERSION
KEYWORDS    .
SOURCE      Grapevine virus T
  ORGANISM  Grapevine virus T
            Viruses; ssRNA viruses; ssRNA positive-strand viruses, no DNA
            stage; Tymovirales; Betaflexiviridae; Quinvirinae; Foveavirus;
            unclassified Foveavirus.
REFERENCE   1  (bases 1 to 8670)
  AUTHORS   Nourenejhad-Zarghani,S., Hily,J.-M., Glasa,M., Marais,A.,
            Wetzel,T., Faure,C., Vigne,E., Velt,A., Lemaire,O.,
            Boursiquot,J.-M., Okic,A., Ruiz-Garcia,A.B., Olmos,A., Lacombe,T.
            and Candresse,T.
  TITLE     Grapevine virus T diversity as revealed by full-length genome
            sequences assembled from high-throughput sequence data
  JOURNAL   Unpublished
REFERENCE   2  (bases 1 to 8670)
  AUTHORS   Nourenejhad-Zarghani,S., Hily,J.-M., Glasa,M., Marais,A.,
            Wetzel,T., Faure,C., Vigne,E., Velt,A., Lemaire,O.,
            Boursiquot,J.-M., Okic,A., Ruiz-Garcia,A.B., Olmos,A., Lacombe,T.
            and Candresse,T.
  TITLE     Direct Submission
  JOURNAL   Submitted (23-JUL-2018) Virology, INRA, 71 avenue E. Bourlaux
            CS20032, Villenave d'Ornon Cedex, Villenave d'Ornon 33882, France
COMMENT     Bankit Comment: TOTAL # OF SEQS:21.
            Bankit Comment: GAP: est. length - alignment.
            Bankit Comment: TOTAL # OF SETS:1.
            
            ##Assembly-Data-START##
            Assembly Method       :: CLC genomics workbench v. 7.5; CLC
                                     genomics workbench v. 11
            Sequencing Technology :: Illumina; Sanger dideoxy sequencing
            ##Assembly-Data-END##
FEATURES             Location/Qualifiers
     source          1..8670
                     /organism="Grapevine virus T"
                     /mol_type="genomic RNA"
                     /isolate="V49-24"
                     /host="Vitis vinifera cv. Saperavi"
                     /db_xref="taxon:2016035"
                     /country="France"
                     /collection_date="Nov-2015"
                     /note="extrachromosomal"
     5'UTR           1..34
     CDS             35..6424
                     /codon_start=1
                     /product="Viral replicase"
                     /translation="MALHHRSAAAEVLARLTSDEQSRVSAPTVKSLCDDEAQASGFFN
                     YSLSQKAQEKLELSGLYLSPLSYKPHSHPVCKTLENHILYNILPSYLDNKFYFVGIKN
                     FKLDFIRSRNKRLSMVESVNRYVTSLDRSRYCNELIHRSSAADLHLARKRGFDGLPTL
                     VNLIPPLEKKGAEFIFLHDELHYWSPPCVIKFLEAVKPTTLLASVVIPPELLAKSKES
                     LNPWAYKFKIIRDRLIFAPDGVWAEAYDQPLKCKYLLKTRRFLLSDGTVYSVDIIHSK
                     FCHHLISISRGELLNQDRRFFGDFDAIGLGALGKLSRNVKHCYPINVQVVTKLYLYLM
                     TLKKPDEESAEAKLRQLINDPTGREIKFAESFSRLILKCKKESSLFLPSLTKECKNFL
                     IGLFPGFVSRMFQIYKDKCLSDFIYDLEPFNFYVDTVDIKGDFTDEFEFWDLHDLKDF
                     FDISEEVDDFKVTIKNWWNSRPSQSYFISGKEWENKGSKFYSKFQAFERVGDLYRYIL
                     QDLDHSMVNEEIVVRRLRNFLKQKGIESLAYMISCNLDISELKRAVLNWNLEAKKKVW
                     LSTMRPQWFLLVGRINSKFICDSSNSISSLSESSVNLYRSVVNEAVSFDMGSLNRVFW
                     KQADNTFKLEDLKFEEGKDSKTEVEEECVPEKATNIELERPPIAVDDECQIVNSECTN
                     HTSVSIDDIEIGIGNSDELRFHYGALEFPDVLKGRKAGFYAKGGIKSYAYNGGCHDSM
                     GWPKALDEILKLVGGGPYYNSCLAQKYDGGASIGMHSDNERCYAVGHKVLTVNIFGSC
                     LFSICRKQDRNFKERHVNFELKGGDYFEMPRNFQENYLHGVSGTCDGRISLTFRRQLV
                     PDLGDDESECVPTKFNDAVKITGKKFWPECSSHLAKMIDNGGKGREFDLCDCFSCPNH
                     FRHLKNIEGIRKVFSATGLAAGDRVLVLNSKSSKSALDKFKGLKVTMAVFSGRIEFLD
                     STVPGVMNDGDLKEVKSLSVQNLKVELAVVIFRGSATLGSMVRVHKNECKFAGASEVL
                     FDCNLTATDECSIENFNLFPVPADGNCFWHSVGHLMNCNGMDLKRGVFNKFRGSGLES
                     KKLEHQLEPNVFAENEVIAYFCSMHKRRLIILTPEYDIEWNFGDKNWPLLGFLCLVQQ
                     HFQPCAPTNGCMVRAISEALGKREVDVLNYLCQDATRHIFEEVCQGAGLNLMYLETVF
                     EAFDICAKCDFGDRVETFNSSGSVVALFDISAEHIRCVPKISDKPMSVRVDVMRSIRK
                     SEIEILGLNGTWVEYEPQIMRAEKLEQCLLAGLTGVMCSERYDNQKAWLNSIAKDQRG
                     KRNILAIMGTFGSGKSYVYKTFMAHAAGKFVTFVSPRRQLADSIKDDLGLHRNKLGKT
                     LRNKSQEGWSVVTFEVFLKTIPNLKRGHVVILDEIQLFPPGYLDLCLLASDKSCVFSV
                     AGDPCQSGYDSKSDRNTLGVLDSDIFELLRNKEYSYNIESRRFKNPMFEGRLPCQFLK
                     GSLHEKHQDFVVWKSMEDLVFGEKFKIDAFLVSSFEEKRIVWSHFGSAVTCLTFGEST
                     GLNFNEGVILITYDSIQTDDNRWLTALSRFRMNIHFVNLLGISLERAIGYFAGKPLYH
                     FMSKKSGEAVILDMLPGNPKFKNGFNISVGKDEGIKETKLAGDPWLKTMLFLGQDEDA
                     EIEEMEEEFKNEEWFKTHLPITSMECSRARWVGKLALRESREVRCGMDTTEQFKDDHH
                     DLKGVLMTNACERYESIYPRHKGNDSVTFLMAVKKRLRFSSAAVESALLRKAMPFGQF
                     LLGKFLKNMKLKREHNPRMMEESVAEFEEKKTSKSAATIENHSGRSCRDWLNDVALIF
                     MKSQHCTKFDNRFRDAKAGQTLACFQHSVLCRFAPYMRYIEKKVFEVLPERFYIHSGK
                     GLDSLRSWVIANDFSGVCTESDYEAFDSSQDHYILSFEIELMRYLGLPNDLILDYQFI
                     KTHLGSKLGNFAIMRFTGEASTFLFNTLANMLFTFLRYDLTGSESIAFAGDDMCANKR
                     LRVTREYEDFLTRIRLKAKVQYVASPTFCGWCLFKSGIFKRPQLVMERINIAREMNNL
                     DNCIDNYAIEVSYAYSLGELATEVMNDEELEAHYNCIRFLVKYKNRMKSSIKELF"
     CDS             6480..7145
                     /codon_start=1
                     /product="Triple gene block 1 protein"
                     /translation="MNNLISALELFGFTKVSEEVSRPLVIHSVPGGGKTSLIRSLIKI
                     DSDFEAFTAGVPDTPNLEGRYIKSYFAGCASTEKLSILDEYLTVENWEGFEALFSDPY
                     QNCKSPLAASYVSKITRRFGRSTCEYLTGYGFEIESELEDSVVKGSPFEVKVEGQLIC
                     FGKAAVELASSHGVEFKLPCEVRGSTFDIVTLLKSEEPNPENKHLFYIGCTRHRKKLL
                     ILE"
     CDS             7149..7499
                     /codon_start=1
                     /product="Triple gene block 2 protein"
                     /translation="MSFQQPANWAKSLGPLLIGAGIAIVVHFLRTSNLPHVGDNLHQL
                     PHGGSYQDGTKRIIYCGPRKEYPGTGLLHFGDSHFAIALVLGISLLIYAVERLGIGAP
                     RRCACYPDSCACRR"
     CDS             7423..7659
                     /codon_start=1
                     /product="Triple gene block 3 protein"
                     /translation="MQWKDLALGLLGVVLATLILALVGGERGGSCFIRITGESVTVSN
                     CGNLQEVPEVIKAVKGVWSLLGAGDKFDLDSSCS"
     CDS             7661..8428
                     /codon_start=1
                     /product="Coat protein"
                     /translation="MASNEELRRQEEERQKGKTEALGKGTEGAGGSRPAMPDLGTVIK
                     RKKKPIENALSAKVNVADLMEREFGLQSNNVMNSNDILAISSIFTEAKIPENLQQHTA
                     IEVARMAVDVGSSKHSEFMGKSVVCGQDLSVIVGYIKEVTTLRRFCMYYSKVIWNLLL
                     KEKTPPANWAKKGFKDETKFAAFDFFVGIFDESALEPEGGLVRSPTQSELKANISALE
                     VRVFRQKMSEGNRSLNLGEISGGAMGAPAYNPFGGDS"
     3'UTR           8429..8670
BASE COUNT     2487 a   1504 c   2198 g   2481 t
ORIGIN      
        1 ccatacatca gagtagtgca actactttca cgtcatggct cttcatcacc gttctgcagc
       61 tgctgaggta ctcgcccgtc tcacctcaga tgagcaatct agagttagcg ctccaactgt
      121 aaaatccttg tgcgatgatg aggcacaggc tagtggattc tttaactaca gtctgtcaca
      181 gaaggctcaa gaaaaattgg agctctctgg cctttattta agtccgctta gttataagcc
      241 tcactcccat ccagtgtgta aaactttgga gaaccacatt ctctataata tcttgcctag
      301 ttacctagat aacaagtttt actttgtagg tattaaaaat tttaaattgg acttcattag
      361 aagtaggaat aaaagattgt caatggttga gtccgtaaat aggtatgtaa catctttaga
      421 tagatccagg tattgcaacg agttaattca tagaagctca gcagccgact tacaccttgc
      481 tagaaagagg ggctttgatg gactgccaac actggtaaac ctaattcccc cgcttgaaaa
      541 gaaaggtgct gagttcattt tcctccacga cgagttgcat tattggtccc ctccctgtgt
      601 gatcaagttt ctggaggctg tcaagccaac aactttactt gcttctgttg ttattcctcc
      661 agaattgtta gctaagtcga aagaaagtct taacccatgg gcttacaagt ttaagatcat
      721 tagggaccgc ttgatttttg ccccagatgg agtctgggct gaggcctatg atcagcccct
      781 taaatgcaaa tacttgctaa aaacaagaag gttcctactt agtgatggta ctgtatatag
      841 tgttgacata attcattcca aattttgcca ccatttgata agcatttcac gcggggaact
      901 tctgaaccag gatcgcaggt tttttggtga tttcgatgca attgggcttg gagctttggg
      961 aaaattgagt agaaatgtaa aacactgcta cccaataaat gttcaagttg tgacaaagct
     1021 ttacctttat ctcatgactt tgaaaaagcc tgatgaggag tcagccgaag ccaaattgag
     1081 gcagctcatc aacgatccaa ctgggaggga gataaagttc gctgaaagtt tctccaggtt
     1141 aattttgaaa tgcaagaagg aaagctcatt gttcctccct agtctgacaa aagaatgtaa
     1201 aaacttccta ataggtctgt tcccaggttt tgtatccaga atgtttcaga tttacaagga
     1261 taaatgtttg agtgatttca tttatgatct ggagccattc aacttctatg ttgacacagt
     1321 tgacattaag ggtgacttca ctgatgagtt cgaattttgg gacttgcatg acttgaagga
     1381 tttcttcgac attagtgagg aggttgacga cttcaaagtc accattaaaa attggtggaa
     1441 ctctaggcca tctcagagct actttatcag tgggaaagag tgggagaata agggttcaaa
     1501 gttctattcc aaattccagg ccttcgaacg agttggggat ctttatcgct acatcttgca
     1561 agatcttgat catagtatgg tgaatgagga gattgtagtc cgaagattgc ggaatttttt
     1621 gaaacaaaaa ggtattgaaa gcctcgcgta tatgatatca tgcaacttgg atatttcaga
     1681 attgaagagg gctgttttga actggaattt ggaggccaag aagaaggtgt ggctgagcac
     1741 gatgcgtcca caatggtttt tgctcgttgg aaggataaat tctaagttta tctgtgactc
     1801 gagtaattcc atttccagct tgtctgagag tagcgtcaac ttgtaccgct ctgttgtcaa
     1861 tgaagctgtg agtttcgata tgggaagtct taacagagtg ttctggaagc aggcagataa
     1921 cactttcaaa ctggaagact tgaaatttga ggagggcaaa gactctaaga cagaggttga
     1981 agaggaatgc gttcctgaaa aggcaaccaa cattgagctt gagcgtccac caattgctgt
     2041 cgatgatgaa tgtcaaattg tgaactcgga atgcacaaat catacatcgg ttagcattga
     2101 tgatattgag atcggcattg ggaattctga tgagctgagg tttcattacg gggcattgga
     2161 atttcctgat gttctaaagg ggcgcaaggc agggttttat gcaaagggtg ggattaaatc
     2221 ttacgcctac aatggtgggt gtcatgatag tatgggttgg cccaaggctc ttgatgaaat
     2281 tctcaaactg gttggtggtg gcccttacta caacagttgc ctggcgcaga aatatgacgg
     2341 cggggcttca attggaatgc actctgacaa tgaaaggtgt tacgctgttg gacacaaggt
     2401 gctcactgtc aacatatttg ggtcatgcct attctcaata tgcaggaagc aggatcgcaa
     2461 tttcaaggag cgtcatgtaa attttgaact caaagggggt gactattttg agatgcctcg
     2521 caactttcaa gagaattatt tgcatggagt cagtgggaca tgtgatggta ggatatccct
     2581 aacattcagg aggcagcttg tacctgattt gggcgatgat gagagtgagt gcgttccaac
     2641 taaatttaat gatgctgtca aaatcaccgg taaaaagttc tggcctgaat gctcaagcca
     2701 tctagcaaaa atgatagaca atgggggaaa gggaagggaa tttgatcttt gtgattgctt
     2761 ttcttgtcct aatcactttc gacatttaaa gaacattgaa ggaataagga aggttttttc
     2821 agccacagga ctagcagctg gtgatagggt actggttttg aactcaaagt caagtaagtc
     2881 agctttggat aagttcaagg gactgaaggt gactatggct gttttctctg gaagaattga
     2941 attcctggat agtaccgtgc cgggggtaat gaatgatggg gaccttaaag aggtaaaaag
     3001 tctctcagtt caaaacctca aggtggaact agcagtcgtc attttccgcg gttcggcaac
     3061 ccttggatca atggtgcggg tgcacaaaaa tgaatgtaaa ttcgcagggg ccagtgaggt
     3121 gctttttgat tgcaatctga ctgcaacaga tgagtgctca attgaaaatt ttaacttgtt
     3181 tccagtacca gctgatggaa attgcttttg gcactctgtt gggcatctga tgaattgcaa
     3241 tgggatggac ctgaagagag gcgtgtttaa caagttcagg ggctcaggat tagaatcaaa
     3301 gaagcttgaa catcaacttg aacctaatgt atttgcagaa aacgaggtta ttgcatactt
     3361 ctgcagcatg cataaaaggc ggttgataat actaacccca gagtatgata tcgagtggaa
     3421 ctttggtgat aaaaactggc cactgcttgg ctttttgtgc ttagtgcaac aacattttca
     3481 accatgtgca ccaactaatg gatgtatggt tagggccatt tctgaggcac ttgggaagcg
     3541 agaagtagat gtgctcaatt atttgtgcca ggatgccact aggcacattt ttgaggaagt
     3601 ttgtcaaggt gctggcctca acttgatgta tctagagacc gtgtttgaag cttttgatat
     3661 ttgcgccaaa tgtgactttg gggacagggt ggaaactttc aatagttctg gttctgtagt
     3721 tgcattgttt gacatttctg ctgagcacat aaggtgtgtt ccaaagatat ctgacaagcc
     3781 catgagcgtg agggttgatg ttatgagaag cataagaaag tctgaaatag agatacttgg
     3841 actgaatggc acttgggttg agtatgaacc acaaataatg agggccgaaa agttggagca
     3901 atgtttgctg gcaggcctta ctggtgtgat gtgtagtgaa agatacgaca accagaaagc
     3961 atggctcaat agtattgcca aagatcaaag gggaaagcgc aatatccttg ctattatggg
     4021 tacctttggg agtggtaaga gttatgttta caaaacattc atggctcatg cagctggcaa
     4081 gtttgtcaca tttgtatctc ccagaaggca gttggctgat agcattaagg atgatttggg
     4141 gctccacagg aataaactag gaaaaacatt gagaaacaaa tctcaagagg ggtggagtgt
     4201 tgtcactttt gaggtcttcc ttaagactat cccaaatttg aagagagggc atgtggtgat
     4261 cctggatgaa attcaactgt ttccacctgg ctacctagac ctttgcctac ttgcttctga
     4321 caaatcttgt gttttctctg ttgcaggaga tccttgtcag agtggctatg attccaaaag
     4381 tgataggaat actctaggag tactggattc agatattttt gaattgctta gaaacaagga
     4441 gtactcttac aacatcgaga gtagaaggtt caaaaacccc atgtttgaag gtaggctgcc
     4501 ctgtcaattt ctgaaaggat cattacacga gaagcatcag gattttgtgg tgtggaagtc
     4561 gatggaggat ttggtgtttg gggagaagtt caagatcgat gcatttctgg taagtagttt
     4621 tgaagaaaaa aggattgtgt ggtcgcactt tggatcagca gtcacctgcc taacattcgg
     4681 ggagtctaca ggtttaaatt tcaatgaggg tgtcattctt ataacttatg attcaattca
     4741 aactgatgat aacaggtggc tgactgcttt atctagattc agaatgaaca tccattttgt
     4801 caacttgttg gggatatcac tcgaaagggc gattggatat ttcgctggta aaccactcta
     4861 ccattttatg tccaagaaga gtggtgaggc tgtgattctt gacatgctgc ctgggaaccc
     4921 aaagtttaaa aatgggttca acatttctgt tgggaaggat gaaggtatca aggagacaaa
     4981 acttgctggt gacccgtggt taaaaaccat gctctttttg ggtcaagatg aggatgctga
     5041 gatagaggaa atggaagagg aattcaagaa tgaggagtgg ttcaagactc acctgccaat
     5101 cacctccatg gaatgctcaa gagctaggtg ggttggaaag ctcgctttga gagaaagcag
     5161 agaagtgaga tgtgggatgg acaccacaga gcagttcaaa gatgatcacc acgatctcaa
     5221 gggtgtttta atgaccaatg cttgtgaaag atatgaatct atatatccga ggcataaagg
     5281 caatgacagt gttacctttt tgatggcggt taagaagagg ctgcggtttt caagtgctgc
     5341 tgtggaatct gcacttctga gaaaggctat gccatttggg cagttccttc ttggaaagtt
     5401 tttaaagaat atgaagttga aaagagagca taatccaaga atgatggagg aatccgttgc
     5461 agagtttgag gagaagaaga ctagcaagag tgctgcaaca attgagaatc acagtggacg
     5521 ctcatgcagg gactggctaa atgatgttgc attgatcttc atgaagtccc agcactgcac
     5581 aaagtttgac aacaggttca gagatgctaa ggcgggtcaa accctagctt gctttcagca
     5641 ttcagtatta tgcaggtttg ctccatacat gaggtacata gaaaagaaag ttttcgaggt
     5701 tttacctgag aggttttaca ttcattcagg aaagggcttg gacagtctca gatcttgggt
     5761 gattgcaaat gatttctctg gggtgtgcac tgaatctgat tatgaagcat ttgactcttc
     5821 acaggatcac tacattctga gttttgagat tgagttgatg agataccttg gacttccgaa
     5881 tgatctaatc cttgattacc aattcataaa gacgcacctg ggttccaaac ttgggaattt
     5941 tgcaataatg cgtttcactg gagaggcttc cacattttta ttcaacacgc tggccaacat
     6001 gttattcacc ttcttgaggt atgatctcac tggcagcgag agcattgcat ttgctgggga
     6061 cgacatgtgt gcgaataaac gtttgagggt gacaagggag tatgaagatt ttctaaccag
     6121 aattcggcta aaggccaagg tgcagtatgt agccagtcca actttttgtg gttggtgttt
     6181 gttcaagagt ggtattttta agagaccgca gttggttatg gagagaataa atattgctag
     6241 ggaaatgaat aatttggaca attgcataga taattatgca attgaggttt cttatgccta
     6301 ttcattgggt gaacttgcca cagaagtgat gaatgacgaa gaacttgagg ctcattacaa
     6361 ctgcatccgt ttcctagtga agtacaagaa taggatgaag agttctatta aagagctgtt
     6421 ctagttggag gtttgaatca gcagttaggt aaagcttgtt aattgattta gtttgtgtga
     6481 tgaataattt gatttctgct cttgagttgt ttggatttac taaggttagt gaagaggtga
     6541 gtcgtccttt agttattcat agtgttcctg ggggtggtaa gaccagcttg ataaggtctt
     6601 tgattaagat tgatagtgat tttgaagcgt tcacggctgg agtgcctgat acaccgaatc
     6661 ttgaagggcg gtacatcaag tcttactttg caggttgtgc ctctactgaa aagttgagca
     6721 ttctggacga gtacctcaca gttgaaaatt gggaaggttt cgaggcactg ttttctgatc
     6781 cctatcaaaa ttgcaagagc cctctggcag cctcttatgt gtcaaagata acaagaagat
     6841 ttggaaggtc aacttgtgag tacttgacag gttacggctt tgaaatagaa agcgagcttg
     6901 aggattctgt ggttaaaggc tcaccttttg aagtcaaagt tgaagggcag ttgatttgct
     6961 ttggaaaggc agcagttgag ttggcatcaa gccacggagt tgaatttaaa ctaccttgtg
     7021 aagtgcgagg gtcaactttt gatattgtta cgttgttaaa gtctgaagag ccaaaccccg
     7081 agaacaagca tttgttctat attgggtgca caaggcacag gaaaaaactt ctaatacttg
     7141 agtgattgat gtcatttcaa caaccagcta attgggctaa gtcattggga ccattgttaa
     7201 ttggtgctgg aattgcaatt gtggtccatt tcctcagaac aagcaacttg cctcatgttg
     7261 gagacaattt acaccaattg ccacacgggg gaagctacca agacgggaca aaaaggataa
     7321 tttactgtgg ccctaggaag gaatacccag gcaccggtct tcttcacttt ggagattcac
     7381 attttgcaat tgcgctggta ttgggcatat cacttttgat atatgcagtg gaaagacttg
     7441 gcattggggc tcctaggcgt tgtgcttgct accctgattc ttgcgcttgt aggaggtgag
     7501 cggggtggca gttgttttat aagaatcacc ggtgaatccg tcactgtatc caactgtggg
     7561 aaccttcaag aggtgccaga ggtgatcaag gcggtaaaag gggtgtggtc cttgttaggt
     7621 gcaggagata aatttgatct ggacagcagc tgcagttgaa atggcgtcaa atgaagaact
     7681 gcgaaggcag gaggaggaaa ggcagaaagg aaaaacagag gctttaggaa aagggactga
     7741 aggagctgga ggtagcaggc cagcaatgcc agatttgggc actgtgatca agagaaagaa
     7801 gaagccaatt gaaaatgccc tgagtgccaa agttaatgtt gcggatctca tggagcgaga
     7861 attcggcctt cagtcaaata atgttatgaa cagcaatgac atattggcca tttcaagcat
     7921 ttttacagaa gcaaaaatcc ctgaaaatct gcaacaacac acagcaattg aggtcgcaag
     7981 gatggctgtg gatgtaggca gttccaagca ctcagaattc atggggaaaa gcgttgtatg
     8041 tgggcaggac ttgtctgtaa ttgtgggtta tataaaggaa gttaccactt tgcgcagatt
     8101 ttgcatgtat tactctaagg taatatggaa tctgcttctc aaggagaaaa cgccccccgc
     8161 caattgggca aagaaagggt ttaaagatga aaccaagttt gctgcttttg acttcttcgt
     8221 tggaatattt gatgaaagtg cactggaacc tgaaggtggc ctagtgagat cacccacaca
     8281 aagcgagcta aaggcgaaca tctctgctct ggaagtgagg gtctttaggc agaagatgag
     8341 tgaaggcaac aggtctttaa acttggggga aataagcggg ggagccatgg gtgccccagc
     8401 ctacaatcca tttgggggag attcatgagc tttagctttt ggtgttcttg ctgattggtg
     8461 atcagcactt tctgaagctt gagagttgct agttggaact cttgccatat ttgacttagt
     8521 tgcatttatg gcacccattt cgacagggca aatgttcgct ggcataccgt actaatagta
     8581 tgctgctatc caactgacga tcctaagacc taaataatta tataagggaa tcgtcaataa
     8641 ataaacatgc gttttaatat atttttccgt
//
LOCUS       Seq7                    8670 bp    RNA     linear   VRL 23-JUL-2018
DEFINITION  Grapevine virus T, isolate V34, complete genome.
ACCESSION   Seq7
VERSION
KEYWORDS    .
SOURCE      Grapevine virus T
  ORGANISM  Grapevine virus T
            Viruses; ssRNA viruses; ssRNA positive-strand viruses, no DNA
            stage; Tymovirales; Betaflexiviridae; Quinvirinae; Foveavirus;
            unclassified Foveavirus.
REFERENCE   1  (bases 1 to 8670)
  AUTHORS   Nourenejhad-Zarghani,S., Hily,J.-M., Glasa,M., Marais,A.,
            Wetzel,T., Faure,C., Vigne,E., Velt,A., Lemaire,O.,
            Boursiquot,J.-M., Okic,A., Ruiz-Garcia,A.B., Olmos,A., Lacombe,T.
            and Candresse,T.
  TITLE     Grapevine virus T diversity as revealed by full-length genome
            sequences assembled from high-throughput sequence data
  JOURNAL   Unpublished
REFERENCE   2  (bases 1 to 8670)
  AUTHORS   Nourenejhad-Zarghani,S., Hily,J.-M., Glasa,M., Marais,A.,
            Wetzel,T., Faure,C., Vigne,E., Velt,A., Lemaire,O.,
            Boursiquot,J.-M., Okic,A., Ruiz-Garcia,A.B., Olmos,A., Lacombe,T.
            and Candresse,T.
  TITLE     Direct Submission
  JOURNAL   Submitted (23-JUL-2018) Virology, INRA, 71 avenue E. Bourlaux
            CS20032, Villenave d'Ornon Cedex, Villenave d'Ornon 33882, France
COMMENT     Bankit Comment: TOTAL # OF SEQS:21.
            Bankit Comment: GAP: est. length - alignment.
            Bankit Comment: TOTAL # OF SETS:1.
            
            ##Assembly-Data-START##
            Assembly Method       :: CLC genomics workbench v. 7.5; CLC
                                     genomics workbench v. 11
            Sequencing Technology :: Illumina; Sanger dideoxy sequencing
            ##Assembly-Data-END##
FEATURES             Location/Qualifiers
     source          1..8670
                     /organism="Grapevine virus T"
                     /mol_type="genomic RNA"
                     /isolate="V34"
                     /host="Vitis vinifera cv. Limniona"
                     /db_xref="taxon:2016035"
                     /country="France"
                     /collection_date="Nov-2015"
                     /note="extrachromosomal"
     5'UTR           1..34
     CDS             35..6424
                     /codon_start=1
                     /product="Viral replicase"
                     /translation="MALHHRSAAAEVLARLTSDEQSRVSSPTVKSLCDDEAQAGGFFN
                     YSLTQKAQEKLELSGIYLSPLSYRPHSHPVCKTLENHILYNILPSYLDNKFYFVGIKN
                     FKLDFIRSRNKRLSMVESVNRYVTSLDKSRYCNELIHRSSASDLHLARKRGFDRLPTL
                     ANLIPPLEKKGAEFIFLHDELHYWSPSCVIKFLEAIKPTTLLASVVIPPELLAKSKES
                     LNPWAYKFKIIKDRLIFAPDGVWAEAYDQPLKCKYLLKTRRFLLSDGTVYSVDIIHSK
                     FCHHLISITRGEMLSQDRRFFGDFDAIGLGALGKLSRNVKHCYPISVQVVTKLYLYLM
                     TLKKPDEESAEAKLRQLINDPTGREIKFAESFSRLVLKCKKESSLFLPSLTKDCKNFL
                     IGLFPGFISRMFQIYKDKCLSDFIYDLEPFNFYVDTVDIKGDFTDEFEFWDLHDLQDF
                     FDVSEGIDDMKVTIKNWWDTRPSQGYFIGGKEWENNSSKFYSKFQAFERVESLYRYLL
                     QDLNHDMVDEEIVVRRLRNFLKSRGTESLAYMISCNLDIAALRKAVFHWNLERKKVNW
                     LRVVRPQWFLLVGRINTRFICNSSCSISDLSVGSVNLYRSVVKEAVDFEIGSLVRVFW
                     RQASSSIRPGVPCVRVSKGAEVEVEEKCIPEGRIKVEPEYALAAVPGRDQSVNIDCVN
                     RTPICIDKIKIDIGNSSELRFYYGALEFPDVLKGRRAGFYAKSGIKSYTYNGGSHDSM
                     GWPSALDEILKLVGGGPYYNSCLAQKYGDGASLGMHSDNEKCYAIGHKVLTVNMLGSC
                     QFSICRKKDRNCKERYVNFRLEGGDYFEMPRNFQDDYLHGVNEVCDGRISLTFRRQLV
                     PDLGNNEEECGPITFSSIDKIAGRKFWSECSDHLAAMVDSGGKGRELDLCDCFSCPNH
                     FRYAKSVGGIRKVFSATGLAAGDRMLVLNLKSNKAALEKFKGLRVTIAVFSGKIEFSD
                     GDVPGVMNDGDLKEVKDFSVQKLEVKLAVIIFRGSAMSSSRVRVHKEECKFTGASEVL
                     FGCSLIATDEYSIGNFNLFQVSADGNCFWHSVGHLMNCNGLDLKRGVFNRFRSSGLES
                     KELEHQLEPNVFAENEVIAYFCSMHKRRLIILTPEYDVEWNFGEKSWPLLGFLCLVQQ
                     HFQPCAPTNGCMVRAISEALGKREVDVLNYLCQDSTRHIFEEVCQGAGLNLMYLETVF
                     EAFDICAKCDFGDRVETFNSSGSVVALFDISAEHIRCVPKISDKPMSVRVDAMRSIRK
                     SEIEMLGMNGTWIEYEPQVARAEKLEQCLLAGLTGVMCSERYDNQKAWLNNITKDQRG
                     KRNVLAILGTFGSGKSHVYKTFMAHAVGKFVTFVSPRRQLADSIKDDLGLYKNKLGKT
                     LRNKSQEGWSVVTFEVFLKTIPQLKRGHVVILDEIQLFPPGYLDLCLLVSDRSCVFSV
                     AGDPCQSGYDSKNDRNTLGVLDSDIFELLRNREYSYNIESRRFKNPMFEGRLPCQFLK
                     GSLHEKHQDFVVWKSMEDLVFGEKFKIDAFLVSSFEEKRIVWSHFGSAVTCLTFGEST
                     GLNFNEGVVLITYDSIQTDDNRWLTALSRFRMNIHFVNLLGIPLERAIGHFAGKPLYH
                     FMSKKSGEAVILDMLPGSPKFKNGFNISVGKDEGIKEAKLAGDPWLKTMLFLGQNEDI
                     EIEEMEEEFKNEEWFKTHLPITSMECSRARWVGKLALRESREVRCGMDTTEQFKDDHH
                     DLRGVLMTNACERYESIYPRHKGNDSVTFLMAVKKRLRFSSAAVEEALLRKAMPFGKF
                     LLGKFLKNVKLRRNHNLRMMEDSVAEFEEKKTSKSAATIENHSGRSCRDWLNDVALIF
                     MKSQHCTKFDNRFRDAKAGQTLACFQHSVLCRFAPYMRYIEKKVFEVLPERFYIHSGK
                     GLDSLKAWVVANDFSGVCTESDYEAFDSSQDHYILSFEIELMKYLGLPNDLILDYQFI
                     KTHLGSKLGNFAIMRFTGEASTFLFNTLANMLFTFLRYDLTGSESIAFAGDDMCANKR
                     LRMTREYEDFLTKIRLKAKVQYVSSPTFCGWCLFKSGIFKRPQLVMERINIAREMNNL
                     DNCIDNYAIEVSYAYSLGELAVEVMNDEELEAHYNCIRFLVKYKNRMKSSIKELF"
     CDS             6480..7145
                     /codon_start=1
                     /product="Triple gene block 1 protein"
                     /translation="MNNLISALELFGFDRVSEEVKHPLVVHSVPGSGKTSLIRSLIKL
                     DSDFEAFTAGVPDLPNLEGRYIKSYSEGCASTRKLSILDEYLTVGNWGGFEALFSDPY
                     QNSRSPLEASFVSRKTKRFGKSTCEYLAGYGFEIESEVEDSVVRGSPFEVKVEGQLIC
                     FGRAAIELALSHGAEFKLPCEVRGATFDVVTLLKSEEPSSENKHLFYVGCTRHKKKLL
                     ILE"
     CDS             7149..7508
                     /codon_start=1
                     /product="Triple gene block 2 protein"
                     /translation="MSFQQPANWSKSLGPLLIGAGIAIVVHFLRASNLPHVGDNLHHL
                     PHGGSYQDGTKRITYCGPKKEYPGTGLFQLGDSQVAIALVLGVSFLIYAVEKFGIGAP
                     RRCACHPNPCVCWKRGE"
     CDS             7423..7659
                     /codon_start=1
                     /product="Triple gene block 3 protein"
                     /translation="MQWRNLALGLLGAVLATLILAFVGREGSSNCFIRITGESVTVSN
                     CGSLEEVPEVIKAVKGVWSSLGAGGKFDLESGCS"
     CDS             7661..8428
                     /codon_start=1
                     /product="Coat protein"
                     /translation="MASNEELREQEEKRLKNEAKVSGKEVEGAGGSRPAIPDLGTIIK
                     RKKKPAENVLSAKVNVKDLMEREFGLQSNNVMNDNDILAISSIFTEAKIPEDLQQHTA
                     IEVARMAVDVGSSKHSEFMGKSVVCGHDLSAIVGYIKEVTTLRRFCMYYSKVIWNLLI
                     KEKTPPANWAKKGFKDETKFAAFDFFVGIFDESALEPEGGLVRSPTQSELKANISALE
                     VKVFRQRISEGNRSLNLGEISGGAMGAPAYNPFGGDS"
     3'UTR           8429..8670
BASE COUNT     2476 a   1485 c   2233 g   2476 t
ORIGIN      
        1 ccatacatca aagtagtaca actgctttca cgtaatggct cttcaccatc gttctgctgc
       61 tgctgaggta ctggcccgac ttacctcgga cgaacagtcc agagttagtt ctccaacagt
      121 caaatccttg tgtgatgatg aggcacaggc tggtggtttc tttaattaca gcttaactca
      181 gaaggcacaa gagaagttgg aactttctgg catttactta agcccactta gttatagacc
      241 gcattcccat cctgtgtgta aaactttgga gaaccacatt ctttataaca ttttgcccag
      301 ttacttagat aacaagtttt attttgtagg aattaaaaat tttaaactag atttcattag
      361 aagtagaaat aagaggttat caatggttga gtctgtaaat aggtatgtca cttcattaga
      421 taaatccaga tactgtaatg aattgattca tagaagctca gcatcagact tgcaccttgc
      481 taggaagagg ggttttgata gattaccaac gttggcgaac ctcattcccc cgcttgaaaa
      541 gaagggtgcc gagtttatct ttcttcatga tgagttgcac tattggtctc catcctgtgt
      601 gattaaattc ttggaggcca ttaagccaac aaccttgcta gcatctgtgg tcattcctcc
      661 agagttactc gcaaaatcca aagagagtct caatccatgg gcgtacaaat tcaagattat
      721 caaggaccgc ctaatttttg cccctgatgg agtttgggct gaggcttatg atcagccttt
      781 gaaatgtaaa tacctactta agacaagaag gtttttactc agcgatggca ctgtgtacag
      841 cgtggatatc attcattcta aattctgcca tcacttgata agcatcacgc gtggggaaat
      901 gttgagccag gaccgtaggt tttttggaga ttttgacgca attgggcttg gtgctttggg
      961 taaattgagc aggaatgtta agcattgcta cccaataagt gtgcaagttg taacgaagct
     1021 gtacttgtat ctcatgactc taaagaagcc tgatgaagag tcagctgaag ccaaattgag
     1081 acagctcatt aatgatccaa ctgggcgaga gattaaattt gccgagagtt tctccaggct
     1141 ggttcttaaa tgcaagaagg agagctcact atttctccca agtttgacaa aagactgcaa
     1201 aaacttctta atagggttgt ttccaggttt catatccagg atgtttcaaa tctacaagga
     1261 caaatgtctg agcgacttca tttatgatct ggagcctttt aacttctatg tggatacagt
     1321 tgacatcaag ggagatttca ctgatgagtt tgaattttgg gacctgcacg atttacaaga
     1381 tttttttgat gtgagtgagg gaattgacga tatgaaggtc accattaaaa actggtggga
     1441 taccagacca tcacaaggct actttatcgg cggaaaggaa tgggagaaca acagttcaaa
     1501 attttattcc aagttccaag cttttgagcg ggttgaaagt ctttaccgct atctcctaca
     1561 ggatttgaat catgacatgg ttgatgaaga gattgtagtt cgaaggttac ggaacttcct
     1621 aaagtccagg ggcactgaaa gtcttgcata catgatatca tgcaatctgg atattgcagc
     1681 cttaagaaaa gccgttttcc attggaattt ggaaaggaag aaagtgaact ggttaagagt
     1741 ggtacgcccc cagtggtttt tactcgtcgg gaggataaat accaggttta tttgcaattc
     1801 aagttgttcc atttctgact tgtctgttgg cagtgttaac ttgtaccgct cagttgtaaa
     1861 agaagctgta gactttgaaa ttggaagtct tgttagagtg ttctggaggc aagcgagttc
     1921 cagtataagg cctggggtac cttgtgttag agtgagtaag ggtgctgaag tagaggttga
     1981 agaaaaatgt attcctgaag gtagaatcaa ggtggagcct gagtatgcgc tggctgctgt
     2041 ccctggcaga gatcaaagtg tgaatattga ttgtgtcaat cgcaccccaa tttgcattga
     2101 taagatcaaa attgacattg gaaattcaag tgagttgcgt ttttattatg gagctttgga
     2161 atttcccgat gttttaaaag ggcgtagggc tggtttttat gcaaaaagtg gaattaaatc
     2221 ctacacatac aatggcggga gtcatgatag catggggtgg cccagcgctc ttgatgaaat
     2281 cctcaagctg gttggaggcg gtccgtacta caatagctgt ttggctcaga agtatggtga
     2341 tggggcttca cttgggatgc actccgacaa cgaaaagtgc tatgccattg ggcacaaggt
     2401 gcttactgtc aacatgcttg ggtcatgcca gttttccata tgtagaaaga aagatcgaaa
     2461 ttgcaaggag cggtatgtga atttcaggct agagggaggt gactatttcg aaatgccacg
     2521 caatttccaa gatgactatc tgcatggggt taatgaggta tgtgacggcc gaatatccct
     2581 aaccttcagg agacaactag ttcctgatct gggcaataat gaggaggagt gtggtccgat
     2641 taccttcagt agtattgaca agattgctgg gcggaaattc tggtctgaat gctcagatca
     2701 tctagcagca atggtggata gtgggggaaa gggaagagag ttggatctct gtgattgctt
     2761 ttcttgtcct aatcattttc gctatgccaa gagtgttggc gggataagaa aagttttttc
     2821 ggccactggg ttggcagctg gagatagaat gctggtcttg aacttgaagt caaacaaggc
     2881 agctttggag aagttcaaag ggttgagggt gacgatcgct gttttttctg gaaagattga
     2941 gttttcagat ggagatgtgc ccggggtcat gaatgatggg gatctcaaag aggtgaagga
     3001 cttctcagtg caaaaacttg aggtcaaact ggcagtcata attttccgtg gctcagcaat
     3061 gtccagttca agagttcgag tgcacaaaga ggaatgtaag ttcactgggg ctagtgaagt
     3121 gttatttggc tgtagcctaa ttgccaccga tgaatattcg attggaaatt tcaatttgtt
     3181 tcaagtttca gctgatggca attgtttctg gcactctgtg ggccatttaa tgaattgcaa
     3241 tggtcttgac ttaaagaggg gcgtctttaa taggttcaga agttcagggt tagaatcaaa
     3301 ggaacttgaa caccagttgg agccaaatgt ttttgcggaa aatgaagtca ttgcatactt
     3361 ctgtagtatg cataaaagac ggttgataat actgactcca gagtacgatg ttgaatggaa
     3421 tttcggcgag aagagttggc cattgcttgg ctttctatgc cttgtgcaac agcactttca
     3481 accatgtgca ccaaccaatg gatgcatggt tagggccatt tctgaggccc ttggaaagag
     3541 agaggtggat gtgcttaatt acttgtgtca agattcaact aggcacatat ttgaagaggt
     3601 ctgtcagggg gctggtctca acttgatgta tctagagact gtatttgaag cttttgatat
     3661 ttgtgccaaa tgtgactttg gggacagggt ggagacattc aatagttcag gctctgtggt
     3721 tgcattgttt gacatttccg ctgaacatat aagatgtgtg ccaaaaattt ctgataagcc
     3781 catgagcgtg agggttgatg ccatgagaag cataagaaag tccgagatcg agatgcttgg
     3841 gatgaatggt acctggattg agtatgagcc acaagtggca agagctgaaa aattggagca
     3901 atgtttgttg gctggtctaa caggtgtgat gtgtagcgaa agatatgaca accagaaagc
     3961 ttggctgaac aacattacca aggatcaaag aggtaagcgc aatgtcctag ctatcttggg
     4021 tacttttgga agtggtaaga gtcatgtcta caaaacattt atggctcatg cagttggaaa
     4081 gtttgtcaca tttgtatccc ccagaaggca gctggcagat agtatcaagg atgacttggg
     4141 gctttataaa aataagcttg ggaagacatt gagaaataag tctcaagagg gatggagcgt
     4201 ggtcactttc gaagttttcc taaagactat tccacaactt aaaaggggac atgtggtgat
     4261 tcttgatgaa atccagttgt ttccccctgg ttatttggat ctttgtctac tggtgtctga
     4321 taggtcctgt gtcttctcag ttgcaggtga tccttgccag agtggttatg attcaaagaa
     4381 tgatcgaaat actttgggcg tgctggattc tgatattttt gagttgctga gaaataggga
     4441 gtattcttac aacattgaaa gcagaagatt caaaaatcca atgtttgaag gtagattacc
     4501 ttgtcaattt ctgaaaggat cattacatga aaagcatcag gattttgtgg tttggaaatc
     4561 tatggaggat ctagtctttg gggaaaagtt caagattgat gcattcctag tcagcagttt
     4621 tgaagaaaag agaattgtgt ggtcgcattt tgggtccgct gttacttgtc ttacgtttgg
     4681 ggagtcaact gggctgaatt ttaatgaggg tgttgtgcta ataacttatg actcaatcca
     4741 gacagatgat aacagatggc taactgccct atctaggttt aggatgaaca tccattttgt
     4801 taatttgttg gggattccac ttgaaagagc aattggacac tttgctggca agccactcta
     4861 tcatttcatg tcaaagaaaa gtggagaggc agtgatactt gacatgttgc ccggcagtcc
     4921 aaaatttaaa aacggtttca atatctcagt gggcaaggat gaaggcatta aggaggcaaa
     4981 gcttgctggt gatccatggt taaagaccat gctatttctg ggccagaatg aggacatcga
     5041 gatagaagaa atggaggaag agttcaaaaa tgaggagtgg ttcaaaaccc acttaccaat
     5101 tacctccatg gaatgctcta gggctagatg ggttggaaag ctcgcgctga gggaaagcag
     5161 agaagtgagg tgtgggatgg atactacaga gcagttcaag gatgaccatc atgatcttag
     5221 aggtgttttg atgactaatg catgcgagcg gtatgaatca atatacccaa ggcacaaagg
     5281 caatgatagt gtcaccttct tgatggcggt caagaagagg ctgcgttttt caagtgccgc
     5341 agtggaagag gcactgctca gaaaagctat gccgtttgga aaattcctcc ttggaaaatt
     5401 cctaaagaat gtgaagttga gaaggaatca caatctgcga atgatggaag attctgtggc
     5461 ggaattcgag gaaaagaaga ccagcaaaag tgctgcaaca attgaaaatc acagtggacg
     5521 gtcgtgcagg gactggttaa atgatgttgc actaatcttc atgaagtcac agcactgcac
     5581 gaagtttgat aacaggttca gggatgcaaa ggcaggccaa actttggctt gctttcaaca
     5641 ttcagtgctg tgcagatttg ctccatacat gaggtatatt gagaagaagg tatttgaagt
     5701 cctacctgag cgtttttata tccattcagg taaaggttta gacagtctca aggcttgggt
     5761 agttgcaaat gatttttcag gagtgtgcac tgagtctgac tatgaggcat ttgactcatc
     5821 tcaagatcat tacattctga gttttgaaat tgagcttatg aagtatctcg ggcttccgaa
     5881 tgatctgatt cttgattacc aattcataaa gacccatttg ggctccaaac ttggaaattt
     5941 tgcgatcatg cgattcactg gcgaggcctc cacctttcta ttcaacacac tggccaatat
     6001 gctgtttacc ttcttgagat atgaccttac aggtagtgag agtattgcat ttgctggtga
     6061 tgacatgtgt gcaaacaagc gtctaaggat gacaagagag tatgaggact ttcttacaaa
     6121 aattcggttg aaggccaagg tgcagtacgt ttccagtcca actttttgtg gctggtgctt
     6181 gtttaaaagt ggaattttca aaagaccgca gttagtcatg gagagaataa acatagctag
     6241 ggagatgaat aatttggaca attgcataga caactatgca atcgaggttt cctatgctta
     6301 ctccctaggt gagcttgctg tggaagtgat gaatgatgag gagcttgagg cgcattataa
     6361 ctgcattcgc tttttggtga agtacaaaaa tagaatgaaa agttccatta aggagctatt
     6421 ttagttagca gtgttagtca gcagttaggt gaagcttggt tgttgattta gcttgtttga
     6481 tgaataattt aatttctgct cttgagttat ttgggtttga tagagttagt gaggaagtca
     6541 aacacccctt ggttgtgcat agtgttccag ggagtggaaa gacaagtcta ataaggtctt
     6601 tgatcaagct agatagcgat tttgaggcat tcacagccgg agtgcctgac ctgccaaatc
     6661 ttgaagggcg ctacatcaag tcttactctg agggctgtgc ctcaactaga aagttaagca
     6721 ttctggacga gtacctaacg gttggaaatt gggggggttt tgaagcacta ttttctgacc
     6781 cataccagaa cagcaggagt cctttggagg cctctttcgt gtccaggaag accaagagat
     6841 ttgggaagtc aacctgtgaa tatttggctg gttacggatt tgaaattgag agtgaagttg
     6901 aggactctgt ggttagaggt tcaccattcg aggtcaaagt tgaagggcaa ttgatttgtt
     6961 tcgggagggc tgcaattgag ttagcattaa gccacggagc agagtttaag ttgccatgcg
     7021 aggtacgtgg agccacattt gatgttgtca cattgctgaa atctgaagaa ccgagttccg
     7081 aaaataagca tttgttctat gttggatgca caaggcacaa aaagaaactt ctgatacttg
     7141 agtgattgat gtcatttcag cagccagcta attggtctaa gtcactagga ccacttttaa
     7201 ttggagctgg aattgcaatt gtggttcatt tcctaagggc gagcaattta ccacacgttg
     7261 gggataatct gcatcatctt ccacacggtg gaagctatca ggacgggaca aagagaataa
     7321 cctactgcgg ccctaagaag gaatacccag gtactggtct ctttcaactc ggggattcac
     7381 aggttgcaat tgcattggtt ttgggcgtgt cattcctaat atatgcagtg gagaaatttg
     7441 gcattggggc tcctaggcgc tgtgcttgcc accctaatcc ttgcgtttgt tggaagagag
     7501 gggagtagca actgcttcat aagaatcact ggtgaatccg tgactgtgtc caactgtgga
     7561 agccttgagg aggtaccaga ggttatcaaa gcggtgaaag gggtgtggtc ctcgttaggt
     7621 gcgggaggta aatttgattt ggaaagtggt tgcagttgaa atggcgtcaa atgaagagct
     7681 gagggagcaa gaagagaaga ggttaaagaa tgaggccaag gtctcaggaa aggaggttga
     7741 aggtgccgga ggaagtaggc cagcgatacc agatctgggc accataataa aaaggaagaa
     7801 aaagccagct gagaatgttt taagcgcaaa ggttaatgtg aaggatctca tggagcggga
     7861 atttggcctc cagtcgaaca atgtgatgaa cgacaatgac atcctcgcaa tttctagcat
     7921 tttcacagaa gcaaaaattc cagaagatct tcagcaacac actgcaatag aggttgcaag
     7981 aatggcagta gatgtaggca gttcaaaaca ctcagagttc atgggcaaga gtgtcgtgtg
     8041 tgggcatgat ttgtcagcaa ttgtgggcta cataaaggaa gtgaccacac tccgcaggtt
     8101 ttgcatgtat tactccaagg taatatggaa tctgctcatc aaagaaaaaa ctccccctgc
     8161 caattgggca aagaaagggt ttaaagatga gactaaattt gcagcctttg acttctttgt
     8221 tggcatattt gatgaaagtg cattggaacc ggaagggggt ttggtgaggt caccaaccca
     8281 aagtgagtta aaggcgaata tttcggcttt ggaggtaaag gttttcaggc aaagaataag
     8341 cgaaggtaat agatctttaa acttgggaga aatcagtggg ggagccatgg gtgctccagc
     8401 ctacaatcca tttgggggag attcatgaaa ttcagtttct ggtgttcctg ctgattaaca
     8461 atcagcattt tctgaagctt gagagttgct agttggaact cttgttgcag tcaaattgat
     8521 tatgtctgta gcacccattt cgatagggca tatgttcgct gtcataccgt actaatagta
     8581 tgcttctatc caaatgacga tcctaagacc taaataatta tataagggca tcgtcaataa
     8641 ataaacatgc gttttaatat atttttccgt
//
LOCUS       Seq8                    8669 bp    RNA     linear   VRL 23-JUL-2018
DEFINITION  Grapevine virus T, isolate V51, complete genome.
ACCESSION   Seq8
VERSION
KEYWORDS    .
SOURCE      Grapevine virus T
  ORGANISM  Grapevine virus T
            Viruses; ssRNA viruses; ssRNA positive-strand viruses, no DNA
            stage; Tymovirales; Betaflexiviridae; Quinvirinae; Foveavirus;
            unclassified Foveavirus.
REFERENCE   1  (bases 1 to 8669)
  AUTHORS   Nourenejhad-Zarghani,S., Hily,J.-M., Glasa,M., Marais,A.,
            Wetzel,T., Faure,C., Vigne,E., Velt,A., Lemaire,O.,
            Boursiquot,J.-M., Okic,A., Ruiz-Garcia,A.B., Olmos,A., Lacombe,T.
            and Candresse,T.
  TITLE     Grapevine virus T diversity as revealed by full-length genome
            sequences assembled from high-throughput sequence data
  JOURNAL   Unpublished
REFERENCE   2  (bases 1 to 8669)
  AUTHORS   Nourenejhad-Zarghani,S., Hily,J.-M., Glasa,M., Marais,A.,
            Wetzel,T., Faure,C., Vigne,E., Velt,A., Lemaire,O.,
            Boursiquot,J.-M., Okic,A., Ruiz-Garcia,A.B., Olmos,A., Lacombe,T.
            and Candresse,T.
  TITLE     Direct Submission
  JOURNAL   Submitted (23-JUL-2018) Virology, INRA, 71 avenue E. Bourlaux
            CS20032, Villenave d'Ornon Cedex, Villenave d'Ornon 33882, France
COMMENT     Bankit Comment: TOTAL # OF SEQS:21.
            Bankit Comment: GAP: est. length - alignment.
            Bankit Comment: TOTAL # OF SETS:1.
            
            ##Assembly-Data-START##
            Assembly Method       :: CLC genomics workbench v. 7.5; CLC
                                     genomics workbench v. 11
            Sequencing Technology :: Illumina; Sanger dideoxy sequencing
            ##Assembly-Data-END##
FEATURES             Location/Qualifiers
     source          1..8669
                     /organism="Grapevine virus T"
                     /mol_type="genomic RNA"
                     /isolate="V51"
                     /host="Vitis vinifera cv. Sauvignon Gris"
                     /db_xref="taxon:2016035"
                     /country="France"
                     /collection_date="Nov-2015"
                     /note="extrachromosomal"
     5'UTR           1..34
     CDS             35..6424
                     /codon_start=1
                     /product="Viral replicase"
                     /translation="MALHHRSAAAEVLARLTSDEQSRVSAPTVKSLCDDEAQAGGFFN
                     YSLPQKAQEKLELSGIYLSPLSYKPHSHPVCKTLENHILYNVLPSYIDNKFYFVGIKN
                     FKLDFIRSRNKRLSMVESVNRYVTSLDKSRYCNELIHRSSASDLHLARKRGFDGLPTL
                     ANLIPPLEKKGAEFVFLHDELHYWSPSCVIKFLEAIKPMTVLASVVIPPELLAKSKES
                     LNPWAYKFKIIKDRLVFAPDGVWAEAYDQPLRCKYLLKTRRFLLGDGTVYSVDIIHSK
                     FCHHLISITRGESLNQDRRFFGDFDAIGLGALGKLSRNVKHCYPISVQVVTKLYLYLM
                     TLKKPDEESGEAKLRQLVNDPTGREIKFAESFSRLILKCKKESSLFLPSLTKDCKNFL
                     IGLFPGFISRMFQIYKDKCLSDFIYDLEPFNFYLVTVDVKGDFTDELEFWDLHDLCNF
                     LDVSEEIDGMKVTIKNWWNARSSQCYFIGGKEWENNNSKFYSKFQAFEHVGDLYHYLL
                     QDLSHDMVNEEVVVRRLRNFLKIRGTESLAYMISCNLDVVALRKAVFNWNLDAKKRSW
                     LSFVRPQWFLLVGRINTKFICDSSSSISNLSVGSVNLYHSVVKEVKVFKIESLDRVFW
                     RQTGYSAKSEEPGVGMSKGFESKVEEQITSEKVANVESKLVSTVTQGECQDVAPDHVD
                     CISVSIGDVKIDIRSSDELRFHHGTLEFPDTLKGRKAGFYAKAGIKSYAYNGGCHESM
                     GWPKALDAILRLVGGGPYYNSCLAQKYDSGASIGMHSDNERCYAIGHKVLTVNMLGSC
                     QFSICRKQDRNFKERHVVFRLNEGDFFEMPRNFQENYLHGVQETCDGRISLTFRRQLV
                     PDQSDDKEECSPATFSSVDRIAGRKFWPECSSYLASMVDSMGKGRELDLCNCFSCPNH
                     FRHAKNIDGIRKVFSATGLAAGDRVLILNAESNLAVLEKFKGLKVTIAVFSGRLEFLD
                     GSIPGIMNDGDLREVKVFSVQKFKVELAIIIFRGSTLPGSKVRVHKGECKFAGASEVI
                     FGCSLIATDEYSIENFNLFQVPADGNCFWHSVGHLMNCNGFDLKRGVFNKFRSSGLES
                     KKLEHQMEPDVFAENEAIAYFCGMHKRRLIILTPEYDVEWNFGEKNWPLLGFLCLAQQ
                     HFQPCAPTNGCMIRAVSEALGKREVDVLNYLCQDATRHIFEEVCQGAGLNLMYLEAVF
                     EAFDICAKCDFGDRVETFNSSGSVVALFDISAEHIRCVPKISDKPMSVRVDVMRSIRK
                     SEIEMLGMNGTWIEYEPQIARAEKLEQCLLAGLTGVMCSERYDNQKPWLNNITKDQRV
                     KRNIMAIMGTFGSGKSHVYKTFMTHAVGKFVTFVSPRRQLADSIKDDLGLYKNKLGKT
                     LRNKSQEGWSVVTFEVFLKTIPQLKKGHMVILDEIQLFPPGYLDLCLLVSDKSCVFSV
                     AGDPCQSGYDSKSDRNILGALDSDVFELLRNKEYSYNIESRRFKNPMFEGRLPCRFLK
                     GSLHERHQDFVVWKSMEDLVFGEKFKIDAFLVSSFEEKRIVWSHFGSAVTCLTFGEST
                     GLNFDEGVVLITYDSIQTDDNRWLTALSRFRMNIHFVNLLGIPLERAIGHFAGKPLYH
                     FMSKKSGEAVIIDMLPGIPKFKNGFNISVGKDEGIREAKLAGDPWLKTMLFLGQNEDV
                     EIEEMEEEFKNEEWFKTHLPITSMECSRARWVGKLALRESREVRCGMDTTEQFKDDHH
                     DLKGVLMTNACERYESIYPRHKGNDSVTFLMAVKKRLRFSSAAVEEAQLRKAMPFGKF
                     LLGKFLKNIKLKRNHNLRMMEDSVAEFEEKKTSKSAATIENHSGRSCRDWLNDVALIF
                     MKSQHCTKFDNRFRDAKAGQTLACFQHSVLCRFAPYMRYIEKKVFEVLPGRFYIHSGK
                     GLDSLESWVIANDFSGVCTESDYEAFDSSQDHYILSFEIELMRYLGLPNDLILDYQFI
                     KTHLGSKLGNFAIMRFTGEASTFLFNTLANMLFTFLRYDLTGSESIAFAGDDMCANKR
                     LRITREYEDFLTRIRLKAKVQYVASPTFCGWCLFKSGIFKRPQLVMERINIAREMNNL
                     DNCIDNYAIEVSYAYSLGELAVEVMNDEELEAHYNCIRFLVKYKNRMKSSVKKLF"
     CDS             6480..7145
                     /codon_start=1
                     /product="Triple gene block 1 protein"
                     /translation="MNNLISALELFGFNRVCEEVRHPLVIHSVPGSGKTSLIRSLIKL
                     DSDFEAFTAGVSDAPNLEGRYIKSYSEGCASTDKLSILDEYLTVKSWEGFEVLFSDPY
                     QNDRSPLVASYVSRKTKRFGKSTCEYLAGYGFEVESEIEDSVVKGSPFSVKVEGQLIC
                     FGKAAVELASSHGAEFKLPCEVRGSTFDIVTLLKSEEPSPTNKHLFYVGCTRHRRKLL
                     VLE"
     CDS             7149..7499
                     /codon_start=1
                     /product="Triple gene block 2 protein"
                     /translation="MSFQQPADWSKSLGPLLIGAGIAVVVHFLRASNLPHVGDNLHHL
                     PHGGSYQDGTKRINYCGPKKEYPGTGLLQFGDSQVAIAFVIGISILIYAVERFGIGDS
                     RRCACNPNPCVCRG"
     CDS             7423..7659
                     /codon_start=1
                     /product="Triple gene block 3 protein"
                     /translation="MQWKDLVLGILGAALVTLILAFVGGERSGSCFIRITGESVTVSN
                     CGNLQEVPGVIEAVKGVWSSLGAGGEFDLKSDCS"
     CDS             7661..8428
                     /codon_start=1
                     /product="Coat protein"
                     /translation="MASNEELRELEERRQKDEARTPGKEIEGAGGSRPAIPDLGTIIK
                     RKKKPIENALSAKVNVKDLMEREFGLQSNNVMNNNDILAISSIFTEAKIPENLQQHTA
                     IEVARMAVDVGSSKHSEFMGKSVVCGHDLSVIVGYIKEVTTLRRFCMYYSKVIWNLLI
                     KEKTPPANWAKKGFKDETKFAAFDFFIGIFDESALEPEGGLVRSPTQSELKANISALE
                     VRVFRQRMSEGNRALNLGEISGGAMGAPAYNPFGGDS"
     3'UTR           8429..8669
BASE COUNT     2518 a   1523 c   2183 g   2445 t
ORIGIN      
        1 ccatacatca aagtagtaca actactttca cgtaatggct cttcaccacc gttctgctgc
       61 tgctgaggta ctcgcccgac ttacttcaga tgaacaatct agagttagcg ctccaacagt
      121 caaatccttg tgcgatgatg aggctcaagc tggtggcttc ttcaattaca gcttaccaca
      181 aaaggcacag gaaaagttag agctttccgg aatttactta agtccactta gttataagcc
      241 gcattcccat cccgtatgta aaactttgga gaatcacatt ctctataacg ttttgcccag
      301 ttacatagat aacaaatttt attttgtagg cattaaaaac ttcaagctag actttattag
      361 aagtagaaat aaaagattat caatggttga atctgtgaat aggtatgtca cctcattaga
      421 taaatctagg tattgtaatg agttgattca tagaagttcc gcgtcagact tgcacctagc
      481 tagaaagagg ggttttgatg gtttgccaac tttggcaaat ttaattcctc cgctcgaaaa
      541 aaaaggggct gagtttgtct tcctccatga tgagttgcac tattggtctc cttcctgtgt
      601 tattaaattt ttagaggcca taaagccaat gacagtgttg gcttcggttg ttatccctcc
      661 agagttactc gctaaatcta aagaaagtct caatccatgg gcgtataagt ttaagattat
      721 caaggatcgc ctagtctttg cccctgatgg agtttgggct gaagcttatg accaaccctt
      781 gagatgcaaa tacttgctca aaacaaggag atttttgcta ggtgacggca ccgtgtatag
      841 tgtggacatc attcattcta aattttgcca ccatttaata agcatcacgc gcggggaatc
      901 gttaaaccag gaccgcaggt tctttgggga ttttgatgca attgggcttg gtgctttagg
      961 taaattgagt agaaatgtta aacattgcta cccaattagt gttcaggtcg tgaccaagct
     1021 gtatttgtat ctcatgacct taaaaaagcc cgatgaggag tcaggtgaag ctaaactgag
     1081 gcaactcgtt aatgatccga caggcaggga gattaagttt gctgaaagct tctctaggct
     1141 gatcctgaaa tgcaagaagg aaagctcatt gtttctccca agtttgacaa aagattgcaa
     1201 gaactttttg atagggctgt tcccaggttt catatccagg atgtttcaaa tttataaaga
     1261 taaatgccta agtgatttca tttatgattt ggagccattc aacttctatc ttgtcacagt
     1321 cgatgtcaaa ggggacttta ctgatgagct cgaattttgg gacttacatg atttatgcaa
     1381 ctttctcgac gtgagtgagg agattgatgg tatgaaggtc accatcaaaa attggtggaa
     1441 tgctagatca tcacaatgct acttcattgg tgggaaggag tgggagaata acaattcaaa
     1501 gttttactcc aaattccagg cttttgagca tgttggggat ctttaccatt acctcctaca
     1561 agatttgagc catgatatgg tgaatgaaga agtagtagtc cgaagactgc ggaacttctt
     1621 gaaaattagg ggcactgaga gtctcgcgta catgatatca tgtaatttgg atgttgtagc
     1681 attaaggaag gctgttttca actggaactt ggacgccaaa aagagaagtt ggctgagttt
     1741 tgtccgacca cagtggtttc tacttgtggg gaggataaat accaagttca tctgcgactc
     1801 aagtagctct atttccaacc tgtctgtcgg tagtgttaat ttataccact cagttgttaa
     1861 agaggttaaa gtttttaaaa ttgaaagtct tgatagggta ttctggaggc aaacaggata
     1921 tagtgcaaaa tctgaagaac caggggtagg gatgagcaaa ggttttgaat caaaggttga
     1981 ggagcagatt acctctgaga aggtggcaaa cgttgagtcc aagcttgtgt caactgttac
     2041 ccaaggtgaa tgtcaggatg tggccccaga tcatgttgat tgtatctcag ttagcattgg
     2101 tgatgtcaag attgatatca gaagttctga cgagctaagg ttccatcatg gaacattgga
     2161 gtttcctgac actttaaagg ggcgcaaagc aggcttctat gcaaaagcag ggatcaagtc
     2221 ctatgcctac aacggtgggt gccatgaaag tatgggatgg cccaaggctc ttgatgcaat
     2281 tctcaggttg gttggggggg gtccgtacta caacagttgc ctggcacaga aatatgacag
     2341 tggagcctca attgggatgc actctgacaa tgaaaggtgc tatgcaattg ggcataaggt
     2401 gctcacagtt aatatgcttg ggtcatgcca gttctccata tgcagaaagc aagatcgcaa
     2461 cttcaaggag aggcacgtag ttttcagact aaatgaaggt gatttcttcg aaatgccacg
     2521 caattttcaa gaaaattacc tgcatggagt tcaggagaca tgtgatggcc gaatatcctt
     2581 aaccttcagg aggcagcttg ttcctgatca aagtgacgac aaggaagaat gcagtccagc
     2641 cacatttagc agtgttgaca ggattgctgg tcggaaattc tggccagagt gctcaagtta
     2701 tttagcttca atggttgata gtatgggaaa gggtagagaa ctggatcttt gcaactgctt
     2761 ttcttgcccc aaccattttc ggcatgcaaa aaatattgat gggataagaa aagtcttttc
     2821 agcaactggg ttagctgctg gtgatagagt gctgatcctg aatgcggaat cgaatttggc
     2881 agttctcgaa aagttcaagg ggctaaaagt gacaatcgct gtcttttctg ggaggcttga
     2941 attcttagat ggttcaatac ccgggatcat gaatgacggg gacctcagag aggttaaggt
     3001 tttttctgtg caaaagttta aggttgaatt agctattatt atctttcgtg gctcaacatt
     3061 gcctggatcg aaagtgcggg tgcacaaagg ggagtgcaag tttgctgggg ctagtgaggt
     3121 aatttttggc tgtagtttga ttgccactga tgaatattca attgaaaatt tcaatctgtt
     3181 ccaagtgccg gctgacggta actgtttttg gcattctgtg ggccacctga tgaattgcaa
     3241 tggctttgac ttgaaaaggg gtgttttcaa taaattcaga agttcaggat tggaatcaaa
     3301 gaaacttgag catcagatgg aaccagatgt ttttgcagag aatgaggcaa ttgcatactt
     3361 ctgtggtatg cacaagaggc gattaataat attgactcca gagtacgacg ttgagtggaa
     3421 ttttggagag aaaaactggc cattgcttgg cttcctatgc ctcgctcagc aacatttcca
     3481 accatgtgca ccaacaaatg ggtgcatgat tagggctgtt tcagaggccc ttggaaagag
     3541 agaagtagat gtgctcaact acctgtgtca ggatgctact agacatatat tcgaagaagt
     3601 ttgccagggc gctggcctca atttgatgta cctggaagct gtttttgaag catttgacat
     3661 ttgtgctaaa tgtgactttg gtgatagagt ggaaacgttc aatagttctg gttctgttgt
     3721 tgcattgttc gacatctcgg ctgagcacat aagatgtgtt cccaagatct ctgataagcc
     3781 gatgagtgtg agggttgatg ttatgagaag cataagaaaa tcagagattg agatgcttgg
     3841 aatgaatgga acctggattg agtatgaacc acaaatagct agggctgaaa agttggagca
     3901 gtgcttgcta gccggcctta caggtgtgat gtgcagtgaa agatatgaca atcagaagcc
     3961 ttggctaaat aatatcacta aggatcaaag agttaagcgc aatatcatgg caatcatggg
     4021 tacctttgga agtggtaaga gtcacgttta caagacgttc atgacgcatg ctgtcgggaa
     4081 gtttgtcaca tttgtgtccc ctagaaggca attggcagat agcattaaag atgacttggg
     4141 gctttacaaa aataagcttg ggaaaacgtt gagaaacaaa tctcaagaag gatggagcgt
     4201 ggtcactttt gaagtttttc tcaagaccat ccctcaactg aagaaaggcc atatggtgat
     4261 ccttgatgaa attcaactgt ttccgcctgg ctatttggac ctttgcctgc tcgtgtcaga
     4321 taagtcttgt gttttctctg tagcaggaga tccgtgtcag agtggttacg attcgaagag
     4381 cgataggaac attctaggcg ctctggattc agacgttttt gagttactaa ggaataagga
     4441 gtactcttat aacatcgaga gcagaaggtt taagaatcca atgtttgaag gtagattgcc
     4501 ctgtcggttt ttgaaggggt cattgcatga gaggcatcaa gattttgtag tgtggaaatc
     4561 tatggaggat ttagtcttcg gagaaaaatt caaaattgat gcattcctag tcagtagttt
     4621 tgaagagaaa agaatcgtgt ggtcacattt tgggtctgca gtcacatgcc tcacgtttgg
     4681 ggagtcaaca ggtttgaatt ttgatgaagg agttgtgctg ataacttatg actcaatcca
     4741 aactgatgac aaccggtggc taactgcact gtctaggttc agaatgaaca ttcactttgt
     4801 taacctgttg ggaattccac tagaaagagc aattggacat tttgctggta agccactcta
     4861 tcacttcatg tcaaagaaaa gcggagaagc agttataatt gacatgctgc ctggcattcc
     4921 aaaattcaag aatggattta acatttctgt tggaaaagac gaaggcatta gggaggctaa
     4981 acttgcaggt gacccatggt tgaaaaccat gctatttttg ggccaaaatg aggatgtcga
     5041 gatagaagag atggaggaag aatttaaaaa tgaggagtgg ttcaaaaccc acttgccaat
     5101 tacttcaatg gaatgctcaa gagctcgatg ggtcggaaag cttgcattga gggagagcag
     5161 agaggtgaga tgcgggatgg ataccacgga gcagttcaag gatgatcatc acgatcttaa
     5221 aggtgttttg atgactaatg catgtgagag gtatgaatct atatatccaa ggcataaagg
     5281 taatgacagt gtcacctttt tgatggcagt gaagaagaga ttgcgttttt caagtgctgc
     5341 tgtggaagag gcgcaactaa gaaaagccat gccgtttggg aagttccttc ttggaaagtt
     5401 cttgaagaat ataaagttga aaagaaatca taatctgcga atgatggaag attcagttgc
     5461 tgaattcgag gagaagaaga caagcaaaag tgccgcaaca atagaaaatc atagtggaag
     5521 gtcatgcagg gattggttaa atgatgttgc actaatcttc atgaagtcac agcattgcac
     5581 aaaatttgat aataggttca gagatgcgaa ggctggtcaa accctagcct gcttccaaca
     5641 ttcagtgctg tgcaggtttg ctccatacat gagatacatt gagaaaaagg tttttgaagt
     5701 tttacctggg cggttttaca tccattcagg caagggtttg gatagccttg agtcttgggt
     5761 aattgcaaat gacttctcag gagtgtgcac tgaatctgac tatgaagcat ttgactcatc
     5821 tcaagatcat tacattctga gctttgaaat tgagctgatg aggtatctcg gacttccaaa
     5881 tgatctgatt cttgattacc aattcatcaa aacacatttg ggatccaagc ttggaaattt
     5941 tgcaataatg cgcttcacgg gtgaggcttc tacctttcta tttaatacgt tggccaacat
     6001 gcttttcacc tttttgaggt atgatcttac tggcagtgaa agcattgcat ttgctgggga
     6061 tgatatgtgc gcaaacaagc gcttaaggat cacaagggag tatgaggact ttctcactag
     6121 aatccggctg aaggccaagg tgcagtacgt cgcaagcccg accttctgtg gctggtgttt
     6181 attcaagagc ggcattttca aaagaccaca actggtcatg gagagaataa atattgccag
     6241 agaaatgaac aacctggata attgtattga taattatgcc attgaggttt cttatgccta
     6301 ctctctaggc gagcttgctg tggaggtaat gaatgacgag gagctcgagg cccattacaa
     6361 ctgcatccgc tttttggtca agtacaaaaa taggatgaaa agttctgtta agaagctatt
     6421 ttagttagcg atattagtca gcagttaggt aaagcttgtt tgttgatttt acttgtgtga
     6481 tgaataattt aatttctgct cttgagttat ttgggttcaa tagagtttgc gaggaggtta
     6541 ggcatccttt agttatccat agtgttcctg gtagtggaaa gacaagcctg ataagatccc
     6601 taatcaagtt ggatagcgat tttgaggcgt tcacagctgg agtgtctgat gcgccaaatc
     6661 tagaggggcg ctacattaaa tcctactctg agggctgtgc ctcaacggat aaattgagta
     6721 ttctggacga gtacctcacg gtcaaaagtt gggaaggttt tgaggtatta ttttctgatc
     6781 cttaccaaaa cgacagaagc cctctggtgg cctcttacgt gtctagaaag actaaaaggt
     6841 tcggaaagtc aacctgtgag tacttggcag gctacggatt tgaggtggaa agtgagattg
     6901 aggactctgt ggtcaagggt tcaccttttt cagttaaggt tgaagggcaa ttgatttgct
     6961 ttggaaaggc tgcagttgag ttagcttcaa gtcacggtgc agaattcaag ctgccttgtg
     7021 aggtgcgagg gtccactttt gacattgtta cattgttgaa gtcagaagag ccaagcccta
     7081 caaataagca tctgttctac gttggatgta caaggcacag gaggaaactt ttggtacttg
     7141 agtaactgat gtcatttcaa caaccagctg attggtccaa atcactagga ccattattaa
     7201 ttggggctgg gattgcagtt gtcgtacatt tcttaagagc cagcaacctg ccacacgtag
     7261 gggacaatct gcatcacctc ccacacgggg gaagctatca ggacggaaca aagagaatca
     7321 actactgcgg tcctaagaaa gagtatccag gcactggtct cctccaattt ggggactcac
     7381 aagttgcaat agcatttgtg attggtatat caattctgat ttatgcagtg gaaagatttg
     7441 gtattgggga ttctaggcgc tgcgcttgta accctaatcc ttgcgtttgt agggggtgag
     7501 agaagtggca gctgcttcat aagaatcact ggcgagtccg ttactgtatc caactgcgga
     7561 aaccttcaag aagtgccagg ggtgattgaa gcagtaaaag gggtgtggtc ctcattaggt
     7621 gcaggaggtg aatttgattt gaaaagcgac tgcagctagg atggcatcaa atgaagagct
     7681 aagggagcta gaggaaagaa gacagaagga tgaggctagg actccaggga aggaaataga
     7741 aggtgctgga ggaagtagac cagcaatacc agatttgggc accataatca agaggaagaa
     7801 aaaaccaatt gagaatgctt taagtgccaa agtgaatgtg aaagacctga tggagagaga
     7861 atttggcctc cagtcgaaca atgtcatgaa caacaacgac attcttgcca tttctagcat
     7921 attcacagag gcaaagatac ctgaaaactt gcagcaacac actgcaatag aggtcgcaag
     7981 gatggccgta gatgtgggca gttcgaaaca ctcagaattc atgggtaaaa gtgtcgtatg
     8041 tggacatgat ctgtctgtga ttgtgggtta cataaaggag gtaaccacac tacgcaggtt
     8101 ttgcatgtac tactccaagg tgatatggaa tttgctcatc aaggagaaaa ctccccccgc
     8161 caattgggca aagaaaggct ttaaggatga gacaaagttt gctgcttttg actttttcat
     8221 cggcatattt gatgaaagcg cactggaacc agaagggggt ttagtgaggt caccaaccca
     8281 aagtgaactt aaagcaaata tttctgcctt ggaagtgagg gttttcagac agaggatgag
     8341 tgaaggcaac agagctttaa acttgggaga aataagcggg ggagccatgg gtgccccagc
     8401 ttacaatcca tttgggggag attcatgaag tttggttttt ggtgtctttg ctgattgaca
     8461 atcagcattt gctgaagctt gagagttgct agttggaact cttgccacaa acaacttggt
     8521 ttgtccgtgg cacccatttc gatagggcag atgttcgctt gcataccgta ctaatagtat
     8581 gcttctatct aactgacgat cctaagacct aaataattat ataagggaat cgtcaataaa
     8641 taaaaatgtg ttttaatata tttttccgc
//
LOCUS       Seq9                    8665 bp    RNA     linear   VRL 23-JUL-2018
DEFINITION  Grapevine virus T, isolate I60, complete genome.
ACCESSION   Seq9
VERSION
KEYWORDS    .
SOURCE      Grapevine virus T
  ORGANISM  Grapevine virus T
            Viruses; ssRNA viruses; ssRNA positive-strand viruses, no DNA
            stage; Tymovirales; Betaflexiviridae; Quinvirinae; Foveavirus;
            unclassified Foveavirus.
REFERENCE   1  (bases 1 to 8665)
  AUTHORS   Nourenejhad-Zarghani,S., Hily,J.-M., Glasa,M., Marais,A.,
            Wetzel,T., Faure,C., Vigne,E., Velt,A., Lemaire,O.,
            Boursiquot,J.-M., Okic,A., Ruiz-Garcia,A.B., Olmos,A., Lacombe,T.
            and Candresse,T.
  TITLE     Grapevine virus T diversity as revealed by full-length genome
            sequences assembled from high-throughput sequence data
  JOURNAL   Unpublished
REFERENCE   2  (bases 1 to 8665)
  AUTHORS   Nourenejhad-Zarghani,S., Hily,J.-M., Glasa,M., Marais,A.,
            Wetzel,T., Faure,C., Vigne,E., Velt,A., Lemaire,O.,
            Boursiquot,J.-M., Okic,A., Ruiz-Garcia,A.B., Olmos,A., Lacombe,T.
            and Candresse,T.
  TITLE     Direct Submission
  JOURNAL   Submitted (23-JUL-2018) Virology, INRA, 71 avenue E. Bourlaux
            CS20032, Villenave d'Ornon Cedex, Villenave d'Ornon 33882, France
COMMENT     Bankit Comment: TOTAL # OF SEQS:21.
            Bankit Comment: GAP: est. length - alignment.
            Bankit Comment: TOTAL # OF SETS:1.
            
            ##Assembly-Data-START##
            Assembly Method       :: CLC genomics workbench v. 7.5; CLC
                                     genomics workbench v. 11
            Sequencing Technology :: Illumina; Sanger dideoxy sequencing
            ##Assembly-Data-END##
FEATURES             Location/Qualifiers
     source          1..8665
                     /organism="Grapevine virus T"
                     /mol_type="genomic RNA"
                     /isolate="I60"
                     /host="Vitis vinifera cv. Sauvignon"
                     /db_xref="taxon:2016035"
                     /country="France"
                     /collection_date="Sept-2015"
                     /note="extrachromosomal"
     5'UTR           1..48
     CDS             49..6438
                     /codon_start=1
                     /product="Viral replicase"
                     /translation="MALHHRSAAAEVLARLTSDEQSRVSAPTVKSLCDDEAQAGGFFN
                     YSLSQKAQEKLELSGIYLSPLSYRPHSHPVCKTLENHILYNVLPSYLDNKFYFVGIKN
                     FKLDFIRSRNKRLSMVESVNRYVTSLDRSRYCNELIHRSSASDLHLARRRGFSELPTL
                     ANLIPPLEKKGAEFIFLHDELHYWSPSCVIKFLEAVKPTTVLASVVIPPELLAKSKES
                     LNPWAYKFKIIKDRLVFAPDGVWAEAYDQPLRCKYLLKTRRFLLGDGTVYSVDIIHSK
                     FCHHLISITRGELLNQDRRFFGDFDAIGLGALGRLSRNVKHCYPISIQVVTKLYLYLM
                     TLKKPDEESAEAKLRQLINDPTGREIKFAESFSRLILKCKKESSLFLPSLTKDCKNFL
                     IGLFPGFISRMFQVYKDKCLSDFIYDLEPFNFYVDTVDVKGDFTDEFEFWDLHDLLDF
                     FDLSEGIDDMKVTIRNWLHTRPPQSYFISGKEWESNSSKFYSKFQAFERVGDLYRYLL
                     QGLNHDMINEEVVVRRLRDFLKKRGTESLTYMISCNLDIAALKKAVLNWILDARKENW
                     LRVVRPQWFLLVGRINTKFICDSSSSISDLSVESVNFYRSVVKEAKEFKIENLDRVFW
                     RQAKSAMEFKESEIEVGMSSETENEKQCVLEGEVNVNSEYVLATIQDEGQVEVLSCDD
                     SASVSIDNIRIDIGNSNELKFHYGVLKFPDVLKGRKAGFYAKTGIKSYAYNGGYHDNM
                     GWPRALDEILKLVGGGPYYNSCLAQRYDSGASIGMHSDNERCYAAGHKVLTVNMLGSC
                     QFSICRKQDRNFKERHVNFKLKEGDYFEMPRNFQENYLHGVHEACDGRISLTFRRQLI
                     PDSGDDEEECSPVAFSGIDRITGRKFWPECSNYLAAMVDSGGKGRELDLCDCFSCPNH
                     FRYAKNIDGIRKVFSATGLAAGDRVLVLNSKTKKAILEKFQGLRVTIAVFSGKIEFLD
                     GLVPGIMSDGDLKEVKNFSVKDLKIELAVIIFRGSTVAGSKVRVHKVECKFTGASEVL
                     FGCNLIATDEYSVGNFNLFQVPADGNCFWHSVGHLMNCNGLDLKRGVFNKFRSSGLES
                     VKLERQLEPNVFAENEVIAYFCGMHKRRLIVLTPEYDVEWNFGERNWPLLGFLCLVQQ
                     HFQPCAPTNGCMIRAIAEALGKREVDVLNYLCQDATRHIFEEVCQGAGLNLMYLEAVF
                     EAFDICAKCDFGDRVETFNNSGSVVALFDISADHIRCVPKISDKPMSVRVDAMRSVRK
                     SEIEMLGMNGTWIEYEPQVARAEKLEQCLLAGLTGVMCSERYDNQKAWLNNIAKDQRG
                     KRNVMAIMGTFGSGKSHVYKTFMTHAVGKFVTFVSPRRQLADSIKDDLGLYKNKLGKT
                     LRNKSQEGWSVVTFEVFLKTIPQLKKGHVVILDEIQLFPPGYLDLCLLVSDRSCVFSV
                     AGDPCQSGYDSKSDRNTLGVLDSDIFELLRNKEYSYNIESRRFKNPMFEGRLPCRFLK
                     GSLHEKHQDFVVWKSMEDLVFGEKFKIDAFLVSSFEEKRIVWSHFGSAVTCLTFGEST
                     GLNFNEGVVLITYDSIQTDDNRWLTALSRFKMNIHFVNLLGIPLERAIGHFAGKPLYH
                     FMSKKSGEAVILDMLPGNPKFKDGFNISVGKDEGIKEAKLAGDPWLKTMLFLGQNEDV
                     EIEEMEEEFKNEEWFKTHLPITSMECSRARWVGKLALREGREVRCGMDTTEQFKDDYH
                     DLKGVLMTNACERYESIYPRHKGNDSVTFLMAVKKRLRFSSAAVEEALLRKAMPFGKF
                     LLGKFLKNVKLKRNHNLRMMEESVAEFEEKKTSKSAATIENHSGRSCRDWLNDVALIF
                     MKSQHCTKFDNRFRDAKAGQTLACFQHSVLCRFAPYMRYIEKKVLEALPERFYIHSGK
                     GLDSLKAWVISSDFSGVCTESDYEAFDSSQDHYILSFEIELMRYLGLPNDLILDYQFI
                     KTHLGSKLGNFAIMRFTGEASTFLFNTLANMLFTFLRYDLTGSESIAFAGDDMCANQR
                     LRVTREYEDFLTRIRLKAKVQYVASPTFCGWCLFKSGIFKRPQLVMERINIAREMNNL
                     DNCIDNYAIEVSYAYSLGELAVEVMSDEELEAHYNCIRFLVKYKNRMKSSIKELF"
     CDS             6494..7159
                     /codon_start=1
                     /product="Triple gene block 1 protein"
                     /translation="MNNLISALELFGFVRVSEEVRYPLVIHSVPGSGKTSLIRSLIKL
                     DSDFEAFTAGVPDTPNLEGRYIKSYFEGCASTKKLSILDEYLTVKNWEGFEALFSDPY
                     QNNKCPLVASFVSKKTKRFGKSTCAYLASYGFEVESEIEDSVVRGSPFELKVEGQLIC
                     FGKAAVELASSHSAEFKLPCEVRGSTFDVVTLLKSEEPSSVNKYLFYVGCTRHRKKLI
                     ILE"
     CDS             7163..7513
                     /codon_start=1
                     /product="Triple gene block 2 protein"
                     /translation="MSFQQPANWSKSLGPVLIGAGAAIVIHFLRASNLPHVGDNIHHL
                     PHGGSYQDGTKRITYCGPREEYPGTGLFQLGNSQAAIVLVLGLTLLIYAVEKFGIGTS
                     RRCACNPNPCVCRG"
     CDS             7437..7688
                     /codon_start=1
                     /product="Triple gene block 3 protein"
                     /translation="MQWRNLALGLLGAALATLILAFVGVERGGNCFVRITGESVTVSN
                     CRNLEEVPEVIKAVKGLWSSLGAGGKFDFGGDCSCDGVK"
     CDS             7675..8442
                     /codon_start=1
                     /product="Coat protein"
                     /translation="MASNEELREQEEKRQRDESKALGMEVEGAGGSRPAMPDLGTIIK
                     RKKKQIENALSAKVNVKDLMEREFGLQSNNVMNNNDILAISSIFTEAKIPEDLQQHTA
                     IEVARMAVDVGSSKHSEFMGKSVVCGQDLSVIVGYIKEVTTLRRFCMYYSKVIWNLLI
                     KEKTPPANWAKKGFKDETKFAAFDFFVGIFDESALEPEGGLVRSPTQSELKANISALE
                     VKVFRQKMSEGNRSLNLGEISGGAMGAPAYNPFGGDS"
     3'UTR           8443..8665
BASE COUNT     2455 a   1499 c   2235 g   2476 t
ORIGIN      
        1 cagaactcga acggccatac atcagagtag tacaactact ttcacgtgat ggctcttcac
       61 caccgttctg ctgcagctga ggtactcgcc cgacttacct cagatgaaca gtctagagtt
      121 agtgctccaa cagtaaaatc cttgtgtgat gatgaggcgc aagccggtgg tttttttaac
      181 tacagcttgt cgcaaaaagc acaagaaaag ttagagttgt ctggtattta tttaagccca
      241 cttagttata gacctcattc ccaccctgta tgcaagacct tagaaaatca catcctctac
      301 aatgttctac ctagttactt agataacaag ttctattttg taggaattaa gaattttaaa
      361 ttagatttta ttagaagtag gaataaaaga ttatcaatgg ttgaatctgt gaataggtat
      421 gtaacttcac ttgatagatc taggtattgc aacgaactga tccatagaag ttcagcatct
      481 gatttgcacc ttgccagaag gagaggtttt agtgaattac caactctagc aaatctcatt
      541 cccccacttg agaagaaagg agctgaattt atctttctcc atgacgaatt acactattgg
      601 tctccttctt gcgtcatcaa attcctggag gctgtcaagc cgacaactgt gctggcttct
      661 gttgtcattc ctcctgagtt actcgccaag tccaaagaga gtctcaaccc ttgggcgtac
      721 aagttcaaaa tcatcaaaga tcgcctggtt tttgctcctg atggggtttg ggctgaagct
      781 tatgatcaac ccctgagatg taagtatttg ctaaaaacaa ggcggttttt gcttggtgat
      841 ggcaccgtgt atagtgtgga catcattcac tccaagttct gccatcactt gataagcatt
      901 acacgcgggg aattgttaaa tcaggatcgc aggttttttg gagatttcga tgcgattggg
      961 cttggagctt taggcagatt gagtaggaat gtcaagcatt gctacccaat aagtattcag
     1021 gttgtaacca agctgtactt gtatcttatg actttaaaga agcctgatga ggagtcagct
     1081 gaggccaagc taaggcagct cattaatgac ccaacaggaa gagagattaa atttgctgag
     1141 agtttctcta gattgatcct gaaatgcaag aaggaaagct cactatttct cccaagctta
     1201 acaaaagact gcaaaaattt tttgataggg ttgtttccag gctttatatc aaggatgttt
     1261 caggtctata aggataagtg cctgagtgac ttcatctatg acctggagcc attcaacttt
     1321 tacgtcgata ccgttgacgt caaaggggat ttcaccgatg agtttgagtt ctgggacttg
     1381 catgacttac tggatttctt tgatttgagt gagggcattg atgatatgaa ggttaccatt
     1441 agaaattggt tgcacacaag accaccacag agctacttca tcagcgggaa ggagtgggag
     1501 agtaacagtt caaaatttta ctctaagttt caggcctttg aacgagttgg ggacctttat
     1561 cgctacctct tgcaaggttt gaatcatgac atgataaatg aggaagttgt ggttcgaaga
     1621 ttgcgtgact ttttgaagaa aaggggcact gagagtctta catatatgat atcatgcaat
     1681 ctggacatcg cagcattaaa gaaggctgtt ttaaattgga tcttggatgc ccgaaaggag
     1741 aattggctgc gcgttgtgcg tccgcagtgg tttctactcg ttgggagaat aaacaccaaa
     1801 ttcatctgtg attcaagcag ttcaatttct gacttgtccg ttgaaagtgt taacttttat
     1861 cgctcagttg tgaaagaggc taaggagttt aaaattgaaa atcttgacag agtgttttgg
     1921 aggcaggcaa agtctgctat ggaatttaaa gaatcagaga ttgaggtggg catgagttct
     1981 gagacggaga atgaaaaaca gtgtgtcctt gaaggggagg ttaacgttaa ttccgaatat
     2041 gtgctggcca ccatccaaga tgaaggtcaa gtagaggttc tgagttgtga tgatagcgct
     2101 tcagttagca tcgataacat taggattgat attggaaatt caaatgagct gaaatttcat
     2161 tatggagtgt tgaagtttcc tgatgttttg aaggggcgca aggctggttt ttatgcgaaa
     2221 actggaatta aatcctacgc ttataatggt gggtatcatg acaatatggg atggcccaga
     2281 gcactcgacg aaatcctcaa gctggttggc ggtggtccgt actacaatag ttgcctagcg
     2341 cagaggtacg acagtggagc ctcaatcggg atgcactctg acaatgaaag gtgctatgcg
     2401 gctgggcaca aggtactaac ggtcaacatg cttgggtcgt gtcaattctc catatgcagg
     2461 aagcaagatc ggaattttaa agagcggcac gtgaacttca aactcaaaga gggtgattat
     2521 tttgagatgc cgcgcaattt ccaggagaac tacctgcacg gggttcatga ggcatgtgat
     2581 gggcggatat ccctaacttt taggaggcag ctgatccctg attcaggtga tgatgaggag
     2641 gaatgcagtc cagttgcatt cagcggtatt gacagaatta ccggccgtaa attctggcct
     2701 gaatgctcaa attacttggc agccatggtt gatagtggcg ggaagggtag agagttggat
     2761 ctttgtgatt gcttttcttg tccaaatcac tttcggtatg ctaagaatat tgatgggata
     2821 aggaaggttt tttcagccac cggattagca gctggtgaca gggtactggt tttaaattca
     2881 aaaacaaaaa aggctatttt agagaagttc caagggttaa gggtcacaat tgctgttttt
     2941 tctggaaaga ttgaattttt ggatggtctt gtgcctggga ttatgagcga tggggatctc
     3001 aaggaggtga agaatttctc agtaaaggat ctcaaaattg aattggcggt tattatcttc
     3061 cgtggctcaa cagtagctgg ctcaaaagtg agagtgcata aagtggaatg caagttcact
     3121 ggggcgagtg aagtgttgtt tggttgcaat ttgattgcta ctgatgaata ttcagttgga
     3181 aattttaacc tgtttcaggt tccagcggat ggcaactgtt tctggcactc tgtgggtcat
     3241 ctgatgaact gcaacggcct tgacttgaag agaggtgtct ttaataaatt cagaagttca
     3301 gggttggaat cagtgaaact tgagcgtcag ttagaaccca atgtttttgc tgagaatgaa
     3361 gttattgcat acttctgtgg tatgcacaaa aggcggctga tagtacttac tccagagtat
     3421 gacgttgagt ggaattttgg tgagaggaac tggccattgc ttggcttcct gtgcctcgtg
     3481 caacagcatt tccaaccatg tgcaccgaca aatggatgca tgattagggc cattgctgaa
     3541 gcccttggaa agagagaggt ggatgtgctc aattacttgt gccaggatgc aactaggcac
     3601 atatttgaag aagtctgcca gggtgctggc ctcaacttga tgtacttgga ggccgtgttt
     3661 gaagcttttg acatttgtgc taaatgtgac tttggggaca gagtggagac atttaataat
     3721 tcaggctcag tggttgcatt gtttgacatt tctgctgatc atataagatg tgtcccaaaa
     3781 atttccgaca aacctatgag cgtaagggtt gatgccatga gaagtgtaag aaagtccgaa
     3841 attgagatgc ttggaatgaa cggcacctgg attgagtatg agccacaagt ggctagggct
     3901 gagaaattgg aacaatgctt gttggctggt cttactggtg taatgtgtag tgaaagatat
     3961 gacaaccaga aagcctggct aaacaacatt gccaaggatc aaaggggtaa gcgcaatgtt
     4021 atggctatca tgggcacttt tggaagcggc aagagtcacg tctataaaac attcatgacc
     4081 catgcagttg gaaagtttgt gacttttgtg tcccctagga ggcagctagc tgatagtatc
     4141 aaggatgact tggggcttta taagaacaaa cttgggaaaa ctttgagaaa caaatcccaa
     4201 gaggggtgga gcgtggtcac ttttgaggtt ttcctcaaaa ccattccaca actcaaaaag
     4261 gggcatgtag tgattcttga tgaaatccag ctatttccac ctggctattt ggatctttgt
     4321 ctactcgtgt cagataggtc ctgcgtcttc tcagttgctg gtgatccttg tcaaagtggc
     4381 tatgattcaa agagtgatag aaatactcta ggggtgctgg attcagatat ctttgagttg
     4441 ttgagaaaca aagagtattc ttataacatt gaaagcagaa ggttcaagaa tccgatgttt
     4501 gaaggcagat tgccctgtcg ttttctaaag ggatcattgc atgagaagca ccaggatttt
     4561 gtagtgtgga agtctatgga agatctggtc ttcggggaaa aatttaaaat agatgcattt
     4621 ctggtgagta gttttgagga aaagagaatt gtatggtcgc actttggatc tgcagttact
     4681 tgtctcacat ttggggagtc aacaggtcta aattttaatg aaggggttgt gctaataacc
     4741 tatgattcaa ttcagacgga tgataacaga tggctaactg cactttctag gttcaaaatg
     4801 aacatccatt ttgtcaacct gttggggatt ccacttgaga gggccatagg gcactttgcc
     4861 ggcaagccac tttatcattt catgtccaag aagagtgggg aggcagtcat acttgatatg
     4921 ttgccaggca atccaaagtt caaggatggg tttaatatct ctgtcggtaa ggatgaaggc
     4981 attaaagagg caaaacttgc aggtgaccca tggttaaaaa ctatgttatt tctgggtcaa
     5041 aatgaggatg ttgaaataga agaaatggag gaggaattta aaaacgagga gtggtttaaa
     5101 actcacttgc ccattacctc catggaatgt tcaagagcta ggtgggtcgg caaacttgca
     5161 ctacgtgagg gtagagaggt aagatgcgga atggacacta cagagcagtt taaggatgat
     5221 tatcatgacc ttaaaggtgt tttaatgacc aatgcatgcg agaggtatga atcaatatat
     5281 ccaagacata agggcaatga cagtgtcacc tttttgatgg ctgttaaaaa gagattgcgt
     5341 ttttcgagtg ctgcagtgga agaagcattg cttagaaaag ccatgccatt cgggaagttc
     5401 cttcttggaa aatttttgaa aaatgtgaaa ttgaaaagga atcacaatct gcgaatgatg
     5461 gaggaatccg tggcagagtt tgaggagaag aaaactagca agagtgctgc aacaattgaa
     5521 aaccacagtg ggcgatcatg cagggattgg ttaaatgatg ttgctctaat ctttatgaag
     5581 tcacagcact gcacaaagtt tgataacaga ttcagagatg caaaggcagg tcaaacccta
     5641 gcgtgctttc agcattcagt gttgtgcagg tttgctccat acatgagata cattgagaag
     5701 aaggttcttg aagctttgcc tgaacggttt tacatccatt caggaaaagg tttggatagc
     5761 cttaaagcat gggtgatttc cagtgatttt tcaggagttt gcactgagtc tgactatgaa
     5821 gcatttgatt catcccagga tcattacatt ttgagttttg aaattgagct gatgaggtat
     5881 cttgggcttc ctaatgatct gattctggac tatcagttca taaagactca tttaggttcc
     5941 aagcttggga attttgcaat aatgcgtttc acaggtgaag cttccacttt cctgtttaac
     6001 actctagcaa acatgctatt caccttcttg aggtatgatc taactggcag tgagagcatt
     6061 gcatttgctg gagatgacat gtgcgcgaac cagcgtctga gggtaacaag agagtatgaa
     6121 gattttctca caaggatccg gctaaaggcc aaggtgcagt atgtcgctag tccaacattc
     6181 tgtggttggt gccttttcaa gagtgggatt ttcaagaggc cgcagctggt catggagcgg
     6241 ataaacattg ctagggaaat gaacaatttg gacaattgca tagataatta tgccattgag
     6301 gtttcttatg cttactcctt gggtgagctt gcagtcgaag tgatgagcga tgaagagctc
     6361 gaggctcatt ataactgtat ccgttttctg gtgaagtaca agaataggat gaagagttcc
     6421 atcaaagagc tcttttagct agtagtgttg gtcagcagtt aggtaaagct tgtttgttga
     6481 tttagcctgt gtgatgaata atttgatttc tgctcttgag ctatttgggt ttgttagagt
     6541 tagtgaggaa gttagatatc ctttagttat tcatagtgtg cctggaagtg gaaagaccag
     6601 tttgattagg tctttgatta aattggacag tgattttgag gcgttcacgg ctggagtgcc
     6661 cgacacgcca aatcttgagg ggcgctacat caaatcttat tttgagggtt gcgcctcaac
     6721 taaaaagctg agcattttgg acgagtacct cacagttaag aattgggagg gttttgaagc
     6781 attgttttcc gacccttacc agaacaataa gtgccctctg gtggcctctt ttgtgtccaa
     6841 gaaaaccaag agatttggaa agtcaacttg tgcgtactta gcaagttacg ggttcgaggt
     6901 ggagagtgag attgaggatt ctgtggtcag gggttcgcca tttgagctta aagttgaagg
     6961 gcaattaatt tgctttggaa aagctgcggt tgagttagct tcaagtcata gtgccgaatt
     7021 taagctacct tgtgaggtgc ggggatccac atttgacgtt gttacattgt tgaaatctga
     7081 agagccaagt tctgtgaaca aatatttatt ctacgttgga tgtacgaggc acaggaaaaa
     7141 gcttataata cttgagtgac tgatgtcatt tcaacaacct gccaattggt ctaaatcact
     7201 gggacctgtg ttaattgggg ctggggctgc gattgtgatc catttcttaa gagcaagtaa
     7261 tctgccgcat gttggagata acatacatca tctccctcac ggaggaagct atcaggacgg
     7321 gacgaaaaga ataacttact gtggtcccag agaggaatat ccaggcactg gcctcttcca
     7381 gcttggaaat tcacaggctg caattgtgct ggttcttggc ctaacgctct tgatctatgc
     7441 agtggagaaa tttggcattg ggacttctag gcgctgcgct tgcaacccta atccttgcgt
     7501 ttgtaggggt tgagagaggt ggcaattgct tcgtgaggat cactggtgaa tccgtcactg
     7561 tgtccaattg taggaatctt gaagaagtgc ctgaagtaat caaggctgta aaagggttgt
     7621 ggtcctcgtt aggtgcaggg ggtaagtttg atttcggagg cgactgcagt tgtgatggcg
     7681 tcaaatgaag agttgaggga gcaggaagag aaacggcagc gggatgaatc taaggccctt
     7741 gggatggaag ttgaaggtgc tggaggaagt aggccagcaa tgccagatct aggcacaata
     7801 atcaaaagga agaaaaagca aattgaaaat gctttgagtg ccaaagtgaa tgtgaaagat
     7861 ctgatggaga gagagtttgg cctccagtca aataatgtca tgaacaacaa tgacatcctt
     7921 gccatttcca gcatattcac ggaagcaaaa ataccagaag acctacagca acacactgca
     7981 atagaggtcg caagaatggc agtggacgta ggcagttcaa aacactcaga attcatgggc
     8041 aaaagtgtcg tatgtggtca agatctgtct gtaatcgttg gctacataaa ggaggtgact
     8101 acattacgca ggttttgtat gtattactcc aaggtgatat ggaacttgct catcaaagag
     8161 aagacccctc ccgctaattg ggcgaagaaa gggttcaaag atgaaactaa atttgcagct
     8221 tttgactttt tcgtaggcat ctttgatgag agtgctctgg aaccggaagg gggattggtg
     8281 aggtcaccta cccagagtga gctgaaggca aacatttctg ctttagaagt taaggttttt
     8341 aggcagaaga tgagtgaagg caataggtct ttaaacttgg gagaaataag cgggggagcc
     8401 atgggtgccc cagcttacaa tccatttggg ggagattcat aaatttcagc ttctggtgtc
     8461 tctgctgata agtgatcagc atttgctgaa gcttgagagt tgctagttgg aactcttgtt
     8521 gcagtcaact taattgtgtc tgcggcaccc atttcgatag ggcaaatgtt cgctggcata
     8581 ccgtactaat agtatgcttc tatctaaatg acgatcctaa gacctaaata attatataag
     8641 ggaaccgtca ataaataaac atgcg
//
LOCUS       Seq10                   8661 bp    RNA     linear   VRL 23-JUL-2018
DEFINITION  Grapevine virus T, isolate F79, complete genome.
ACCESSION   Seq10
VERSION
KEYWORDS    .
SOURCE      Grapevine virus T
  ORGANISM  Grapevine virus T
            Viruses; ssRNA viruses; ssRNA positive-strand viruses, no DNA
            stage; Tymovirales; Betaflexiviridae; Quinvirinae; Foveavirus;
            unclassified Foveavirus.
REFERENCE   1  (bases 1 to 8661)
  AUTHORS   Nourenejhad-Zarghani,S., Hily,J.-M., Glasa,M., Marais,A.,
            Wetzel,T., Faure,C., Vigne,E., Velt,A., Lemaire,O.,
            Boursiquot,J.-M., Okic,A., Ruiz-Garcia,A.B., Olmos,A., Lacombe,T.
            and Candresse,T.
  TITLE     Grapevine virus T diversity as revealed by full-length genome
            sequences assembled from high-throughput sequence data
  JOURNAL   Unpublished
REFERENCE   2  (bases 1 to 8661)
  AUTHORS   Nourenejhad-Zarghani,S., Hily,J.-M., Glasa,M., Marais,A.,
            Wetzel,T., Faure,C., Vigne,E., Velt,A., Lemaire,O.,
            Boursiquot,J.-M., Okic,A., Ruiz-Garcia,A.B., Olmos,A., Lacombe,T.
            and Candresse,T.
  TITLE     Direct Submission
  JOURNAL   Submitted (23-JUL-2018) Virology, INRA, 71 avenue E. Bourlaux
            CS20032, Villenave d'Ornon Cedex, Villenave d'Ornon 33882, France
COMMENT     Bankit Comment: TOTAL # OF SEQS:21.
            Bankit Comment: GAP: est. length - alignment.
            Bankit Comment: TOTAL # OF SETS:1.
            
            ##Assembly-Data-START##
            Assembly Method       :: CLC genomics workbench v. 7.5; CLC
                                     genomics workbench v. 11
            Sequencing Technology :: Illumina; Sanger dideoxy sequencing
            ##Assembly-Data-END##
FEATURES             Location/Qualifiers
     source          1..8661
                     /organism="Grapevine virus T"
                     /mol_type="genomic RNA"
                     /isolate="F79"
                     /host="Vitis vinifera cv. Sauvignon"
                     /db_xref="taxon:2016035"
                     /country="France"
                     /collection_date="Sept-2015"
                     /note="extrachromosomal"
     5'UTR           1..44
     CDS             45..6434
                     /codon_start=1
                     /product="Viral replicase"
                     /translation="MALHHRSAAAEVLARLTSDEQSRVSAPTVKSLCDDEAQAGGFFN
                     YSLSQKAQEKLELSGIYLSPLSYRPHSHPVCKTLENHILYNVLPSYLDNKFYFVGIKN
                     FKLDFIRSRNKRLSMVESVNRYVTSLDRSRYCNELIHRSSASDLHLARRRGFSELPTL
                     ANLIPPLEKKGAEFIFLHDELHYWSPSCVIKFLEAVKPTTVLASVVIPPELLAKSKES
                     LNPWAYKFKIIKDRLVFAPDGVWAEAYDQPLRCKYLLKTRRFLLGDGTVYSVDIIHSK
                     FCHHLISITRGELLNQDRRFFGDFDAIGLGALGRLSRNVKHCYPISIQVVTKLYLYLM
                     TLKKPDEESAEAKLRQLINDPTGREIKFAESFSRLILKCKKESSLFLPSLTKDCKNFL
                     IGLFPGFISRMFQVYKDKCLSDFIYDLEPFNFYVDTVDVKGDFTDEFEFWDLHDLLDF
                     FDLSEGIDDMKVTIRNWLHTRPPQSYFISGKEWESNSSKFYSKFQAFERVGDLYRYLL
                     QGLNHDMINEEVVVRRLRDFLKKRGTESLTYMISCNLDIAALKKAVLNWILDARKENW
                     LRVVRPQWFLLVGRINTKFICDSSSSISDLSVESVNFYRSVVKEAKEFKIENLDRVFW
                     RQAKSAMEFKESEIEVGMSSETENEKQCVLEGEVNVNSEYVLATIQDEGQVEVLSCDD
                     SASVSIDNIRIDIGNSNELKFHYGVLKFPDVLKGRKAGFYAKTGIKSYAYNGGYHDNM
                     GWPRALDEILKLVGGGPYYNSCLAQRYDSGASIGMHSDNERCYAAGHKVLTVNMLGSC
                     QFSICRKQDRNFKERHVNFKLKEGDYFEMPRNFQENYLHGVHEACDGRISLTFRRQLI
                     PDSGDDEEECSPVAFSGIDRITGRKFWPECSNYLAAMVDSGGKGRELDLCDCFSCPNH
                     FRYAKNIDGIRKVFSATGLAAGDRVLVLNSKTKKAILEKFQGLRVTIAVFSGKIEFLD
                     GLVPGIMSDGDLKEVKNFSVKDLKIELAVIIFRGSTVAGSKVRVHKVECKFTGASEVL
                     FGCNLIATDEYSVGNFNLFQVPADGNCFWHSVGHLMNCNGLDLKRGVFNKFRSSGLES
                     VKLERQLEPNVFAENEVIAYFCGMHKRRLIVLTPEYDVEWNFGERNWPLLGFLCLVQQ
                     HFQPCAPTNGCMIRAIAEALGKREVDVLNYLCQDATRHIFEEVCQGAGLNLMYLEAVF
                     EAFDICAKCDFGDRVETFNNSGSVVALFDISADHIRCVPKISDKPMSVRVDAMRSVRK
                     SEIEMLGMNGTWIEYEPQVARAEKLEQCLLAGLTGVMCSERYDNQKAWLNNIAKDQRG
                     KRNVMAIMGTFGSGKSHVYKTFMTHAVGKFVTFVSPRRQLADSIKDDLGLYKNKLGKT
                     LRNKSQEGWSVVTFEVFLKTIPQLKKGHVVILDEIQLFPPGYLDLCLLVSDRSCVFSV
                     AGDPCQSGYDSKSDRNTLGVLDSDIFELLRNKEYSYNIESRRFKNPMFEGRLPCRFLK
                     GSLHEKHQDFVVWKSMEDLVFGEKFKIDAFLVSSFEEKRIVWSHFGSAVTCLTFGEST
                     GLNFNEGVVLITYDSIQTDDNRWLTALSRFKMNIHFVNLLGIPLERAIGHFAGKPLYH
                     FMSKKSGEAVILDMLPGNPKFKDGFNISVGKDEGIKEAKLAGDPWLKTMLFLGQNEDV
                     EIEEMEEEFKNEEWFKTHLPITSMECSRARWVGKLALREGREVRCGMDTTEQFKDDYH
                     DLKGVLMTNACERYESIYPRHKGNDSVTFLMAVKKRLRFSSAAVEEALLRKAMPFGKF
                     LLGKFLKNVKLKRNHNLRMMEESVAEFEEKKTSKSAATIENHSGRSCRDWLNDVALIF
                     MKSQHCTKFDNRFRDAKAGQTLACFQHSVLCRFAPYMRYIEKKVLEALPERFYIHSGK
                     GLDSLKAWVISSDFSGVCTESDYEAFDSSQDHYILSFEIELMRYLGLPNDLILDYQFI
                     KTHLGSKLGNFAIMRFTGEASTFLFNTLANMLFTFLRYDLTGSESIAFAGDDMCANQR
                     LRVTREYEDFLTRIRLKAKVQYVASPTFCGWCLFKSGIFKRPQLVMERINIAREMNNL
                     DNCIDNYAIEVSYAYSLGELAVEVMSDEELEAHYNCIRFLVKYKNRMKSSIKELF"
     CDS             6490..7155
                     /codon_start=1
                     /product="Triple gene block 1 protein"
                     /translation="MNNLISALELFGFVRVSEEVRYPLVIHSVPGSGKTSLIRSLIKL
                     DSDFEAFTAGVPDTPNLEGRYIKSYFEGCASTKKLSILDEYLTVKNWEGFEALFSDPY
                     QNNKCPLVASFVSKKTKRFGKSTCAYLASYGFEVESEIEDSVVRGSPFELKVEGQLIC
                     FGKAAVELASSHSAEFKLPCEVRGSTFDVVTLLKSEEPSSVNKYLFYVGCTRHRKKLI
                     ILE"
     CDS             7159..7509
                     /codon_start=1
                     /product="Triple gene block 2 protein"
                     /translation="MSFQQPANWSKSLGPVLIGAGAAIVIHFLRASNLPHVGDNIHHL
                     PHGGSYQDGTKRITYCGPREEYPGTGLFQLGNSQAAIVLVLGLTLLIYAVEKFGIGTS
                     RRCACNPNPCVCRG"
     CDS             7433..7684
                     /codon_start=1
                     /product="Triple gene block 3 protein"
                     /translation="MQWRNLALGLLGAALATLILAFVGVERGGNCFVRITGESVTVSN
                     CRNLEEVPEVIKAVKGLWSSLGAGGKFDFGGDCSCDGVK"
     CDS             7671..8438
                     /codon_start=1
                     /product="Coat protein"
                     /translation="MASNEELREQEEKRQRDESKALGMEVEGAGGSRPAMPDLGTIIK
                     RKKKQIENALSAKVNVKDLMEREFGLQSNNVMNNNDILAISSIFTEAKIPEDLQQHTA
                     IEVARMAVDVGSSKHSEFMGKSVVCGQDLSVIVGYIKEVTTLRRFCMYYSKVIWNLLI
                     KEKTPPANWAKKGFKDETKFAAFDFFVGIFDESALEPEGGLVRSPTQSELKANISALE
                     VKVFRQKMSEGNRSLNLGEISGGAMGAPAYNPFGGDS"
     3'UTR           8439..8661
BASE COUNT     2453 a   1498 c   2234 g   2476 t
ORIGIN      
        1 actcgaacgg ccatacatca gagtagtaca actactttca cgtgatggct cttcaccacc
       61 gttctgctgc agctgaggta ctcgcccgac ttacctcaga tgaacagtct agagttagtg
      121 ctccaacagt aaaatccttg tgtgatgatg aggcgcaagc cggtggtttt tttaactaca
      181 gcttgtcgca aaaagcacaa gaaaagttag agttgtctgg tatttattta agcccactta
      241 gttatagacc tcattcccac cctgtatgca agaccttaga aaatcacatc ctctacaatg
      301 ttctacctag ttacttagat aacaagttct attttgtagg aattaagaat tttaaattag
      361 attttattag aagtaggaat aaaagattat caatggttga atctgtgaat aggtatgtaa
      421 cttcacttga tagatctagg tattgcaacg aactgatcca tagaagttca gcatctgatt
      481 tgcaccttgc cagaaggaga ggttttagtg aattaccaac tctagcaaat ctcattcccc
      541 cacttgagaa gaaaggagct gaatttatct ttctccatga cgaattacac tattggtctc
      601 cttcttgcgt catcaaattc ctggaggctg tcaagccgac aactgtgctg gcttctgttg
      661 tcattcctcc tgagttactc gccaagtcca aagagagtct caacccttgg gcgtacaagt
      721 tcaaaatcat caaagatcgc ctggtttttg ctcctgatgg ggtttgggct gaagcttatg
      781 atcaacccct gagatgtaag tatttgctaa aaacaaggcg gtttttgctt ggtgatggca
      841 ccgtgtatag tgtggacatc attcactcca agttctgcca tcacttgata agcattacac
      901 gcggggaatt gttaaatcag gatcgcaggt tttttggaga tttcgatgcg attgggcttg
      961 gagctttagg cagattgagt aggaatgtca agcattgcta cccaataagt attcaggttg
     1021 taaccaagct gtacttgtat cttatgactt taaagaagcc tgatgaggag tcagctgagg
     1081 ccaagctaag gcagctcatt aatgacccaa caggaagaga gattaaattt gctgagagtt
     1141 tctctagatt gatcctgaaa tgcaagaagg aaagctcact atttctccca agcttaacaa
     1201 aagactgcaa aaattttttg atagggttgt ttccaggctt tatatcaagg atgtttcagg
     1261 tctataagga taagtgcctg agtgacttca tctatgacct ggagccattc aacttttacg
     1321 tcgataccgt tgacgtcaaa ggggatttca ccgatgagtt tgagttctgg gacttgcatg
     1381 acttactgga tttctttgat ttgagtgagg gcattgatga tatgaaggtt accattagaa
     1441 attggttgca cacaagacca ccacagagct acttcatcag cgggaaggag tgggagagta
     1501 acagttcaaa attttactct aagtttcagg cctttgaacg agttggggac ctttatcgct
     1561 acctcttgca aggtttgaat catgacatga taaatgagga agttgtggtt cgaagattgc
     1621 gtgacttttt gaagaaaagg ggcactgaga gtcttacata tatgatatca tgcaatctgg
     1681 acatcgcagc attaaagaag gctgttttaa attggatctt ggatgcccga aaggagaatt
     1741 ggctgcgcgt tgtgcgtccg cagtggtttc tactcgttgg gagaataaac accaaattca
     1801 tctgtgattc aagcagttca atttctgact tgtccgttga aagtgttaac ttttatcgct
     1861 cagttgtgaa agaggctaag gagtttaaaa ttgaaaatct tgacagagtg ttttggaggc
     1921 aggcaaagtc tgctatggaa tttaaagaat cagagattga ggtgggcatg agttctgaga
     1981 cggagaatga aaaacagtgt gtccttgaag gggaggttaa cgttaattcc gaatatgtgc
     2041 tggccaccat ccaagatgaa ggtcaagtag aggttctgag ttgtgatgat agcgcttcag
     2101 ttagcatcga taacattagg attgatattg gaaattcaaa tgagctgaaa tttcattatg
     2161 gagtgttgaa gtttcctgat gttttgaagg ggcgcaaggc tggtttttat gcgaaaactg
     2221 gaattaaatc ctacgcttat aatggtgggt atcatgacaa tatgggatgg cccagagcac
     2281 tcgacgaaat cctcaagctg gttggcggtg gtccgtacta caatagttgc ctagcgcaga
     2341 ggtacgacag tggagcctca atcgggatgc actctgacaa tgaaaggtgc tatgcggctg
     2401 ggcacaaggt actaacggtc aacatgcttg ggtcgtgtca attctccata tgcaggaagc
     2461 aagatcggaa ttttaaagag cggcacgtga acttcaaact caaagagggt gattattttg
     2521 agatgccgcg caatttccag gagaactacc tgcacggggt tcatgaggca tgtgatgggc
     2581 ggatatccct aacttttagg aggcagctga tccctgattc aggtgatgat gaggaggaat
     2641 gcagtccagt tgcattcagc ggtattgaca gaattaccgg ccgtaaattc tggcctgaat
     2701 gctcaaatta cttggcagcc atggttgata gtggcgggaa gggtagagag ttggatcttt
     2761 gtgattgctt ttcttgtcca aatcactttc ggtatgctaa gaatattgat gggataagga
     2821 aggttttttc agccaccgga ttagcagctg gtgacagggt actggtttta aattcaaaaa
     2881 caaaaaaggc tattttagag aagttccaag ggttaagggt cacaattgct gttttttctg
     2941 gaaagattga atttttggat ggtcttgtgc ctgggattat gagcgatggg gatctcaagg
     3001 aggtgaagaa tttctcagta aaggatctca aaattgaatt ggcggttatt atcttccgtg
     3061 gctcaacagt agctggctca aaagtgagag tgcataaagt ggaatgcaag ttcactgggg
     3121 cgagtgaagt gttgtttggt tgcaatttga ttgctactga tgaatattca gttggaaatt
     3181 ttaacctgtt tcaggttcca gcggatggca actgtttctg gcactctgtg ggtcatctga
     3241 tgaactgcaa cggccttgac ttgaagagag gtgtctttaa taaattcaga agttcagggt
     3301 tggaatcagt gaaacttgag cgtcagttag aacccaatgt ttttgctgag aatgaagtta
     3361 ttgcatactt ctgtggtatg cacaaaaggc ggctgatagt acttactcca gagtatgacg
     3421 ttgagtggaa ttttggtgag aggaactggc cattgcttgg cttcctgtgc ctcgtgcaac
     3481 agcatttcca accatgtgca ccgacaaatg gatgcatgat tagggccatt gctgaagccc
     3541 ttggaaagag agaggtggat gtgctcaatt acttgtgcca ggatgcaact aggcacatat
     3601 ttgaagaagt ctgccagggt gctggcctca acttgatgta cttggaggcc gtgtttgaag
     3661 cttttgacat ttgtgctaaa tgtgactttg gggacagagt ggagacattt aataattcag
     3721 gctcagtggt tgcattgttt gacatttctg ctgatcatat aagatgtgtc ccaaaaattt
     3781 ccgacaaacc tatgagcgta agggttgatg ccatgagaag tgtaagaaag tccgaaattg
     3841 agatgcttgg aatgaacggc acctggattg agtatgagcc acaagtggct agggctgaga
     3901 aattggaaca atgcttgttg gctggtctta ctggtgtaat gtgtagtgaa agatatgaca
     3961 accagaaagc ctggctaaac aacattgcca aggatcaaag gggtaagcgc aatgttatgg
     4021 ctatcatggg cacttttgga agcggcaaga gtcacgtcta taaaacattc atgacccatg
     4081 cagttggaaa gtttgtgact tttgtgtccc ctaggaggca gctagctgat agtatcaagg
     4141 atgacttggg gctttataag aacaaacttg ggaaaacttt gagaaacaaa tcccaagagg
     4201 ggtggagcgt ggtcactttt gaggttttcc tcaaaaccat tccacaactc aaaaaggggc
     4261 atgtagtgat tcttgatgaa atccagctat ttccacctgg ctatttggat ctttgtctac
     4321 tcgtgtcaga taggtcctgc gtcttctcag ttgctggtga tccttgtcaa agtggctatg
     4381 attcaaagag tgatagaaat actctagggg tgctggattc agatatcttt gagttgttga
     4441 gaaacaaaga gtattcttat aacattgaaa gcagaaggtt caagaatccg atgtttgaag
     4501 gcagattgcc ctgtcgtttt ctaaagggat cattgcatga gaagcaccag gattttgtag
     4561 tgtggaagtc tatggaagat ctggtcttcg gggaaaaatt taaaatagat gcatttctgg
     4621 tgagtagttt tgaggaaaag agaattgtat ggtcgcactt tggatctgca gttacttgtc
     4681 tcacatttgg ggagtcaaca ggtctaaatt ttaatgaagg ggttgtgcta ataacctatg
     4741 attcaattca gacggatgat aacagatggc taactgcact ttctaggttc aaaatgaaca
     4801 tccattttgt caacctgttg gggattccac ttgagagggc catagggcac tttgccggca
     4861 agccacttta tcatttcatg tccaagaaga gtggggaggc agtcatactt gatatgttgc
     4921 caggcaatcc aaagttcaag gatgggttta atatctctgt cggtaaggat gaaggcatta
     4981 aagaggcaaa acttgcaggt gacccatggt taaaaactat gttatttctg ggtcaaaatg
     5041 aggatgttga aatagaagaa atggaggagg aatttaaaaa cgaggagtgg tttaaaactc
     5101 acttgcccat tacctccatg gaatgttcaa gagctaggtg ggtcggcaaa cttgcactac
     5161 gtgagggtag agaggtaaga tgcggaatgg acactacaga gcagtttaag gatgattatc
     5221 atgaccttaa aggtgtttta atgaccaatg catgcgagag gtatgaatca atatatccaa
     5281 gacataaggg caatgacagt gtcacctttt tgatggctgt taaaaagaga ttgcgttttt
     5341 cgagtgctgc agtggaagaa gcattgctta gaaaagccat gccattcggg aagttccttc
     5401 ttggaaaatt tttgaaaaat gtgaaattga aaaggaatca caatctgcga atgatggagg
     5461 aatccgtggc agagtttgag gagaagaaaa ctagcaagag tgctgcaaca attgaaaacc
     5521 acagtgggcg atcatgcagg gattggttaa atgatgttgc tctaatcttt atgaagtcac
     5581 agcactgcac aaagtttgat aacagattca gagatgcaaa ggcaggtcaa accctagcgt
     5641 gctttcagca ttcagtgttg tgcaggtttg ctccatacat gagatacatt gagaagaagg
     5701 ttcttgaagc tttgcctgaa cggttttaca tccattcagg aaaaggtttg gatagcctta
     5761 aagcatgggt gatttccagt gatttttcag gagtttgcac tgagtctgac tatgaagcat
     5821 ttgattcatc ccaggatcat tacattttga gttttgaaat tgagctgatg aggtatcttg
     5881 ggcttcctaa tgatctgatt ctggactatc agttcataaa gactcattta ggttccaagc
     5941 ttgggaattt tgcaataatg cgtttcacag gtgaagcttc cactttcctg tttaacactc
     6001 tagcaaacat gctattcacc ttcttgaggt atgatctaac tggcagtgag agcattgcat
     6061 ttgctggaga tgacatgtgc gcgaaccagc gtctgagggt aacaagagag tatgaagatt
     6121 ttctcacaag gatccggcta aaggccaagg tgcagtatgt cgctagtcca acattctgtg
     6181 gttggtgcct tttcaagagt gggattttca agaggccgca gctggtcatg gagcggataa
     6241 acattgctag ggaaatgaac aatttggaca attgcataga taattatgcc attgaggttt
     6301 cttatgctta ctccttgggt gagcttgcag tcgaagtgat gagcgatgaa gagctcgagg
     6361 ctcattataa ctgtatccgt tttctggtga agtacaagaa taggatgaag agttccatca
     6421 aagagctctt ttagctagta gtgttggtca gcagttaggt aaagcttgtt tgttgattta
     6481 gcctgtgtga tgaataattt gatttctgct cttgagctat ttgggtttgt tagagttagt
     6541 gaggaagtta gatatccttt agttattcat agtgtgcctg gaagtggaaa gaccagtttg
     6601 attaggtctt tgattaaatt ggacagtgat tttgaggcgt tcacggctgg agtgcccgac
     6661 acgccaaatc ttgaggggcg ctacatcaaa tcttattttg agggttgcgc ctcaactaaa
     6721 aagctgagca ttttggacga gtacctcaca gttaagaatt gggagggttt tgaagcattg
     6781 ttttccgacc cttaccagaa caataagtgc cctctggtgg cctcttttgt gtccaagaaa
     6841 accaagagat ttggaaagtc aacttgtgcg tacttagcaa gttacgggtt cgaggtggag
     6901 agtgagattg aggattctgt ggtcaggggt tcgccatttg agcttaaagt tgaagggcaa
     6961 ttaatttgct ttggaaaagc tgcggttgag ttagcttcaa gtcatagtgc cgaatttaag
     7021 ctaccttgtg aggtgcgggg atccacattt gacgttgtta cattgttgaa atctgaagag
     7081 ccaagttctg tgaacaaata tttattctac gttggatgta cgaggcacag gaaaaagctt
     7141 ataatacttg agtgactgat gtcatttcaa caacctgcca attggtctaa atcactggga
     7201 cctgtgttaa ttggggctgg ggctgcgatt gtgatccatt tcttaagagc aagtaatctg
     7261 ccgcatgttg gagataacat acatcatctc cctcacggag gaagctatca ggacgggacg
     7321 aaaagaataa cttactgtgg tcccagagag gaatatccag gcactggcct cttccagctt
     7381 ggaaattcac aggctgcaat tgtgctggtt cttggcctaa cgctcttgat ctatgcagtg
     7441 gagaaatttg gcattgggac ttctaggcgc tgcgcttgca accctaatcc ttgcgtttgt
     7501 aggggttgag agaggtggca attgcttcgt gaggatcact ggtgaatccg tcactgtgtc
     7561 caattgtagg aatcttgaag aagtgcctga agtaatcaag gctgtaaaag ggttgtggtc
     7621 ctcgttaggt gcagggggta agtttgattt cggaggcgac tgcagttgtg atggcgtcaa
     7681 atgaagagtt gagggagcag gaagagaaac ggcagcggga tgaatctaag gcccttggga
     7741 tggaagttga aggtgctgga ggaagtaggc cagcaatgcc agatctaggc acaataatca
     7801 aaaggaagaa aaagcaaatt gaaaatgctt tgagtgccaa agtgaatgtg aaagatctga
     7861 tggagagaga gtttggcctc cagtcaaata atgtcatgaa caacaatgac atccttgcca
     7921 tttccagcat attcacggaa gcaaaaatac cagaagacct acagcaacac actgcaatag
     7981 aggtcgcaag aatggcagtg gacgtaggca gttcaaaaca ctcagaattc atgggcaaaa
     8041 gtgtcgtatg tggtcaagat ctgtctgtaa tcgttggcta cataaaggag gtgactacat
     8101 tacgcaggtt ttgtatgtat tactccaagg tgatatggaa cttgctcatc aaagagaaga
     8161 cccctcccgc taattgggcg aagaaagggt tcaaagatga aactaaattt gcagcttttg
     8221 actttttcgt aggcatcttt gatgagagtg ctctggaacc ggaaggggga ttggtgaggt
     8281 cacctaccca gagtgagctg aaggcaaaca tttctgcttt agaagttaag gtttttaggc
     8341 agaagatgag tgaaggcaat aggtctttaa acttgggaga aataagcggg ggagccatgg
     8401 gtgccccagc ttacaatcca tttgggggag attcataaat ttcagcttct ggtgtctctg
     8461 ctgataagtg atcagcattt gctgaagctt gagagttgct agttggaact cttgttgcag
     8521 tcaacttaat tgtgtctgcg gcacccattt cgatagggca aatgttcgct ggcataccgt
     8581 actaatagta tgcttctatc taaatgacga tcctaagacc taaataatta tataagggaa
     8641 ccgtcaataa ataaacatgc g
//
LOCUS       Seq11                   8667 bp    RNA     linear   VRL 23-JUL-2018
DEFINITION  Grapevine virus T, isolate Moscato rosa, complete genome.
ACCESSION   Seq11
VERSION
KEYWORDS    .
SOURCE      Grapevine virus T
  ORGANISM  Grapevine virus T
            Viruses; ssRNA viruses; ssRNA positive-strand viruses, no DNA
            stage; Tymovirales; Betaflexiviridae; Quinvirinae; Foveavirus;
            unclassified Foveavirus.
REFERENCE   1  (bases 1 to 8667)
  AUTHORS   Nourenejhad-Zarghani,S., Hily,J.-M., Glasa,M., Marais,A.,
            Wetzel,T., Faure,C., Vigne,E., Velt,A., Lemaire,O.,
            Boursiquot,J.-M., Okic,A., Ruiz-Garcia,A.B., Olmos,A., Lacombe,T.
            and Candresse,T.
  TITLE     Grapevine virus T diversity as revealed by full-length genome
            sequences assembled from high-throughput sequence data
  JOURNAL   Unpublished
REFERENCE   2  (bases 1 to 8667)
  AUTHORS   Nourenejhad-Zarghani,S., Hily,J.-M., Glasa,M., Marais,A.,
            Wetzel,T., Faure,C., Vigne,E., Velt,A., Lemaire,O.,
            Boursiquot,J.-M., Okic,A., Ruiz-Garcia,A.B., Olmos,A., Lacombe,T.
            and Candresse,T.
  TITLE     Direct Submission
  JOURNAL   Submitted (23-JUL-2018) Virology, INRA, 71 avenue E. Bourlaux
            CS20032, Villenave d'Ornon Cedex, Villenave d'Ornon 33882, France
COMMENT     Bankit Comment: TOTAL # OF SEQS:21.
            Bankit Comment: GAP: est. length - alignment.
            Bankit Comment: TOTAL # OF SETS:1.
            
            ##Assembly-Data-START##
            Assembly Method       :: CLC genomics workbench v. 7.5; CLC
                                     genomics workbench v. 11
            Sequencing Technology :: Illumina; Sanger dideoxy sequencing
            ##Assembly-Data-END##
FEATURES             Location/Qualifiers
     source          1..8667
                     /organism="Grapevine virus T"
                     /mol_type="genomic RNA"
                     /isolate="Moscato rosa"
                     /host="Vitis viifera cv. Moscato Rosa"
                     /db_xref="taxon:2016035"
                     /note="extrachromosomal
                     From dataset ERR923384"
     5'UTR           1..49
     CDS             50..6439
                     /codon_start=1
                     /product="Viral replicase"
                     /translation="MALHHRSAAAEVLARLTSDEQSRVSAPTVKSLCDDEAQAGGFFN
                     YCLPQRAQEKLELSGIYLSPLSYRPHSHPVCKTLENHILYNVLPSYLDNKFYFVGIKN
                     FKLDFIRSRNKRLSMVESVNRYVTSLDKSRYCNELIHRSSASDLHLARKRGFNELPTL
                     TNLIPPLEKKGAEFIFLHDELHYWSPSCVIKFLEAVKPTTVLASVVIPPELLAKSKES
                     LNPWAYKFKIIKDRLVFAPDGVWAEAYDQPLRCKYLLKTRRFLLGDGTVYSVDIIHSK
                     FCHHLLSITRGELLNQDRRFFGDFDAIGLGALGKLSRNVKHCYPISVQVVTKLYLYLM
                     TLKKPDEESAEAKLRQLINDPTGREIKFAESFSRLILKCKKESSLFLPSLTKDCKNFL
                     IGLFPGFVSRMFQVYKDKCLSDFIYDLEPFNFYVDTVDVKGDFTDEFEFWDLHDLLDS
                     FDMSEGIDDMKVTIKNWWTTRSPQIYFAGGKEWESNSSKFYSKFQAFERVGDLYHYLL
                     QDLSHDMVNEEVVVRRLRNFLKQRGTESLTYMISCNLDIMALRKTVFNWTLETRKENW
                     LRVVRPQWFLLVGRINTKFICNSSSSISDLSVRSINLYRSVVKEAEKFNMESLDRVFW
                     RQAGLAMKLEESGIEVSRVFEVKAEEQHSPVKVISSETENKLTAVQERDQYVAPGCAV
                     CALVSIDDIRMDIGNSGELKFHYGVLKFPDVLRGRKAGFYAKAGIKSYAYNGGCHDSM
                     GWPKALDEILKLTGGGLYYNSCLAQRYDGGASIGMHSDNEKCYAVGHKVLTVNMLGSC
                     QFSICRKQDRNFKERYVNFKLKEGDYFEMPRNFQEDYLHGVREACDGRISLTFRRQLV
                     PDSSDDNEECSPTAFSGIDRIAGRKFWPECSNYLAAMIDSSGKGRELDLCDCFSCPNH
                     FRHAKNIDGIRKVFSATGLAAGDRVLVLNSKSSKAILEKFKGLRVTIAVFSGKIEFSD
                     SLVPGILSDGDLREVKDFSIQNLKVELAVIIFRGSTVPGSKVRVHREGCKFTGASEVL
                     LGCNLIATDEYSIGNFNLFQVPADGNCFWHSVGHLMNCNGLDLKKGVFNKFKSSGLES
                     AKLEHQLEPNVYAENEVIAYFCGMHKRRLIILTPEYDIEWNFGERNWPLLGFLCLVQQ
                     HFQPCAPTNGCMIRAIAEALGKREVDVLNYLCQDATRHIFEEVCQGAGLNLMYLEIVF
                     EAFDICAKCDFGDRVETFNNSGSVVALFDVSAEHIRCVPKISDKPMSVRVDAMRSVRK
                     SEIEMLGMNGTWIEYEPQVARAEKLEQCLLAGLTGVMCSERYDNQKAWLNNIAKDQRG
                     KRNIMAIMGTFGSGKSHVYKTFMTHAVGKFVTFVSPRRQLADSIKDDLGLYKNKLGKT
                     LRNKSQEGWSVVTFEVFLKTIPQLKKGHVVILDEIQLFPPGYLDLCLLVSDKSCIFSV
                     AGDPCQSGYDSKNDRNTLGVLDSDIFELLRNKEYSYNVESRRFKNPMFEGRLPCRFLK
                     GSLHEKHQDFVVWKSMEDLVFGEKFKIDAFLVSSFEEKRIVWSHFGSAVTCLTFGEST
                     GLNFNEGVVLITYDSIQTDDNRWLTALSRFRMNIHFVNLLGIPLERAIGHFAGKPLYH
                     FMSKKSGEAVILDMLPGSPKFKNGFNISVGKDEGIKEAKLAGDPWLKTMLFLGQNEDV
                     EIEEMEEEFKNEEWFKTHLPITSMECSRARWVGKLALRESREVRCGMDTTEQFKDDHH
                     DLKGVLMTNACERYESIYPRHKGNDSVTFLMAVKKRLRFSSAAVEEALLRKAMPFGKF
                     LLGKFLRSIKLKRNHNLRMMEESVAEFEEKKTSKSAATIENHSGRSCRDWLNDVALIF
                     MKSQHCTKFDNRFRDAKAGQTLACFQHSVLCRFAPYMRYIEKKVFEALPERFYIHSGK
                     GLDSLKAWVVANDFSGVCTESDYEAFDSSQDHYILSFEIELMRYLGLPNDLILDYQFI
                     KTHLGSKLGNFAIMRFTGEASTFLFNTLANMLFTFLRYDLTGSESIAFAGDDMCANKR
                     LRVTREYEDFLTRIRLKAKVQYVASPTFCGWCLFKSGIFKRPQLVMERINIAREMNNL
                     DNCIDNYAIEVSYAYSLGELAVEVMSDEELEAHYNCIRFLVKYKNRMKSSVKELF"
     CDS             6495..7160
                     /codon_start=1
                     /product="Triple gene block 1 protein"
                     /translation="MNNLISALELFGFVRVSEEVRQPLVIHSVPGSGKTSLIRSLIKL
                     DRDCEAFTAGVPDTPNLEGCYIKSYFEGCASTDKLSILDEYLTVKDWEGFEALFSDPY
                     QNDKSPLVASYVSRKTKRFGKSTCAYLAGYGFEVESEFEDTLVRGSPFELKVEGQLIC
                     FGKAAVELASSHGAEFKLPCEVRGSTFDIVTLLKSEEPSSVNKHLFYVGCTRHRKKLL
                     ILE"
     CDS             7164..7514
                     /codon_start=1
                     /product="Triple gene block 2 protein"
                     /translation="MSFQQPANWSKSLGPVLIGAGVAIVIHFLRASNLPHVGDNSHHL
                     PHGGSYQDGTKRITYCGPKKEYPGTGLFQLGNSQAAIVLVLGISFLIYAVEKFGIGAS
                     RRCACNPNPCVCRR"
     CDS             7438..7674
                     /codon_start=1
                     /product="Triple gene block 3 protein"
                     /translation="MQWKNLALGLLGAALATLILAFVGGEKGGNCFIRITGESVTVSN
                     CDNLQEVPGVIKAVKGVWPSLGVGGKFDLEGGCS"
     CDS             7676..8443
                     /codon_start=1
                     /product="Coat protein"
                     /translation="MASNEELREQEERRQKDEAKTLGKEVEGVGGSRPAMPDLGTVIK
                     RKKKQIENALSAKVNVKDLMEREFGLQSNNVMNNNDILAISSIFTEAKIPEGQQQHTA
                     IEVARMAVDVGSSKHSEFMGKSVVCGHDLSVIVGYIKEVTTLRRFCMYYSKVIWNLLI
                     KEKTPPANWAKKGFKDETKFAAFDFFIGIFDESALEPEGGLVRSPTQSELKANISALE
                     VKVFRQKMSEGNRSLNLGEISGGAMGAPAYNPFGGDS"
     3'UTR           8444..8667
BASE COUNT     2460 a   1510 c   2251 g   2446 t
ORIGIN      
        1 ccagaacttg aacggccata catcagagta gtacaactac tttcacgtca tggctcttca
       61 ccaccgttct gctgctgctg aggtactcgc cagacttact tcagacgaac aatccagagt
      121 tagcgctcca acagtaaaat ccttgtgtga tgatgaggca caagctggtg gtttctttaa
      181 ttactgcttg ccgcagaggg cacaggaaaa gttggagctt tctggtattt acttaagccc
      241 gcttagttat aggcctcact cccaccctgt atgtaaaact ttagaaaatc acattctcta
      301 taacgtccta cctagttacc tggataataa gttttatttt gtaggaatta aaaactttaa
      361 attagatttc attagaagta ggaataaaag attgtcaatg gttgagtctg tgaataggta
      421 tgttacatca ctggataagt ctagatattg taatgaattg attcatagaa gttcagcgtc
      481 tgatttgcac cttgctagga agagaggttt taatgaattg ccaactctaa cgaatctcat
      541 tcccccgctt gagaagaaag gagctgaatt catttttctc catgatgagc tgcactactg
      601 gtctccttcc tgtgtcatta aatttttgga ggccgttaag ccaacaaccg tgttagcttc
      661 tgttgtcatt cccccagagt tactcgccaa atccaaagag agccttaatc catgggcgta
      721 taaatttaag atcatcaagg atcgtctggt ctttgcccct gatggggttt gggctgaggc
      781 ttatgatcag cccttgagat gcaaatactt gctcaaaaca aggcggtttt tacttggtga
      841 tggcaccgta tatagtgtgg atatcatcca ttctaaattc tgccatcacc tgttaagcat
      901 tacacgtgga gaactgttga atcaggatcg caggttcttt ggagattttg acgcaattgg
      961 gcttggtgct ttaggcaagt tgagtagaaa tgttaagcat tgctatccaa taagtgttca
     1021 agttgtaacc aagctgtact tgtaccttat gactttaaag aagcctgatg aggagtcagc
     1081 tgaagctaaa ttaaggcagc tcattaatga tccaacaggg agggaaatta aattcgccga
     1141 gagtttctcc agactgattt tgaaatgcaa gaaggagagc tcactatttc tcccaagtct
     1201 gacaaaagac tgcaagaatt tcttaatagg gctgtttcca ggctttgtat caaggatgtt
     1261 ccaggtctat aaggataaat gtttgagcga ttttatctat gatttagagc catttaactt
     1321 ctacgttgat acggttgacg ttaaagggga cttcactgat gagtttgagt tttgggactt
     1381 gcatgactta ctggactctt ttgacatgag cgaggggata gatgacatga aggtcaccat
     1441 caaaaattgg tggaccacca ggtcgccaca gatctacttt gctggcggga aggagtggga
     1501 gagtaacagt tcaaagtttt actccaagtt tcaagctttt gagcgagttg gggatcttta
     1561 tcactacctc ctacaagatc tgagtcatga tatggtgaat gaggaagttg tagtacggag
     1621 attgcggaat tttttgaagc agcggggcac cgagagcctt acatatatga tatcatgcaa
     1681 cttggacatt atggcattga ggaagaccgt ctttaattgg accttggaga ccagaaaaga
     1741 aaactggctg cgcgtagtgc gtccacagtg gttcttactt gttgggagaa taaacaccaa
     1801 gttcatctgc aattcaagca gctccatctc cgacttgtcc gttagaagta ttaacctgta
     1861 ccgctcagtt gtgaaagagg ctgagaaatt caacatggaa agccttgata gagtgttctg
     1921 gaggcaagca gggctcgcta tgaaacttga agaatctgga attgaggtaa gcagggtttt
     1981 tgaggtgaag gctgaagagc aacattctcc tgtgaaggtg atcagcagtg aaactgaaaa
     2041 taagttaact gccgttcaag aaagagatca atatgtggct ccaggttgtg ctgtttgtgc
     2101 attggttagc attgatgaca ttaggatgga cattgggaat tcaggtgagc tgaaattcca
     2161 ttatggggtg ttgaagtttc cagatgtttt gagggggcgc aaggctggtt tctatgcgaa
     2221 ggctggaatc aaatcctacg cttacaatgg tgggtgtcat gacagcatgg gatggcccaa
     2281 agcccttgat gaaattctaa aattgactgg tggtggactg tactacaata gttgcttggc
     2341 acaaaggtat gatggtggag cctcaattgg gatgcactct gacaatgaga agtgctatgc
     2401 agttgggcac aaggtgttga ctgttaacat gcttggatca tgccaatttt ctatatgcag
     2461 aaagcaagac cgtaatttca aggagcggta cgtaaatttc aaactaaagg aaggtgatta
     2521 ctttgagatg ccacgtaatt tccaggagga ttatttgcac ggagtccgcg aagcatgtga
     2581 tggtcggata tccttgactt tcaggaggca gctagtccct gattcaagtg atgataatga
     2641 agaatgcagc cccactgcat tcagcggaat tgacaggatt gctggccgga aattttggcc
     2701 tgaatgctca aattatttag ctgcaatgat cgacagtagc gggaagggga gagagttgga
     2761 cctttgtgat tgcttttcct gtcccaatca ctttcggcat gccaagaata ttgatggaat
     2821 aagaaaagtg ttttcagcca ctggattggc agcgggtgac agagtgctgg ttttaaactc
     2881 aaagtcaagt aaggcaattt tggaaaagtt caaagggctg agggttacaa ttgctgtttt
     2941 ctctggaaag attgagtttt cagatagtct tgtgcctggt attctgagtg atggggatct
     3001 tagagaggtg aaggatttct cgatccagaa tctcaaggtt gagctggcag taatcatctt
     3061 tcgtggttca acagtgcctg gttcaaaagt gagggtgcac agagaaggat gtaaatttac
     3121 tggagcaagt gaagtattgc tcggctgcaa tttaatagcc actgatgaat actcaattgg
     3181 aaactttaac ttgttccagg ttccagctga tggcaattgc ttctggcatt ctgtgggcca
     3241 tttaatgaat tgtaatggcc ttgatttgaa gaagggtgtt ttcaataagt tcaaaagctc
     3301 agggttagaa tcagcaaaac ttgaacacca attggagccg aatgtttacg cagagaatga
     3361 agtcattgca tacttctgtg gcatgcacaa aaggcggcta ataatactaa ctccagagta
     3421 tgacattgag tggaattttg gtgagaggaa ctggccatta cttggtttcc tgtgtctcgt
     3481 gcagcagcat ttccagccat gtgcaccaac caatggatgt atgattaggg ccatcgctga
     3541 ggcccttggg aaaagagagg tagacgtgct taattatctg tgccaggatg caactaggca
     3601 catatttgaa gaagtctgtc agggtgctgg cctcaacttg atgtatctgg agatcgtgtt
     3661 tgaagctttt gacatctgtg ccaaatgtga ctttggtgac agagtggaaa cgtttaataa
     3721 ctcaggctct gtggttgcat tgtttgacgt ttctgctgaa catataagat gtgttccaaa
     3781 gatttctgac aaacccatga gtgtgagagt cgatgccatg agaagtgtaa gaaagtctga
     3841 gatagagatg cttgggatga atggcacctg gattgagtac gaaccacaag tggctagggc
     3901 tgaaaagtta gagcaatgtt tgctagctgg tctaactgga gtgatgtgta gtgagagata
     3961 tgacaatcaa aaggcctggt taaataacat tgccaaagat cagagaggta aacgcaacat
     4021 catggccatc atgggcactt ttggaagtgg taagagccac gtttataaaa cgttcatgac
     4081 tcatgcagtt ggcaagtttg tgacattcgt gtcccctaga aggcagctgg cggatagcat
     4141 taaggatgat ctggggcttt ataagaataa gcttgggaag acattgagaa acaagtccca
     4201 ggaaggatgg agcgtggtca ctttcgaagt cttcctcaag actattccac aactcaaaaa
     4261 ggggcatgta gtgattcttg atgagatcca gctgtttcca cctggctatt tagatctttg
     4321 cctgcttgtg tcagataagt cctgcatttt ctctgttgca ggtgacccct gtcaaagtgg
     4381 ttatgactca aagaatgata ggaataccct aggggtgcta gattcagaca tttttgagtt
     4441 gttgagaaat aaagagtact cctataatgt cgagagcaga aggttcaaga atccgatgtt
     4501 tgaaggtaga ttaccctgtc gattccttaa gggctcacta catgagaagc accaggattt
     4561 tgtagtatgg aagtccatgg aagatttggt ctttggggag aagttcaaaa ttgatgcatt
     4621 cctggtgagt agttttgagg agaaaagaat tgtatggtcg cattttggat ctgcagtcac
     4681 ctgtctcaca tttggggagt caactggtct gaattttaat gagggtgttg tgttaataac
     4741 ctatgattca attcagacag atgataacag atggctaact gcactgtcta ggttcagaat
     4801 gaacattcac tttgtcaacc tattgggaat tccactcgaa agagcaatcg ggcattttgc
     4861 tggcaagcca ctctatcatt tcatgtctaa gaagagcgga gaagcagtaa tacttgatat
     4921 gctgccaggt agtccgaaat tcaagaatgg ttttaatatc tccgttggta aggatgaagg
     4981 cattaaggag gcaaaactgg caggtgaccc atggttaaaa accatgttat tcttgggcca
     5041 gaatgaggat gttgagatag aagagatgga ggaggagttt aaaaatgaag agtggttcaa
     5101 aactcactta cccatcactt ctatggaatg ctcaagggct aggtgggttg gaaagcttgc
     5161 gctaagggaa agcagagagg tgagatgtgg gatggacact acggagcagt tcaaagatga
     5221 tcatcatgat ctcaaaggtg ttttgatgac caatgcatgc gagaggtatg agtccatata
     5281 cccaaggcac aagggcaatg acagcgttac cttcttaatg gcagttaaga agaggttgcg
     5341 cttttcgagt gctgcggtag aagaagcatt acttagaaaa gccatgccat tcggaaagtt
     5401 cctccttgga aaattcttga gaagcataaa gttgaaaagg aatcacaatc tgcgaatgat
     5461 ggaggaatct gtggcagaat tcgaggagaa gaaaaccagc aagagtgccg caacaatcga
     5521 aaatcatagt gggcgatcat gcagggattg gctaaatgat gttgctttaa tctttatgaa
     5581 gtcacaacac tgcacgaagt ttgataacag gtttagagat gcgaaagcag gtcaaacctt
     5641 agcttgcttc caacattcag tgttgtgcag gttcgcacca tacatgaggt acatagagaa
     5701 aaaggttttt gaagctttac ctgagcgatt ttacatccat tctggaaagg gtttagatag
     5761 ccttaaagct tgggtagttg cgaatgattt ttcaggagtg tgcactgagt ctgattatga
     5821 agcatttgat tcatcccagg accattacat tttgagtttc gaaattgagc taatgaggta
     5881 tttagggctt cctaacgatc tgattcttga ctatcagttc ataaaaaccc atttgggctc
     5941 caagcttggc aattttgcaa taatgcgttt tacaggcgaa gcttccacct ttctgtttaa
     6001 cacgctagcc aacatgctgt ttaccttttt aaggtatgat cttactggta gcgaaagcat
     6061 tgcatttgct ggagatgata tgtgcgcgaa caagcgcttg agggtaacaa gagagtacga
     6121 ggatttcctc acaaggatta ggctaaaggc caaggtgcaa tacgttgcca gtccaacctt
     6181 ctgtggctgg tgccttttca agagtgggat ttttaagagg ccgcaattgg tcatggagcg
     6241 aataaatatt gctagagaga tgaataattt ggacaattgt atagataatt atgcaattga
     6301 ggtttcttat gcctactcct tgggtgagct cgcagtggag gtaatgagtg acgaggagct
     6361 cgaggctcat tataactgta tccgctttct ggtgaagtat aagaatagga tgaagagttc
     6421 cgttaaggag ctcttttagt tagcagtgct agtcagcagt taggtaaagc ttgtttattg
     6481 atttagcttg tgtgatgaat aatttgattt ccgctcttga gctatttggt tttgttagag
     6541 tcagtgagga ggttagacag cctttggtta ttcatagcgt tcctggaagt ggaaagacaa
     6601 gtttgattag atctttaatc aagttagaca gggattgcga ggcgtttaca gctggagtgc
     6661 ctgacacacc gaatcttgag gggtgttaca tcaagtctta cttcgagggc tgtgcttcaa
     6721 ctgataaatt gagtattttg gacgagtacc tcacagttaa ggattgggag ggatttgaag
     6781 ccttgttttc tgacccttac cagaacgata agagtccctt ggtggcctct tacgtatcca
     6841 ggaaaaccaa gagatttgga aagtcaactt gtgcgtactt ggcaggttac ggttttgaag
     6901 tggagagtga atttgaggat actttggtta ggggttcacc gttcgaactt aaagttgaag
     6961 ggcaattgat ttgcttcggg aaggctgcgg ttgagctggc ctcaagtcac ggtgctgagt
     7021 ttaagctacc ttgtgaggtg cgggggtcga catttgatat tgtcactctg ttgaaatctg
     7081 aagagccaag ctctgtgaac aaacatctat tttacgttgg atgcacaagg cataggaaga
     7141 agcttctaat acttgagtga ttaatgtcat ttcaacaacc ggctaattgg tcgaaatcac
     7201 ttgggcctgt gttaattggg gccggggttg caattgtgat tcactttcta agggcaagca
     7261 atttgccgca tgttggagat aattcacatc atcttccaca tggcggaagc tatcaggacg
     7321 ggacaaagag aataacctac tgtggtccta aaaaagaata tccaggtacc ggtctctttc
     7381 aacttggaaa ttcacaggct gcaattgtgt tggtccttgg catatcattc ttgatctatg
     7441 cagtggaaaa atttggcatt ggggcttcta ggcgctgcgc ttgcaaccct aatccttgcg
     7501 tttgtaggag gtgagaaagg tggcaattgc tttataagga tcactggtga gtctgtaact
     7561 gtgtccaatt gtgataacct tcaggaggtg ccgggagtga ttaaagcagt gaaaggggtg
     7621 tggccctcgt taggtgtagg aggcaaattt gatttggaag gtggctgcag ttgacatggc
     7681 gtcaaatgaa gaattaaggg agcaagagga aagaaggcaa aaggatgaag ctaaaactct
     7741 ggggaaggag gtagaaggtg ttggagggag taggccagca atgccagatt tgggcaccgt
     7801 aatcaagagg aagaaaaagc aaattgagaa tgccttgagt gctaaggtga atgtgaagga
     7861 tctgatggag agagaatttg gcctccagtc aaacaatgtc atgaacaaca acgacattct
     7921 tgctatctct agcatattca cagaggcaaa aataccagaa ggccagcagc aacacactgc
     7981 aatagaggtt gcaagaatgg cagtggatgt gggcagttca aaacactcag aattcatggg
     8041 taagagtgtc gtatgtgggc atgatttgtc agtgattgtt ggctacataa aggaggtgac
     8101 cacattgcgc aggttttgca tgtattactc caaggtaata tggaacttgc tcatcaaaga
     8161 gaagacccct cccgccaatt gggcaaagaa agggtttaaa gatgagacca aatttgcagc
     8221 ctttgacttt ttcattggca tatttgatga gagtgcgctg gaaccggaag gaggtttggt
     8281 gaggtcaccc acccagagtg agctgaaggc aaatatctct gctttggaag ttaaggtttt
     8341 caggcaaaaa atgagcgagg gtaataggtc tttaaacttg ggagaaataa gcgggggggc
     8401 aatgggtgcc ccagcctaca atccatttgg gggagattca tgaattttag tttttggtgt
     8461 ctttgctgat taatgatcag cacctgctga agcttgagag ttgctagttg gaactcttgt
     8521 cgtggtcaac ttgattgtgt ccacggcacc catttcgaaa gggcaaatgt tcgctggcat
     8581 accgtactaa tagtatgctt ctatccagct gacgatccta agacctaaat aattatataa
     8641 gggtatcgtc aataaataaa aatgcgc
//
LOCUS       Seq12                   8672 bp    RNA     linear   VRL 23-JUL-2018
DEFINITION  Grapevine virus T, isolate CF-1, complete genome.
ACCESSION   Seq12
VERSION
KEYWORDS    .
SOURCE      Grapevine virus T
  ORGANISM  Grapevine virus T
            Viruses; ssRNA viruses; ssRNA positive-strand viruses, no DNA
            stage; Tymovirales; Betaflexiviridae; Quinvirinae; Foveavirus;
            unclassified Foveavirus.
REFERENCE   1  (bases 1 to 8672)
  AUTHORS   Nourenejhad-Zarghani,S., Hily,J.-M., Glasa,M., Marais,A.,
            Wetzel,T., Faure,C., Vigne,E., Velt,A., Lemaire,O.,
            Boursiquot,J.-M., Okic,A., Ruiz-Garcia,A.B., Olmos,A., Lacombe,T.
            and Candresse,T.
  TITLE     Grapevine virus T diversity as revealed by full-length genome
            sequences assembled from high-throughput sequence data
  JOURNAL   Unpublished
REFERENCE   2  (bases 1 to 8672)
  AUTHORS   Nourenejhad-Zarghani,S., Hily,J.-M., Glasa,M., Marais,A.,
            Wetzel,T., Faure,C., Vigne,E., Velt,A., Lemaire,O.,
            Boursiquot,J.-M., Okic,A., Ruiz-Garcia,A.B., Olmos,A., Lacombe,T.
            and Candresse,T.
  TITLE     Direct Submission
  JOURNAL   Submitted (23-JUL-2018) Virology, INRA, 71 avenue E. Bourlaux
            CS20032, Villenave d'Ornon Cedex, Villenave d'Ornon 33882, France
COMMENT     Bankit Comment: TOTAL # OF SEQS:21.
            Bankit Comment: GAP: est. length - alignment.
            Bankit Comment: TOTAL # OF SETS:1.
            
            ##Assembly-Data-START##
            Assembly Method       :: CLC genomics workbench v. 7.5; CLC
                                     genomics workbench v. 11
            Sequencing Technology :: Illumina; Sanger dideoxy sequencing
            ##Assembly-Data-END##
FEATURES             Location/Qualifiers
     source          1..8672
                     /organism="Grapevine virus T"
                     /mol_type="genomic RNA"
                     /isolate="CF-1"
                     /host="Vitis vinifera cv. Cabernet Franc"
                     /db_xref="taxon:2016035"
                     /note="extrachromosomal
                     From dataset ERR922632"
     5'UTR           1..43
     CDS             44..6433
                     /codon_start=1
                     /product="Viral replicase"
                     /translation="MALHHRSAAAEVLARLTSDEQSRVSAPTVKSLCDDEAQASGFFN
                     YSLSQKAQEKLELSGLYLSPLSYRPHSHPVCKTLENHILYNVLPSYLDNKFYFVGIKN
                     FKLDFIRSRNKRLSMVESVNRYVTSLDRSRYCNELIHRSSAADLHLARKRGFDGLPTL
                     VNLIPPLEKKGAEFIFLHDELHYWSPPCVIKFLEAVKPTTLLASVVIPPELLAKSKES
                     LNPWAYKFKIIKDRLIFAPDGVWAEAYDQPLKCKYLLKTRRFLLSDGTVYSVDIIHSK
                     FCHHLISISRGELLNQDRRFFGDFDAIGLGALGKLSRNVKHCYPINVQVVTKLYLYLM
                     TLKKPDEESAEAKLRQLINDPTGREIKFAESFSRLILKCKKESSLFLPSLTKDCKNFL
                     IGLFPGFVSRMFQIYKDKCLSDFIYDLEPFNFYVDTVDIKGDFTDELEFWDLHDLKDF
                     FDISEEVDDFKVTIKNWWNSRPSQSYFISGKEWENKSSKFYSKFQAFERVGDLYRYIL
                     QDLDHNMVDEEIVVRRLRNFLKIKGIESLAYMISCSLDVLELKRAVLNWNLEAKKKVW
                     LSTVRPQWFLLVGRVNSKFICDSSNSISSLSESSVNLYRSVVNEAVSFSMGSLNRVFW
                     KQTDNTFKLEELKIEEDKNSRTEVGEECIPEKAINNKPEHPPIAVHNEGQTLNSECTD
                     HASVSIDDIKIDIGNSDELKFHYGALEFPDVLKGRKAGFYAKSGIKSYSYNGGCHDSM
                     GWPKALDEILKLVGGGPYYNSCLAQKYDGGASIGMHSDNERCYAVGHKVLTVNMFGSC
                     QFSICRKQDRNSKERHVNFKLKGGDYFEMPRNFQENYLHGVSGACDGRISLTFRRQLV
                     PDLGDDESECAPTKFNDAVKITGRKFWPECSSHLGKMIDNGGKGREFDLCDCFSCPNH
                     FRYSNNIEGIRKVFSATGLAAGDRVLVLNSKSSKSVLDKFEGLKVTMAVFSGRIEFLD
                     GAVPGVMNDGDLKEVKNLSVQNLKVELAVVIFRGSATLGSMVRVHKNECKFAGASEVL
                     FGCNLTATDEYSIENFNLFPVPADGNCFWHSAGHLMNCNGMDLKRGVFNKFRSSGLES
                     KKLEHQLEPNVFAENEVIAYFCSMHKRRLIILTPEYNIEWNFGDKSWPLLGFLCLVQQ
                     HFQPCAPTNGCMVRAISEALGKREVDVLNYLCQDATRHIFEEVCQGAGLNLMYLETVF
                     EAFDICAKCDFGDRVETFNGSGSVVALFDISAEHIRCVPKISDKPMSVRVDAMRSIRQ
                     SEIEMLGLNGTWIEYEPQVARAEKLEQCLLAGLTGVMCSERYDNQKAWLNSIAKDQRG
                     KRNVLAIMGTFGSGKSYVYKTFMAHATGKFVTFVSPRRQLADSIKDDLGLHKNKLGKT
                     LRNKSQEGWSVVTFEVFLKTIPNLKRGHVVILDEIQLFPPGYLDLCLLVSDKSCVFSV
                     AGDPCQSGYDSKSDRNTLGALDSDIFELLRNKEYSYNIESRRFKNPMFEGRLPCQFLK
                     GSLHEKHQDFVVWKSMEDLVFGEKFKIDAFLVSSFEEKRIVWSHFGSAVTCLTFGEST
                     GLNFNEGVVLITYDSIQTDNNRWLTALSRFKMNIHFVNLLGISLERAIGHFAGKPLYH
                     FMSKKSGEAVILDMLPGNPKFKNGFNISVGKDEGIKEAKLAGDPWLKTMLFLGQNEDA
                     EIEEMEEEFKNEEWFKTHLPITSMECSRARWVGKLALRESREVRCGMDTTEQFKDDHH
                     DLKGVLMTNACERYESIYPRHRGNDSVTFLMAVKKRLRFSSAAVESALLRKAMPFGQF
                     LLGKFLKNMKLKREHNSRMMEEAVAEFEEKKTSKSAATIENHSGRSCRDWLNDVALIF
                     MKSQHCTKFDNRFRDAKAGQTLACFQHSVLCRFAPYMRYIEKKVFEVLPERFYIHSGK
                     GLDSLRAWVIANDFSGVCTESDYEAFDSSQDHYILSFELELMRYLGLPNDLILDYQFI
                     KTHLGSKLGNFAIMRFTGEASTFLFNTLANMLFTFLRYDLTGSESIAFAGDDMCANKR
                     LRVTKEYEDFLTRIRLKAKVQYVVSPTFCGWCLFKSGIFKRPQLVMERINIAREMNNL
                     DNCIDNYAIEVSYAYSLGELATEVMNEEELEAHYNCIRFLVKYKNRMKSSIKELF"
     CDS             6489..7154
                     /codon_start=1
                     /product="Triple gene block 1 protein"
                     /translation="MNNLISALELFGFTKVSEEVSRPLVIHSVPGGGKTSLIRSLIKL
                     DSDFEAFTAGVPDAPNLEGRYIKSYYAGCASTEKLSILDEYLTAENWEGFEALFSDPY
                     QNCKSPLAASYVSKKTRRFGRSTCEYLISYGFEIESELEDSVVKGSPFEVKVEGQLIC
                     FGKAAVELASNHRVEFKLPCEVRGSTFDVVTLLKSEEPNSENKHLFYIGCTRHRKKLL
                     ILE"
     CDS             7158..7508
                     /codon_start=1
                     /product="Triple gene block 2 protein"
                     /translation="MSFQQPANWAKSLRPLLIGAGIAIVVHFLRTSNLPHTGDNLHHL
                     PHGGSYQDGTKRIIYCGPKTEYPGTGLLKFGDSQLAIALVLGISLLIYAVERLGIGAP
                     RRCACYPDSCACRR"
     CDS             7432..7668
                     /codon_start=1
                     /product="Triple gene block 3 protein"
                     /translation="MQWKDLALGLLGVVLATLILALVGGERGGSCFIRITGESVTVSN
                     CGNLQEVPEVIKAVKGVWSLLGAGDKFDLDNSCS"
     CDS             7670..8437
                     /codon_start=1
                     /product="Coat protein"
                     /translation="MASNEELRRQEEEKQKGKTEALGKEIEGAGGSRPAIPDLGTVIK
                     RKKKPIENALSAKVNVADLMEREFGLQSNNVMNNNDILAISSIFTEAKIPEDLQQHTA
                     IEVARMAVDVGSSKHSEFMGKSVVCGQDLSVIVGYIKEVTTLRRFCMYYSKVIWNLLL
                     KEKTPPANWAKKGFKDETKFAAFDFFVGIFDESALEPEGGLVRSPTQSELKANISALE
                     VRVFRQKMSEGNRSLNLGEISGGAMGAPAYNPFGGDS"
     3'UTR           8438..8672
BASE COUNT     2496 a   1518 c   2206 g   2452 t
ORIGIN      
        1 ctcgaacggc catacatcaa agtagcacaa ctactttcac gtcatggctc ttcatcaccg
       61 ttctgctgct gctgaggtac tcgcccgact tacctctgat gaacaatcta gagtcagcgc
      121 tccaactgta aaatccttgt gcgatgatga ggcacaggct agtgggttct tcaactacag
      181 tctgtcacag aaggctcagg aaaaattgga gctctctggc ctttacttaa gtccccttag
      241 ttataggcct cactcccatc ctgtatgtaa aactttggag aaccacattc tctataatgt
      301 tttgcctagt tatttagata acaagtttta ctttgtaggt atcaaaaatt ttaaattgga
      361 cttcattagg agtaggaata aaagattgtc aatggttgag tctgtaaata ggtatgtcac
      421 atctttagat agatctaggt attgcaatga gttgattcat agaagctcag cagctgactt
      481 acaccttgct cgaaagaggg gctttgatgg gttaccaaca ctggtaaacc taattccccc
      541 acttgaaaag aaaggtgctg agttcatttt cctccacgac gagctgcatt attggtcccc
      601 tccctgtgtg attaagtttc tggaggctgt caagccaaca actttactgg cttccgttgt
      661 tattcctcca gaattgttag ctaagtcgaa agaaagtctt aacccatggg cttataagtt
      721 taagatcatc aaagaccgct taatttttgc tccagatgga gtctgggctg aggcttatga
      781 tcagccccta aaatgcaaat acttgctaaa aacaaggagg ttcctactta gtgacggtac
      841 tgtatatagt gttgacataa ttcattccaa attttgccat cacttgataa gcatctcacg
      901 tggggaactg ctgaaccagg atcgcaggtt ttttggtgat tttgatgcaa ttgggcttgg
      961 agctttagga aaattgagta gaaatgtgaa acattgctac ccaataaatg ttcaagttgt
     1021 gacaaagctt tacctttatc tcatgacttt aaagaagccg gatgaggagt cagctgaagc
     1081 caaattaagg caactcatca atgatccaac tgggagggag ataaagttcg ctgaaagttt
     1141 ttccaggttg atcttgaaat gcaagaagga aagctcgttg ttcctcccca gtctgactaa
     1201 agattgcaaa aacttcctaa taggtctgtt cccaggtttt gtatccagaa tgtttcagat
     1261 ttacaaggat aaatgcttaa gtgatttcat ttatgatctg gagccattca acttttatgt
     1321 tgacacagtt gacatcaaag gggacttcac tgacgagctc gaattttggg acttgcatga
     1381 tttgaaggat ttcttcgaca ttagtgagga ggttgatgac ttcaaagtta ccatcaaaaa
     1441 ttggtggaac tctaggccat ctcaaagcta cttcattagt gggaaagagt gggagaataa
     1501 aagttcaaag ttctattcta aattccaggc ttttgaacga gttggggatc tctatcgtta
     1561 catcttgcaa gaccttgatc ataatatggt ggatgaggag attgtagtgc gaagattgcg
     1621 gaactttttg aaaataaaag gtattgaaag ccttgcatat atgatatcat gcagcttgga
     1681 tgttttggaa ttgaaaaggg ctgttttgaa ttggaacttg gaggctaaga agaaggtttg
     1741 gttgagcacg gtgcgtccac aatggttttt gcttgttggg agggtaaatt ccaagtttat
     1801 ctgtgactca agcaattcca tttccagctt gtctgagagt agtgttaact tgtaccgctc
     1861 tgttgtcaat gaagcagtga gttttagtat gggaagtctt aacagagtgt tctggaagca
     1921 gacagataac accttcaaat tggaagaatt gaaaattgaa gaggacaaaa actctagaac
     1981 agaggttgga gaggaatgca ttcccgaaaa ggcaatcaac aacaagcctg agcatccacc
     2041 aattgcagtc cataatgagg gtcaaacatt aaattcagaa tgcacagatc atgcatcggt
     2101 tagcattgat gatatcaaga ttgacattgg gaattcagat gagctgaagt tccattacgg
     2161 ggcattggaa tttcctgacg ttctaaaggg gcgcaaggca gggttttatg caaaaagtgg
     2221 gattaaatct tattcctaca atggtgggtg tcatgatagt atgggttggc ccaaggctct
     2281 tgatgaaatt ctcaaactag ttgggggtgg cccttactac aacagttgcc tggcgcagaa
     2341 gtatgatggc ggggcttcaa ttggaatgca ctctgataat gagaggtgtt acgctgttgg
     2401 gcacaaggtg ctcactgtta acatgtttgg gtcatgtcag ttctcaatat gcaggaagca
     2461 ggaccgcaat tccaaggagc gtcatgtgaa ttttaaactt aaagggggcg attattttga
     2521 gatgccacgc aactttcaag agaattattt gcatggagtc agcggggcat gcgatggcag
     2581 gatatcccta acattcagga ggcagcttgt acccgatttg ggtgatgatg agagtgagtg
     2641 tgctccaact aaatttaatg atgctgtcaa aataaccggt agaaagtttt ggcctgaatg
     2701 ctcaagtcat ctcggaaaaa tgatagacaa tgggggaaag ggaagggaat ttgatctttg
     2761 cgattgcttt tcttgtccca atcactttcg atattccaac aacattgagg gaataaggaa
     2821 ggttttctca gccacaggtt tggcagctgg tgatagggtg ctggtcctga actcaaagtc
     2881 aagcaagtca gttttggata agttcgaggg gctgaaggta actatggcgg ttttctctgg
     2941 gaggattgaa tttctggatg gtgccgtacc aggggtaatg aatgatgggg atcttaaaga
     3001 ggtgaaaaat ctctcagttc aaaacctcaa ggtggaacta gcagttgtca tttttcgtgg
     3061 gtcagcaacc cttggatcaa tggtgcgagt gcacaaaaat gaatgtaagt ttgcaggggc
     3121 cagtgaggtg cttttcggct gcaatctgac tgcaacagat gagtactcaa ttgaaaattt
     3181 caacttattc ccagtaccgg ctgatggaaa ttgcttttgg cactctgctg ggcatctgat
     3241 gaattgcaat ggaatggacc tgaagagagg tgtgtttaac aaattcagga gctcaggatt
     3301 ggagtcaaaa aagcttgaac atcaactcga acctaatgtt ttcgcagaaa atgaagtcat
     3361 tgcatatttc tgtagtatgc ataaaaggcg gttgataata ctaaccccag agtacaatat
     3421 tgagtggaac tttggtgata aaagctggcc gctgcttggc tttttgtgct tggtgcaaca
     3481 gcatttccaa ccatgtgcac caactaacgg atgtatggtt agggcgattt ctgaggcact
     3541 tggaaagcga gaagtagatg tgctcaatta tctgtgccag gatgctacta ggcacatttt
     3601 tgaggaagtt tgtcagggtg ctggccttaa cttgatgtat ttggagaccg tgtttgaagc
     3661 ttttgacatt tgtgccaaat gtgactttgg tgacagggtg gaaacgttca atggttctgg
     3721 ttctgtagtt gcattatttg acatttccgc cgagcatata aggtgtgttc caaagatatc
     3781 tgacaagcct atgagtgtaa gggtggatgc tatgagaagc ataagacagt ctgaaattga
     3841 gatgcttgga ctgaatggca cttggattga gtatgaacca caggtagcga gggccgagaa
     3901 gttggagcaa tgcttgctag ctggcctcac tggtgtgatg tgcagtgaaa gatacgacaa
     3961 ccagaaagca tggctcaata gcattgccaa agatcaaagg ggaaagcgca atgtccttgc
     4021 catcatgggc actttcggaa gtggcaagag ttatgtttac aaaacattta tggcccatgc
     4081 aactggcaag tttgtcacgt ttgtgtctcc tagaaggcag ttggctgata gcattaagga
     4141 tgatttgggg cttcacaaga ataaacttgg aaagacattg agaaacaaat ctcaagaagg
     4201 gtggagtgta gtcacttttg aggtcttcct taaaactatt ccaaatttga agagagggca
     4261 tgtagtgatc ctggatgaaa ttcaactgtt cccacctggc tacctagatc tttgcctact
     4321 tgtttctgac aaatcctgtg ttttctctgt tgcaggagat ccttgtcaga gtggctatga
     4381 ttccaagagt gataggaata ctctaggggc actggattca gatatttttg aattgcttag
     4441 gaacaaagag tactcttaca acattgagag tagaaggttc aagaatccca tgtttgaagg
     4501 cagactgccc tgtcaatttt tgaaaggatc attacacgag aagcaccagg attttgtggt
     4561 gtggaagtcg atggaggatt tggtgtttgg ggagaagttc aagattgatg catttctggt
     4621 aagtagtttt gaggagaaaa gaattgtgtg gtcgcatttt ggatctgcag ttacctgttt
     4681 aacattcggg gagtccacgg gtttgaattt taatgagggt gtcgttctta taacctatga
     4741 ttcaattcaa acagataaca acaggtggct gactgctcta tctagattca aaatgaacat
     4801 ccattttgtt aacctgttag ggatatcact tgaaagggcg attggacatt ttgctggtaa
     4861 accactctac cattttatgt ccaaaaaaag tggtgaagca gtcatacttg acatgctgcc
     4921 tgggaatcca aagttcaaga atgggttcaa tatctctgtt ggaaaggatg aaggtatcaa
     4981 ggaggcaaaa cttgctggtg acccgtggtt aaaaaccatg ctctttctgg gccaaaatga
     5041 ggatgctgag atagaggaaa tggaagagga attcaagaat gaggagtggt tcaaaactca
     5101 tttaccaatt acctccatgg aatgttcaag agccaggtgg gttggaaagc ttgctttaag
     5161 ggaaagcagg gaagttagat gtgggatgga caccacggag cagttcaaag acgatcacca
     5221 tgacctaaag ggtgtcttaa tgacaaatgc atgtgaaaga tatgaatcta tatatccgag
     5281 gcatagaggc aatgacagtg tcaccttttt gatggcagtt aagaagaggt tgcggttttc
     5341 aagtgctgct gtggaatctg cacttctgag aaaggctatg ccgtttgggc agttccttct
     5401 tggcaagttt ttaaagaata tgaagttgaa aagagagcat aattcaagaa tgatggagga
     5461 agccgttgca gaatttgagg aaaagaaaac cagcaaaagt gctgcgacaa ttgagaatca
     5521 cagtgggcga tcatgcagag attggctgaa cgatgttgca ttgatcttca tgaagtccca
     5581 gcactgcaca aagttcgaca ataggttcag agatgccaag gcgggtcaaa ccctagcttg
     5641 ctttcagcat tcagtgctgt gcaggttcgc tccatacatg agatacatag aaaagaaagt
     5701 ttttgaggtt ttacctgaga ggttttacat tcattcaggt aagggcttgg acagcctcag
     5761 agcttgggtg attgcaaatg atttctccgg ggtgtgtact gaatctgatt atgaggcatt
     5821 tgactcttca caagatcact acattctgag ttttgagctt gagttaatga ggtatcttgg
     5881 acttccaaac gatctaatcc ttgattacca attcataaaa acacacctag gttccaaact
     5941 tgggaatttt gcaataatgc gtttcacggg agaggcttcc acatttctat tcaacacact
     6001 ggccaacatg ctattcacct tcttgaggta tgatctcact ggtagcgaga gcattgcatt
     6061 tgctggggac gacatgtgtg cgaacaaacg tttgagggtg acaaaggagt atgaagattt
     6121 tctaaccaga attcggctta aggccaaggt gcagtatgtg gtcagtccaa ctttttgtgg
     6181 ttggtgtcta ttcaaaagtg gtattttcaa gagaccacag ttggtcatgg agcgaataaa
     6241 tattgctagg gagatgaata atctggacaa ttgcatagac aattacgcaa ttgaagtttc
     6301 ttatgcctac tcattgggtg aattagccac agaagtgatg aatgaagaag aacttgaggc
     6361 ccattacaac tgcatccgtt tcttagtgaa gtacaagaat aggatgaaga gttctattaa
     6421 agagctattt tagttagagg tttgagtcag cagttaggta aagcttgtta gttgatttag
     6481 tttgtgtgat gaataatttg atttctgctc ttgagttgtt tggatttact aaggttagtg
     6541 aagaggtgag tcgtccttta gttattcata gcgttccagg aggtggaaag accagcttga
     6601 taaggtcttt gattaagctt gacagtgact ttgaagcatt cacggccgga gtgcctgatg
     6661 caccaaatct tgaagggcgg tacatcaaat cttactatgc aggttgtgcc tctactgaaa
     6721 aattaagcat tctggatgag tacctaaccg ctgaaaattg ggaaggtttc gaggcgctgt
     6781 tttctgaccc ctaccaaaac tgcaagagcc ctctggcagc ctcctacgtg tcaaagaaaa
     6841 cgagaagatt tggaaggtca acttgtgagt acttgataag ttacggcttt gagattgaga
     6901 gtgagcttga agattccgtg gttaaaggct cgccttttga agtaaaagtt gaaggacagt
     6961 tgatttgctt tggaaaggcg gcggttgagt tggcatcaaa ccacagggtt gaatttaaac
     7021 taccttgtga ggtgcgaggg tcaacttttg atgttgttac attgttaaag tctgaagagc
     7081 cgaactctga gaacaagcat ttattctata ttgggtgcac aaggcacagg aagaagcttt
     7141 taatacttga gtgattgatg tcattccagc aaccagccaa ttgggctaaa tcattgaggc
     7201 cattgttaat cggagctgga attgcaattg tggtccattt cctcagaaca agcaacttgc
     7261 cgcatactgg ggataatcta caccacttac cacacggggg aagctaccaa gacgggacaa
     7321 aaaggataat ttactgtggc cctaagacgg aatacccagg taccggcctt cttaaatttg
     7381 gagattcgca acttgcaatt gcgctggttt tgggcatatc gcttctgata tatgcagtgg
     7441 aaagacttgg cattggggct cctaggcgtt gtgcttgcta ccctgattct tgcgcttgta
     7501 ggaggtgagc gaggtggcag ttgctttata agaatcactg gtgagtccgt cactgtatcc
     7561 aattgtggga accttcagga ggtgccggaa gtgatcaagg cggtgaaagg ggtgtggtcc
     7621 ttgttaggtg caggagataa gtttgatttg gacaacagct gcagttgaaa tggcgtcaaa
     7681 tgaagagctg agaaggcagg aggaggaaaa acagaaaggt aagacagagg ctttaggaaa
     7741 agagattgag ggagctggag gcagcaggcc agcaatacca gatttgggca ctgtgattaa
     7801 gagaaagaag aagccaattg aaaatgcctt gagcgctaaa gttaacgttg cggacctcat
     7861 ggagcgagag ttcggccttc aatcaaataa tgttatgaac aacaatgata tattggctat
     7921 ttcaagcatt ttcacagaag caaagattcc tgaagacctg caacaacata cagcaattga
     7981 ggttgcaaga atggcagtgg acgtgggcag ttccaagcat tcagagttca tggggaaaag
     8041 cgttgtgtgt gggcaggact tgtccgtaat tgtgggttat ataaaagaag tcaccactct
     8101 gcgcagattt tgcatgtact actccaaggt aatatggaat ctgcttctca aagagaaaac
     8161 gccccctgcc aattgggcga agaaagggtt caaagatgag accaagtttg ctgcttttga
     8221 cttctttgtt ggaatatttg atgaaagtgc actggaaccg gaagggggtc tggtgagatc
     8281 acccacacaa agcgagctaa aggcgaacat ctccgctctg gaggtgaggg tctttcggca
     8341 gaagatgagt gagggcaaca ggtctttaaa tctgggggaa ataagcgggg gagccatggg
     8401 tgccccagct tacaatccat ttgggggaga ttcttgagtt ttagcttttg gtgtttttgc
     8461 tgatttgtga tcagcacttt ctgaagcttg agagttgcta gttggaactc ttgccacagt
     8521 taactcaatt gcatctatgg cacccatttc gacagggcaa atgttcgctg gcataccgta
     8581 ctaatagtat gctgcttttc aactgacgat cctaagacct aaataattat ataagggaat
     8641 cgtcaataaa taaacatgcg ttttaatata tt
//
LOCUS       Seq13                   8674 bp    RNA     linear   VRL 23-JUL-2018
DEFINITION  Grapevine virus T, isolate CF-2, complete genome.
ACCESSION   Seq13
VERSION
KEYWORDS    .
SOURCE      Grapevine virus T
  ORGANISM  Grapevine virus T
            Viruses; ssRNA viruses; ssRNA positive-strand viruses, no DNA
            stage; Tymovirales; Betaflexiviridae; Quinvirinae; Foveavirus;
            unclassified Foveavirus.
REFERENCE   1  (bases 1 to 8674)
  AUTHORS   Nourenejhad-Zarghani,S., Hily,J.-M., Glasa,M., Marais,A.,
            Wetzel,T., Faure,C., Vigne,E., Velt,A., Lemaire,O.,
            Boursiquot,J.-M., Okic,A., Ruiz-Garcia,A.B., Olmos,A., Lacombe,T.
            and Candresse,T.
  TITLE     Grapevine virus T diversity as revealed by full-length genome
            sequences assembled from high-throughput sequence data
  JOURNAL   Unpublished
REFERENCE   2  (bases 1 to 8674)
  AUTHORS   Nourenejhad-Zarghani,S., Hily,J.-M., Glasa,M., Marais,A.,
            Wetzel,T., Faure,C., Vigne,E., Velt,A., Lemaire,O.,
            Boursiquot,J.-M., Okic,A., Ruiz-Garcia,A.B., Olmos,A., Lacombe,T.
            and Candresse,T.
  TITLE     Direct Submission
  JOURNAL   Submitted (23-JUL-2018) Virology, INRA, 71 avenue E. Bourlaux
            CS20032, Villenave d'Ornon Cedex, Villenave d'Ornon 33882, France
COMMENT     Bankit Comment: TOTAL # OF SEQS:21.
            Bankit Comment: GAP: est. length - alignment.
            Bankit Comment: TOTAL # OF SETS:1.
            
            ##Assembly-Data-START##
            Assembly Method       :: CLC genomics workbench v. 7.5; CLC
                                     genomics workbench v. 11
            Sequencing Technology :: Illumina; Sanger dideoxy sequencing
            ##Assembly-Data-END##
FEATURES             Location/Qualifiers
     source          1..8674
                     /organism="Grapevine virus T"
                     /mol_type="genomic RNA"
                     /isolate="CF-2"
                     /host="Vitis vinifera cv. Cabernet Franc"
                     /db_xref="taxon:2016035"
                     /note="extrachromosomal
                     From dataset ERR922632"
     5'UTR           1..57
     CDS             58..6447
                     /codon_start=1
                     /product="Viral replicase"
                     /translation="MALHHRSAAAEVLARLTSDEQSRVSAPTVKSLCDDEEQAGGLFN
                     YSLPQKAQEKLELSGIYLSPLSYRPHSHPVCKTLENHILYNVLPSYLDNKFYFVGIKN
                     FKLDFIRSRNKRLSMVESVNRYVTSLDRSRYCNELIHRSSSSDLHLARKRGFNGLPTL
                     TNLIPPLEKKGAEFIFLHDELHYWSPSCVIKFLEAVKPTTVLASVVIPPELLAKSKES
                     LNPWAYKFKIIKDRLVFAPDGVWAEAYDQPLRCKYLLKTRRFLLGDGTVYSVDIIHSK
                     FCHHLLSITRGELLNQDRRFFGDFDAIGLGALGKLSRNVKHCYPISVQVVTKLYLYLM
                     TLKKPDEESAEAKLRQLINDPTGREIKFAESFSRLILKCKKESSLFLPSLTKDCKNFL
                     IGLFPGFVSRMFQVYKDKCLSDFIYDLEPFNFYVDTVDVKGDFTDEFEFWDLHDLLDS
                     FDVSEGIDGMKVTIRNWWTTRPPQSYFAGGKEWESNSSKFYSKFQAFERVGDLYRYLL
                     QDLSHDMVNEEVVVRRLRDFLKKRGTESLAYMISCNLDIAALRKTVLSWISETRKENW
                     LRLVRPQWFLLVGRINTKFICDSNSSIPSLSVRSVNLYRSVVKEAEKFNKESLDRVFW
                     RQAGSTVELEESGIEAGRASGVKAEEQCFLEKVIDVEPELMLAATHDEDQSVVPNCAD
                     CTSVSIGNLRIDIGNSSELKFHYGELKFPDVLKGRKAGFYAKPGIKTYAYNGGCHDSM
                     GWPKALDEILKLVGGGPYYNSCLAQRYDSGASIGMHSDNERCYAVGHKVLTVNMLGSC
                     QFSICKKQDCNFKERHVSFRLKDGDYFEMPRNFQENYLHGVREACDGRISLTFRRQLI
                     PDSGDDDEECSPTAFSGVNRIAGRKFWPECSNHLAAMIDSSGKGRELDLCDCFSCPNH
                     FRHAKNIDGIRKVFSATGLAAGDRVLILNSKSSKATLEKFKGLRVTIAVFSGKIEFLD
                     GHVPGIMSDGDLKEVKDFSVQNLKVGLAVIIFRGSAVPSSKVRVHKVECKFTGASEVL
                     FGCNLIATDEYSIGNFNLFQVPADGNCFWHSVGHLMNCNGLDLKRGVFNKFKSSGLES
                     VKLEHQLEPNVFAENEVIAYFCGMHKRRLIILTPEYDIEWNFGEKNWPLLGFLCLVQQ
                     HFQPCAPTNGCMIRAIAEALGKREVDVLNYLCQDSTRHIFEEVCQGAGLNLMYLEVVF
                     EAFDICAKCDFGDRVETFNNSGSVVALFDVSDEHIRCVPKISDKPMSVRVDAMRSVRK
                     SEIEMLGMNGTWVEYEPQVARAEKLEQCLLAGLTGVMCSERYDNQKAWLNNIAKDQRG
                     KRNVLAIMGTFGSGKSHVYKTFMTHAVGKFVTFVSPRRQLADSIKDDLGLYKNKLGKT
                     LRNKSQEGWSVVTFEVFLKTIPQLKKGHVVILDEIQLFPPGYLDLCLLVSDKSCVFSV
                     AGDPCQSGYDSKSDRNTLGVLDSDIFELLRNKEYSYNIESRRFKNPMFEGRLPCRFLK
                     GSLHEKHQDFVVWKSMEDLVFGEKFKIDAFLVSSFEEKRIVWSHFGSAVTCLTFGEST
                     GLNFNEGVVLITYDSIQTDDNRWLTALSRFRMNIHFVNLLGIPLERAIGHFAGKPLYH
                     FMSKKSGEAVILDMLPGTPKFKNGFNISVGKDEGIKETKLAGDPWLKTMLFLGQNEDV
                     EIEEMEEEFKNEEWFKTHLPITSMECSRARWVGKLALRESREVRCGMDTTEQFKDDHH
                     DLRGVLMTNACERYESIYPRHKGNDSVTFLMAVKKRLRFSSAAVEEALLRKAMPFGKF
                     LLGKFLKNVKLKRNHNLRMMEESVAEFEEKKTSKSAATIENHSGRSCRDWLNDVALIF
                     MKSQHCTKFDNRFRDAKAGQTLACFQHSVLCRFAPYMRYIEKKVIEALPERFYIHSGK
                     GLDSLKSWVVANDFSGVCTESDYEAFDSSQDHYILSFEIELMRYFGLPNDLILDYQFI
                     KTHLGSKLGNFAIMRFTGEASTFLFNTLANMLFTFLRYDLTGSESIAFAGDDMCANKR
                     LRVTKEYEDFLTRIRLKAKVQYVVSPTFCGWCLFKNGIFKRPQLVMERINIAREMNNL
                     DNCIDNYAIEVSYAYSLGELAVEVMSDEELEAHYNCIRFLVKYKNRMKSSIKELF"
     CDS             6503..7168
                     /codon_start=1
                     /product="Triple gene block 1 protein"
                     /translation="MNNLISALELFGFVRVSEEVAQPLVIHSVPGSGKTSLIRSLIKL
                     DRDFEAFTAGVPDTPNLEGCYIKSYFEGCASTKKLSILDEYLTVENWEGFEVLFSDPY
                     QNDKSPLVASYVSKKTKRFGKSTCAYLAGYGFEVESEFEDSVIRGSPFKLKVEGQLIC
                     FGKAAVELALSHGAEFKLPCEVRGSTFDVVTLLKSEEPSSVNKHLFYVGCTRHRRKLL
                     ILE"
     CDS             7172..7522
                     /codon_start=1
                     /product="Triple gene block 2 protein"
                     /translation="MSFQQPANWSKSLGPVLIGAGVAIVIHFLRASNLPHVGDNLHHL
                     PHGGSYQDGTKRITYCSPKREYPGTGLFQLGNSQAAVALVLGISLLIYAVEKFGIGTS
                     RSCACNPNPCVCRR"
     CDS             7446..7682
                     /codon_start=1
                     /product="Triple gene block 3 protein"
                     /translation="MQWKSLALGLLGAALATLILAFVGGEKGGNCFIRITGESVTVSN
                     CGNLQEVPDVIRAVKGVWSSLGAGGIFDSRGDCS"
     CDS             7684..8451
                     /codon_start=1
                     /product="Coat protein"
                     /translation="MASNEELRVQEERRLKDEAKDLGKGVEGAGGSRPAMPDLGTIIK
                     RKKKQIENALSAKVNVKDLMEREFGLQSNNVMNNDDILAISSIFTEAKIPEDQQQHTA
                     IEVARMAVDVGSSKHSEFMGKSVVCGQDLAVIVGYIKEVTTLRRFCMYYSKVIWNLLI
                     KEKTPPANWAKKGFKDETKFAAFDFFVGIFDESALEPEGGLVRSPTQSELKANISALE
                     VKVFRQKMSEGNRSLNLGEISGGAMGAPAYNPFGGDS"
     3'UTR           8452..8674
BASE COUNT     2456 a   1521 c   2252 g   2445 t
ORIGIN      
        1 gataaacaac agaactcgaa cggccataca tcaaagtagt acaactactt tcacgtcatg
       61 gctcttcacc accgttctgc tgctgctgag gtactcgccc gacttacttc agacgaacag
      121 tctagggtta gtgctccaac tgtcaaatcc ttgtgtgatg atgaagaaca agctggtggt
      181 ctctttaatt acagcttgcc acagaaagca caggaaaaat tggagctttc tggtatttat
      241 ttaagcccac ttagttatag accgcactcc cacccagtgt gcaaaacttt agaaaatcac
      301 attctctata atgtcttacc tagttacttg gataacaagt tttattttgt gggaataaag
      361 aattttaaat tagatttcat tagaagtagg aacaaaagat tgtcaatggt tgaatctgta
      421 aataggtatg ttacctcact agataggtct agatattgca atgaactgat tcatagaagt
      481 tcatcatcag atttgcatct tgctagaaag agaggtttta atgggttacc aactctgaca
      541 aatcttatcc ccccacttga gaaaaaagga gctgaattca tttttctcca tgatgagttg
      601 cactattggt ccccttcctg cgtcattaaa ttcttggagg ctgtcaagcc aacgactgtg
      661 ctagcttctg tcgttattcc cccagagtta ctggccaaat caaaggagag ccttaaccca
      721 tgggcataca aatttaagat cattaaagat cgcctggtct ttgctcctga tggggtttgg
      781 gctgaggctt atgatcaacc cttgaggtgc aagtacttac taaaaacaag gcggtttttg
      841 cttggtgatg gcaccgtgta cagtgtggat atcattcatt ctaaattctg ccatcacctg
      901 ttaagcatca cgcgtgggga actgttaaac caagatcgca ggttctttgg ggattttgac
      961 gcaattgggc ttggtgcttt aggtaagttg agtaggaatg ttaagcattg ttacccaata
     1021 agtgttcaag tcgtaaccaa gctgtacttg taccttatga ccttaaagaa gcctgatgag
     1081 gagtcagctg aagccaaact aaggcagctc atcaatgatc caactgggag ggagattaaa
     1141 tttgctgaaa gtttttccag attaattttg aaatgcaaga aggaaagctc actttttctc
     1201 ccaagtttga caaaagattg caaaaatttt ctaatagggc tgttcccagg ttttgtatca
     1261 aggatgttcc aggtttacaa ggataaatgt ttgagtgact tcatctatga tctggagcca
     1321 tttaactttt acgttgacac tgttgacgtt aaaggtgatt tcactgatga gtttgagttt
     1381 tgggacttgc atgacttact ggattctttt gatgtgagtg aaggaattga tggcatgaag
     1441 gtaaccatta ggaattggtg gaccaccagg ccaccacaga gctactttgc tggcgggaag
     1501 gagtgggaga gtaacagttc aaagttttac tctaagtttc aggcttttga gcgagtcggg
     1561 gatctctatc gctacctatt acaagatctg agccacgata tggtgaatga ggaagttgtg
     1621 gttcggaggt tgcgggattt tctaaagaaa aggggcactg agagccttgc atatatgata
     1681 tcatgcaacc tggatattgc tgcactaagg aaaaccgttt tgagttggat ctcagaaacc
     1741 aggaaagaga attggctgcg cttggtgcgt ccacaatggt ttctacttgt tgggaggata
     1801 aacaccaagt tcatttgtga ttcaaatagc tccattccca gcctgtccgt tagaagtgtc
     1861 aacctgtacc gctcagtcgt aaaagaggct gaaaaattca acaaggagag tcttgacaga
     1921 gtgttttgga ggcaagcagg gtccaccgtg gaactcgaag aatcaggaat tgaggcaggc
     1981 agagcctctg gggtgaaggc tgaagagcaa tgttttcttg agaaggtgat agacgttgaa
     2041 cctgagctca tgttggctgc tacccacgac gaagatcaat ctgtggttcc caactgtgct
     2101 gattgcacat cagttagcat tggtaacctt agaattgaca ttggaaattc aagtgagcta
     2161 aaattccatt atggggagct aaagtttcct gatgtcttga agggacgcaa ggcgggtttt
     2221 tatgcaaaac ctggaatcaa gacctacgct tacaatggtg ggtgtcatga cagtatggga
     2281 tggcccaaag cccttgacga aatcctcaag ctggtcggtg gtggtcctta ctacaatagt
     2341 tgtttggctc agaggtatga tagtggtgcc tcaattggga tgcactctga caatgagagg
     2401 tgctatgcag ttgggcacaa ggtgttaact gtgaatatgc ttggatcatg ccaattttca
     2461 atatgcaaga agcaagattg caatttcaag gagcggcacg taagttttag actcaaagat
     2521 ggtgattatt ttgagatgcc gcgcaatttt caagagaact atctgcatgg agttcgtgaa
     2581 gcatgtgatg gtcgaatatc cttgaccttc aggaggcaat taatccctga ttcaggtgat
     2641 gatgatgaag aatgcagtcc cactgcattc agtggtgtta ataggattgc cggtagaaaa
     2701 ttttggcctg aatgctcaaa tcacttggca gcaatgattg acagtagcgg aaagggaagg
     2761 gagttggatc tttgtgattg cttttcctgc cccaaccact tccggcatgc caagaatatt
     2821 gatgggataa ggaaagtttt ttcagccact ggattggcag ctggtgatag agttctgatt
     2881 ttgaattcaa aatcaagcaa ggcaacttta gagaagttca aagggctaag ggtcacaatt
     2941 gctgtgttct ctggaaagat tgagttttta gatggccatg tgcctgggat tatgagtgat
     3001 ggggatctca aagaggtgaa ggatttctca gtccagaatc tcaaggttgg gctggcggtg
     3061 atcatctttc gtggatcagc agtgcctagc tcaaaagtga gagtgcacaa agtagaatgt
     3121 aagttcactg gagcgagtga agtattgttc ggttgcaatt tgattgccac tgatgaatat
     3181 tcaattggaa actttaactt gtttcaagtt ccagctgatg gcaactgctt ctggcattct
     3241 gtgggccatt tgatgaattg caatggcctt gacttgaaga ggggcgtctt taacaagttc
     3301 aaaagttcag ggttggaatc agtaaaactt gaacaccaat tggaacctaa tgtcttcgca
     3361 gagaatgaag tcatcgcata cttctgtggt atgcacaaac ggcggctgat aatactaact
     3421 ccagagtatg acattgagtg gaattttggt gagaagaact ggccattact tggctttctg
     3481 tgtcttgtgc agcaacactt tcagccatgt gctccaacca atggatgcat gattagggcc
     3541 attgctgagg cccttgggaa gagagaggta gatgtgctta attatttgtg ccaagattca
     3601 actaggcaca tatttgaaga agtttgccag ggtgctggcc tcaatctgat gtacctggag
     3661 gttgtgtttg aagcttttga catttgcgct aaatgtgact ttggggatag agtggaaaca
     3721 ttcaataact caggctcagt ggttgcattg tttgacgttt ctgatgaaca tataagatgt
     3781 gtgccaaaga tttctgataa gcccatgagt gtgagggttg atgccatgag aagtgttaga
     3841 aagtctgaga ttgagatgct agggatgaac ggcacctggg ttgagtatga accacaagtt
     3901 gccagggctg aaaagttgga gcagtgcttg cttgcaggtc tcacaggtgt gatgtgtagt
     3961 gagagatacg acaatcaaaa agcctggtta aataacattg cgaaagatca gagaggtaag
     4021 cgcaatgtcc tggctattat gggcaccttt ggaagtggta agagccatgt ctataagaca
     4081 ttcatgaccc atgcagttgg aaagtttgtg acgttcgtgt caccccgaag gcagctggcg
     4141 gatagcatca aggatgactt ggggctttat aagaataagc ttgggaaaac attgagaaac
     4201 aagtctcagg aagggtggag cgtagttaca ttcgaggttt tcctcaagac aattccacaa
     4261 ctcaaaaaag ggcatgtggt gattcttgat gaaatccagt tgtttccacc tggctatctg
     4321 gatctttgcc tactcgtgtc tgataagtct tgcgttttct cagttgctgg tgacccctgt
     4381 cagagtggct acgattcaaa gagtgataga aatactctag gggtgctgga ttcagacatt
     4441 tttgagctgt tgaggaacaa agagtactcc tacaatattg agagcagaag gtttaaaaat
     4501 ccaatgtttg aaggtagatt accctgtcgg tttctaaagg ggtctttgca tgagaagcat
     4561 caagacttcg tagtatggaa gtccatggaa gacttggttt tcggggagaa gttcaaaatc
     4621 gatgcattcc tggtgagtag ttttgaggag aaaagaattg tatggtcaca ttttggatct
     4681 gcagttacct gccttacatt tggggagtca acaggtctga attttaatga gggcgttgtg
     4741 ttaataacat atgattcaat tcagacagat gataacagat ggctgaccgc tctgtctagg
     4801 tttaggatga acattcactt tgtcaaccta ttgggaattc cacttgaaag agcaatcgga
     4861 catttcgctg gcaagccact ctatcatttc atgtccaaga agagcgggga agcagtgata
     4921 cttgatatgc tgccaggcac tccaaagttc aagaatggat ttaacatctc cgttggtaag
     4981 gacgaaggca tcaaggagac aaaacttgca ggtgacccat ggttgaaaac catgttgttt
     5041 ttgggccaaa atgaagatgt tgaaatagaa gagatggagg aagaatttaa aaatgaagag
     5101 tggttcaaaa ctcacttacc catcacctcc atggaatgct caagggctag gtgggttggg
     5161 aagcttgcac taagggagag cagagaggtg agatgtggaa tggacactac agagcagttt
     5221 aaggatgacc atcatgatct taggggtgtt ctgatgacca atgcatgtga gcggtatgaa
     5281 tccatatacc cgaggcataa gggcaacgac agtgtgacct ttttaatggc agtcaaaaag
     5341 aggttgcgct tctcaagtgc agcagtagaa gaagcattgc ttagaaaagc tatgccattt
     5401 gggaagttcc tccttggaaa gttcttgaag aacgtaaagt tgaaaaggaa tcacaatttg
     5461 cggatgatgg aggagtccgt ggcagaattt gaagagaaga aaacaagcaa gagtgctgca
     5521 acaattgaaa atcatagtgg tcgatcatgc agggactggt tgaatgatgt tgctttaatt
     5581 ttcatgaagt cacaacactg tactaagttt gataacaggt tcagagatgc aaaggcaggt
     5641 caaaccttag cctgctttca acattcggtg ttgtgtaggt ttgcaccata catgagatac
     5701 attgagaaaa aggttatcga ggctttgcct gagcggtttt acatccattc aggaaagggt
     5761 ctggatagcc ttaaatcttg ggtagttgcg aatgattttt caggagtgtg caccgagtca
     5821 gattatgagg catttgattc atcccaggat cattacattt taagttttga gattgagctg
     5881 atgaggtatt ttgggcttcc taatgattta attctcgatt atcagttcat aaaaacccat
     5941 ttgggctcca agcttggaaa ctttgcgata atgcgtttta cgggtgaagc ttccaccttt
     6001 ctgttcaata cgctagccaa catgctattc acctttttga ggtatgatct cactggcagc
     6061 gaaagtatag catttgccgg cgatgatatg tgcgcgaaca agcgcttgag ggtaacgaaa
     6121 gagtatgagg attttctcac aaggattcgg ctgaaggcca aggtgcaata tgtcgtcagt
     6181 ccaactttct gtggttggtg tcttttcaag aacgggattt ttaagaggcc acagttggtc
     6241 atggagcgaa taaacattgc tagagagatg aataatttgg ataattgtat agataattat
     6301 gcaattgaag tttcttatgc ttactccttg ggtgaactag ctgtggaagt gatgagtgac
     6361 gaggagctcg aggctcatta taactgtatc cgctttctag taaagtataa aaataggatg
     6421 aagagttcca ttaaggagct cttttagtta gcagtgttag tcagcagtta ggtaaagctt
     6481 gtttgttgat ttagctagtg tgatgaataa tttgatttct gctcttgaat tgtttggttt
     6541 tgttagagtt agtgaggagg ttgcacagcc cttggttatt catagtgttc ctgggagtgg
     6601 aaagacaagt cttattaggt ctttgattaa gttagacagg gattttgaag cgtttacagc
     6661 tggagtgcct gacacaccga atcttgaggg gtgttacatc aagtcttact ttgagggttg
     6721 tgcttcaact aaaaagctga gcattttgga cgaatacctt acggttgaga actgggaggg
     6781 ctttgaagta ctgttttctg acccttacca gaacgacaag agtcctctgg tggcctctta
     6841 cgtgtccaag aagaccaaga gatttggaaa gtcaacttgt gcgtacttag caggttacgg
     6901 atttgaagtg gagagtgagt ttgaggattc tgtgatcaga ggttctccat ttaagctaaa
     6961 agttgaaggg caattgatct gctttgggaa agctgcagtt gagctagcgc tgagtcacgg
     7021 tgctgaattc aagctaccct gtgaggtgcg agggtccaca tttgatgttg tcacactatt
     7081 aaaatctgaa gagccaagtt ctgttaacaa gcacctattc tacgttggat gtacaagaca
     7141 taggagaaag cttctgatac ttgagtgatt gatgtcattt caacagccag ccaactggtc
     7201 taaatcactg ggacccgtgt taattggggc tggagttgca attgtgattc attttctgag
     7261 agcaagtaac ttgccacatg ttggagataa tctgcatcat ctcccacacg gaggaagcta
     7321 ccaggacggg acaaagagaa taacttactg cagccccaaa agagaatatc caggtactgg
     7381 cctctttcaa cttggaaatt cacaggctgc agttgcactg gttcttggca tatcgttgtt
     7441 gatctatgca gtggaaaagt ttggcattgg gacttctagg agctgcgctt gcaaccctaa
     7501 tccttgcgtt tgtaggaggt gagaaaggtg gcaattgctt cataagaatc actggtgaat
     7561 ctgtcactgt ttccaactgt ggtaaccttc aagaggtacc ggacgtaata agagcggtga
     7621 aaggggtgtg gtcctcgtta ggtgcaggag gcatttttga ttcaagaggt gactgcagtt
     7681 gagatggcgt caaatgaaga gttgagggtg caagaggaaa gaaggctaaa ggatgaagct
     7741 aaagatttgg ggaagggagt ggaaggtgct ggaggaagta ggccagcaat gccagatttg
     7801 ggcaccataa tcaagaggaa gaagaagcaa attgagaatg ctttgagtgc taaagtgaat
     7861 gtgaaagatt tgatggagag agaatttggc ctccagtcaa acaacgttat gaataacgat
     7921 gacatccttg ccatttccag cattttcacg gaggcaaaaa taccggagga ccaacagcaa
     7981 cacactgcaa tagaggttgc aaggatggcg gtggatgtgg gcagttcgaa acactcggaa
     8041 ttcatgggta aaagtgttgt atgcggccag gatttggctg tgattgttgg ctacataaaa
     8101 gaagtgacca cactacgcag gttttgcatg tattactcca aggtgatatg gaacctgctc
     8161 atcaaagaga agacccctcc cgccaactgg gcaaagaaag ggttcaagga tgagaccaaa
     8221 tttgcggcct ttgatttctt cgttggcata tttgatgaaa gtgcgctgga accggaaggg
     8281 ggtttggtga gatcacccac ccagagtgag ctaaaggcaa acatttctgc cttggaagtg
     8341 aaggttttca ggcaaaagat gagcgaaggt aataggtctt taaatttggg ggaaataagc
     8401 gggggggcca tgggtgcccc agcctacaat ccgtttgggg gagattcata aattttggtt
     8461 tttggtgttt ctgctgatta atcatcagca actgctgaag cttgagagtt gctagttgga
     8521 actcttgccg cagtcgactt aattgcgtct gtggcaccca tttcgatagg gcaaatgttc
     8581 gctggcatac cgtactaata gtatgcttct atctaaatga cgatcctaag acctaaataa
     8641 ttatataagg gagtcgtcaa taaataaaca tgcg
//
LOCUS       Seq14                   8657 bp    RNA     linear   VRL 23-JUL-2018
DEFINITION  Grapevine virus T, isolate CF-3, complete genome.
ACCESSION   Seq14
VERSION
KEYWORDS    .
SOURCE      Grapevine virus T
  ORGANISM  Grapevine virus T
            Viruses; ssRNA viruses; ssRNA positive-strand viruses, no DNA
            stage; Tymovirales; Betaflexiviridae; Quinvirinae; Foveavirus;
            unclassified Foveavirus.
REFERENCE   1  (bases 1 to 8657)
  AUTHORS   Nourenejhad-Zarghani,S., Hily,J.-M., Glasa,M., Marais,A.,
            Wetzel,T., Faure,C., Vigne,E., Velt,A., Lemaire,O.,
            Boursiquot,J.-M., Okic,A., Ruiz-Garcia,A.B., Olmos,A., Lacombe,T.
            and Candresse,T.
  TITLE     Grapevine virus T diversity as revealed by full-length genome
            sequences assembled from high-throughput sequence data
  JOURNAL   Unpublished
REFERENCE   2  (bases 1 to 8657)
  AUTHORS   Nourenejhad-Zarghani,S., Hily,J.-M., Glasa,M., Marais,A.,
            Wetzel,T., Faure,C., Vigne,E., Velt,A., Lemaire,O.,
            Boursiquot,J.-M., Okic,A., Ruiz-Garcia,A.B., Olmos,A., Lacombe,T.
            and Candresse,T.
  TITLE     Direct Submission
  JOURNAL   Submitted (23-JUL-2018) Virology, INRA, 71 avenue E. Bourlaux
            CS20032, Villenave d'Ornon Cedex, Villenave d'Ornon 33882, France
COMMENT     Bankit Comment: TOTAL # OF SEQS:21.
            Bankit Comment: GAP: est. length - alignment.
            Bankit Comment: TOTAL # OF SETS:1.
            
            ##Assembly-Data-START##
            Assembly Method       :: CLC genomics workbench v. 7.5; CLC
                                     genomics workbench v. 11
            Sequencing Technology :: Illumina; Sanger dideoxy sequencing
            ##Assembly-Data-END##
FEATURES             Location/Qualifiers
     source          1..8657
                     /organism="Grapevine virus T"
                     /mol_type="genomic RNA"
                     /isolate="CF-3"
                     /host="Vitis vinifera cv. Cabernet Franc"
                     /db_xref="taxon:2016035"
                     /note="extrachromosomal
                     From dataset ERR922632"
     5'UTR           1..48
     CDS             49..6438
                     /codon_start=1
                     /product="Viral replicase"
                     /translation="MALHHRSAAAEVLARLTSDEQSRVSAPTVKSLCDDEAQAGGFFN
                     YSLPQKAQEKLELSGIYLSPLSYRPHSHPVCKTLENHILYNVLPSYLDNKFYFVGIKN
                     FKLDFIRSRNKRLSMVESVNRYVTSLDRSRYCNELIHRSSASDLHLARKRGFNGLPTL
                     ANLIPPLEKKGAEFIFLHDELHYWSPSCVIKFLEAIKPTTVLASVVIPPELLAKSKES
                     LNPWAYKFKIIKDRLVFAPDGVWAEAYDQPLRCKYLLKTRRFLLGDGTVYSVDIIHSK
                     FCHHLISITRGELLNQDRRFFGDFDAIGLGALGKLSRNVKHCYPISVQVVTKLYLYLM
                     TLKKPDEESAEAKLRQLINDPTGREIKFAESFSRLILKCKKESSLFLPSLTKDCKNFL
                     IGLFPGFISRMFQVYKDKCLSDFIYDLEPFNFYVDTVDVKGDFTDEFEFWDLHDLLDS
                     FDVSEGIDDIKITIKNWWQTRSPQSYFISGKEWESNSSKFYSKFQAFERVGDLYRYIL
                     QGLSHDMVNEEVVVRRLRDFLKKRGTESLAYMISCNLDIVALRKTVFHWTLEVRKENW
                     LRVVRPQWFLLVGRINTRFICDSSSSISNLSVESANLYRLVVKEAGKFEVESLDRVFW
                     RQARPAMESEESRIEAGRGSEIEDGGQCAPEEEINIDSEHALATIHDKSQAVISSCTD
                     CTSVSIDDIKIDVGNSSELKFHYGALKFPDVLKGRKAGFYAKAGIKSYAYNGGCHDSM
                     GWPKALDEILRLVGGDPYYNSCLAQKYDNGASIGMHSDNERCYAVGHKVLTVNVLGSC
                     QFSICRKQDRNFKERHVSFGLEEGDYFEMPRNFQENYLHGIREASDGRISLTFRRQLI
                     PDSGDDEEECSPVAFSGVDRIAGRKFWPECSNYLAAMVDSSGKGRELDLCDCFSCPNH
                     FRYAKNINGIRKVFSATGLAAGDRVLVLNSKSSKANFEKFKGLRVTIAVFSGKIEFLD
                     GLTPGIINDGDLKEVKDFSMLNFKVELAVIIFRGSAVPGSRVRVHKGECKFTGASEVI
                     FGCNLIATDEYSIGNFNLFQVSADGNCFWHSVGHLMNCNGLDLKRGVLNKFKSSGLES
                     VQLEHQLEPNVFAENEVIAYFCGMHKRRLIILTPEYDVEWNFGEKSWPLLGFLCLVQQ
                     HFQPCAPTNGCMIRAIAEALGKREVDVLNYLCQDATRHIFEEVCQGAGLNLMYLEAVF
                     EAFDICAKCDFGDRVETFNNSGSVVALFDVSAEHIRCVPKISDKPMSVRVDAMRSVRK
                     SEIEMLGMNGTWIEYEPQVARAEKLEQCLLAGLTGVMCSERYDNQKAWLNNISKDQRG
                     KRNVMAIMGTFGSGKSHVYKTFMTHAVGKFVTFVSPRRQLADSIKDDLGLYKNKLGKT
                     LRNKSQEGWSVVTFEVFLKTIPQLKRGHVVILDEIQLFPPGYLDLCLLVSDKSCIFSV
                     AGDPCQSGYDSKSDRNTLGVLDSDIFELLRNKEYSYNIESRRFKNPMFEGRLPCRFLK
                     GSLHEKHQDFVVWKSMEDLVFGEKFKIDAFLVSSFEEKRIVWSHFGSAVTCLTFGEST
                     GLNFNEGVVLITYDSIQTDDNRWLTALSRFRMNIHFVNLLGIPLERAIGHFAGKPLYH
                     FMSKKSGEAVILDMLPGNPKFMNGFNVSVGKDEGIKEAKLAGDPWLKTMLFLGQNEDV
                     EIEEMEEEFKDEEWFKTHLPITSMECSRARWVGKLALRESREVRCGMDTTEQFKDDHH
                     DLKGALMTNACERYESIYPRHKGNDSVTFLMAVKKRLRFSSAAVEEALLRKAMPFGKF
                     LLGKFLKNIKLKRNHNLRMMEESVAEFEEKKTSKSAATIENHSGRSCRDWLNDVALIF
                     MKSQHCTKFDNRFRDAKAGQTLACFQHSVLCRFAPYMRYIEKKVLEALPERFYIHSGK
                     GLDSLKAWVVANDFSGVCTESDYEAFDSSQDHYILSFEIELMRFFGLPNDLILDYQFI
                     KTHLGSKLGNFAIMRFTGEASTFLFNTLANMLFTFLRYDLTGSESIAFAGDDMCANKR
                     LRVTKEYEDFLTRIRLKAKVQYVASPTFCGWCLFKSGIFKRPQLVMERINIAREMNNL
                     DNCIDNYAIEVSYAYSLGELAVEVMSDEELEAHYNCIRFLVKYKNRMKSSIKELF"
     CDS             6494..7159
                     /codon_start=1
                     /product="Triple gene block 1 protein"
                     /translation="MNNLISALELFGFVRVSEEARHPLVIHSVPGSGKTSLIRSLIKL
                     DSDFEAFTAGVPDTPNLEGRYIKSYFEGCASTEKLSILDEYLTVKNWEGFGALFSDPY
                     QNDKSPLVASYVSKKTKRFGKSTCAYLAGYGFEVESEFEDSVVRGSPFELKVEGQLIC
                     FGKAAVELASSHGAEFKLPCEVRGSTFDIVTLLKSEEPSLVNKHLFYVGCTRHRKKLL
                     ILE"
     CDS             7163..7513
                     /codon_start=1
                     /product="Triple gene block 2 protein"
                     /translation="MSFQQPANWAKSLGPVLIGAGVAIVIHFLRASNLPHVGDNLHHL
                     PHGGSYQDGTKRITYCSPKKEYPGTGLFQLGNSQAVIVLVLGISLLIYAVEKFGIGAP
                     RRCACNPNPCVCRR"
     CDS             7437..7673
                     /codon_start=1
                     /product="Triple gene block 3 protein"
                     /translation="MQLRNLALGLLGAALATLILAFVGGERGGSCFIRITGESVTVSN
                     CGNLQEVPEVIRAVKGVWSSLGAGGEFDFEGDCS"
     CDS             7675..8442
                     /codon_start=1
                     /product="Coat protein"
                     /translation="MASNEELREQEERRQKDEAKFLGKEVEGAGGSRPAMPDLGTIIK
                     RKKKQIENALSAKVNVKDLMEREFGLQSNNVMNSNDILAISSIFTEAKIPEDLQQHTA
                     IEVARMAVDVGSSKHSEFMGKSVVCGHDLAVIVGYIKEVTTLRRFCMYYSKVIWNLLI
                     KEKTPPANWAKKGFKDETKFAAFDFFVGIFDESALEPEGGLVRSPTQSELKANISALE
                     VKVFRQKMSEGNRSLNLGEISGGAMGAPAYNPFGGDS"
     3'UTR           8443..8657
BASE COUNT     2433 a   1505 c   2263 g   2456 t
ORIGIN      
        1 cagaacacga acggccatac atcaaagtag tacaactacc ttcacgtaat ggctcttcac
       61 caccgttctg ctgctgctga ggtactcgcc cgactgacct cagacgaaca atctagagtt
      121 agtgctccaa cagtcaaatc cttgtgtgac gatgaggcgc aagctggtgg tttctttaat
      181 tacagcttac ctcagaaggc gcaggaaaag ttagagttat ctggtattta tttgagtcca
      241 cttagttata ggccccattc ccaccctgtt tgtaaaacct tagaaaatca tattctctac
      301 aacgttttac ctagttactt agataacaag ttttattttg taggaataaa gaattttaaa
      361 ttagatttta ttagaagtag gaataagaga ttgtcaatgg ttgagtctgt aaataggtat
      421 gtgacttcac tggatagatc taggtattgt aatgaactca tccatagaag ttcagcgtct
      481 gatctacacc ttgctagaaa gaggggtttc aatgggttgc caactctggc aaatcttatt
      541 cctccacttg aaaagaaggg agctgaattt atctttctcc atgatgaatt gcactattgg
      601 tccccatcct gcgtcataaa gttcctggag gccattaagc caacaactgt gctggcttct
      661 gttgtcattc ctccagagtt gctcgccaag tctaaagaaa gtctcaatcc gtgggcgtac
      721 aagtttaaaa ttattaaaga ccgcctggtt tttgctcctg atggggtctg ggctgaagct
      781 tatgaccagc ccctgagatg caaatacttg ctcaaaacaa ggcggttttt gcttggtgat
      841 ggcactgtgt atagtgtgga tatcattcat tctaaattct gccatcacct gataagtatt
      901 acacgcgggg aattgttgaa tcaggatcgt aggttctttg gagactttga cgcgattgga
      961 cttggtgctt taggcaagtt aagtaggaat gtcaagcatt gctacccaat aagtgttcag
     1021 gttgtaacca agctgtactt gtaccttatg actttgaaga agcctgatga ggagtcggct
     1081 gaagccaaac taaggcagct catcaatgac ccaactggga gagaaattaa atttgctgag
     1141 agtttttcta gactgattct gaaatgcaag aaggaaagct cgctatttct ccctagttta
     1201 acaaaagact gcaagaattt cttaataggg ctgttcccag gtttcatatc aaggatgttc
     1261 caggtctata aggataagtg ccttagcgac tttatttatg atctagagcc atttaacttc
     1321 tacgtcgaca ctgttgacgt caagggggac ttcactgatg agtttgagtt ttgggacttg
     1381 catgacttgc tggattcctt tgatgtgagt gaggggattg atgacataaa gatcaccatc
     1441 aaaaattggt ggcaaaccag gtcaccacag agctacttca ttagtgggaa ggagtgggag
     1501 agtaacagtt caaaatttta ctctaagttc caggcttttg aaagagttgg agatctttat
     1561 cgctacatcc tgcaaggtct tagtcatgat atggtgaatg aggaagttgt agttcgaaga
     1621 ttgcgtgact ttttgaagaa aaggggtact gagagtcttg catacatgat atcatgcaat
     1681 ttggacattg tggcattaag gaagactgtt tttcattgga ccttggaggt cagaaaggag
     1741 aattggctgc gtgtggtgcg tccacaatgg tttctactcg ttgggaggat aaacaccagg
     1801 ttcatctgtg actcaagtag ctccatttct aacctgtctg ttgagagtgc taacctttac
     1861 cgcttagttg tgaaagaggc tgggaagttt gaagtagaaa gtcttgatag agtgttttgg
     1921 aggcaagcaa ggcctgctat ggaatctgaa gaatcaagaa ttgaggcagg cagaggttct
     1981 gagattgagg atggagggca atgcgcccct gaagaagaga ttaacattga ctctgaacac
     2041 gcgctggcca ccatccatga caaaagccaa gctgtgattt caagttgtac tgattgcacc
     2101 tcggttagta ttgatgacat taaaattgac gttggaaatt cgagtgagct gaaattccat
     2161 tatggagcgt tgaagttccc tgatgtcctg aagggacgca aggccggctt ttatgcgaaa
     2221 gctggaatta aatcctacgc ttataatggt ggatgtcatg acagcatggg gtggcccaaa
     2281 gcgcttgatg aaattctcag gcttgtcggt ggtgatccgt actacaatag ttgtttggca
     2341 caaaagtatg ataatggggc ttcaattggg atgcactctg acaatgaaag gtgctatgca
     2401 gttgggcaca aggtgctcac tgtcaatgta cttgggtcat gccaattctc tatatgtaga
     2461 aagcaagacc gcaatttcaa ggagcggcac gtaagttttg ggcttgaaga aggtgattat
     2521 tttgagatgc cacgcaattt tcaggagaac tacctgcacg gaattcgtga agcaagtgat
     2581 ggtcgaatat cccttacctt tagaaggcag ctgatccctg attccggcga tgatgaggaa
     2641 gaatgtagcc cagttgcatt cagcggcgtt gacaggattg ccggccgcaa attttggcct
     2701 gaatgctcga attatctggc agcgatggtt gacagcagcg ggaaggggag agagttagat
     2761 ctttgtgatt gcttttcttg tccaaatcac tttcgatatg ccaagaacat taatggaata
     2821 agaaaagttt tttcagccac tgggttagca gctggtgata gagtgctggt tttaaattca
     2881 aaatcaagta aggcaaattt tgagaagttt aaagggctga gagttacaat tgctgtcttc
     2941 tctggaaaaa ttgagttttt ggatggtctt acgcctggga ttataaatga tggggacctc
     3001 aaagaagtta aggatttctc aatgctgaat tttaaagttg aactggcagt tattatcttt
     3061 cgtggttcag ctgtgcctgg ctctagagtg agggtgcaca aaggagaatg taagttcacc
     3121 ggggcaagtg aagtgatatt tggttgcaat ttgattgcca ctgatgaata ttcaattgga
     3181 aattttaact tatttcaagt ttcagctgat ggtaattgct tctggcactc tgtgggccat
     3241 ttgatgaatt gcaacggtct tgatttgaag aggggtgttt tgaataaatt caaaagttca
     3301 gggttggaat cagtgcaact tgagcaccag ttggagccga atgttttcgc agagaatgag
     3361 gtaattgcat acttctgtgg tatgcacaaa aggcggctaa taatactgac tccagagtat
     3421 gatgttgagt ggaatttcgg tgagaagagc tggccgttac ttggcttcct gtgtctcgtg
     3481 cagcagcatt ttcaaccatg tgcgccaacc aatggatgca tgattagggc cattgctgag
     3541 gcccttggga agagagaggt ggatgtgctc aattacttgt gtcaggatgc aactaggcac
     3601 atatttgaag aggtctgcca aggtgctggt cttaatttga tgtacctgga ggctgtgttt
     3661 gaagcttttg acatctgcgc taaatgtgac tttggggaca gagtggaaac atttaataac
     3721 tcaggctcag tggttgcctt gtttgacgtt tctgctgaac atataagatg cgtgccgaag
     3781 atttccgaca agcccatgag tgtgagggtt gatgccatga gaagtgtgag aaagtctgaa
     3841 attgagatgc ttggaatgaa cggcacctgg attgagtatg agccacaggt ggctagggct
     3901 gaaaaattgg agcagtgctt gctagccggt cttactggcg taatgtgtag tgagagatat
     3961 gacaatcaga aagcctggct gaacaacatt tccaaagatc aaagaggcaa gcgcaatgtt
     4021 atggctatca tgggtacttt tggaagcggc aaaagtcacg tctataaaac atttatgacc
     4081 catgcagttg gaaagtttgt gacatttgtg tcccctagaa ggcagctggc ggatagcatt
     4141 aaggatgact tggggcttta taagaataag cttgggaaaa cgttaaggaa taaatcccaa
     4201 gaagggtgga gcgtggtcac tttcgaggtc ttccttaaaa ccatcccgca actcaaaagg
     4261 ggacatgtag taattcttga tgaaatccag ttatttccac ctggctattt ggatctttgc
     4321 ctactcgtgt cagataagtc ctgcattttc tcagtcgctg gtgatccttg tcagagtggt
     4381 tacgattcaa agagcgatag aaacactcta ggggtgctag attcagacat ctttgagctg
     4441 ttaaggaaca aagagtactc ttataacatt gagagtagga ggttcaagaa tccgatgttt
     4501 gaaggtagat taccatgtcg ttttttgaag ggatcactgc atgagaagca ccaagatttt
     4561 gtagtatgga aatctatgga agacttggtc tttggggaaa agttcaagat agatgcattc
     4621 ctggtgagca gttttgagga gaaaagaatt gtgtggtcgc atttcgggtc agcagtcacc
     4681 tgtcttacat ttggggagtc aacaggtcta aattttaatg agggcgttgt gttgataact
     4741 tatgattcaa ttcagacaga tgataacagg tggttgactg cactatctag gtttagaatg
     4801 aacattcatt ttgtcaacct gttggggata ccacttgaaa gggcaattgg acattttgct
     4861 ggcaagccac tctatcattt catgtctaaa aagagcggag aggcagtcat acttgacatg
     4921 ctgccaggca atccgaagtt tatgaatgga tttaacgtct ctgttggcaa ggatgaaggc
     4981 attaaggagg ctaagcttgc aggtgaccca tggttaaaga ccatgttgtt tttgggccaa
     5041 aatgaggatg ttgaaataga agaaatggag gaagaattta aagatgaaga gtggttcaaa
     5101 actcacttac ccattacctc catggaatgt tcaagggcta ggtgggtcgg aaagcttgca
     5161 ctgagggaga gcagagaggt gagatgtgga atggatacca cagagcagtt taaggatgat
     5221 catcatgatc ttaaaggcgc tctgatgacc aatgcatgtg agaggtatga atccatatac
     5281 ccaagacata aaggcaatga cagtgttacc tttttaatgg cggttaagaa gaggttgcgc
     5341 ttttcaagtg ctgcagtgga ggaagcattg ctcagaaagg ccatgccatt cggaaagttc
     5401 cttcttggaa aattcttgaa aaacataaag ttgaaaagaa atcacaactt gcgaatgatg
     5461 gaggaatccg tagcagaatt tgaggagaag aaaactagta agagtgcagc gacaattgag
     5521 aatcatagtg gtcgatcttg cagggattgg ttaaatgatg tggctttaat cttcatgaag
     5581 tcacagcact gcacgaagtt tgataatagg ttcagagatg caaaggcagg tcaaacttta
     5641 gcctgctttc aacactcggt actctgcagg tttgcgccgt acatgagata cattgagaaa
     5701 aaggttcttg aagctttacc tgagcggttt tacattcatt caggaaaggg cttggatagc
     5761 ctaaaagctt gggtggttgc gaacgacttt tcaggagttt gcactgagtc tgactatgaa
     5821 gcattcgact catcccagga ccattacatt ttgagtttcg agattgaact gatgaggttt
     5881 tttgggcttc caaacgatct gattctggac tatcagttca taaagactca tttgggctcc
     5941 aagcttggaa acttcgcgat aatgcgattt acaggtgagg cttccacctt tttgttcaac
     6001 acgctagcca acatgctatt caccttcctg aggtacgatt taactggcag cgagagcatt
     6061 gcatttgctg gagatgacat gtgcgcgaac aaacgtttaa gggtaacaaa agagtatgaa
     6121 gatttcctca caaggattcg actgaaggct aaggtgcagt atgtagctag tccgacattt
     6181 tgtggttggt gtctgttcaa gagtggaatt ttcaaaaggc cacagctggt catggaacga
     6241 ataaacattg ctagagagat gaacaacttg gacaattgta tagataacta tgcaattgag
     6301 gtttcctatg cttactcatt gggtgagctt gctgtggagg tgatgagtga tgaggagctc
     6361 gaggctcatt ataactgcat ccggtttttg gtgaagtaca aaaataggat gaagagttcc
     6421 attaaggagc tcttttagtt agcagtgttg gtcagcagtt aggtaaagct tattcattga
     6481 tttagcttgt gtgatgaata atttgatttc tgctcttgag ctatttgggt ttgttagagt
     6541 tagtgaggag gctagacatc ctttagttat ccatagtgtt cctggaagtg gaaagacaag
     6601 tttgattagg tctttaatta agctggacag tgattttgag gcgtttacag ctggggtgcc
     6661 tgatacacca aatctcgagg ggcggtatat caaatcttac tttgaaggtt gtgcttcaac
     6721 ggaaaagttg agtattttgg acgagtacct cacagttaag aattgggagg gttttggagc
     6781 attgttctct gacccttacc aaaacgataa gagtcctctg gtggcctctt atgtgtctaa
     6841 gaagaccaaa agatttggta agtcaacttg tgcgtactta gcaggttacg ggtttgaggt
     6901 ggaaagtgag ttcgaggact ctgtagtcag gggttcacct tttgagctca aagttgaagg
     6961 gcagttaatt tgctttggaa aagctgcggt tgaactggca tcaagtcacg gtgccgaatt
     7021 taagctgcct tgcgaggtac gagggtccac gtttgatatt gttaccttgt taaaatctga
     7081 ggagccaagc cttgtgaaca agcacttatt ctacgttgga tgtacaaggc acaggaaaaa
     7141 gcttctaata cttgagtgat tgatgtcatt tcaacagcca gccaattggg ccaaatcact
     7201 gggacctgtg ttgattgggg ctggggttgc tattgtgatc catttcctaa gagcaagtaa
     7261 tttgccacat gttggggata atctgcatca tctcccacac ggaggaagct atcaggatgg
     7321 gacaaagaga ataacctact gcagtccaaa gaaagaatat ccaggcactg gtctctttca
     7381 acttggcaat tctcaagctg taattgtgtt ggttcttggt atatcgctct taatctatgc
     7441 agttgagaaa tttggcattg gggctcctag gcgctgcgct tgcaacccta atccttgcgt
     7501 ttgtaggagg tgagagaggt ggcagttgct tcataagaat cactggcgag tccgtcactg
     7561 tatccaattg tggaaatctt caggaagtac cagaagtaat cagagcggta aaaggagtgt
     7621 ggtcctcgtt aggtgcaggg ggtgaatttg atttcgaagg cgactgtagt tgagatggcg
     7681 tcaaatgaag agttgaggga gcaagaggag agaaggcaaa aggatgaggc caagttcttg
     7741 ggtaaggaag ttgagggtgc cggagggagt aggccagcaa tgccagactt gggcacaata
     7801 atcaaaagga agaaaaagca aattgagaat gctttgagtg ctaaagtcaa tgtgaaagat
     7861 ctgatggaga gggaatttgg cctccagtca aacaacgtca tgaacagcaa tgacattctt
     7921 gccatttcca gcatatttac ggaggctaag ataccagagg acttacagca acacactgca
     7981 atagaggttg caagaatggc ggtggacgtg ggcagttcaa agcactcaga attcatgggc
     8041 aagagcgtcg tgtgtgggca tgacttggca gtgattgttg gctacataaa ggaagtgact
     8101 acattgcgca ggttttgcat gtattactct aaagtgatat ggaacttgct catcaaagag
     8161 aaaactcctc ccgccaattg ggcaaagaaa ggattcaaag atgaaaccaa atttgcagcc
     8221 tttgacttct tcgttggcat atttgatgaa agtgcgctgg agccggaagg gggcttggtg
     8281 aggtcaccca cccagagtga attgaaggca aacatctctg ctttagaagt gaaggttttt
     8341 agacagaaga tgagtgaagg taataggtct ttaaacttgg gagaaataag cgggggggcc
     8401 atgggtgccc cagcctacaa tccgtttggg ggagattctt gaattttaac ttctggtgtt
     8461 tctgctaatt gactattagc aattgctgaa gcttgagagt tgctagttgg aactcttgtc
     8521 gcagttatct taattgtgcc tgcggcaccc atttcgatag ggcgaatgtt cgctggcata
     8581 ccgtacgaat agtatgcttc tatctagctg acgatcctaa gacctaaata attatataag
     8641 ggagccgtca ataaata
//
LOCUS       Seq15                   8637 bp    RNA     linear   VRL 23-JUL-2018
DEFINITION  Grapevine virus T, isolate CF-4, complete genome.
ACCESSION   Seq15
VERSION
KEYWORDS    .
SOURCE      Grapevine virus T
  ORGANISM  Grapevine virus T
            Viruses; ssRNA viruses; ssRNA positive-strand viruses, no DNA
            stage; Tymovirales; Betaflexiviridae; Quinvirinae; Foveavirus;
            unclassified Foveavirus.
REFERENCE   1  (bases 1 to 8637)
  AUTHORS   Nourenejhad-Zarghani,S., Hily,J.-M., Glasa,M., Marais,A.,
            Wetzel,T., Faure,C., Vigne,E., Velt,A., Lemaire,O.,
            Boursiquot,J.-M., Okic,A., Ruiz-Garcia,A.B., Olmos,A., Lacombe,T.
            and Candresse,T.
  TITLE     Grapevine virus T diversity as revealed by full-length genome
            sequences assembled from high-throughput sequence data
  JOURNAL   Unpublished
REFERENCE   2  (bases 1 to 8637)
  AUTHORS   Nourenejhad-Zarghani,S., Hily,J.-M., Glasa,M., Marais,A.,
            Wetzel,T., Faure,C., Vigne,E., Velt,A., Lemaire,O.,
            Boursiquot,J.-M., Okic,A., Ruiz-Garcia,A.B., Olmos,A., Lacombe,T.
            and Candresse,T.
  TITLE     Direct Submission
  JOURNAL   Submitted (23-JUL-2018) Virology, INRA, 71 avenue E. Bourlaux
            CS20032, Villenave d'Ornon Cedex, Villenave d'Ornon 33882, France
COMMENT     Bankit Comment: TOTAL # OF SEQS:21.
            Bankit Comment: GAP: est. length - alignment.
            Bankit Comment: TOTAL # OF SETS:1.
            
            ##Assembly-Data-START##
            Assembly Method       :: CLC genomics workbench v. 7.5; CLC
                                     genomics workbench v. 11
            Sequencing Technology :: Illumina; Sanger dideoxy sequencing
            ##Assembly-Data-END##
FEATURES             Location/Qualifiers
     source          1..8637
                     /organism="Grapevine virus T"
                     /mol_type="genomic RNA"
                     /isolate="CF-4"
                     /host="Vitis ninifera cv. Cabernet Franc"
                     /db_xref="taxon:2016035"
                     /note="extrachromosomal
                     From dataset ERR922632"
     5'UTR           1..48
     CDS             49..6438
                     /codon_start=1
                     /product="Viral replicase"
                     /translation="MALHHRSAAAEVLARLTSDEQSRVSAPTVKSLCDDEAQAGGFFN
                     YSLPQKAQEKLELSGIYLSPLSYRPHSHPVCKTLENHILYNVLPSYIDNKFYFVGIKN
                     FKLDFIRSRNKKLSMVESVNRYVTSLDKSRYCNELIHRSSASDLHLARKRGFDGLPTL
                     ANLIPPLEKRGAEFIFLHDELHYWSPSCVIKFLEALKPTTVLASVVIPPELLAKSKES
                     LNSWAYKFKIIKDRLVFAPDGIWAEAYDQPLRCKYLLKTRRFLLGDGTVYSVDIIHSK
                     FCHHLISITRGESLNQDRRFFGDFDAIGLGALGKLSRNVKHCYPIGVQVVTKLYLYLM
                     TLKKPDEESAEAKLRQLINDPTGREIKFAESFSRLILKCKKESSLFLPSLTKDCKNFL
                     IGLFPGFISRMFQIYKDKCLSDFIYDLEPFNFYVDTVDVKGDFTDEFEFWDLHDLRDF
                     LDVSEEIDGIKVTIKNWWGTRSSQSYFMGGKEWENNSSKFYSKFQAFERVGDLYHYLL
                     QDLSHDMVNEEVVVRRLRDFLKARGTESLAYMISCNLDVAALRKTVFNWNLDAKKRVW
                     LSVVRPQWFLLVGRINTRFICDSNSSISNLSVGSVNLYRSVVKEVKNFRVESLDRVFW
                     KQTSSNVKSGESGTRMDKGPKIEAEEQNVPGEMADIESNYVPTVAHDGDQDVAPVHVD
                     CISVSIDDIKINIGNSSDLRFHYGSLEFPDVLKGRKAGFYAKAGIKSYTYNGGHHDSM
                     GWPKALDEILRLAGGGPYYNSCLAQRYGGGASIGMHSDDEKCYAVGHKVLTVNIFGSC
                     KFSICRKQDRNFKERHVVFGLKEGDFFEMPRNFQENYLHGVRETCDGRISLTFRRQLV
                     PDLGDGEEECSPARFSSVERIAGRKFWPECSNHLASMVDGGGKGRELDLCDCFSCPNH
                     FRHAKHIDGIRKVFSATGLAAGDRVLILNSKSNGSALEKFKGLKVMIAVFSGRIEFLD
                     GSVPRIMNDGDLKEVKDFSIQKLNVESAIIIFRGSTVPGSRVRVHKGECKFAGASEVI
                     FGCGLIATDEYSIGNFNLFQVPADGNCFWHSVGHLMNCNGLDLKRGVFNRFRSSGLES
                     KKLEHQLEPNVFAENEAIAYFCGMHKRRLIILTPEYDVEWNFGEKNWPLLGFLCLVQQ
                     HFQPCAPTNGCMIRAVSEALGKREVDVLNYLCQDATRHIFEEVCQGAGLNLMYLEAVF
                     EAFDICAKCDFGDRVETFNNSGSVVALFDISAEHIRCVPKISDKPMSVRVDAMRSVRK
                     SEIEMLGMNGTWIEYEPQVARAEKLEQCLLAGLTGVMCSERYDNQKPWLNNISKDQRS
                     KRSIMAVMGTFGSGKSHVYKTFMTHAVGKFVTFVSPRRQLADSIKDDLGLYKNRLGKT
                     LRNKSQEGWSVVTFEVFLKTIHQLKKGHVVILDEIQLFPPGYLDLCLLVSDKSCVFSV
                     AGDPCQSGYDSKSDRNTLGVLDSDIFELLRNKEYSYNVESRRFKNPMFEGRLPCRFLK
                     GSLHEKHHDFVVWKSMEDLVFGEKFKIDAFLVSSFEEKRIVWSHFGSAVTCLTFGEST
                     GLNFDEGVVLITYDSIQTDDNRWLTALSRFRMNIHFVNLLGIPLERAIGHFAGKPLYH
                     FMSKKSGEAVILDMLPGNPKFKDGFNVSVGKDEGIKETKLAGDPWLKTMLFLGQNEDA
                     EIEEMEEEFKNEEWFKTHLPITSMECSRARWVGKLALRESREVRCGMDTTEQFKDDHH
                     DLKGVLMTNACERYESIYPRHKGNDSVTFLMAVKKRLRFSSAAVEEAHLRKAMPFGKF
                     LLGKFLKNIKLKRNHNLRMMEDSVAEFEEKKTSKSAATIENHSGRSCRDWLNDVALIF
                     MKSQHCTKFDNRFRDAKAGQTLACFQHSVLCRFAPYMRYIEKKILEVLPERFYIHSGK
                     GLDSLKSWVIANDFSGVCTESDYEAFDSSQDHYILSFEIELMRYLGLPNDLILDYQFI
                     KTHLGSKLGNFAIMRFTGEASTFLFNTLANMLFTFLRYDLTGSESIAFAGDDMCANKR
                     LRITREYEDFLTRIRLKAKVQYVASPTFCGWCLFRSGIFKRPQLVMERINIAREMNNL
                     DNCIDNYAIEVSYAYSLGELAAEVMNDEELEAHYNCIRFLVKYKNRMKSSVKELF"
     CDS             6493..7158
                     /codon_start=1
                     /product="Triple gene block 1 protein"
                     /translation="MNNLISALELFGFSRVCEEIKYPLVVHSVPGGGKTSLIRSLIKL
                     DSDFEAFTAGVPDTPNLEGRYIKSYSEGCASTERLSILDEYLTVKCWEGFEVLFSDPY
                     QNDQSPLAASYVSRKTKRFGKSTCKYLASYGFEIESEIEDSVVRGSPFTVKVEGQLIC
                     FGKAAVELASSHGAEFKLPCEVRGSTFDIVTLLKSEEPNPANKHLFYVGCTRHRKKLL
                     VLE"
     CDS             7162..7512
                     /codon_start=1
                     /product="Triple gene block 2 protein"
                     /translation="MSFQQPADWSKSLGPLLIGAGIAVVVHFLRASNLPHVGDNLHHL
                     PHGGIYQDGTKRITYCGPKKEYPGTGLFQFGDSQVAIALVLGISLLIYAVEKLGIGAS
                     RRCACHPNPCVCRG"
     CDS             7436..7672
                     /codon_start=1
                     /product="Triple gene block 3 protein"
                     /translation="MQLKSLALGLLGAALATLILVFVGGERGSNCFIRITGESVTVSN
                     CGNLQEVPGVIEAVKGVWSSLGMGGIFDLKGDCS"
     CDS             7674..8441
                     /codon_start=1
                     /product="Coat protein"
                     /translation="MASSEELKEQEERRQRDEARTPGKEVEGAGGSRPAIPDLGTIIK
                     RKKKPIENALSAKVNVKDLMEREFGLQSNNVMNNNDILAISSIFTEAKIPEDLQQHTA
                     IEVARMAVDVGSSKHSEFMGKSVVCGHDLSVIVGYIKEVTTLRRFCMYYSKVIWNLLI
                     KEKTPPANWAKKGFKDETKFAAFDFFIGIFDESALEPEGGLVRSPTQSELKANISALE
                     VRVFRQKMSEGNRALNLGEISGGAMGAPAYNPFGGDS"
     3'UTR           8443..8637
BASE COUNT     2475 a   1516 c   2211 g   2435 t
ORIGIN      
        1 cagaactcga acggccatac atcaaagtag cacaactact ttcacgtgat ggctcttcac
       61 caccgttctg ccgctgctga ggtactcgcc cgacttactt cagatgagca atctagagtt
      121 agtgctccaa cagtcaagtc attgtgtgat gatgaggcac aagctggtgg ctttttcaat
      181 tacagcttac cacaaaaggc acaagaaaag ttggagcttt ctggtattta cttaagtcca
      241 cttagttata ggccacactc ccatcctgta tgtaaaactt tagaaaatca cattctctat
      301 aatgtcttac ctagttatat agacaacaaa ttttattttg taggtattaa aaacttcaaa
      361 ctagatttca ttagaagtag gaataaaaaa ttatcaatgg ttgagtctgt aaataggtat
      421 gtcacctcat tagataagtc taggtattgt aatgaattaa ttcatagaag ttctgcgtct
      481 gatttgcacc tagctagaaa gaggggtttt gacggattgc caactctggc aaacttaatt
      541 cctccacttg aaaagagggg tgctgagttc atcttccttc atgatgaact gcattattgg
      601 tcaccttcct gtgttatcaa atttttggaa gctttaaagc caacaacagt gctagcttcg
      661 gttgttattc ctccagagct gcttgccaag tctaaagaga gtcttaattc atgggcgtat
      721 aagtttaaga ttattaaaga tcgcctggtt tttgctcctg atggaatttg ggctgaagct
      781 tatgaccaac ccctgaggtg caaatacctg cttaaaacaa ggaggtttct acttggtgat
      841 ggcactgtgt atagtgtgga tattattcac tcaaaatttt gccatcactt aataagcatc
      901 acgcgcgggg aatcattgaa tcaggaccgc agattctttg gggattttga tgcaattgga
      961 ttaggtgctt taggtaaatt gagtagaaat gtcaagcatt gctacccaat tggtgttcaa
     1021 gtcgtaacta agctatattt gtatcttatg accttaaaaa aacctgatga ggagtctgct
     1081 gaagccaaat taaggcagct tattaatgat ccaactggga gggaaatcaa gtttgctgaa
     1141 agtttttcta ggttgatttt gaaatgcaag aaagagagtt cattgtttct cccaagcttg
     1201 acgaaagact gcaagaactt cttaataggg ctgtttccag gtttcatatc aagaatgttc
     1261 cagatctata aggataaatg cctgagtgat ttcatctatg acttggagcc tttcaacttt
     1321 tacgtcgaca cagttgacgt caaaggagac ttcactgatg agtttgaatt ttgggactta
     1381 catgacttgc gagattttct tgatgtgagt gaggaaattg atggcataaa agtaaccatc
     1441 aaaaattggt ggggcactag gtcatcacaa agctacttca tgggtggaaa ggagtgggaa
     1501 aataacagct caaaatttta ctccaaattt caggcttttg aacgtgttgg ggatctctac
     1561 cactaccttc tacaagattt aagtcacgat atggtgaatg aagaggttgt ggttcgaagg
     1621 ctacgggact tcttaaaagc gagaggtact gaaagtcttg catacatgat atcatgcaat
     1681 ctggatgttg ccgcactaag gaaaacagtt tttaactgga acttggatgc caaaaagagg
     1741 gtttggctga gcgtggtgcg cccacaatgg tttctacttg tgggaaggat aaatactagg
     1801 tttatctgtg actcaaatag ctctatttcc aacctgtctg ttggaagtgt gaacttatac
     1861 cgctcagtgg tgaaagaggt caaaaacttt agagtcgaaa gtcttgacag agtgttttgg
     1921 aagcaaacga gttccaatgt gaaatctgga gagtcaggga ccaggatgga caaaggtccc
     1981 aaaatagagg ctgaagagca gaatgtccct ggagaaatgg cagacattga gtcaaattat
     2041 gtgccaactg ttgcccacga tggagatcag gatgtggccc cagttcatgt tgattgcatc
     2101 tcagtcagca tagatgatat aaagattaat attgggaatt caagtgacct gcggtttcat
     2161 tacggatcat tagagtttcc cgatgtctta aaggggcgca aagcaggttt ttatgcaaaa
     2221 gctggaatca aatcttacac ctacaacggt gggcaccatg atagtatggg atggcccaag
     2281 gcgcttgatg aaattctcag gttggctggg ggtggtccgt actacaatag ttgtttggca
     2341 cagaggtatg gcggtggagc ttcaattggg atgcactctg acgatgaaaa atgctacgcg
     2401 gttgggcata aggtgctcac cgtaaatatt tttgggtcat gcaagttctc aatatgcagg
     2461 aagcaagatc gcaatttcaa ggagcggcat gtggtttttg gacttaaaga aggtgacttc
     2521 tttgagatgc cacgcaattt ccaggagaac tatctgcatg gagttcgaga aacatgcgac
     2581 ggccgaatat ccttaacctt cagaaggcag cttgtccctg atctaggtga tggagaggaa
     2641 gaatgcagcc cagctagatt cagcagtgtt gaaagaattg ccggtcgtaa attttggcct
     2701 gaatgctcaa accatctggc ttcaatggtc gatggtggag gcaaggggag agaactggat
     2761 ctctgtgatt gcttctcttg ccccaatcac tttaggcatg caaagcatat tgatgggata
     2821 agaaaagttt tttcagccac agggttggca gctggagaca gagtgctaat tctgaactca
     2881 aaatcaaatg gttcggctct tgaaaagttc aaaggactga aggtgatgat agctgtattc
     2941 tcgggaagga ttgaattttt agatggttca gtgcctagaa taatgaatga tggggatctc
     3001 aaagaagtga aagatttctc tatacagaaa ttgaatgtcg aatcagcaat cattatcttt
     3061 cgtggttcaa cagtgcctgg atcaagggtg cgggtgcaca aaggagagtg caaattcgct
     3121 ggggctagtg aggtcatttt tggctgtggt ttgatcgcta ctgatgaata ttctattgga
     3181 aatttcaatc tgtttcaagt gccggctgat ggcaactgct tttggcattc tgtgggccat
     3241 ctaatgaact gcaatggtct tgatttaaag agaggtgttt tcaatagatt caggagttca
     3301 ggattggaat caaagaaact tgaacatcag ctggaaccaa atgtttttgc cgagaatgag
     3361 gccattgcat acttctgtgg tatgcacaaa aggcggttga taatattaac tccggagtac
     3421 gatgttgagt ggaattttgg tgagaagaat tggccactgc ttggcttttt atgcctcgtt
     3481 cagcaacatt tccaaccatg tgcaccaacc aatggatgca tgatcagggc tgtttctgag
     3541 gcccttggga aaagagaggt ggatgtgctc aactatctat gtcaggatgc tactagacat
     3601 atatttgaag aagtttgtca gggcgctggt cttaatttaa tgtatttgga ggccgtcttt
     3661 gaagcatttg atatttgtgc caaatgtgat tttggtgaca gggtggaaac tttcaataat
     3721 tcaggctctg tggtcgcgct gtttgacatc tctgctgagc atataagatg tgtgccaaaa
     3781 atctctgata agcccatgag tgttagagtt gacgctatga ggagtgtaag aaagtctgaa
     3841 attgagatgc ttggaatgaa tggaacttgg attgagtatg aaccgcaagt agctagggct
     3901 gagaaattgg agcagtgcct tttagccggc ctcactggtg tgatgtgtag cgaaagatat
     3961 gacaatcaga aaccttggct gaacaacatt tccaaagatc aaagaagtaa acgcagtatc
     4021 atggctgtca tgggtacttt tggaagcggc aagagccacg tttacaaaac atttatgaca
     4081 catgctgtcg ggaagtttgt cacttttgtg tcgcccagga ggcaattggc agatagcatt
     4141 aaagatgact tgggactcta taagaatagg cttggaaaga cattgaggaa caaatcccaa
     4201 gagggatgga gcgtggttac ttttgaagtt ttcctcaaaa ctattcatca attaaagaag
     4261 gggcatgtag tgatccttga tgaaatccag ctatttcctc caggctattt ggacctctgc
     4321 ctgcttgtgt cggataagtc ttgtgtattc tcggttgcgg gtgacccttg ccagagcggt
     4381 tacgattcta aaagtgatag aaacactctg ggggtgctgg attcggacat ttttgaattg
     4441 ctaaggaata aggagtactc ttataacgtt gagagtagaa ggtttaagaa tccaatgttt
     4501 gaaggtagat tgccctgtcg atttttgaaa gggtcattgc atgaaaagca tcacgatttt
     4561 gtggtatgga aatccatgga ggatttggtc ttcggagaaa agttcaaaat tgatgcattc
     4621 ctggtcagta gctttgaaga gaagcggatc gtgtggtcac actttgggtc tgcagtcact
     4681 tgcctcacgt ttggggagtc aacaggttta aattttgacg agggggttgt gttgataact
     4741 tatgactcaa ttcagacgga tgataataga tggctaactg cattgtccag attcaggatg
     4801 aacattcact ttgttaactt gttgggaatt ccactggaaa gagcaattgg acattttgcc
     4861 ggaaagccac tttaccactt catgtcaaaa aaaagtgggg aggctgttat acttgacatg
     4921 ctgcctggca atccaaaatt caaggatggc tttaacgttt ctgtcggtaa ggatgaaggc
     4981 atcaaggaaa caaagcttgc aggtgaccca tggttgaaaa ccatgttgtt tttgggccag
     5041 aatgaggatg cagagataga ggagatggag gaagaattta agaatgagga atggttcaaa
     5101 actcatctac cgattacctc catggaatgt tcaagagcta gatgggttgg aaaacttgca
     5161 ttgagggaga gcagagaggt aagatgtggg atggatacta ctgagcagtt caaggatgac
     5221 catcatgatc ttaagggtgt tttgatgaca aatgcatgtg aaagatatga atccatatat
     5281 ccgaggcata aaggtaatga cagtgttacc tttctgatgg cagtgaagaa aaggttgcgg
     5341 ttttcaagtg cagctgtgga agaggcacac cttagaaagg ctatgccatt tgggaaattc
     5401 ctccttggaa aattcttgaa gaatataaaa ttgaaaagaa atcataatct gcgaatgatg
     5461 gaagattccg ttgctgaatt tgaggagaag aaaaccagca aaagtgctgc tacaattgaa
     5521 aatcacagtg ggcgatcatg cagggattgg ttaaatgacg ttgcactgat tttcatgaag
     5581 tcacaacatt gcacgaaatt tgataatagg tttagagatg caaaggctgg tcagacctta
     5641 gcttgcttcc aacattcagt gctgtgcagg ttcgctccat acatgagata cattgaaaag
     5701 aaaattttag aggtcttacc cgaacggttc tacatccatt caggtaaggg tctggatagt
     5761 cttaagtctt gggtaattgc aaacgacttt tcaggagtgt gcactgaatc tgattatgaa
     5821 gcatttgatt catctcagga ccattacatt ttgagctttg agattgaatt gatgaggtat
     5881 cttgggcttc caaatgatct gatccttgat taccaattca tcaagaccca cttgggatcc
     5941 aagcttggaa actttgcaat aatgcgtttt acaggtgagg cttccacctt cctatttaac
     6001 acgctggcca acatgctttt cacctttttg aggtatgatc ttactggtag cgagagcatt
     6061 gcatttgctg gggatgacat gtgcgcaaat aagcgcttga gaatcacaag ggagtatgag
     6121 gactttctca caaggatccg gctaaaggct aaggtgcagt acgtcgcaag cccaactttc
     6181 tgtggctggt gtttattcag aagtgggatc tttaaaagac cacaactggt tatggagcgg
     6241 ataaacattg ctagagagat gaataatttg gacaactgca tagacaatta tgccattgag
     6301 gtttcctatg cctactctct gggtgagctt gctgcggagg tgatgaacga cgaggagctc
     6361 gaggctcatt acaattgtat tcgcttccta gtcaagtaca aaaataggat gaagagttct
     6421 gtcaaggagt tattctagtt agcagtattg gttagcagtt aggtaaagct tattattgat
     6481 tttacttgtg tgatgaataa tttgatttcc gctcttgagt tgtttgggtt tagtagggtt
     6541 tgtgaggaga ttaaataccc cttggttgtt catagcgttc ctggtggtgg aaagacaagc
     6601 ttaataagat ccttgatcaa gctggatagt gattttgagg ctttcacagc tggggtgcct
     6661 gacacgccaa atctggaagg gcgttacatt aaatcctact ctgagggctg tgcctcaacg
     6721 gaaagactga gcattctgga cgagtacctc acagtcaaat gttgggaagg ctttgaggta
     6781 ttgttttctg atccttacca aaacgaccag agtcctttgg cagcctctta cgtgtccagg
     6841 aagactaaaa ggttcgggaa gtcaacctgt aagtacttgg caagttacgg gtttgagatt
     6901 gaaagtgaga ttgaggattc tgtagttagg ggttcaccat tcaccgtcaa ggtagaaggg
     6961 cagctgattt gctttgggaa ggctgcggtt gagctggcat caagccacgg tgcggaattt
     7021 aagctgccct gtgaagtgcg ggggtccaca tttgatattg tcaccttgtt gaagtctgaa
     7081 gagccaaacc ctgcgaacaa gcatctattt tatgtaggat gcacaaggca caggaagaag
     7141 cttctagtac ttgagtgact gatgtcattc caacagccag ctgattggtc taagtcacta
     7201 gggccactgt tgattggggc tggaattgca gtcgtggtgc attttctaag agccagcaac
     7261 cttccgcacg ttggagataa tctgcatcac ctcccgcacg ggggaatata tcaggacggg
     7321 acaaagagaa taacctactg tggccctaag aaggaatatc caggtactgg cctctttcaa
     7381 tttggagact cacaagtcgc aattgcattg gttttgggca tctcactctt gatctatgca
     7441 gttgaaaagc ttggcattgg ggcttctagg cgctgcgctt gccaccctaa tccttgtgtt
     7501 tgtagggggt gaaaggggta gcaactgctt cataagaatt actggtgagt ctgtcactgt
     7561 gtccaattgt gggaaccttc aagaggtgcc aggagtgatt gaagctgtga aaggggtatg
     7621 gtcctcatta ggtatgggag gtatatttga tttgaaaggt gactgcagtt gatatggcgt
     7681 cgagtgagga gttgaaggag caagaggaaa ggaggcagag ggatgaggct agaaccccag
     7741 ggaaggaggt tgaaggcgct ggcggaagta gaccagcaat accggatttg ggcaccataa
     7801 tcaagaggaa gaaaaagccg atagaaaatg ctttgagtgc caaagtaaat gtgaaagacc
     7861 tgatggagag agaatttggc ctccagtcaa ataatgtcat gaacaacaat gacattcttg
     7921 ccatttctag catattcaca gaggcaaaaa taccggagga tctgcagcag cacactgcaa
     7981 tagaagttgc aagaatggca gtggacgtgg gcagctcaaa acactcagag tttatgggca
     8041 aaagtgttgt atgtgggcat gatctgtccg tgattgtggg ctacataaag gaagtgacca
     8101 cacttcgcag gttctgcatg tactactcca aggtaatatg gaatttgctc atcaaggaga
     8161 aaaccccacc tgccaactgg gcaaagaaag gctttaaaga tgaaaccaaa tttgctgcct
     8221 ttgacttttt cattggcata tttgatgaaa gtgcactgga accagaagga ggattagtga
     8281 ggtcaccaac ccaaagtgag ctgaaggcaa acatttctgc cctggaggta agggttttca
     8341 ggcaaaagat gagtgaaggt aaccgggctt taaacttggg ggagataagc gggggggcca
     8401 tgggtgcccc agcttacaat ccatttgggg gagattcata aaatttggtt tttggtgcct
     8461 ctgctgatta taaatcagca tttgctgaag cttgagagtt gctagttgga actcttgtca
     8521 caaacaattt aatttgtctg tggcacccat ttcgataggg cagatgttcg ctggcatacc
     8581 gtactaatag tatgcttcta tctagctgac gatcctaaga cctaaataat tatataa
//
LOCUS       Seq16                   8687 bp    RNA     linear   VRL 23-JUL-2018
DEFINITION  Grapevine virus T, isolate Lambrusco-1, complete genome.
ACCESSION   Seq16
VERSION
KEYWORDS    .
SOURCE      Grapevine virus T
  ORGANISM  Grapevine virus T
            Viruses; ssRNA viruses; ssRNA positive-strand viruses, no DNA
            stage; Tymovirales; Betaflexiviridae; Quinvirinae; Foveavirus;
            unclassified Foveavirus.
REFERENCE   1  (bases 1 to 8687)
  AUTHORS   Nourenejhad-Zarghani,S., Hily,J.-M., Glasa,M., Marais,A.,
            Wetzel,T., Faure,C., Vigne,E., Velt,A., Lemaire,O.,
            Boursiquot,J.-M., Okic,A., Ruiz-Garcia,A.B., Olmos,A., Lacombe,T.
            and Candresse,T.
  TITLE     Grapevine virus T diversity as revealed by full-length genome
            sequences assembled from high-throughput sequence data
  JOURNAL   Unpublished
REFERENCE   2  (bases 1 to 8687)
  AUTHORS   Nourenejhad-Zarghani,S., Hily,J.-M., Glasa,M., Marais,A.,
            Wetzel,T., Faure,C., Vigne,E., Velt,A., Lemaire,O.,
            Boursiquot,J.-M., Okic,A., Ruiz-Garcia,A.B., Olmos,A., Lacombe,T.
            and Candresse,T.
  TITLE     Direct Submission
  JOURNAL   Submitted (23-JUL-2018) Virology, INRA, 71 avenue E. Bourlaux
            CS20032, Villenave d'Ornon Cedex, Villenave d'Ornon 33882, France
COMMENT     Bankit Comment: TOTAL # OF SEQS:21.
            Bankit Comment: GAP: est. length - alignment.
            Bankit Comment: TOTAL # OF SETS:1.
            
            ##Assembly-Data-START##
            Assembly Method       :: CLC genomics workbench v. 7.5; CLC
                                     genomics workbench v. 11
            Sequencing Technology :: Illumina; Sanger dideoxy sequencing
            ##Assembly-Data-END##
FEATURES             Location/Qualifiers
     source          1..8687
                     /organism="Grapevine virus T"
                     /mol_type="genomic RNA"
                     /isolate="Lambrusco-1"
                     /host="Vitis vinifera cv. Lambrusco"
                     /db_xref="taxon:2016035"
                     /note="extrachromosomal
                     From dataset ERR922631"
     5'UTR           1..48
     CDS             49..6438
                     /codon_start=1
                     /product="Viral replicase"
                     /translation="MALHHRSAAAEVLARLTSDEQSRVSAPTVKSLCDDEAQASGFFN
                     YSLPQKAQEKLELSGLYLSPLSYKPHSHPVCKTLENHILYNILPSYLDNKFYFVGIKN
                     FKLDFIRSRNKRLSMIESVNRYVTSLDKSRYCNELIHRSSASDLHLARKRGFDGLPTL
                     ANLVPPLEKKGAEFIFLHDELHYWSPSCVIKFLEAVKPATLLASVVIPPELLAKSKES
                     LNPWAYKFKIIKDRLIFAPDGVWAEAYDQPLRCQYLLKARRFLLGDGTVYSVDVIHSK
                     FCHHLISITRGELLNQDRRFFGDFDAIGLGTLGKLSRNVKHCYPISVQVVTKLYLYLM
                     TLKKPDEESAEAKLRQLINDPTGREIKFAESFSRLILKCKKESSLFLPSLTKDCKNFL
                     IGLFPGFVSRMFQTYKDKCLSDFIYDLEPFNFYVDTIDIKGDFTDVFEFWDLHDLKDF
                     LDVSEEVDNVKVSIINWWNTRSPQGYFISGKEWESKSAKFYSKFQAFEHVVDLYRYLL
                     QDLDHDEVNEEVVVRRLRNFLRTKNMESLAYMISCNLDIAALRRAVFHWNLEEKKRIW
                     LSAVRPQWFLLVGRINTKFICDSNSSISNLSVGSVNLYRSVVKEAKNFKIGSLDRVFW
                     KQVDPVMSLEEPEVKEGKVCSLEAHEKLVQDEVVVVEPCSVPMANHNEDQVVDSECTS
                     CTTVSVDDISMDIRNSSELRFHYGALEFPDVLKGRKAGFYAKGGIKSYAYNGGCHDSL
                     GWPKALDEILKLVGGGPYYNSCLVQRYDAGASIGMHSDNERCYAAGHKVLTVNMFGSC
                     LFSICKKQDRNSKARHVSFNLKEGDYFEMPRNFQENYLHGVCETSEGRISLTFRRQIV
                     PDLGDDEGECGPTPFNSVDRITGRKFWPECSSHLASMIDNGGKGREFDLCDCFSCPNH
                     FRHAKNIAGIRKVFSATGLAAGDRVLILSSKSSKSALEKFKGLKLMIAVFSGRIEFME
                     GTVPGVVNDGDLREIKDFSVQNFKVELAVVIFRGSALQGSSLRVHKGECKFAGASEVI
                     FGCSVIATDEYSVENFNLFQVPADGNCFWHSVGHLMNCNGPDLKRGVFNRFRSSGLES
                     KKLEHQLEPNVFAENEVIAYFCSMHKRRLIVLTPEYDVEWNFGDKNWPLLGFLCLVQQ
                     HFQPCAPTNGCMVRAISEALGRREVDVLNYLCQDSTRHIFEEICQGAGLNLMYLEAVF
                     EAFDICAKCDFGDRVETFNSSGSVVALFDISAEHIRCVPKISDKPMSVRVDVMRSIRK
                     SEIEMLGLNGTWIEYEPQLVRAEKLEQCLLAGLTGVMCSERYDNQKAWLNNIAKDQRG
                     KRSILAIMGTFGSGKSHVYKEFMAHAAGKFVTFVSPRRQLADSIKDDLGLYRNKLGKT
                     LRNKSQEGWSVVTFEIFLKTIPNLKKGHVVIFDEIQLFPPGYLDLCLLVADRSCVFSV
                     AGDPCQSGYDSKSDRNTLGVLDSDIFELLRNKEYSYNIESRRFKNPMFEGRLPCQFLK
                     GSLHEKHQDFVVWKSMEDLVFGEKFKIDAFLVSSFEEKRIVWSHFGSAVTCLTFGEST
                     GLNFNEGVVLITYDSIQTDDNRWLTALSRFRMNIHFVNLLGISLERAIGYFAGKPLYH
                     FMSKKSGEAVILDMLPGNPRFKNGFNTSVGKDEGIREAKLAGDPWLKTMLFLGQNEDV
                     EIEEMEEEFKNEEWFKTHLPITSMECSRARWVGKLALREGREIRCGMDTTEQFKDDHH
                     DLRGVLMTNACERYESIYPRHKGNDSVTFLMAVKKRLRFSSAAVESALLRKAMPFGQF
                     LLGKFLKNIKLKRNHDSRMMEDSVAEFEEKKTSKSAATIENHSGRSCRDWLNDVALIF
                     MKSQHCTKFDNRFRDAKAGQTLACFQHSVLCRFAPYMRYIEKKVFEVLPKRFYIHSGK
                     GLESLKAWVIENDFSGVCTESDYEAFDSSQDHYILSFEIELMRYLGLPNDLILDYQYI
                     KTHLGSKLGNFAIMRFTGEASTFLFNTLANMLFTFLRYDLTGNESIAFAGDDMCANKR
                     LRVTREYEDFLTRIRLKAKVQYVASPTFCGWCLFKNGIFKRPQLVMERINIAREMNNL
                     DNCIDNYAIEVSYAYSLGELAVEVMNDEELEAHYNCIRFLVKYKNRMKSSVKELF"
     CDS             6497..7162
                     /codon_start=1
                     /product="Triple gene block 1 protein"
                     /translation="MNNLISALELFGFDRVSEEISRPLVIHSVPGGGKTSLIRSLIKL
                     DGDFEAFTAGVSDTPNLEGRYIKSYFKGCASAGKLSILDEYLTAENWEGFEVLFSDPY
                     QNNKNPLVASYVSRKTRRFGRATCEYLAGYGFEIESDIEDLVVRGSPFEVKVEGQLVC
                     FGKAAVELALSHGADFKLPCEVRGSTFDVVTLLKSEEPSIENKHLFYVGCTRHKEKLL
                     ILE"
     CDS             7166..7516
                     /codon_start=1
                     /product="Triple gene block 2 protein"
                     /translation="MSFQQPTNWAKSLGPLLIGAGVAIVVHFLRTSNLPHVGDNLHHL
                     PHGGSYQDGTKRIIYCSPKKEYPGTGLFQLGSSQIAITLVLGISLLIYAVERLGVGAP
                     RRCACHPNPCACRR"
     CDS             7440..7676
                     /codon_start=1
                     /product="Triple gene block 3 protein"
                     /translation="MQWRDLGLGLLGAALVTLILVLVGGERGGGCFIRITGESVTVSN
                     CGSLLEVPEVIKAVKGMWSSLGSGGKFDLESDCS"
     CDS             7678..8445
                     /codon_start=1
                     /product="Coat protein"
                     /translation="MASNEELKRQEEERLKGKTEASGKGTEGAGGSRPAIPDLGTIIK
                     RKKRPIENALSAKVNIKDLMEREFGLQSNNVMNNNDILAISSIFTEAKIPEDLQQHTA
                     IEVARMAVDVGSSKHSEFMGKSVVCGQDLSVIVGYIKEVTTLRRFCMYYSKVIWNLLI
                     KEKTPPANWAKKGFKDETKFAAFDFFIGIFDESALEPEGGLVRSPTQSELKANISALE
                     VRVFRQRMSEGNRSLNLGEISGGAMGAPAYNPFGGDS"
     3'UTR           8446..8687
BASE COUNT     2484 a   1499 c   2235 g   2469 t
ORIGIN      
        1 cagaactcga acggccatac atcaaagtag tgcaactact ttcacgttat ggctcttcat
       61 catcgttctg ctgctgccga ggtactcgcc cgattgacct cggacgaaca atccagagtt
      121 agtgctccaa cggttaagtc cctgtgtgat gatgaggcac aggctagcgg tttttttaac
      181 tatagcctac ctcaaaaggc gcaggaaaag ttagagctct caggcctcta cctaagccca
      241 cttagttata agcctcactc ccatcccgtg tgtaaaactt tagagaacca tattttgtat
      301 aacattctac ctagttattt agataacaaa ttttatttcg tagggatcaa aaattttaag
      361 ctagatttta ttagaagtag aaataagagg ttatcaatga ttgagtctgt aaataggtat
      421 gtcacatcgt tggataagtc taggtattgc aatgagctaa ttcatagaag ttcggcatct
      481 gatctgcatt tggcaaggaa aagaggtttt gatggactgc cgacattggc gaacctcgtt
      541 cccccccttg aaaagaaggg tgccgagttc atttttctcc atgatgagtt acactattgg
      601 tctccatcct gtgtcatcaa gtttttggag gcagtcaagc cagcaacctt gttggcttct
      661 gttgtcattc ccccggaatt acttgcaaaa tccaaagaga gtcttaatcc ttgggcgtat
      721 aaatttaaga tcattaagga tcgtctaatt tttgctccag atggggtttg ggctgaggcc
      781 tacgatcaac ccttgagatg ccagtatttg ctcaaggcaa ggaggttttt gctcggtgat
      841 ggcaccgttt atagcgtgga tgttatccat tccaaatttt gccaccactt aataagtatc
      901 acacgtgggg aacttctaaa ccaggatcgc agattctttg gtgattttga tgcaattgga
      961 cttggtacct taggcaaact gagtaggaat gttaaacatt gctacccaat aagtgttcaa
     1021 gttgtaacca agctttattt gtatctcatg actttaaaga agccagatga ggaatcagct
     1081 gaagctaaat tgagacagct catcaatgat ccgactggga gggagattaa atttgctgaa
     1141 agtttttcca ggttaatttt aaaatgcaag aaggaaagct cactattcct ccctagtttg
     1201 acgaaagatt gcaaaaattt cctgataggg ttgtttccgg gttttgtatc tagaatgttc
     1261 caaacataca aggataaatg cctaagcgac ttcatctatg atctggagcc atttaacttt
     1321 tatgttgaca ctattgacat taaaggggac ttcaccgatg tttttgaatt ctgggatttg
     1381 catgacctga aagactttct agatgttagt gaggaggttg ataatgtgaa agtttctatc
     1441 ataaactggt ggaatacaag atcaccacaa ggctacttca tcagtggaaa ggagtgggag
     1501 agcaaaagtg ccaagtttta ctccaaattc caggcctttg aacatgttgt agacctttat
     1561 cgttacctcc tacaagacct tgatcatgac gaagtgaatg aagaagttgt ggtccgaaga
     1621 ttgaggaact ttttgagaac aaagaacatg gagagtcttg cctacatgat ttcatgtaat
     1681 ttggatattg cagcattaag gagggctgtt tttcactgga atttggaaga aaagaagaga
     1741 atttggctga gtgcagtgcg tccacagtgg ttcttgctcg ttggaagaat aaacactaaa
     1801 ttcatctgcg attcaaatag ctctatttcc aacttgtctg tgggtagtgt caatttgtac
     1861 cgctcagttg taaaagaagc taaaaatttc aagattggca gtcttgatag ggtgttctgg
     1921 aagcaagttg atccagtaat gtcattagaa gaaccagagg ttaaagaggg caaggtttgt
     1981 tcgttggagg cccatgaaaa acttgttcaa gatgaggtgg ttgttgttga gccatgttct
     2041 gtgccaatgg ccaaccataa tgaggatcag gtcgttgact ctgaatgcac tagttgcacc
     2101 acagttagtg ttgatgacat cagcatggat atcagaaact caagtgagtt gaggtttcat
     2161 tatggagcac tagaatttcc agatgttctg aagggacgca aggcaggttt ttatgcaaaa
     2221 ggtggaatca aatcttatgc ctacaatggt gggtgccatg acagcttggg gtggcccaag
     2281 gctcttgatg aaattctcaa actagttggt ggaggtccgt attacaacag ctgcttggtg
     2341 cagaggtatg atgccggggc atcaattgga atgcattcag acaatgaaag gtgctatgct
     2401 gctggccaca aggtgctcac tgtaaatatg tttggatcgt gcctattctc catttgcaag
     2461 aagcaggaca gaaattctaa ggcgcgacat gtgagcttca atctcaaaga aggcgattat
     2521 ttcgagatgc cacgtaattt tcaagaaaac tatttacatg gagtttgtga gacaagtgaa
     2581 ggtcgaatat ccttaacatt caggaggcaa atagttcctg atctaggtga tgatgagggt
     2641 gaatgtggtc caactccatt taatagtgtt gacagaatta ctggcaggaa attctggcca
     2701 gaatgctcca gtcatcttgc ttcaatgata gataacgggg gaaagggaag agagtttgat
     2761 ctctgtgatt gcttttcttg cccaaatcac ttccggcatg caaaaaatat tgctgggata
     2821 aggaaggttt tctcagcaac tggactggca gccggtgata gagtgttgat tttgagctcg
     2881 aaatcaagta aatcagcttt ggagaagttc aaagggctga agttgatgat tgctgttttc
     2941 tctggaagaa ttgaatttat ggaaggcact gttcccgggg tggttaatga tggggatctg
     3001 agagaaataa aagacttctc agtgcagaat ttcaaagtgg agctagcggt tgtaattttt
     3061 cgtggttcag cattgcaggg ttcaagttta cgagtgcaca aaggagaatg caagtttgca
     3121 ggagctagtg aggtgatctt tggctgtagt gttattgcta ccgatgaata ttctgtcgaa
     3181 aacttcaact tgttccaagt gccggcagat ggcaattgct tttggcactc cgtgggccat
     3241 ttgatgaatt gcaatggtcc tgatctgaag agaggtgttt ttaaccgctt taggagctca
     3301 gggctggaat caaaaaaact tgaacatcaa ttggaaccaa atgttttcgc agaaaatgaa
     3361 gtcattgcat acttctgtag catgcacaaa aggcggctaa tagtactgac tccagagtat
     3421 gacgttgaat ggaattttgg cgataaaaat tggccactac ttggcttctt gtgcttggtg
     3481 cagcagcact ttcaaccatg tgcaccgact aatggatgca tggtcagggc catctctgag
     3541 gctctcggga ggcgagaagt agacgtgctt aattatctgt gtcaggattc aacaagacac
     3601 attttcgaag aaatctgtca gggggccggt cttaatttga tgtatctgga ggcagtattt
     3661 gaggcgtttg acatttgtgc caaatgtgac tttggggata gagtggagac atttaatagt
     3721 tctggctctg tagttgcact atttgacata tctgctgaac acataagatg tgtgccaaaa
     3781 atctcagaca agccgatgag tgttagagtt gatgttatga ggagcataag aaaatctgag
     3841 atcgaaatgc ttgggttaaa tggcacatgg attgaatatg aaccgcaatt ggtgagggct
     3901 gaaaaactag aacagtgtct gcttgctggc cttactggcg taatgtgcag tgaacggtac
     3961 gataaccaga aagcctggct caacaacatt gccaaagacc agaggggaaa acgcagcatt
     4021 ctggctatta tgggcacctt tgggagtggc aagagtcatg tttataaaga gtttatggcg
     4081 catgctgctg gaaagtttgt tacatttgtg tcccccagaa gacaattggc ggacagtatc
     4141 aaggatgatt tggggcttta caggaacaag ctaggaaaga cattgagaaa caaatctcag
     4201 gaagggtgga gtgtggtcac ttttgagatt ttcctcaaaa ccattccaaa tctcaagaag
     4261 gggcatgtgg tgattttcga tgaaattcag ctgtttccgc ctggctatct tgatctttgc
     4321 ctacttgtag cagatagatc ctgtgtgttc tcagttgcgg gcgacccctg tcagagtggt
     4381 tatgattcaa aaagtgatag gaatacccta ggagtgctgg attcagatat ttttgagttg
     4441 ttgaggaaca aggagtactc ttacaacatt gagagcagaa ggttcaaaaa tcccatgttt
     4501 gagggtagac tgccctgtca gttcttgaaa gggtcattgc atgaaaagca ccaagatttc
     4561 gttgtatgga aatcaatgga ggacctagtt tttggggaaa agtttaaaat tgatgcattt
     4621 ctggtgagta gctttgagga aaaaagaatt gtgtggtcgc attttggatc tgcagtaact
     4681 tgtctcactt ttggggaatc tacaggtctg aatttcaatg agggtgtggt gctaataacc
     4741 tatgactcaa ttcaaacaga tgacaatagg tggttgacag cactgtccag attcaggatg
     4801 aacatccact ttgttaactt attgggaata tcacttgaaa gagctattgg gtatttcgct
     4861 ggcaagccac tctaccattt catgtccaag aaaagtggtg aggcagtcat acttgatatg
     4921 ctacctggta atccaaggtt caagaatggt ttcaatacct ctgttgggaa ggatgagggc
     4981 atcagggagg cgaagcttgc aggggatccg tggttgaaga ctatgctctt tttaggccaa
     5041 aatgaggatg ttgaaataga ggagatggaa gaggagttta aaaatgagga gtggttcaaa
     5101 acccacttgc caattacctc catggaatgc tcaagagcta gatgggtagg aaagcttgca
     5161 ctgagagagg gtagggaaat aagatgtggg atggacacca cagagcagtt caaagatgac
     5221 catcatgatc tgaggggcgt tctgatgact aatgcatgtg agaggtatga gtccatatac
     5281 ccaaggcaca aaggcaatga cagtgtcaca ttcttgatgg cagtcaagaa gagattgcgg
     5341 ttttcaagtg ctgcagtgga gtcagcgtta ctgaggaaag ccatgccttt tgggcagttt
     5401 ctgcttggga agttcttgaa gaacataaag ctgaaaagaa atcatgactc aaggatgatg
     5461 gaagattctg tagcagaatt tgaggagaag aagactagca aaagcgctgc aaccatagaa
     5521 aatcacagcg gacgatcttg cagggattgg ctgaatgatg ttgcactaat tttcatgaaa
     5581 tcacagcatt gcacaaagtt tgataatagg ttcagggatg caaaggcagg gcaaacttta
     5641 gcttgcttcc aacattcagt gttgtgcagg tttgcaccat acatgaggta tattgagaag
     5701 aaggtttttg aagttttacc taagaggttt tacatacatt ctggcaaggg cttggaaagt
     5761 ctcaaggctt gggtaattga aaatgatttt tcaggggtgt gtactgaatc ggactatgaa
     5821 gcatttgatt cctcccagga tcattacatt ctgagctttg agattgagct catgaggtac
     5881 cttgggcttc caaatgacct aattctcgat taccaataca taaagaccca tttgggctct
     5941 aagcttggga attttgcaat aatgcggttt acaggtgaag cttctacctt cttgttcaat
     6001 actttggcta acatgttgtt caccttcttg aggtacgatc tcactggtaa tgagagcatt
     6061 gcatttgctg gagatgacat gtgtgcgaac aagcgtctga gggttactag ggagtatgag
     6121 gatttcctca ctaggatccg actgaaggct aaagtgcagt acgttgctag tccaaccttc
     6181 tgtggttggt gtctattcaa aaatggcatt ttcaaaaggc cacaactggt catggagcga
     6241 ataaatattg ctagagagat gaataatctg gacaattgca tagataatta tgcaattgaa
     6301 gtttcatatg cctattcttt gggggagctt gccgtggaag tgatgaatga tgaagagctt
     6361 gaggctcatt ataactgtat taggttttta gtaaaataca aaaataggat gaaaagctct
     6421 gttaaggagt tgttctgatt ggggggggtt ttattcagca gttaggtaaa gcttgttagt
     6481 tgacagaatt agtggaatga ataatttgat ttctgcttta gagttatttg gatttgatag
     6541 ggtcagtgaa gagattagtc gtccgttagt tatccatagt gttcctggag ggggaaagac
     6601 cagtttgatt agatctttga ttaaactaga cggtgatttt gaggcgttca cagctggagt
     6661 ttctgacaca ccgaatcttg aggggcggta catcaaatct tacttcaagg gttgtgcgtc
     6721 agccgggaaa ttgagcattt tggacgaata cctcacggct gaaaattggg agggcttcga
     6781 agtgttgttt tctgatcctt accaaaacaa taagaaccct ctggtggcct cttatgtgtc
     6841 caggaaaact agaaggtttg gaagggcaac ttgtgagtac ttagcaggtt acgggtttga
     6901 aattgagagt gacattgaag atctcgtcgt tagaggctca ccctttgagg tgaaagtcga
     6961 agggcagtta gtctgctttg gaaaagcagc agttgagttg gcattaagcc acggtgcaga
     7021 tttcaaactg ccttgtgaag tgagagggtc cacatttgat gttgtcacgt tgctaaaatc
     7081 tgaagaacca agcatcgaaa acaagcattt gttctatgtt ggatgcacaa ggcacaagga
     7141 gaagcttttg atacttgaat gactaatgtc attccagcag ccaaccaatt gggccaaatc
     7201 actggggcca ttgctaatcg gggctggagt tgcaattgtg gttcattttt tgaggacgag
     7261 taatctacct cacgtcggag ataatctgca tcatttgcca cacggtggaa gctaccagga
     7321 cgggacaaag agaataatct actgtagtcc taagaaggag tacccaggta ctggcctttt
     7381 ccaactaggg agctcacaga ttgcaataac gctggttttg ggcatatcac ttttgatcta
     7441 tgcagtggag agacttgggg ttggggctcc taggcgctgc gcttgtcacc ctaatccttg
     7501 tgcttgtagg aggtgagcga ggtggcggct gcttcataag aatcactggt gaatcggtca
     7561 ctgtgtccaa ttgtgggagc cttttggagg tgcctgaggt gattaaggcc gtaaaaggga
     7621 tgtggtcctc attaggttca ggaggtaaat ttgatttaga aagtgactgc agttgaaatg
     7681 gcatcaaatg aggagctgaa aaggcaggag gaggaaaggc tgaagggcaa aactgaggcc
     7741 tcagggaaag gaactgaagg ggctggaggt agtagaccag cgattccaga cttgggcacc
     7801 ataatcaaaa gaaagaagag gccaattgaa aatgctttga gcgctaaggt caatataaag
     7861 gatctcatgg agcgagagtt tggtctccaa tcaaataatg tcatgaacaa caatgacatc
     7921 cttgctattt caagcatatt cacagaagca aaaatacctg aagatttgca gcagcacact
     7981 gcaatagagg tggccagaat ggctgttgat gtgggcagct caaagcactc agagttcatg
     8041 ggaaaaagtg ttgtatgtgg tcaggatttg tctgtgattg tgggctatat aaaagaggtc
     8101 accactctgc gcaggttctg catgtattac tctaaggtga tatggaatct gctcatcaaa
     8161 gaaaagactc cccctgctaa ttgggccaag aaggggttca aggatgaaac caaatttgct
     8221 gcctttgatt tcttcatcgg catatttgat gaaagtgcgc tggaaccaga aggaggtttg
     8281 gtgagatctc ccacacaaag tgagctcaag gcaaatatct cagccctaga agtgagagtt
     8341 tttaggcaga ggatgagcga gggtaacagg tctttaaact tgggagagat aagcggggga
     8401 gctatgggtg ctccagctta caatccattt gggggggatt catgaagttt ggcttttggt
     8461 gtttttgctg attaatagcc agcttttact gaagcttgag agttgctagt tggaactctt
     8521 gttacagttg acttgtttgc atctgtagca cccatttcga cagggcaaat gttcgctagc
     8581 ataccgtact aatagtatgc tgctgttcaa ctgacgatcc taagacttaa ataattatat
     8641 aagggagtcg tcaataaata aagatgcgtt ttaatatatt tttccgt
//
LOCUS       Seq17                   8635 bp    RNA     linear   VRL 23-JUL-2018
DEFINITION  Grapevine virus T, isolate Lambrusco-2, complete genome.
ACCESSION   Seq17
VERSION
KEYWORDS    .
SOURCE      Grapevine virus T
  ORGANISM  Grapevine virus T
            Viruses; ssRNA viruses; ssRNA positive-strand viruses, no DNA
            stage; Tymovirales; Betaflexiviridae; Quinvirinae; Foveavirus;
            unclassified Foveavirus.
REFERENCE   1  (bases 1 to 8635)
  AUTHORS   Nourenejhad-Zarghani,S., Hily,J.-M., Glasa,M., Marais,A.,
            Wetzel,T., Faure,C., Vigne,E., Velt,A., Lemaire,O.,
            Boursiquot,J.-M., Okic,A., Ruiz-Garcia,A.B., Olmos,A., Lacombe,T.
            and Candresse,T.
  TITLE     Grapevine virus T diversity as revealed by full-length genome
            sequences assembled from high-throughput sequence data
  JOURNAL   Unpublished
REFERENCE   2  (bases 1 to 8635)
  AUTHORS   Nourenejhad-Zarghani,S., Hily,J.-M., Glasa,M., Marais,A.,
            Wetzel,T., Faure,C., Vigne,E., Velt,A., Lemaire,O.,
            Boursiquot,J.-M., Okic,A., Ruiz-Garcia,A.B., Olmos,A., Lacombe,T.
            and Candresse,T.
  TITLE     Direct Submission
  JOURNAL   Submitted (23-JUL-2018) Virology, INRA, 71 avenue E. Bourlaux
            CS20032, Villenave d'Ornon Cedex, Villenave d'Ornon 33882, France
COMMENT     Bankit Comment: TOTAL # OF SEQS:21.
            Bankit Comment: GAP: est. length - alignment.
            Bankit Comment: TOTAL # OF SETS:1.
            
            ##Assembly-Data-START##
            Assembly Method       :: CLC genomics workbench v. 7.5; CLC
                                     genomics workbench v. 11
            Sequencing Technology :: Illumina; Sanger dideoxy sequencing
            ##Assembly-Data-END##
FEATURES             Location/Qualifiers
     source          1..8635
                     /organism="Grapevine virus T"
                     /mol_type="genomic RNA"
                     /isolate="Lambrusco-2"
                     /host="Vitis vinifera cv. Lambrusco"
                     /db_xref="taxon:2016035"
                     /note="extrachromosomal
                     From dataset ERR922631"
     5'UTR           1..48
     CDS             49..6438
                     /codon_start=1
                     /product="Viral replicase"
                     /translation="MALHHRSAAAEVLARLTSDEQSRVSAPTVKSLCDDEAQAGGLFN
                     YSLPQRAQEKLELSGIYLSPLSYRPHSHPVCKTLENHILYNVLPSYLDNKFYFVGIKN
                     FKLDFIRSRNKRLSMVESVNRYVTSLDRSRYCNELIHRSSASDLHLARKRGFDGLPSL
                     ANLIPPLEKKGAEFVFLHDELHYWSPSCVIKFLEAVKPTTLLASVVIPPELLAKSKES
                     LNPWAYKFKILKDRLIFAPDGVWAEAYDQPLRCKYLLKTRRFLLSDGTVYSVDIVHSK
                     FCHHLVSITRGELLNQERRFFGDFDAIGLGALGKLSRNVKHCYPISVQVVTKLYLYLM
                     TLKKPDEESAEAKLRQLINDPTGREIKFAESFSRLILKCKKESSLFLPSLTKDCKNFL
                     IGLFPGFISRMFQIYKDKCLSDFIYDLEPFNFYVDTIDVKGDFTDEFEFWDLHDLRNF
                     FDVSEEVDDMKVTIKNWWDTRPSQSYFIGGKEWESNGSKFYSKFQAFERVGDLYRYLL
                     QDLDCDMVNEEVVVRRLRNFLRIRGMEGLAYMISCNLDIARLRKAVLHWNLEAKRKDW
                     LSLVRPQWFLLVGRMNTKFICDSNSTVSDLSVSSVNLYRSVVREAKDFKVESLNRVFW
                     KQLETIEEFGESVLEMEEKPEAKAEKQQVAVGVMNIVPRCEPIVVHSEAQNVDSSCVE
                     QALVGIDDVRINIENSNELRFHYGALEFPDVLKGRRAGFYAKGGIKSYTYNGGCHDSM
                     GWPKALDEILKLVGGGPYYNSCLAQKYNSGASIGMHSDNERCYAVGHKVLTVNVFGSC
                     QFSICRREDRNFKEKYVNFELKDGDYFEMPRNFQENYLHGVRSTCDGRISLTFRRQLV
                     PDLDDDAEDCGPATFKNVDRITGRKFWPECSSHLAAMLDNGGKGIEFDLCDCFSCHNH
                     FRYAKNISGIRKVFSATGLAAGDRVLILNSRSSKAVLGKFEGLKVTIAVFSGRIEFSD
                     SDVPGVINDGDLKEIKSFSVQNLRVELAIIIFRGSSVPGSKVRVHKGECKFTGASEVI
                     FGCNLIATDEYSIENFNLFPVPADGNCFWHSVGHLMNCNGLDLKRGVFNKFRSSGLES
                     KELEHQLEPNVFAENEAIAYFCGMHKRRLIILTPEYDIEWSFGEKSWPLLGFLCLVQQ
                     HFQPCAPTNGCMIRAISEALGKREVDVLNYLCQDATRHIFEEVCQGAGLNLMYLEAVF
                     EAFDICAKCDFGDRVETFNSSGSVVSLFDISAEHIRCVPKISDKPMSVRVDAMRSIRK
                     SEIEMLGLNGTWVEYEPQISRAEKLEQCLLAGLTGVMCSERYDCQKAWLNNIAKEQRG
                     KRNVLAIMGTFGSGKSHVYKTFMAHAAGKFVTFVSPRRQLADSIKHDLGLYKDKLGKT
                     LRNKSQEGWSVVTFEVFLKTIHKLKKGHVVILDEIQLFPPGYLDLCLLVSDRSCIFSV
                     AGDPCQSGYDSKSDRNTLGVLDSDIFELLRNKEYSYNIESRRFKNPMFEGRLPCQFLK
                     GSLHEKHQDFVVWKSMEDLVFGEKFKIDAFLVSSFEEKRIVWSHFGSAVTCLTFGEST
                     GLNFNEGVVLITYDSIQTDDNRWLTALSRFKMNIHFVNLLGISLERAIGHFAGKPLYH
                     FMSKKSGEAVILDMLPGNPKFKNGFNTSIGKDEGIREAKLAGDPWLKTMLFLGQNEDV
                     EIEEMEEEFKNEEWFKTHLPITSMECSRARWVGKLALRESREVRCGMETTEQFKDDHH
                     DLKGVLMTNACERYESIYPRHKGNDSITFLMAVKKRLRFSSAAVESALLRKAMPFGKF
                     LLEKFLKKVKLRRNHDQRMMEESVAEFEEKKTSKSAATIENHSGRSCRDWLNDVALIF
                     MKSQHCTKFDNRFRDAKAGQTLACFQHSVLCRFAPYMRYIEKKVFEVLPEQFYIHSGK
                     GLDSLKAWVISNDFSGVCTESDYEAFDSSQDHYILSFEIELMRYLGLPNDLILDYQFI
                     KTHLGSKLGNFAIMRFTGEASTFLFNTLANMLFTFLRYDLTGSESIAFAGDDMCANKR
                     LRVTKEYEDFLTKIRLKAKVQYVASPTFCGWCLFKSGIFKRPQLVMERINIAREMNNL
                     DNCIDNYAIEVSYAYSLGELAVEVMSDEELEAHYNCIRFLVKYKNRMRSSVKELF"
     CDS             6494..7159
                     /codon_start=1
                     /product="Triple gene block 1 protein"
                     /translation="MNNLISALELFGFDRISEEVSYPLVIHSVPGSGKTSLIRSLIKL
                     DGDFEAFTAGVPDTPNLEGRYIRPYSEGCSSDRKLSILDEYLTVENWKGFEVLFSDPY
                     QNNKSPLVASYVSSKTRRFGKSTCEYLAGYGFEVRSEVEDSVVRGSPFEVKVEGQLIC
                     FGKAAVELALSHGAEFKLPCEVRGSTFDVVTLLKSEEPDLENKHLFYVGCTRHRKKLL
                     ILE"
     CDS             7163..7513
                     /codon_start=1
                     /product="Triple gene block 2 protein"
                     /translation="MSFQQPANWAKSLGPLLIGAGIAIVVHFLRASNLPHVGDNLHHL
                     PHGGSYQDGTKRITYCSPKKEYPGTGLFQLGDSQIAIALVLGISFLIYAVERFGIGAA
                     RRCACHPNPCICRR"
     CDS             7437..7673
                     /codon_start=1
                     /product="Triple gene block 3 protein"
                     /translation="MQLRDLALGLLGAALVTLILAFAGGEKGGGCFIRITGESVTVSH
                     CEDLQKVPEVIKAAKGVWSSLGAGGRFDLESNCS"
     CDS             7675..8442
                     /codon_start=1
                     /product="Coat protein"
                     /translation="MASNEELRRQEEERQKNVNEPLGKEVEGAGGSRPAMPDLGTIIK
                     RKKKPIENALSAKVNIKDLMEREFGLQSNNVMNNNDILAISSIFTEAKIPENLQQHTA
                     IEVARMAVDVGSSKHSEFMGKSVVCGQDLSVIVGYIKEVTTLRRFCMYYSKVIWNLLI
                     KEKTPPANWAKKGFKDETKFAAFDFFIGIFDESALEPEGGLVRSPTQSELKANISALE
                     VKVFRQKMSEGNRSLNLGEISGGAMGAPAYNPFGGDS"
     3'UTR           8443..8635
BASE COUNT     2490 a   1519 c   2204 g   2422 t
ORIGIN      
        1 cagaactcga acggccatac atcaaagtag tacaactacc ttcatgtgat ggctcttcac
       61 caccgttctg ctgctgccga ggtactcgcc cgactcacct ccgatgaaca atctagagtt
      121 agcgctccaa cagttaaatc cttgtgtgat gatgaggcac aagctggtgg actctttaac
      181 tacagcttac ctcaaagggc gcaagaaaag ttagagctat ctggcattta cttaagtccg
      241 cttagttaca ggccgcattc ccatcctgta tgcaaaactt tagagaatca tattctttat
      301 aatgttctgc ctagttattt agataacaag ttttactttg taggaattaa aaatttcaaa
      361 ctagatttca ttaggagtag gaacaaacga ttatcaatgg ttgaatctgt aaataggtat
      421 gtcacttcct tagataggtc caggtattgc aacgagttaa tccatagaag ctcagcgtct
      481 gacttgcatc tcgccagaaa gagagggttc gatggattac cgtctttggc aaatctcatt
      541 cccccacttg aaaagaaggg tgctgaattt gtattccttc atgatgagct gcactattgg
      601 tctccttctt gtgtgattaa atttttggag gctgttaagc caacaacctt gttggcttca
      661 gttgtcattc caccagagtt acttgcaaaa tccaaggaga gccttaatcc atgggcgtat
      721 aaattcaaga ttcttaagga ccgcctaatt tttgcccctg atggagtttg ggccgaggct
      781 tatgatcagc ccctgaggtg caaatacttg ctcaaaacaa ggagatttct gctaagtgat
      841 ggcaccgtgt acagcgtgga tatagtccac tctaagttct gccatcactt ggtcagcatc
      901 acgcgcgggg agctattgaa ccaggaacgc agattctttg gtgacttcga tgcgattggg
      961 cttggtgctt tgggtaaatt gagtagaaat gttaagcatt gctacccgat aagcgttcag
     1021 gttgtgacca aactgtattt gtaccttatg accctgaaga agcctgatga agagtcagcc
     1081 gaagctaaat tgagacagtt aataaatgat ccaactggga gagagatcaa atttgcagaa
     1141 agtttttcca ggttaatttt gaaatgtaag aaagaaagct cattgtttct ccctagttta
     1201 acaaaagatt gcaagaactt tttaattggg ctatttccag gtttcatatc tagaatgttt
     1261 cagatctata aggataagtg cctgagcgac ttcatttatg atctggaacc attcaacttt
     1321 tatgttgaca caattgatgt taaaggggac ttcactgatg agtttgaatt ttgggatttg
     1381 cacgacttga ggaatttttt tgatgtgagt gaagaagttg atgacatgaa ggtcacaatc
     1441 aaaaattggt gggatactag accgtcacag agttacttca ttggtggaaa ggagtgggaa
     1501 agcaatggtt caaaatttta ctccaaattc caggcttttg aaagggttgg agacctttat
     1561 cgttacctct tgcaagactt ggattgtgac atggtcaatg aagaggttgt ggttcgaaga
     1621 ttgcggaatt tcttgagaat caggggcatg gaaggtcttg catacatgat atcatgcaat
     1681 ctggacattg caagattgag gaaggctgtt ctccactgga atttggaggc taagaggaag
     1741 gactggttga gtttggtacg cccccaatgg ttcttgctcg tcggaagaat gaacaccaaa
     1801 ttcatctgtg attcaaatag cacagtctct gatttgtctg tgagcagcgt caacttgtac
     1861 cgctcagttg tcagagaggc taaggatttc aaagtggaaa gtcttaacag ggtgttttgg
     1921 aaacaattgg aaacaattga agaatttgga gaatcagtgc ttgagatgga ggaaaaacct
     1981 gaagccaagg ctgaaaaaca acaagttgct gtgggtgtga tgaatattgt gcccaggtgt
     2041 gagccaattg ttgttcacag cgaagctcaa aatgtagatt ctagctgtgt agagcaagcc
     2101 ttggttggca ttgatgatgt gaggatcaac attgaaaatt caaacgagct gaggtttcat
     2161 tatggagcat tggaatttcc tgatgtttta aaggggcgca gagcaggttt ttatgcaaaa
     2221 ggtgggatca aatcttacac ctacaacggt ggatgccatg atagcatggg ttggcccaaa
     2281 gctcttgatg aaatcctaaa attagttggg ggtggcccgt actacaatag ctgtttagca
     2341 cagaagtaca atagtggtgc ttcaatcggg atgcattctg ataatgagag gtgctacgct
     2401 gttggacaca aggtgctcac tgttaatgtt tttggttcgt gccaattctc catatgcaga
     2461 agggaggatc gcaatttcaa ggagaagtat gtgaattttg agctcaaaga cggtgactat
     2521 ttcgagatgc cacgtaattt ccaggaaaac tatctgcatg gggtccgttc aacctgtgat
     2581 ggccgaatct ctctgacttt caggaggcag ttggtccctg acctagatga tgatgcagag
     2641 gattgtggtc cggctacatt taagaatgtt gatagaatca caggtcgaaa gttctggcct
     2701 gaatgctcta gtcatctggc tgcaatgtta gataatggtg gaaaggggat tgagtttgat
     2761 ctctgtgatt gcttctcctg tcacaaccac tttcgatatg ccaagaacat ttctggaata
     2821 agaaaagttt tttcagctac tggtttggca gccggtgaca gggtactaat tttgaactca
     2881 aggtcaagta aagcagtttt ggggaagttt gagggtctga aagtgacaat tgctgttttc
     2941 tctggaagga ttgagttttc tgatagtgat gtgcctggag ttataaatga tggggatctc
     3001 aaggaaatca aaagtttttc agtgcaaaat ctcagagttg aacttgcaat cattatcttt
     3061 cgtggttcgt cagtacccgg atcaaaggtg cgggtacaca aaggggaatg caagttcacc
     3121 ggggctagtg aagtgatctt cggctgtaat ctgatagcaa cggatgagta ctcaattgaa
     3181 aatttcaact tgttcccagt accagctgat ggcaattgct tttggcactc cgtaggtcat
     3241 ttgatgaatt gcaatggcct tgatttgaag agaggcgttt tcaacaaatt caggagttca
     3301 gggttggaat caaaggaact tgagcatcaa ttggagccaa acgttttcgc agagaatgag
     3361 gccattgcat acttttgtgg catgcacaaa agacgactga taatactgac tccagagtac
     3421 gacattgagt ggtcttttgg agaaaagagc tggcccctgc ttggctttct gtgtcttgta
     3481 cagcaacact tccaaccctg tgcaccaaca aatgggtgca tgataagggc catttctgaa
     3541 gctcttggta agcgcgaagt tgatgtgctc aattatttgt gccaggatgc aaccagacat
     3601 atatttgaag aggtttgtca aggcgctggt ctcaatttga tgtatctgga agctgtgttt
     3661 gaagcttttg atatctgtgc caaatgcgac tttggagata gggtggagac attcaatagt
     3721 tcagggtctg tggtttcgtt atttgacatc tctgctgaac acataagatg cgtgccaaaa
     3781 atttctgaca agccaatgag tgtgagggtt gatgccatga gaagcattag aaagtctgag
     3841 atagaaatgc ttgggctgaa tggcacttgg gttgagtatg aaccacaaat ttcaagggct
     3901 gaaaaattgg agcagtgtct gttggccggc ctcactggcg tgatgtgtag tgaaaggtac
     3961 gactgtcaaa aagcatggct gaataacatt gctaaagagc aaagggggaa gcgcaatgtt
     4021 ctggcaatca tgggtacttt tggaagtgga aagagccacg tttacaaaac gttcatggca
     4081 catgcggctg gaaagttcgt tacatttgta tcccctagga ggcagcttgc ggatagtata
     4141 aagcatgact tggggcttta taaggacaaa cttggaaaaa cattgagaaa caaatctcaa
     4201 gaagggtgga gtgtggttac tttcgaagtt ttcctaaaaa ctattcataa actcaaaaag
     4261 gggcatgtgg tgattttgga tgagattcag ttgtttccac ctggctatct agatctttgc
     4321 ctacttgtgt cagataggtc ttgcattttc tcagtggcgg gtgatccttg tcagagtggt
     4381 tatgattcaa agagcgatag aaacactctg ggcgtgctgg attcagacat atttgaattg
     4441 ctgagaaata aagagtactc ttataatatt gagagtagaa ggtttaagaa tccaatgttt
     4501 gaaggtaggt tgccttgtca attcttgaaa ggatctctac atgaaaagca ccaggacttt
     4561 gtggtttgga aatcaatgga ggatttggtc tttggggaaa agttcaaaat tgatgcattc
     4621 ctggtgagca gttttgagga gaaaagaatt gtgtggtcgc attttggatc tgcagtcacc
     4681 tgtctcacat ttggggagtc aacaggtcta aattttaatg agggtgttgt tttaataact
     4741 tatgactcta tccaaacaga tgataacaga tggttaacag cactgtctag attcaagatg
     4801 aatatccatt ttgtcaacct gctgggaatt tcacttgaga gggcaatcgg gcattttgct
     4861 ggcaagccac tttaccactt tatgtcaaag aaaagtggtg aagcagttat acttgacatg
     4921 ctacctggaa atccaaagtt taagaatggg ttcaatacct ccatcggcaa ggatgaaggt
     4981 attagggagg caaagcttgc aggtgatcca tggttaaaga caatgctgtt tttaggccag
     5041 aatgaggacg tagagattga agagatggag gaagaattca aaaatgagga gtggttcaag
     5101 actcacctac cgattacctc aatggaatgc tcaagggcca ggtgggttgg taagcttgca
     5161 ctgagggaga gcagagaggt gagatgcggg atggagacta cagagcagtt caaagatgac
     5221 catcatgatc tcaagggcgt cttgatgacc aatgcttgtg aaaggtatga atccatctat
     5281 ccaaggcata aaggcaatga cagcattacc tttttgatgg cagtaaaaaa aaggttgcgc
     5341 ttctcaagtg cagcagtgga atcagcgcta ctacggaaag ccatgccatt tgggaagttc
     5401 cttcttgaaa agttcttgaa aaaagtaaag ctgaggagga atcatgatca gcgaatgatg
     5461 gaagaatccg tagcagaatt tgaagaaaag aagaccagca aaagtgccgc aacaattgaa
     5521 aaccacagtg ggcgatcatg cagagattgg ctgaatgatg ttgcgttgat cttcatgaag
     5581 tcacagcatt gcacaaagtt tgataacagg ttcagagatg caaaagcagg gcagactttg
     5641 gcttgcttcc aacattcagt gttgtgtagg tttgccccat acatgagata catagagaaa
     5701 aaagtctttg aagttttacc tgagcagttt tacattcatt caggcaaggg cttggacagt
     5761 ctcaaggctt gggtaatttc aaatgacttt tcaggagtgt gcactgaatc cgattatgaa
     5821 gcatttgatt catcacagga ccattacatc ctaagttttg agattgagct gatgagatac
     5881 ctcgggcttc ctaatgatct gattcttgat taccaattca taaagaccca cttaggctct
     5941 aagcttggaa attttgcaat aatgcgcttc acaggagagg cttccacctt cctatttaac
     6001 acactggcca acatgctgtt cactttcttg agatatgatc tcactggcag tgaaagcatc
     6061 gcatttgctg gggatgacat gtgcgcaaac aagcgtctaa gggtaacaaa agaatatgag
     6121 gatttcctta caaaaataag gctgaaggcc aaggtgcaat atgtggccag tccaaccttc
     6181 tgtggttggt gtctgttcaa aagtgggatt ttcaaaagac cacagttggt catggaacga
     6241 ataaatatcg ccagggaaat gaacaacttg gacaattgca tagacaacta tgcaattgag
     6301 gtttcttacg cctattccct tggtgagctt gctgtggaag taatgagcga tgaagagctg
     6361 gaggctcatt acaactgcat ccgttttctg gtgaagtaca aaaataggat gcgaagttct
     6421 gttaaggagt tgttttagtt ggcggtgtta gtcagcagtt aggtaaagct tgtttgttga
     6481 tttgaattgt gtgatgaata atttgatttc tgctcttgag ttatttggtt ttgataggat
     6541 tagtgaggaa gtcagctacc ctttagttat ccatagtgtt cctgggagcg ggaaaaccag
     6601 tttgataagg tccctgatta agcttgacgg cgattttgag gcgttcacag ctggagtacc
     6661 tgacacaccg aatcttgaag gccgatatat caggccttat tccgaaggtt gctcttctga
     6721 tagaaaattg agcattttgg acgagtacct cacagttgaa aattggaagg gctttgaagt
     6781 actattttct gatccctatc agaacaataa gagccctctg gtggcatcct acgtgtccag
     6841 taaaacaaga aggtttggga agtcaacttg tgagtatcta gcaggttacg ggtttgaggt
     6901 gagaagcgag gtcgaggatt ctgttgttag aggttcacca tttgaagtca aagttgaggg
     6961 gcagttgatt tgctttggga aggcagcagt tgagttggca ttgagccacg gagcagaatt
     7021 caagttacct tgcgaagtga gggggtccac atttgatgtt gttacactgc taaaatctga
     7081 agagccagac cttgagaaca aacatctttt ctatgttgga tgtacgaggc acagaaagaa
     7141 acttctgata cttgaataac tgatgtcatt tcaacaacca gccaattggg ctaaatcact
     7201 gggaccattg ttaattgggg ctggaattgc gattgtcgtt cacttcttga gagcaagcaa
     7261 cttgccacac gttggggata atctgcatca tctcccacac ggaggtagct accaagatgg
     7321 aacaaagaga ataacttatt gcagtccaaa gaaggaatac ccaggtactg gcctttttca
     7381 acttggggac tcacagatcg caattgcact ggttttgggc atatcatttc taatctatgc
     7441 agttgagaga tttggcattg gggctgctag gcgctgcgct tgtcacccta atccttgcat
     7501 ttgcaggagg tgaaaagggc ggcggctgct tcataagaat cacgggagag tctgttactg
     7561 tgtcccactg cgaggacctt caaaaggtgc cggaggtgat taaagcagca aaaggggtgt
     7621 ggtcctcatt aggtgcagga ggcagatttg atttagaaag taactgcagt tgagatggcg
     7681 tcaaatgaag agctaaggag gcaggaagaa gaaaggcaga agaatgtgaa tgaacctttg
     7741 ggaaaggaag ttgagggtgc tggagggagc agaccagcaa tgccagatct gggcaccata
     7801 atcaaaagaa agaaaaagcc aattgaaaat gcgttgagtg ctaaggtgaa catcaaggat
     7861 cttatggagc gagaatttgg ccttcagtcg aacaatgtta tgaacaataa tgacattctt
     7921 gctatttcta gcatatttac ggaggcaaaa atacctgaaa atttgcaaca gcacactgca
     7981 atagaggttg caagaatggc agttgatgtg gggagttcaa aacattcaga attcatgggc
     8041 aaaagtgttg tatgtgggca ggatttgtct gtgattgtgg gctacataaa ggaagttacc
     8101 acacttcgca gattctgcat gtattactcc aaggtaatat ggaacttgct catcaaagag
     8161 aagacccccc ccgcaaattg ggcgaagaaa ggatttaaag atgaaaccaa attcgctgct
     8221 tttgactttt tcattggcat atttgatgag agtgcactgg aacctgaagg gggtctggtg
     8281 aggtcaccca ctcaaagtga gctaaaggca aatatttccg ctttggaagt taaagtgttc
     8341 aggcaaaaaa tgagcgaggg caacaggtct ttgaacctgg gagagataag cgggggggca
     8401 atgggcgctc cagcctacaa tccatttggt ggagattcat gaagttcagt ttctggtgtt
     8461 tctgctgatt gactgtcagc atttactgaa gcttgagagt tgctagttgg aactcttgct
     8521 acggccagtc taattatggc tgtggcaccc atttcgacag ggtgaatgtt cgctggcata
     8581 ccgtactaat agtatgctgt tatccaactg acgatcctaa gacctaaata attat
//
LOCUS       Seq18                   8319 bp    RNA     linear   VRL 23-JUL-2018
DEFINITION  Grapevine virus T, isolate Lambrusco-3, complete genome.
ACCESSION   Seq18
VERSION
KEYWORDS    .
SOURCE      Grapevine virus T
  ORGANISM  Grapevine virus T
            Viruses; ssRNA viruses; ssRNA positive-strand viruses, no DNA
            stage; Tymovirales; Betaflexiviridae; Quinvirinae; Foveavirus;
            unclassified Foveavirus.
REFERENCE   1  (bases 1 to 8319)
  AUTHORS   Nourenejhad-Zarghani,S., Hily,J.-M., Glasa,M., Marais,A.,
            Wetzel,T., Faure,C., Vigne,E., Velt,A., Lemaire,O.,
            Boursiquot,J.-M., Okic,A., Ruiz-Garcia,A.B., Olmos,A., Lacombe,T.
            and Candresse,T.
  TITLE     Grapevine virus T diversity as revealed by full-length genome
            sequences assembled from high-throughput sequence data
  JOURNAL   Unpublished
REFERENCE   2  (bases 1 to 8319)
  AUTHORS   Nourenejhad-Zarghani,S., Hily,J.-M., Glasa,M., Marais,A.,
            Wetzel,T., Faure,C., Vigne,E., Velt,A., Lemaire,O.,
            Boursiquot,J.-M., Okic,A., Ruiz-Garcia,A.B., Olmos,A., Lacombe,T.
            and Candresse,T.
  TITLE     Direct Submission
  JOURNAL   Submitted (23-JUL-2018) Virology, INRA, 71 avenue E. Bourlaux
            CS20032, Villenave d'Ornon Cedex, Villenave d'Ornon 33882, France
COMMENT     Bankit Comment: TOTAL # OF SEQS:21.
            Bankit Comment: GAP: est. length - alignment.
            Bankit Comment: TOTAL # OF SETS:1.
            
            ##Assembly-Data-START##
            Assembly Method       :: CLC genomics workbench v. 7.5; CLC
                                     genomics workbench v. 11
            Sequencing Technology :: Illumina; Sanger dideoxy sequencing
            ##Assembly-Data-END##
FEATURES             Location/Qualifiers
     source          1..8319
                     /organism="Grapevine virus T"
                     /mol_type="genomic RNA"
                     /isolate="Lambrusco-3"
                     /host="Vitis vinifera cv. Lambrusco"
                     /db_xref="taxon:2016035"
                     /note="extrachromosomal
                     From dataset ERR922631"
     5'UTR           1..43
     CDS             44..6433
                     /codon_start=1
                     /product="Viral replicase"
                     /translation="MALHHRSAAAEVLARLTSDEQSRVSAPTVKSLCDDEAQASGFFN
                     YSLSQKAQEKLELSGLYLSPLSYRPHSHPVCKTLENHILYNILPSYLDNKFYFVGIKN
                     FKLDFIRSRNKRLSMVESVNRYVTSLDRSRYCNELIHRSSAADLHLARKRGFDGLPTL
                     VNLIPPLEKKGAEFIFLHDELHYWSPPCVIKFLEAVKPTTLLASVVIPPELLAKSKES
                     LNPWAYKFKIIKDRLIFAPDGVWAEAYDQPLKCTYLLKTRRLLLSDGTVYSVDIIHSK
                     FCHHLISISRGELLNQDRRFFGDFDAIGLGALGKLSRNVKHCYPINVQVVTKLYLYLM
                     TLKKPDEESAEAKLRQLINDPTGREIKFAESFSRLILKCKKESSLFLPSLTKDCKNFL
                     ISLFPGFVSRMFQIYKDKCLSDFIYDLEPFNFYVDTVDIKGDFTDEFEFWDLHDLKDF
                     FDVSEEVDDFKVTIKNWWNSRPSQSYFIGGKEWENKSSKFYSKFQAFERVGDLYRYIL
                     QDLDHNMVDEEIVVRRLRNFLKIKGIESLAYMISCNLDISELKKAVLSWNLEAKKRVW
                     LSTMRPQWFLLVGRINSKFICDSSNSISSLSEGSVNLYRSVVNEAMSFNRGSLNRVFW
                     KQADNNFKLEELKVEEYKDSKTEVGEEYVPVRAINIEPEHPPIAAHDEDQIVSLECTD
                     HTSVSIDDIKIDIGNSDELRFHYGALEFPDVLKGRKAGFYAKIGIKSYTYNGGCHDSM
                     GWPKALDEILRLVGGGPYYNSCLAQKYDSGASIGMHSDNERCYAIGHKVLTVNMFGSC
                     QFSICRKQDRNVKERHVNFKLKGGDYFEMPRNFQENYLHGVSGACDGRISLTFRRQLV
                     PDLGDDESECAPTKFDDAVRITGRKFWPECSSHLAKMIDNGGKGREFDLCDCFSCPNH
                     FRHSKNIEGIRKVFSATGLAAGDRVLVLNSKSSKSALDKFKGLKVTMAVFSGRIEFLD
                     STVPGVMNDGDLKEVKNLSVQNLKVELAVVIFRGSATLGSMVRVHKNECKFAGASEVL
                     FGCNLTATDEYSIENFNLFSVPADGNCFWHSVGHLMNCNGMDLKRGVFNKYRSSGLES
                     KKLEHQLEPNVFAENEVIAYFCSMHKRRLIMLTPEYDIEWNFGDKSWPLLGFLCLVQQ
                     HFQPCAPTNGCMVRAISEALGKREVDVLNYLCQDATRHIFEEVCQGAGLNLMYLETVF
                     EAFDICAKCDFGDRVETFNSSGSVVALFDISAEHIRCVPKISDKPMSVRVDVMRSIRK
                     SEIEMLGLNGTWIEYEPQITRAEKLEQCLLAGLTGVMCSERYDNQKAWLNSIAKDQRG
                     KRNVLAIMGTFGSGKSYVYKTFMAHAAGKFVTFVSPRRQLADSIKDDLGLHKNKLGKT
                     LRNKTQEGWSVVTFEVFLKTIPNLKRGHVVILDEIQLFPPGYLDLCLLVSDKSCVFSV
                     AGDPCQSGYDSKSDRNTLGALDSDVFELLRNKEYSYNIESRRFKNPMFEGRLPCQFLK
                     GSLHEKHQDFVVWKSMEDLVFGEKFKIDAFLVSSFEEKRIVWSHFGSAVTCLTFGEST
                     GLNFNEGVILITYDSIQTDDNRWLTALSRFKMNIHFVNLLGVSLERAIGYFAGKPLYH
                     FMSKKSGEAVILDMLPGNPKFKSGFSISVGKDEGIKEAKLAGDPWLKTMLFLGQNEDA
                     EIEEMEEEFKNEEWFKTHLPITSMECSRARWVGKLALRESREVRCGMDTTEQFKDDHH
                     DLKGVLMTNACERYESIYPRHKGNDSVTFLMAVKKRLRFSSAAVESALLRKAMPFGQF
                     LLRKFLKKMKLKREHNSRMMEESVAEFEEKKTSKSAATIENHSGRSCRDWLNDVALIF
                     MKSQHCTKFDNRFRDAKAGQTLACFQHSVLCRFAPYMRYIEKKVFEVLPERFYIHSGK
                     GLDSLKAWVIANDFSGVCTESDYEAFDSSQDHYILSFELELMRYLGLPNDLILDYQFI
                     KTHLGSKLGNFAIMRFTGEASTFLFNTLANMLFTFLRYDLTGSESIAFAGDDMCANKR
                     LRVTREYEDFLTRIRLKAKVQYVASPTFCGWCLFRSGIFKRPQLVMERINIAREMNNL
                     DNCIDNYAIEVSYAYSLGELAVEVMNDEELEAHYNCIRFLVKYKNRMKSSIKDLF"
     CDS             6488..7153
                     /codon_start=1
                     /product="Triple gene block 1 protein"
                     /translation="MNNLISALELFGFTKVSEEVSRPLVIHSVPGGGKTSLIRSLIKL
                     DSNFEAFTAGVPDTPNLEGRYIKSYYAGCASTEKLSILDEYLTVGNWEGFEVLFSDPY
                     QNCKSPLAASYVSKKTRRFGRSTCEYLIGYGFEIESELEDTVVKGSPFEVKVEGQLIC
                     FGKAAVELASNHRVEFKLPCEVRGSTFDVVTLLKSEEPNSENKHLFYIGCTRHREKLL
                     ILE"
     CDS             7157..7507
                     /codon_start=1
                     /product="Triple gene block 2 protein"
                     /translation="MSFQQPANWAKSLGPLLIGAGIAIVVHFLRTSNLPHVGDNLHHL
                     PHGGNYQDGTKRIIYCGPRKEYPGTGLLQFGDSQFAAALVLGISLLIYAVERLGIGAP
                     RRCACYPNSCACRK"
     CDS             7431..7667
                     /codon_start=1
                     /product="Triple gene block 3 protein"
                     /translation="MQWKDLALGLLGVVLATLILALVGSERGGSCFIRITGESVTVSN
                     CGNLQEVPEVIRAVKGVWSLLGAGDKFDLDRSCS"
     CDS             7669..>8319
                     /codon_start=1
                     /product="Coat protein"
                     /translation="MSSNEEMRRQEEEKQKGKTEALGKGIEGAGGSRPAMPDLGTVIK
                     RKKKPIENALSAKVNVADLMEREFGLQSNNVMNNNDILAISSIFTEAKIPEDLQQHTA
                     IEVARMAVDVGSSKHSEFMGRSVVCGQDLSVIVGYIKEVTTLRRFCMYYSKVIWNLLL
                     KEKTPPANWAKKGFKDETKFAAFDFFVGIFDESALEPEGGLVRSPTQSELKANISAL"
BASE COUNT     2410 a   1438 c   2110 g   2361 t
ORIGIN      
        1 ctcgaacggc tatacatcaa agtagtacaa ctactttcac gtcatggctc ttcatcaccg
       61 ttctgctgct gctgaggtac tcgcccgact tacctcagat gaacaatcta gagttagcgc
      121 cccaactgta aaatccttgt gcgatgatga ggcacaggct agtggattct tcaactacag
      181 tctgtcacag aaagctcaag aaaaattgga gctttctggc ctttacttga gcccccttag
      241 ttataggcct cactcccatc ctgtatgtaa aactttggag aatcacattc tctataatat
      301 tctgcctagt tacttagata ataagtttta ttttgtaggt atcaaaaatt ttaaattgga
      361 cttcattcgg agtagaaaca aaagattgtc aatggttgag tccgtaaata ggtatgtcac
      421 atccttagat agatctaggt attgcaatga gttgatacat agaagctcag cagctgactt
      481 acaccttgcc agaaagaggg gctttgatgg attgccaaca ctggtaaacc taataccccc
      541 acttgaaaag aaaggtgctg agttcatttt tctccacgac gagctgcact attggtcccc
      601 cccctgtgtg atcaagtttc tggaggctgt caagccaaca actttactgg cttcagttgt
      661 tattccccca gaattgttag ccaagtcaaa agaaagtctt aacccatggg cttacaagtt
      721 taagatcatt aaggaccgct tgattttcgc tccagatgga gtctgggctg aggcctatga
      781 tcagcccctt aaatgcacat acttgcttaa aacaaggaga ctcttactta gcgatggcac
      841 tgtatatagt gttgatataa tccattccaa attctgccat cacttgataa gcatctcacg
      901 tggggaactt ttgaaccagg atcgcaggtt ttttggtgac tttgatgcaa ttgggcttgg
      961 agctttagga aaattgagta gaaatgtgaa gcattgttac ccgataaatg ttcaagttgt
     1021 gacaaagctt tacctttatc tcatgacttt aaagaagcct gatgaggagt cagctgaagc
     1081 caaattgagg caactcatca acgatccgac tgggagggag ataaagttcg ctgaaagctt
     1141 ttccaggtta atcttgaagt gcaagaagga aagctcattg ttcctcccca gtctgacaaa
     1201 agattgcaag aacttcctaa taagtctgtt cccaggtttt gtatccagaa tgtttcaaat
     1261 ttacaaggat aaatgcttga gtgatttcat ctatgatctg gagccattca acttttatgt
     1321 tgacacagtt gacatcaaag gggacttcac tgatgagttc gaattttggg acttgcatga
     1381 tttgaaggat ttcttcgacg ttagtgagga ggttgatgac tttaaagtca ctatcaaaaa
     1441 ttggtggaac tccaggccat ctcaaagcta cttcattggt gggaaagagt gggagaataa
     1501 gagttcaaag ttctattcca aattccaggc ttttgaacga gttggggatc tttatcgcta
     1561 cattttgcaa gatcttgatc ataatatggt agatgaggag attgtagttc gaaggttgcg
     1621 gaattttttg aagataaaag gtattgaaag ccttgcatat atgatatcct gcaacttaga
     1681 tatttcagaa ttgaaaaagg ctgttttgag ttggaacttg gaggccaaga agagggtgtg
     1741 gttgagcacg atgcgtccac aatggttttt gctcgttggg aggataaatt ctaagtttat
     1801 ctgtgactca agcaattcca tttctagctt gtctgagggt agtgttaacc tgtaccgctc
     1861 tgttgtcaat gaagctatga gttttaatag gggtagtctt aacagagtgt tctggaagca
     1921 agcagataac aacttcaaat tggaagaatt gaaagttgaa gagtacaaag attctaaaac
     1981 agaggttgga gaggaatatg tccctgtaag ggcaatcaat attgagcctg agcatccacc
     2041 aattgctgcc catgatgagg atcaaatagt gagcttggaa tgcacagatc acacatcggt
     2101 cagtattgat gatatcaaga ttgatattgg aaattcagac gagctgaggt tccattacgg
     2161 ggcattggaa tttcctgatg ttctgaaagg gcgcaaggca ggtttttatg caaaaattgg
     2221 gattaaatct tatacctata atggtgggtg tcatgatagc atgggttggc ccaaggctct
     2281 tgatgaaatt ctcagactag ttgggggtgg cccttactac aacagttgcc tggcgcagaa
     2341 atatgatagc ggggcttcaa ttggaatgca ctcagacaat gaaaggtgtt acgccattgg
     2401 gcacaaggtg ctcactgtca atatgtttgg gtcatgtcaa ttctcaatat gcaggaagca
     2461 ggaccgcaac gtcaaggagc gtcatgtgaa tttcaaactc aaggggggtg actattttga
     2521 gatgccacgc aactttcagg agaattattt gcatggagtc agtggggcat gtgacggtag
     2581 gatatcccta acattcagga ggcagcttgt acctgatttg ggtgatgatg agagtgagtg
     2641 tgctccaact aaatttgacg atgccgtcag aatcactggt aggaaattct ggcctgaatg
     2701 ctcaagtcat ctagcaaaaa tgatagacaa tgggggaaag ggaagggaat ttgatctttg
     2761 tgactgcttt tcttgtccta atcactttcg acattcaaag aacattgaag gaataaggaa
     2821 ggtgttttca gccacaggat tggcagctgg tgatagggta ttggttttga actcaaagtc
     2881 gagtaagtca gctttggata agttcaaggg gctgaaggta actatggctg tcttctctgg
     2941 gaggattgaa tttctggata gtaccgtgcc gggggtaatg aatgatgggg atcttaaaga
     3001 ggtgaagaat ctctcagttc agaacctcaa ggtggaactg gcagtagtta ttttccgcgg
     3061 ctcagcaacc cttggatcaa tggtgcgagt gcataaaaat gaatgcaagt tcgcgggggc
     3121 cagtgaggtg ctttttggct gtaatctgac tgcaacagat gagtactcaa ttgagaattt
     3181 caacttattc tcagtaccag ctgacggaaa ttgtttttgg cactctgttg ggcatctgat
     3241 gaattgcaat gggatggacc tgaaaagagg tgtattcaac aaatatagga gctcaggatt
     3301 ggaatcaaag aagcttgaac atcaacttga acctaatgtt ttcgcagaaa atgaggttat
     3361 tgcatatttc tgcagtatgc ataaaaggcg gttgataatg ctgaccccag agtacgatat
     3421 tgagtggaac tttggtgata aaagctggcc attgcttggc tttttgtgct tggtgcaaca
     3481 gcatttccaa ccatgtgcac caactaacgg atgtatggtt agggccattt ctgaggcact
     3541 cggaaagcga gaagtagatg tgcttaatta tttgtgccag gatgccacta ggcacatttt
     3601 tgaggaagtt tgtcagggtg ctggcctcaa cttgatgtac ttagagaccg tgtttgaggc
     3661 ttttgatatt tgtgccaaat gtgactttgg ggacagggtg gaaacgttca acagttctgg
     3721 ctctgtagtt gcattgtttg acatttctgc tgagcatata aggtgtgttc ccaagatatc
     3781 tgacaagccc atgagtgtga gggttgatgt tatgaggagc ataagaaagt ctgaaataga
     3841 gatgcttggt ctgaatggca cttggattga gtatgaacca cagataacaa gggctgagaa
     3901 gttggagcaa tgcttgctag ctggccttac tggcgtgatg tgtagtgaaa gatacgacaa
     3961 ccaaaaggca tggctcaata gcattgctaa agatcaaagg ggaaagcgca atgtccttgc
     4021 cattatgggt actttcggaa gtggtaagag ttatgtttac aaaacattta tggctcatgc
     4081 agctggcaag tttgtcacat ttgtgtctcc tagaaggcag ttggctgata gtattaagga
     4141 tgatttgggg cttcacaaga acaaacttgg aaagacattg agaaacaaaa ctcaagaagg
     4201 gtggagtgtt gtcacttttg aggtcttcct taagactatc ccaaatttga agagaggtca
     4261 tgtagtgatc ctggatgaaa ttcaactatt tccacctgga tacctagatc tttgcctact
     4321 tgtttctgac aaatcctgtg ttttctctgt cgcaggagat ccttgtcaga gtggctatga
     4381 ttccaaaagt gacagaaata ctctaggagc attggattca gatgtttttg aattgcttag
     4441 aaacaaggag tactcttaca acattgaaag taggaggttc aaaaacccta tgtttgaggg
     4501 taggctgccc tgtcaatttc tgaaaggatc attgcatgag aagcaccaag attttgtggt
     4561 gtggaagtca atggaggatt tagtgttcgg ggagaagttc aagattgatg catttctggt
     4621 gagtagtttt gaagaaaaaa gaattgtgtg gtcgcatttc ggatctgcag tcacctgtct
     4681 gacattcggg gagtccacag gtctgaattt caatgaaggt gtcatcctca taacttatga
     4741 ttcaattcaa acggatgaca acaggtggct gaccgctcta tctagattca aaatgaacat
     4801 ccactttgtt aacttgttgg gggtatcact tgaaagggcg attggatatt ttgctggtaa
     4861 gccactctac cattttatgt ccaagaagag tggtgaagcg gtgatacttg acatgctgcc
     4921 cggaaatcca aagttcaaaa gtgggttcag catttctgtt ggcaaggatg aaggtatcaa
     4981 ggaggcaaaa cttgctggtg acccgtggtt aaaaacaatg ctctttttgg gtcaaaatga
     5041 ggatgctgag atagaggaaa tggaagagga atttaagaat gaggagtggt tcaaaactca
     5101 cttgccaatt acctccatgg aatgttcaag agccaggtgg gttggaaagc tcgctttgag
     5161 ggaaagcaga gaagtgagat gtgggatgga caccactgag cagttcaaag atgatcacca
     5221 tgacctcaag ggtgttttaa tgaccaatgc atgtgaaaga tatgaatcta tatatccgag
     5281 gcataaaggc aatgacagtg ttaccttttt gatggcggtt aagaagaggt tgcggttttc
     5341 aagtgctgct gtggaatctg cacttctgag aaaggctatg ccatttgggc agttcctcct
     5401 tagaaagttt ttgaaaaaaa tgaagttgaa aagagagcat aattcgagaa tgatggagga
     5461 atctgttgca gaatttgaag aaaagaagac cagtaagagt gctgcaacaa ttgagaacca
     5521 tagtgggcga tcatgtaggg actggctgaa tgatgttgca ttgatcttca tgaagtccca
     5581 gcactgcaca aagttcgaca ataggtttag agacgctaag gcaggccaaa ccctagcttg
     5641 ctttcagcat tcagtgttgt gcagatttgc tccatacatg aggtacatag aaaagaaagt
     5701 ttttgaggtt ttacctgaga ggttttacat tcattcaggt aagggcttgg acagtcttaa
     5761 agcttgggtg attgcaaatg acttctccgg agtgtgcact gaatctgatt atgaagcatt
     5821 tgactcctca caagatcact acattctaag ttttgagctc gagttgatga ggtatcttgg
     5881 acttccaaat gatctaatcc ttgattacca attcataaag acgcacctgg gttccaaact
     5941 agggaatttt gcaataatgc gtttcactgg agaggcttcc acatttttat tcaacacact
     6001 ggccaacatg ttatttacct tcttgaggta tgaccttact ggtagtgaga gcattgcatt
     6061 tgctggggac gacatgtgtg cgaacaaacg tctgagggta acaagggagt atgaagattt
     6121 tctaacaaga attcggctga aggccaaggt gcaatatgtg gccagtccaa ctttttgtgg
     6181 ttggtgtttg ttcaggagcg gtattttcaa gaggccgcaa ttggtcatgg agcgaataaa
     6241 tatcgctagg gaaatgaata atttggataa ttgcatagat aattatgcaa ttgaggtttc
     6301 ttatgcctac tcgttgggtg aacttgctgt agaagtgatg aatgacgagg agcttgaggc
     6361 tcattacaac tgcatccgtt tcctagtgaa gtataagaat aggatgaaaa gttctattaa
     6421 agatctattt tagctagagg tttgagtcag cagttaggta aagcttgtta gttgatttag
     6481 ttgtgtgatg aataatttga tttctgctct tgagttgttt ggatttacta aggttagtga
     6541 agaggtgagt cgtcctttag ttattcatag tgttcctgga ggtggaaaga ccagcttgat
     6601 aaggtcttta attaagcttg atagtaattt tgaagcgttc acagctggag tacctgatac
     6661 accaaatctt gaagggcggt acattaaatc ttactatgca ggttgtgcct ctactgaaaa
     6721 gttaagcatc ctggacgagt acctcacagt tggaaattgg gaaggtttcg aggtactgtt
     6781 ttctgatccc taccaaaact gcaagagccc tctggcagcc tcttacgtgt caaagaaaac
     6841 aagaagattt ggaaggtcaa cttgtgagta cctgataggt tacggctttg agattgaaag
     6901 tgagcttgag gacaccgtgg ttaaaggctc gccctttgag gtcaaagttg aggggcagct
     6961 gatttgcttt ggaaaagcag cagttgagtt ggcatcaaac cacagagttg aatttaaact
     7021 accttgtgaa gtgcgagggt caacttttga tgttgttaca ttgttaaaat ctgaagagcc
     7081 aaactctgag aacaagcatt tgttttatat tggatgcaca aggcacaggg aaaagctttt
     7141 aatacttgag taattgatgt catttcaaca accagctaat tgggctaaat cattaggacc
     7201 attgctaatt ggagctggaa ttgcaattgt ggttcatttt ctcaggacaa gcaatttgcc
     7261 acacgttggg gataatctac accacctgcc acacggggga aactaccaag acgggacaaa
     7321 gaggataatt tactgcggcc ccagaaagga atacccaggc accggccttc tccaatttgg
     7381 agattcacaa tttgcagctg cgctggtctt gggcatatca cttctgatat atgcagtgga
     7441 aagacttggc attggggctc ctaggcgttg tgcttgctac cctaattctt gcgcttgtag
     7501 gaagtgagcg gggtggcagt tgttttataa ggataactgg tgagtctgtt actgtatcca
     7561 actgtgggaa ccttcaagag gtgccggaag tgattagggc agtaaaaggg gtgtggtcct
     7621 tgttaggtgc aggagataag tttgatttgg acagaagctg cagttaaaat gtcgtcaaat
     7681 gaagaaatga gaaggcagga ggaggaaaaa cagaagggca aaacagaggc tttaggaaaa
     7741 gggattgaag gagctggagg cagcaggcca gcaatgccag atctgggcac tgtaatcaag
     7801 agaaagaaga agccaattga aaatgccttg agtgccaaag ttaatgttgc agatctcatg
     7861 gagcgagagt tcggccttca gtctaataac gttatgaaca acaatgacat attggccatt
     7921 tcaagcattt tcacagaagc aaaaattcct gaagatctgc aacaacacac agcaatcgag
     7981 gttgcaagga tggcagtgga tgtgggcagt tccaagcact cagagttcat ggggagaagc
     8041 gttgtatgtg ggcaggactt atctgtaatt gtggggtaca taaaggaagt cacaactttg
     8101 cgcagatttt gcatgtatta ctctaaggtg atatggaatc tgcttctcaa agaaaaaacg
     8161 ccccctgcca attgggcaaa gaaagggttc aaagatgaga ctaagtttgc tgcttttgac
     8221 ttcttcgttg gaatatttga tgaaagtgca ctggaaccgg aaggaggtct ggtgagatca
     8281 cccacacaaa gcgagctaaa ggcaaacatt tccgctctg
//
LOCUS       Seq19                   8683 bp    RNA     linear   VRL 23-JUL-2018
DEFINITION  Grapevine virus T, isolate Lambrusco-4, complete genome.
ACCESSION   Seq19
VERSION
KEYWORDS    .
SOURCE      Grapevine virus T
  ORGANISM  Grapevine virus T
            Viruses; ssRNA viruses; ssRNA positive-strand viruses, no DNA
            stage; Tymovirales; Betaflexiviridae; Quinvirinae; Foveavirus;
            unclassified Foveavirus.
REFERENCE   1  (bases 1 to 8683)
  AUTHORS   Nourenejhad-Zarghani,S., Hily,J.-M., Glasa,M., Marais,A.,
            Wetzel,T., Faure,C., Vigne,E., Velt,A., Lemaire,O.,
            Boursiquot,J.-M., Okic,A., Ruiz-Garcia,A.B., Olmos,A., Lacombe,T.
            and Candresse,T.
  TITLE     Grapevine virus T diversity as revealed by full-length genome
            sequences assembled from high-throughput sequence data
  JOURNAL   Unpublished
REFERENCE   2  (bases 1 to 8683)
  AUTHORS   Nourenejhad-Zarghani,S., Hily,J.-M., Glasa,M., Marais,A.,
            Wetzel,T., Faure,C., Vigne,E., Velt,A., Lemaire,O.,
            Boursiquot,J.-M., Okic,A., Ruiz-Garcia,A.B., Olmos,A., Lacombe,T.
            and Candresse,T.
  TITLE     Direct Submission
  JOURNAL   Submitted (23-JUL-2018) Virology, INRA, 71 avenue E. Bourlaux
            CS20032, Villenave d'Ornon Cedex, Villenave d'Ornon 33882, France
COMMENT     Bankit Comment: TOTAL # OF SEQS:21.
            Bankit Comment: GAP: est. length - alignment.
            Bankit Comment: TOTAL # OF SETS:1.
            
            ##Assembly-Data-START##
            Assembly Method       :: CLC genomics workbench v. 7.5; CLC
                                     genomics workbench v. 11
            Sequencing Technology :: Illumina; Sanger dideoxy sequencing
            ##Assembly-Data-END##
FEATURES             Location/Qualifiers
     source          1..8683
                     /organism="Grapevine virus T"
                     /mol_type="genomic RNA"
                     /isolate="Lambrusco-4"
                     /host="Vitis vinifera cv. Lambrusco"
                     /db_xref="taxon:2016035"
                     /note="extrachromosomal
                     From dataset ERR922631"
     5'UTR           1..48
     CDS             49..6438
                     /codon_start=1
                     /product="Viral replicase"
                     /translation="MALHHRSAAAEVLARLTSDEQSRISAPTVNSLCEDEVQAGGFFN
                     YSLPQKAQEKLELSGIYLSPLSYRPHSHPVCKTLENHILYNVLPSYIDNKFYFVGIKN
                     FKLDFIRSRNKKLSMVESVNRYVTSLDKSRYCNELIHRSSASDLHLARKRGFDGLPTL
                     ANLIPPLEKRGAEFIFLHDELHYWSPSCVIKFLEALKPTTVLASVVIPPELLAKSKES
                     LNPWAYKFKIIKDRLVFAPDGVWAEAYDQPLRCKYLLKTKRFLLGDGTVYSVDIIHSK
                     FCHHLISITRGESLSQDRRFFGDFDAIGLGALGKLSRNVKHCYPIGVQVVTKLYLYLM
                     TLKKPDEESAEAKLRQLINDPTGREIKFAESFSRLILKCKKESSLFLPSLTKDCKNFL
                     IGLFPGFISRMFQIYKDKCLSDFIYDLEPFNFYVDTVDVKGDFTDEFEFWDLHDLRDS
                     LDVSEEIDSMKVTIKNWWGTRSSQSYFMGGEAWENNSSKFYSKFQAFERVGDLYHYLL
                     QDLSHDMVNEEVVVRRLRDFLKARGTESLAYMISCNLDVAALRRAVFNWNLDVKKKVW
                     LSMVRPQWFLLVGRINTKFICDSSSSISNLSIGSVNLYRSVVKEVKNFRVESLDRVFW
                     KQTSSNVKSGASGTGMGRGPNTEAEEQNVPEEILNNEPKYVSTVTHDGDQDVAPDHVD
                     CVSVSIDDIKIDIGNSNDLRFHYGSLEFPDVLKGRSAGFYAKAGIKSYTYNGGHHNSI
                     GWPKALDEILRLVGGGPYYNSCLAQRYDSGASIGMHSDDERCYAIGHKVLTVNMFGSC
                     KFSVCKKKDRNFKERHVVFELKEGDFFEMPRNFQENYLHGVRETCDGRISLTFRRQLA
                     PDLGEEEEECSPAKFSSVERITGRKFWPECSSHLASMVDSGGKGRELDLCDCFSCPNH
                     FQHAKHINGIRKVFSATGLAAGDRVLILNSKSNGSALGKFKGLKVTIAVFSGRIEFSD
                     GLVPGMMNDGDLKEVKDFSIQKLDVESAIIIFRGSTVPGSKVRVHKGECKFAGASEVI
                     FGCGLIATDEYSIGNFNLFQVPADGNCFWHSVGHLMNCNGLDLKRGVFNKFRSSGLES
                     KKLEHQLEPNVFAENEAIAYFCGMHKRRLIILTPEYDVEWNFGEKNWPLLGFLCLIQQ
                     HFQPCAPTNGCMIRAVSEALGKREVDVLNYLCQDATRHIFEEVCQGAGLNLMYLEAVF
                     EAFDICAKCDFGDRVETFNSSGSVVALFDISAEHIRCVPKISDKPMSVRVDAMRSVRK
                     SEIEMLGMNGTWIEYEPQVARAEKLEQCLLAGLTGVMCSERYDNQKPWLNNITKDQRV
                     KRNIMAVMGTFGSGKSHVYKTFMTHAVGKFVTFVSPRRQLADSIKDDLGLYKDRLGKT
                     LRNKSQEGWSVVTFEVFLKTIHQLKKGHVVILDEIQLFPPGYLDLCLLVSDKSCVFSV
                     AGDPCQSGYDSKSDRNTLGVLDSDIFELLRNKEYSYNIESRRFKNPMFEGRLPCRFLK
                     GSLHEKHHDFVVWKSMEDLVFGEKFRIDAFLVSSFEEKRIVWSHFGSAVTCLTFGEST
                     GLNFNEGVVLITYDSIQTDDNRWLTALSRFRMNIHFVNLLGIPLERAIGYFAGKPLYH
                     FMSKKSGEAVILDMLPGNPKFKNGFNISVGKDEGIKEAKLAGDPWLKTMLFLGQNEDA
                     EIEEMEEEFKNEEWFKTHLPITSMECSRARWVGKLALRESREVRCGMDTTEQFKDDHH
                     DLKGVLMTNACERYESIYPRHKGNDSVTFLMAVKKRLRFSSAAVEEAQLRKAMPFGKF
                     LLGKFLKNVKLKRNHNLRMMEDSVAEFEEKKTSKSVATIENHSGRSCRDWLNDVALIF
                     MKSQHCTKFDNRFRDAKAGQTLACFQHSVLCRFAPYMRYIEKKVFEVLPERFYIHSGK
                     GLDSLKSWVIANDFSGVCTESDYEAFDSSQDHYILSFEIELMRYLGLPNDLILDYQFI
                     KTHLGSKLGNFAIMRFTGEASTFLFNTLANMLFTFLRYDLTGSESIAFAGDDMCANKR
                     LRITREYEDFLTRIRLKAKVQYVASPTFCGWCLFKSGIFKRPQLVMERINIAREMNNL
                     DNCIDNYAIEVSYAYSLGELAVEVMSDEELEAHYNCIRFLVKYKNRMKSSVKELF"
     CDS             6494..7159
                     /codon_start=1
                     /product="Triple gene block 1 protein"
                     /translation="MNNLISALELFGFSRVCEEIKYPLVIHSVPGSGKTSLIRSLIKL
                     DSDFEAFTAGVPDTPNLEGRYIKSYSEGCASTKNLSILDEYLTVKNWEGFEALFSDPY
                     QNDQSPLVASYVSRKTKRFGKSTCKYLASYGFEIESEIEDSVVKGSPFTVKVEGQLIC
                     FGKAAVELASSHGAEFKLPCEVRGSTFDIVTLLKSEEPSPANKHLFYVGCTRHRKKLL
                     VLE"
     CDS             7163..7513
                     /codon_start=1
                     /product="Triple gene block 2 protein"
                     /translation="MSFQQPADWSKSLGPLLIGAGIAVVVHFLRASNLPHVGDNLHHL
                     PHGGIYQDGTKRITYCGPKKEYPGTGLFQFGDSQVATALVLGISLLIYAVEKFGIGAS
                     RRCACHPNPCVCRR"
     CDS             7437..7673
                     /codon_start=1
                     /product="Triple gene block 3 protein"
                     /translation="MQWKSLALGLLGAALATLILVSVGGERGGNCFIRITGESVTVSN
                     CGNLHEVPRVIEAMKGVWSSLGIGGKFDLKGDCS"
     CDS             7675..8442
                     /codon_start=1
                     /product="Coat protein"
                     /translation="MASNEELREQEERRQRDEARTPGKEIEGVGGSRPAIPDLGTIIK
                     RKKKPIENALSAKVNVKDLMEREFGLQSNNVMNNNDILAISSIFTEAKIPEDLQQHTA
                     IEVARMAVDVGSSKHSEFMGKSVVCGHDLSVIVGYIKEVTTLRRFCMYYSKVIWNLLI
                     KEKTPPANWAKKGFKDETKFAAFDFFIGIFDESALEPEGGLVRSPTQSELKANISALE
                     VRIFRQKMSEGNRALNLGEISGGAMGAPAYNPFGGDS"
     3'UTR           8443..8683
BASE COUNT     2511 a   1531 c   2194 g   2447 t
ORIGIN      
        1 cagaactcga acggccatac atcaaagtag caccactact ttcacgtgat ggctcttcac
       61 caccgttctg ctgctgctga ggtacttgcc cgacttactt cagatgagca atctagaatt
      121 agcgctccaa cagtcaattc attgtgtgaa gatgaggtac aagctggtgg cttcttcaat
      181 tacagcttac cacaaaaggc acaagaaaag ttagagcttt ctggtattta cttaagccca
      241 cttagttata ggccgcactc ccatcctgtg tgtaaaacct tggagaatca cattctctat
      301 aatgtcttac ctagttatat agacaataaa ttttattttg taggtattaa aaacttcaaa
      361 ctagatttca ttagaagtag gaataagaaa ttatcaatgg ttgagtctgt aaataggtat
      421 gtcacctcac tagataagtc caggtattgc aacgaattaa ttcatagaag ttctgcatct
      481 gatttgcacc tagctagaaa gaggggcttt gacggattgc caaccctggc aaacttgatt
      541 cccccacttg aaaagagagg tgctgagttc atcttcctcc atgatgaact gcattattgg
      601 tctccttcct gtgttatcaa atttctggaa gccttaaagc caacaacagt gctggcttcc
      661 gttgttattc ccccagagct gcttgccaag tctaaagaaa gtcttaaccc atgggcgtat
      721 aagttcaaaa ttattaaaga tcgtctggtt tttgctcccg atggggtttg ggctgaagct
      781 tatgaccaac ccttgaggtg caaatacctg cttaaaacaa agaggtttct acttggtgat
      841 ggcaccgtgt atagtgttga cattattcat tcaaaatttt gccatcactt aataagcatc
      901 acgcgcgggg aatcattaag tcaggatcgc aggttctttg gggattttga tgcaattggg
      961 cttggtgctt taggtaaatt gagtaggaat gtcaaacatt gctacccaat tggtgttcaa
     1021 gtcgtaacca agctatattt gtatctcatg accttaaaaa aacctgatga ggagtctgct
     1081 gaagccaaat tgaggcaact cattaatgat ccgacaggga gggaaatcaa gtttgctgaa
     1141 agcttctcta ggttgatttt aaaatgcaaa aaggagagtt cattgtttct cccaagcttg
     1201 acaaaagact gcaagaactt tttaataggg ttgtttccag gtttcatatc aagaatgttc
     1261 cagatctata aggacaaatg cctgagtgat ttcatttatg acttggagcc tttcaacttc
     1321 tacgtcgaca cagttgacgt taagggagac ttcacggatg agtttgaatt ttgggactta
     1381 catgacttac gagattctct tgatgtgagt gaggagattg acagcatgaa agtcaccatc
     1441 aagaattggt ggggtactag gtcatcacaa agctacttca tgggtggaga agcgtgggag
     1501 aataacagtt caaaatttta ctccaagttt caggcttttg aacgtgttgg cgatctttac
     1561 cattaccttc tacaagattt aagtcatgat atggtgaatg aagaggttgt agttcgaagg
     1621 ctacgggact tcttgaaagc gagaggtaca gaaagtcttg catacatgat atcatgtaat
     1681 ctggatgttg ctgcattgag gagagccgtt tttaactgga acttggatgt gaaaaaaaaa
     1741 gtttggctga gcatggtgcg cccacaatgg tttctgcttg tagggaggat aaatactaag
     1801 ttcatctgtg actcgagtag ctctatttcc aacctgtcta ttggaagtgt gaacttatac
     1861 cgctcggtgg taaaagaggt taagaacttt agagtcgaaa gtcttgacag ggtattctgg
     1921 aagcaaacaa gttccaatgt gaaatctggg gcgtcaggga ccgggatggg aagaggtcct
     1981 aatacagagg ctgaagagca gaatgttcct gaggaaatat tgaacaatga gcccaagtat
     2041 gtgtcaactg ttacccatga tggggaccag gatgtggccc cagaccatgt tgattgcgtc
     2101 tcagtcagca tagatgatat caagattgat attgggaatt caaatgatct gaggtttcat
     2161 tacggatcat tagagtttcc tgatgttctg aaggggcgca gcgcaggttt ttatgcaaag
     2221 gctggaatca aatcttacac ctacaatggt gggcaccata atagtattgg atggcctaag
     2281 gcacttgatg aaattctcag gctggttggg ggtggtccgt actacaatag ttgtttggca
     2341 cagaggtatg acagtggagc ttcaatagga atgcactctg atgatgagag gtgctatgca
     2401 atcgggcata aagtgcttac tgttaatatg tttgggtcat gcaagttctc cgtatgcaaa
     2461 aagaaagatc gcaatttcaa ggagcggcac gtggtttttg aacttaaaga aggtgacttc
     2521 tttgagatgc cacgcaattt ccaggagaac tatctgcatg gagttcggga aacatgtgac
     2581 ggccgaatat cattaacttt cagaaggcag cttgctcctg atctaggtga agaagaagaa
     2641 gaatgcagcc cagctaaatt cagcagtgtt gaaagaatta ccggtcgaaa attctggcct
     2701 gaatgctcaa gccatctggc ttcaatggtc gacagtggag gcaaggggag agaattggat
     2761 ctttgtgatt gcttttcttg ccccaatcac ttccaacatg ctaagcatat caatgggata
     2821 agaaaagttt tttcagctac agggttggca gctggggata gagtgctcat tttgaactca
     2881 aaatcaaatg gctcagctct tggaaagttc aaagggttga aggttacgat agctgtattt
     2941 tctggaagga ttgaattctc agatggtcta gtgcctggga tgatgaatga tggggatctc
     3001 aaagaggtga aagatttctc tatacagaaa ttggatgttg aatcagcaat catcattttt
     3061 cgtggttcta cagtgcctgg atcaaaggtg cgggtgcaca agggagagtg caagtttgct
     3121 ggggccagtg aggtaatttt tggctgtggt ttgatcgcta ctgatgaata ttcgattgga
     3181 aatttcaacc tgtttcaagt accggctgat ggtaactgct tttggcattc tgtgggccat
     3241 ctaatgaact gcaatggtct tgatttaaag agaggcgtct ttaataaatt caggagctca
     3301 gggttggaat caaagaaact tgaacatcag ctggagccaa atgtttttgc agagaatgaa
     3361 gcgattgcat acttctgtgg tatgcacaaa aggcggttga taatattaac tccagagtac
     3421 gatgttgagt ggaattttgg cgaaaagaac tggccactgc ttggcttttt atgcctcatt
     3481 cagcagcatt ttcaaccgtg tgcaccaacc aacggatgca tgatcagggc cgtttctgag
     3541 gcccttggaa aaagagaggt agatgtgctc aactatctgt gtcaggatgc tactagacac
     3601 atatttgagg aagtttgtca gggcgctggt cttaatttaa tgtatttgga ggccgtcttt
     3661 gaagcttttg atatttgtgc caaatgtgat tttggtgata gggtggaaac tttcaatagt
     3721 tcaggctctg tggtggcgtt gtttgacatt tctgctgagc atataagatg tgtgccaaaa
     3781 atttctgaca agcccatgag tgttagggtt gatgctatga gaagtgtaag aaagtcagaa
     3841 atcgaaatgc ttggaatgaa tggaacttgg attgagtatg aaccgcaagt agctagggct
     3901 gaaaaattgg agcagtgcct gctagctggc ctaactggtg taatgtgcag tgaaagatat
     3961 gacaatcaga aaccttggct caacaatatc accaaagatc aaagagttaa acgcaatatt
     4021 atggcagtca tgggcacttt tggaagtggc aagagccacg tttacaaaac attcatgaca
     4081 cacgctgtcg gaaagtttgt cacatttgtg tctcctaggc ggcaactggc agatagcatc
     4141 aaagatgact tagggcttta taaagatagg cttggaaaga cattgaggaa caaatctcaa
     4201 gaaggatgga gcgtagtcac ttttgaagtt ttccttaaga ccattcatca actaaagaag
     4261 gggcatgtag tgatccttga tgagatccag ctatttccac ctggctattt ggacctctgc
     4321 ctgcttgtgt cagataagtc ttgtgtcttc tcggttgcag gtgatccttg ccagagcggt
     4381 tacgattcga agagtgatag gaacactctg ggagtgctgg attcagacat ctttgaattg
     4441 ctaaggaata aggagtactc ttacaacatc gagagtagaa ggtttaagaa tccaatgttt
     4501 gaaggtagat taccctgtcg gtttttgaag gggtcattgc atgaaaagca ccacgatttc
     4561 gtggtgtgga aatcaatgga ggatttggtc tttggagaaa aattcagaat tgatgcgttc
     4621 ctggttagca gctttgaaga gaagagaatt gtgtggtcac actttgggtc tgcagtcacc
     4681 tgcctcacgt ttggggagtc aacaggtttg aattttaacg agggggttgt gctgataact
     4741 tatgactcaa ttcagacgga tgataataga tggctaactg cattgtccag attcagaatg
     4801 aacattcact ttgtcaactt gttgggaatc ccactagaga gagcaattgg atattttgct
     4861 ggtaagccgc tctatcactt catgtcaaaa aaaagtggag aggcagtcat acttgacatg
     4921 ctacctggca atccaaagtt taagaatggt tttaacattt cggtcggtaa ggatgaaggc
     4981 atcaaggagg caaagcttgc aggcgaccca tggttgaaga ccatgctgtt tttgggacaa
     5041 aacgaggatg cagagataga ggagatggag gaagaattta agaatgagga atggttcaaa
     5101 actcatctac caatcacctc catggaatgc tcgagagcta gatgggttgg aaaacttgca
     5161 ttgagggaga gcagggaggt aagatgtggg atggatacta cggagcagtt caaggatgac
     5221 catcatgatc tgaagggcgt tttaatgaca aatgcatgtg aaagatatga atccatatat
     5281 ccaaggcata agggtaatga cagtgttacc ttcctgatgg cagtgaagaa aaggttgcgg
     5341 ttttcaagtg ctgctgtgga agaggcacaa cttagaaagg ccatgccatt tgggaagttc
     5401 ctccttggaa aattcttgaa gaatgtgaag ttgaaaagaa atcataatct gcgaatgatg
     5461 gaagattccg ttgctgaatt tgaggagaaa aaaaccagca aaagtgtcgc cacaattgaa
     5521 aatcatagtg ggcgatcatg cagggattgg ttaaatgatg ttgctctgat cttcatgaag
     5581 tcacaacact gcacaaaatt tgataataga ttcagagatg caaaggctgg ccagacctta
     5641 gcttgctttc aacattcggt actgtgcagg ttcgctccat acatgagata cattgaaaaa
     5701 aaagtttttg aggtcttacc ggaacggttc tacatccatt caggtaaggg tctggatagc
     5761 ctcaaatctt gggtgattgc aaacgacttt tcaggagtgt gcactgagtc tgactatgaa
     5821 gcatttgatt catctcagga ccattacatt ttgagctttg aaattgagtt aatgaggtat
     5881 cttgggcttc caaatgatct aattcttgat tatcaattca ttaagaccca cttaggatct
     5941 aagctcggaa attttgcaat aatgcgtttt acaggtgagg cttctacctt tctattcaac
     6001 acgttggcca acatgctttt taccttttta aggtatgatc ttactggtag cgagagcatt
     6061 gcatttgctg gggatgacat gtgcgcaaac aagcgcttga gaatcacaag agagtatgag
     6121 gactttctca caagaattcg gctgaaagct aaggtgcagt atgtcgcaag cccaactttt
     6181 tgtggttggt gtttattcaa aagtgggatt tttaaaagac cacaactggt catggaaaga
     6241 ataaacattg ctagagaaat gaataatttg gacaactgca tagacaatta cgccattgag
     6301 gtctcctatg cttactctct gggtgagctt gctgtggagg tgatgagcga cgaggagctt
     6361 gaggctcatt acaattgtat ccgcttccta gtcaagtaca agaataggat gaaaagttct
     6421 gttaaggagt tattctagtt agcggtatta gtcagcagtt aggtaaagct tattcattga
     6481 ttttccttgt gttatgaata atttaatttc cgctcttgag ttgtttgggt ttagtagggt
     6541 ttgtgaggag attaaatacc ccttggtcat ccatagcgtt cctggcagtg gaaaaacaag
     6601 cttaataagg tctttgatca agttggatag tgattttgag gctttcacag ctggggtgcc
     6661 tgacacgcca aatctagaag ggcgatatat taaatcctac tccgagggct gtgcctcaac
     6721 aaaaaatctg agcattctgg acgagtacct cactgtcaag aattgggaag gctttgaggc
     6781 attgttctct gatccttacc aaaacgacca gagtcctttg gtggcctctt acgtgtctag
     6841 gaagactaag aggttcggga agtcaacctg taagtacttg gcaagttacg ggtttgagat
     6901 tgagagtgag attgaggatt ctgtggttaa gggttcacct ttcacagtca aggttgaagg
     6961 gcagctcatt tgctttggaa aggctgcagt tgagttggca tcaagtcatg gtgcagaatt
     7021 taagctgccc tgtgaagtgc gggggtccac atttgacatt gttacattgc tgaagtctga
     7081 agagccaagc cctgcaaata agcatctatt ttatgttgga tgcacaagac accggaagaa
     7141 gcttctagta cttgagtgac tgatgtcatt ccaacaacca gctgattggt ctaagtcact
     7201 ggggccattg ttaattgggg ctggaattgc agttgtggta cattttctaa gagccagcaa
     7261 ccttccgcac gttggagata atttacatca cctcccgcac gggggaattt atcaagacgg
     7321 aacaaagaga ataacctact gcggcccaaa gaaggaatat ccaggtactg gcctcttcca
     7381 gtttggagac tcacaagttg caactgcatt ggttctaggt atctcactcc taatttatgc
     7441 agtggaaaag tttggcattg gggcttctag gcgctgcgct tgccacccta atccttgtgt
     7501 ctgtaggagg tgaaaggggt ggcaattgct tcataagaat cactggtgag tctgtcactg
     7561 tgtccaattg cgggaacctt catgaggtgc ctagagtgat tgaagccatg aaaggggtat
     7621 ggtcctcatt aggtatagga ggtaagtttg atttgaaagg tgactgcagc tgatatggcg
     7681 tcaaatgagg aactgaggga gcaagaggaa agaaggcaga gggacgaggc tagaactcca
     7741 ggaaaagaga ttgaaggtgt tggtggaagc aggccagcaa tacctgattt gggtaccata
     7801 atcaagagga agaaaaagcc gatagaaaat gctttgagtg ctaaagtgaa tgtgaaagac
     7861 ctgatggaga gagaatttgg cctccagtca aacaatgtca tgaacaataa tgacattctt
     7921 gccatttcta gcatattcac agaggcaaaa ataccagagg atctgcagca acacacagca
     7981 atagaagttg caaggatggc agttgacgta ggcagttcaa aacactcaga gttcatgggc
     8041 aaaagtgttg tgtgtgggca tgatctgtcc gtgattgtgg gctacataaa ggaagtgacc
     8101 acacttcgca ggttctgcat gtactactcc aaggtaatat ggaatttgct catcaaggag
     8161 aaaactcctc ctgctaattg ggcaaagaaa ggctttaaag atgagaccaa atttgctgcc
     8221 tttgactttt tcatcggcat atttgatgaa agtgcactag aaccggaggg gggcttggtg
     8281 aggtcaccaa cccaaagtga actaaaggca aacatttctg ccctggaggt gaggattttc
     8341 aggcaaaaga tgagtgaagg taacagggct ttaaacttgg gagaaataag cgggggggcc
     8401 atgggcgccc cagcttacaa tccatttggg ggggattctt aaaatttggt ttttggtgcc
     8461 tctgctgatt gacaatcagc atttgctgaa gcttgagagt tgctagttgg aactcttgtc
     8521 acaaacaatt taatttgatt gtggcaccca tttcgatagg gcagatgttc gctggcatac
     8581 cgtactaata gtatgcttct atctagctga cgatcctaag acctaaataa ttatataagg
     8641 gagtcgtcaa taaataaaaa tgtgttttaa tatatttttc cgc
//
LOCUS       Seq20                   8651 bp    RNA     linear   VRL 23-JUL-2018
DEFINITION  Grapevine virus T, isolate Lambrusco-5, complete genome.
ACCESSION   Seq20
VERSION
KEYWORDS    .
SOURCE      Grapevine virus T
  ORGANISM  Grapevine virus T
            Viruses; ssRNA viruses; ssRNA positive-strand viruses, no DNA
            stage; Tymovirales; Betaflexiviridae; Quinvirinae; Foveavirus;
            unclassified Foveavirus.
REFERENCE   1  (bases 1 to 8651)
  AUTHORS   Nourenejhad-Zarghani,S., Hily,J.-M., Glasa,M., Marais,A.,
            Wetzel,T., Faure,C., Vigne,E., Velt,A., Lemaire,O.,
            Boursiquot,J.-M., Okic,A., Ruiz-Garcia,A.B., Olmos,A., Lacombe,T.
            and Candresse,T.
  TITLE     Grapevine virus T diversity as revealed by full-length genome
            sequences assembled from high-throughput sequence data
  JOURNAL   Unpublished
REFERENCE   2  (bases 1 to 8651)
  AUTHORS   Nourenejhad-Zarghani,S., Hily,J.-M., Glasa,M., Marais,A.,
            Wetzel,T., Faure,C., Vigne,E., Velt,A., Lemaire,O.,
            Boursiquot,J.-M., Okic,A., Ruiz-Garcia,A.B., Olmos,A., Lacombe,T.
            and Candresse,T.
  TITLE     Direct Submission
  JOURNAL   Submitted (23-JUL-2018) Virology, INRA, 71 avenue E. Bourlaux
            CS20032, Villenave d'Ornon Cedex, Villenave d'Ornon 33882, France
COMMENT     Bankit Comment: TOTAL # OF SEQS:21.
            Bankit Comment: GAP: est. length - alignment.
            Bankit Comment: TOTAL # OF SETS:1.
            
            ##Assembly-Data-START##
            Assembly Method       :: CLC genomics workbench v. 7.5; CLC
                                     genomics workbench v. 11
            Sequencing Technology :: Illumina; Sanger dideoxy sequencing
            ##Assembly-Data-END##
FEATURES             Location/Qualifiers
     source          1..8651
                     /organism="Grapevine virus T"
                     /mol_type="genomic RNA"
                     /isolate="Lambrusco-5"
                     /host="Vitis vinifera cv. Lambrusco"
                     /db_xref="taxon:2016035"
                     /note="extrachromosomal
                     From dataset ERR922631"
     5'UTR           1..48
     CDS             49..6438
                     /codon_start=1
                     /product="Viral replicase"
                     /translation="MALHHRSAAAEVLARLTSDEQSRVSAPTVKSLCDDEAQAGGFFN
                     YSLSQKAQEKLELSGIYLSPLSYRPHSHPVCKTLENHILYNVLPSYIDNKFYFVGIKN
                     FKLDFIRSRNKKLSMVESVNRYVTSLDKSRYCNELIHRSSASDLHLARKRGFDGLPTL
                     ANLIPPLEKRGAEFVFLHDELHYWSPSCVIKFLEALKPATVLASVVIPPELLAKSKES
                     LNPWAYKFKIIKDRLVFAPDGVWAEAYDQPLRCKYLLKTRRFLLGDGTVYSVDIIHSK
                     FCHHLISITRGESLNQDRRFFGDFDAIGLSALGKLSRNVKHCYPISVQVVTKLYLYLM
                     TLKKPDEESAEAKLRQLINDPTGREIKFAESFSRLILKCKKESSLFLPSLTKDCKNFL
                     IGLFPGFISRMFQIYKDKCLSDFIYDLEPFNFYVDTVDVKGDFTDEFEFWDLHDLRDF
                     LDVSEEIDSMQVTIKNWWGTRSSQSYFMGEKEWENNSSKFYSKFQAFERVGDLYHYLL
                     QDLSHDMVNEEVVVRRLRDFLKVRGTESLAYMISCNLDVVALRRTVFNWNLDVKKRVW
                     LSVVRPQWFLLVGRINTKFICGSSSSISDLSVGSVNLYRSVVKEVKNFKIENLDRVFW
                     KQTSSDMEFCESRTGMGEGPRIEIEEQNIPKETSSIGSKDVSTVTHDGNQDGAPDHVN
                     CVSVSIDDIKIDIGNSCDLRFHYGSLEFPDVLKGRNAGFYAKAGIKSYTYNGGHHDSI
                     GWPKVLDEILKLVGGGPYYNSCLAQRYGSGASIGMHSDDEKCYAVGHKVLTVNMLGSC
                     KFSICRKQDRNFKERHVVFELKEGDFFEMPRNFQENYLHGVRETCDGRISLTFRRQLA
                     PDLGDEEEETSPAKFSSIERIAGRKFWPECSSHLASMVDSGGKGRELDLCDCFSCPNH
                     FRHAKHIDGIRKVFSATGLAAGDRVLILNSKSSVSALGKFKGLKVMIAVFSGRIEFLD
                     GSVPRVMNDGDLKEVKDFSIQKLNVESAIIIFRGSTVSGSRVRVHRGECKFAGASETI
                     FGCSLIATDEYSIGNFNLFQVPADGNCFWHSVGHLMNCNGLDLKRGVFNKLRSSGLES
                     KKLEHQLEPNVFAENEAIAYFCSMHKRRLIILTPEYDVEWNFGEKSWPLLGFLCLIQQ
                     HFQPCAPTNGCMIRAVSEALGKREVDVLNYLCQDATRHIFEEVCQGAGLNLMYLEAVF
                     EAFDICAKCDFGDRVETFNSSGSVVALFDISAEHIRCVPKISDKPMSVRVDAMRSVRK
                     SEIEMLGMNGTWIEYEPQVVRAEKLEQCLLAGLTGVMCSERYDNQKPWLNNIAKDQRG
                     KRNIMAVMGTFGSGKSHVYKTFMTHAVGKFVTFVSPRRQLADSIKDDLGLYKNKLGKT
                     LRDKSQEGWSVVTFEVFLKTIHQLKKGHVVILDEIQLFPPGYLDLCLLVSDKSCVFSV
                     AGDPCQSGYDSKSDRNTLGVLDSDIFELLRNKEYSYNIESRRFKNPMFEGRLPCRFLK
                     GSLHEKHQDFVVWKSMEDLVFGEKFKIDAFLVSSFEEKRIVWSHFGSAVTCLTFGEST
                     GLNFDEGVVLITYDSIQTDDNRWLTALSRFRMNIHFVNLLGIPLERAVGHFAGKPLYH
                     FMSKKSGEAVILDMLPGSPKFKDGFNISLGKDEGLKEAKLAGDPWLKTMLFLGQNEDA
                     EIEEMEEEFKNEEWFKTHLPITSMECSRARWVGKLALRESREVRCGMDTTEQFKDDHH
                     DLRGVLMTNACERYESIYPRHKGNDSVTFLMAVKKRLRFSSAAVEEAQLRKAMPFGKF
                     LLGKFLKNVKLKRNHNLRMMEDSVAEFEEKKTSKSAATIENHSGRSCRDWLNDVALIF
                     MKSQHCTKFDNRFRDAKAGQTLACFQHSVLCRFAPYMRYIEKKVFEVLPDRFYIHSGK
                     GLDSLKSWVIANDFSGVCTESDYEAFDSSQDHYILSFEIELMRYLGLPNDLILDYQFI
                     KTHLGSKLGNFAIMRFTGEASTFLFNTLANMLFTFLRYDLTGSESIAFAGDDMCANKR
                     LRITREYEDFLTRIRLKAKVQYVASPTFCGWCLFRSGIFKRPQLVMERINIAREMNNL
                     DNCIDNYAIEVSYAYSLGELAVEVMNDEELEAHYNCIRFLVKYKNRMKSSVKELF"
     CDS             6494..7159
                     /codon_start=1
                     /product="Triple gene block 1 protein"
                     /translation="MNNLISALELFGFSRVCEEIKYPLVIHSVPGGGKTSLIRSLIKL
                     DSDFEAFTAGVPDTPNLEGRYIKSYSEGCASTEKLSILDEYLTVKSWEGFEALFSDPY
                     QNDRSPLVASYVSRKTKRFGKSTCKYLASYGFEIESEIEDSVIKGSPFTVKVEGQLIC
                     FGKAAVELASSHGAEFKLPCEVRGSTFDIVTLLKSEEPSPANRHLFYVGCTRHRKKLL
                     VLE"
     CDS             7163..7513
                     /codon_start=1
                     /product="Triple gene block 2 protein"
                     /translation="MSFQQPADWSKSLGPLLIGAGIAVVVHFLRASNLPHVGDNLHHL
                     PHGGIYQDGTKRITYCGPKKEYPGTGLFQFGDSQVAIALVLGISLLIYAVEKFGIGVP
                     RRCACHPNPCVCRK"
     CDS             7437..7673
                     /codon_start=1
                     /product="Triple gene block 3 protein"
                     /translation="MQWKSLALGFLGAALATLILASVGSERGSNCFIRITGESVTVSN
                     CGNLQEVPGIIEAVKGVWSSLGIGGEFDLKGDCS"
     CDS             7675..8442
                     /codon_start=1
                     /product="Coat protein"
                     /translation="MASNEELREQEERRQRDEARTPGKEIEGAGGSRPALPDLGTLIK
                     RKKKPIENALSAKVNVKDLMEREFGLQSNNVMNNNDILAISSIFTEAKIPEDLQQHTA
                     IEVARMAVDVGSSRHSEFMGKSVVCGHDLSVIVGYIKEVTTLRRFCMYYSKVIWNLLI
                     KEKTPPANWAKKGFKDETKFAAFDFFIGIFDESALEPEGGLVRSPTQSELKANISALE
                     VRVFRQKMSEGNRALNLGEISGGAMGAPAYNPFGGDS"
     3'UTR           8443..8651
BASE COUNT     2458 a   1493 c   2222 g   2478 t
ORIGIN      
        1 cagaactcga acggccatac atcaaagtag tacaactact ttcacgtaat ggctcttcat
       61 caccgttctg ctgctgctga ggtactcgcc cgacttactt cagatgagca atctagagtt
      121 agtgctccaa cagtcaaatc attgtgtgat gatgaggcac aagctggtgg tttcttcaat
      181 tacagcttgt cgcaaaaggc acaagaaaag ttggagctct ctggtattta cttgagtcca
      241 cttagttata ggccgcactc ccaccctgta tgtaaaacct tggagaatca catcctttat
      301 aatgttttac ccagttatat agacaacaaa ttttattttg taggtattaa aaattttaaa
      361 ctagatttca ttagaagtag gaataagaaa ttgtcaatgg ttgagtctgt aaatagatat
      421 gtcacctcat tagataagtc taggtattgt aatgaattga ttcatagaag ttctgcatct
      481 gatttgcact tagctaggaa gaggggtttt gacgggttgc caactttggc aaacttaatt
      541 cccccacttg aaaagagggg tgctgagttc gttttcctcc atgatgaatt gcactattgg
      601 tctccttcct gtgttataaa atttctggaa gccttaaagc cagcaacagt gctggcttcc
      661 gttgtgatcc ctccggagct gcttgccaag tctaaagaga gtcttaatcc atgggcgtat
      721 aagttcaaaa ttattaaaga tcgcctggtt tttgctccgg atggggtttg ggctgaagct
      781 tatgaccaac ccttgaggtg caaatacctg ctcaagacaa gaaggtttct acttggtgat
      841 ggcactgtgt atagtgttga catcattcat tcaaaatttt gccatcactt aataagcatc
      901 acacgtgggg aatctttaaa tcaggatcgc aggttctttg gggattttga tgcaattggg
      961 cttagtgctt tgggtaaatt gagtagaaat gtcaaacatt gctacccaat cagcgttcag
     1021 gtcgtaacca agctatatct gtatcttatg actttaaaaa aacctgatga ggagtccgct
     1081 gaagccaaat taaggcaact cattaatgat ccgacaggga gggaaatcaa atttgctgaa
     1141 agcttttcta ggttgatttt gaagtgcaaa aaggagagtt cattgtttct tccaagcttg
     1201 acaaaagatt gcaagaactt tttaatagga ctgttcccag gtttcatatc aagaatgttc
     1261 cagatctata aggacaaatg cctgagtgat ttcatttacg acttggagcc ttttaacttc
     1321 tacgttgaca cagttgatgt taaaggagac ttcactgatg agtttgagtt ttgggactta
     1381 catgacttac gagattttct tgatgtgagt gaggaaattg atagcatgca agtcaccatc
     1441 aagaattggt ggggtaccag gtcatcacag agctacttca tgggtgaaaa ggaatgggag
     1501 aataacagct caaaatttta ctccaagttt caggcttttg aacgtgttgg ggatctttac
     1561 cattaccttc tacaagattt aagccatgat atggtgaatg aagaggttgt ggtccgaagg
     1621 ctacgggatt tcctgaaagt gagaggcact gaaagtcttg catatatgat atcatgcaat
     1681 ttggatgtcg ttgcattgag gagaaccgtt tttaactgga acttggatgt caaaaagaga
     1741 gtttggctga gcgtggtgcg tccacaatgg tttctactcg tagggaggat aaatactaag
     1801 tttatctgtg gctcaagtag ctctatctcc gacctgtctg ttggaagtgt aaacttatac
     1861 cgctcagtgg tgaaagaggt taaaaacttc aaaattgaaa atctggatag ggtgttctgg
     1921 aagcaaacaa gttccgatat ggaattttgt gaatcgagga ctgggatggg tgaaggtcct
     1981 agaatagaaa ttgaagagca gaacattcct aaagaaacgt cgagcattgg gtccaaggat
     2041 gtgtcgactg ttacccatga tggaaatcag gatggggccc cagaccatgt taactgcgtc
     2101 tcagttagca tagatgatat taagattgac attgggaact catgtgatct gaggtttcat
     2161 tacggatcat tagaatttcc tgatgtttta aaggggcgca acgctggttt ttatgcaaag
     2221 gctggaatta aatcttacac ctacaatggt gggcaccatg atagtatagg atggcctaag
     2281 gtgcttgatg aaattctcaa gttggtcggg ggtggcccgt actacaatag ttgtttggca
     2341 cagaggtatg gcagtggagc ttcaatcggg atgcactctg acgatgagaa atgctatgcg
     2401 gttgggcata aggtgcttac cgttaacatg cttgggtcat gcaagttctc catatgcagg
     2461 aagcaagatc gcaattttaa ggagcggcac gtggtctttg aacttaaaga aggtgacttc
     2521 tttgagatgc cacgcaattt ccaggagaac tatctacatg gagttcggga aacatgcgac
     2581 ggccgaatat ccttaacctt cagacggcag cttgcccctg atctaggtga tgaagaggaa
     2641 gaaaccagcc cagctaaatt cagcagcatt gaaagaattg ctggtcggaa attttggcct
     2701 gaatgctcga gtcatctggc ttcaatggtc gatagtggag gtaaggggag agaattggat
     2761 ctttgtgatt gtttttcttg tcccaatcac tttagacatg caaagcatat tgatgggata
     2821 agaaaagtct tttcggccac agggttggca gctggagaca gagtgctaat tctgaactca
     2881 aaatcaagtg tttcagctct tggaaagttc aaagggctga aggtgatgat agctgtattt
     2941 tctgggagga ttgaattctt ggatggttca gtgcctaggg tcatgaatga tggggatctt
     3001 aaggaagtga aagatttctc catacagaag ttgaatgttg agtcagcaat cattattttc
     3061 cgtggttcaa cagtgtctgg atcaagagtg cgggtgcaca gaggagagtg caagtttgct
     3121 ggggccagtg agacaatttt tggctgtagt ttgatcgcta ctgatgaata ttcgattgga
     3181 aatttcaacc tattccaagt accagctgat ggtaactgct tttggcattc tgtgggtcat
     3241 ctaatgaact gcaatggtct tgatttaaag agaggtgttt tcaataaact cagaagttca
     3301 ggtttggaat caaagaaact tgaacatcag ctggagccaa atgtttttgc tgaaaatgaa
     3361 gcaattgcat acttctgtag tatgcacaaa aggcggttga taatattaac tccagagtat
     3421 gatgttgagt ggaattttgg tgagaagagc tggccactgc ttggcttttt atgccttatt
     3481 cagcaacatt ttcaaccgtg tgcaccgacc aatggatgca tgatcagggc tgtttctgag
     3541 gcccttggga agagagaggt agatgtgctc aactacctgt gtcaagatgc tactagacac
     3601 atattcgaag aagtctgtca gggcgccggt cttaatctaa tgtatttgga ggccgttttt
     3661 gaagcatttg atatttgtgc caaatgtgat tttggtgata gggtggaaac tttcaatagt
     3721 tcaggctctg tagtcgcgct gtttgacatc tctgctgaac atataagatg tgtgccaaaa
     3781 atttctgata agcccatgag tgttagggtt gatgctatga gaagtgtaag gaagtcggaa
     3841 attgagatgc ttggaatgaa tggaacttgg attgagtatg aaccacaagt ggttagggct
     3901 gaaaaattgg agcaatgcct gctagctggc ctcactggag taatgtgtag tgaaagatat
     3961 gacaatcaga agccttggct gaataacatt gccaaagatc aaagaggtaa acgcaatatt
     4021 atggcagtaa tgggcacttt tggaagtggt aagagccacg tttacaaaac attcatgaca
     4081 catgctgtcg gaaagtttgt cacatttgtt tctcccagga ggcaattggc ggatagcatt
     4141 aaagatgact tggggcttta taagaataag cttggaaaaa cattgaggga caaatctcaa
     4201 gagggatgga gcgtagttac ttttgaagtc ttcctcaaga ccattcatca acttaagaag
     4261 gggcatgtgg tgatccttga tgagatccag ctatttccac ctggttattt ggacctctgc
     4321 ctgcttgtgt cagacaagtc ttgtgtattt tcagttgcag gtgacccttg ccagagcggt
     4381 tacgattcga aaagtgatag gaacactctg ggagtgctgg attcagacat ttttgaattg
     4441 ctaaggaata aggagtactc ttacaacatt gagagtagaa ggtttaagaa tccaatgttt
     4501 gaaggtagat tgccctgtcg ttttttaaag gggtcattgc atgaaaagca tcaagatttt
     4561 gtggtgtgga aatccatgga ggatttggtc ttcggagaga agttcaaaat tgatgcattc
     4621 ctggttagta gctttgaaga gaagagaatc gtgtggtcac actttgggtc tgcagttact
     4681 tgccttacat ttggggagtc aacaggtttg aattttgacg aaggggtcgt gttgataact
     4741 tatgactcga tccagacgga tgataataga tggttaactg cattgtctag gttcagaatg
     4801 aatattcatt ttgttaactt gctgggaatc ccactggaaa gagcagttgg acactttgct
     4861 ggtaagccgc tttatcactt tatgtcaaaa aaaagtggag aggcagtcat acttgatatg
     4921 ctgcctggca gcccaaagtt caaagatggt tttaacattt ctctaggtaa ggatgaaggt
     4981 ctcaaggagg caaagcttgc aggtgaccca tggttgaaaa ccatgctgtt tttgggccaa
     5041 aatgaggacg cagaaataga agagatggag gaagagttta agaatgagga atggttcaaa
     5101 actcatctac caatcacctc catggaatgc tcgagggcta gatgggttgg aaagcttgca
     5161 ttgagggaga gcagagaggt aagatgtggg atggacacta cagagcaatt caaggacgac
     5221 catcatgatc tcaggggtgt tttaatgaca aatgcatgtg agaggtatga atccatatat
     5281 ccaaggcata aaggtaatga cagtgttacc tttctgatgg cggtgaagaa aaggttgcga
     5341 ttttcaagtg ctgctgtgga agaggcacaa cttagaaaag ccatgccatt tgggaaattc
     5401 ctccttggaa aattcttgaa gaatgtgaag ttgaaaagga atcacaattt gcgaatgatg
     5461 gaagattccg ttgctgaatt tgaggagaag aaaaccagca aaagtgccgc tacaattgaa
     5521 aatcatagtg gacgatcatg ccgggattgg ttaaatgatg ttgcgctgat cttcatgaag
     5581 tcacagcact gcacgaaatt tgataatagg ttcagagatg caaaggctgg tcagacctta
     5641 gcctgcttcc aacattctgt gctttgcagg ttcgctccat acatgagata tattgaaaaa
     5701 aaagtctttg aggttttacc agaccggttc tacatccatt caggtaaggg tttagatagc
     5761 cttaagtctt gggtgattgc aaacgacttt tcaggggtgt gcactgagtc tgactatgaa
     5821 gcatttgact catctcagga ccattacatt ttgagctttg agattgaatt aatgaggtat
     5881 cttggactcc cgaatgatct gatccttgat tatcaattca ttaagaccca tttgggatct
     5941 aagctcggaa attttgcaat aatgcgtttt acaggtgagg cttccacatt tctattcaac
     6001 acgctagcca atatgctttt taccttttta aggtatgatc ttactggtag cgagagcatt
     6061 gcatttgctg gagatgacat gtgcgcaaat aagcgcttga gaatcacaag ggagtatgag
     6121 gattttctca caaggattcg gctgaaggct aaggtgcagt atgtcgcaag cccaactttc
     6181 tgtggttggt gtttattcag aagtgggatt tttaaaagac cacaactggt tatggaacga
     6241 ataaacattg ctagagaaat gaacaatttg gacaactgca tagacaatta tgccattgag
     6301 gtttcctacg cttactctct tggtgagctt gctgtggagg tgatgaatga cgaggagctc
     6361 gaggctcatt acaattgtat ccgcttccta gtcaagtaca aaaataggat gaaaagttct
     6421 gttaaggagt tattttagtt agcagtgtta gtcagcagtt aggtaaagct tattcattga
     6481 ttttccttgt gttatgaata atttaatttc cgcgcttgag ttgttcgggt ttagtagggt
     6541 ttgtgaggag attaaatacc ccttggtcat ccatagtgtt cctggtggtg gaaagacaag
     6601 cttgataagg tctttgatta agttggatag cgattttgag gctttcacag ctggggtgcc
     6661 tgacacgcca aatctggaag gtcgctacat caaatcctac tccgaaggct gtgcctcaac
     6721 agaaaaactg agcattctgg acgagtacct cacagtcaaa agttgggaag gctttgaggc
     6781 gttgttttct gatccttacc aaaacgaccg gagtcccttg gtggcctctt acgtgtccag
     6841 gaagactaaa aggttcggga agtcaacctg taagtacttg gcaagttacg ggtttgagat
     6901 tgaaagtgag attgaggact ctgtgatcaa gggttcacca ttcacagtca aggttgaagg
     6961 gcagttgatt tgctttggaa aggctgcggt tgagctggca tcaagccacg gtgctgaatt
     7021 taagctgccc tgtgaagtgc gggggtccac atttgatatt gttaccttgt tgaaatctga
     7081 agagccaagt cctgcgaata ggcatctttt ttatgttgga tgcacaaggc acaggaagaa
     7141 gcttctagtg cttgagtgat tgatgtcatt ccaacaacca gctgattggt ctaagtcact
     7201 ggggccattg ttaattgggg ctggaattgc agttgtggta cattttttaa gagccagcaa
     7261 ccttccgcac gttggggata acctacatca tctcccgcac gggggaatct accaagacgg
     7321 gacaaagaga ataacctact gtggccctaa gaaggaatat ccaggtactg gcctctttca
     7381 atttggggac tcacaagttg caattgcatt ggttctaggc atttcacttc taatctatgc
     7441 agtggaaaag tttggcattg gggttcctag gcgctgcgct tgccacccta atccttgcgt
     7501 ctgtaggaag tgaaaggggt agtaattgct tcataagaat cactggtgag tctgtcactg
     7561 tgtccaattg tgggaacctt caagaggtgc caggaattat tgaagctgtg aaaggggtat
     7621 ggtcctcatt aggtatagga ggtgaatttg atttgaaagg tgactgcagc tgatatggcg
     7681 tcaaatgagg agctgaggga gcaggaggag agaaggcaaa gggatgaggc tagaactcca
     7741 gggaaagaga tcgaaggcgc tggtggaagt agaccggcgt taccggattt gggcacttta
     7801 attaagagga agaaaaagcc gatagagaat gccttgagtg ccaaagtgaa tgtgaaagac
     7861 ctgatggaga gggaatttgg cctccagtca aacaatgtca tgaacaacaa tgacattctt
     7921 gccatttcta gtatattcac agaggcgaaa ataccagagg atctgcaaca acacactgca
     7981 atagaggttg caaggatggc agtggatgtg ggcagttcaa gacactcaga gtttatgggc
     8041 aaaagtgtag tgtgtggaca tgatctgtcc gtgattgtgg gctacataaa ggaagtgact
     8101 acacttcgca ggttctgcat gtactactcc aaggtaatat ggaatctgct catcaaggag
     8161 aaaactcctc ctgccaactg ggcaaagaaa ggctttaaag atgagacaaa atttgctgcc
     8221 tttgactttt tcatcggcat atttgatgag agtgcacttg aaccggaggg aggcttggtg
     8281 aggtcgccaa cccaaagtga actaaaggca aacatttctg cactggaggt gagggttttc
     8341 aggcaaaaga tgagtgaagg taacagggct ttaaacttgg gagagataag cgggggggct
     8401 atgggtgccc cagcttacaa tccatttggg ggagattcat gagttttggt ttttggtgcc
     8461 tctgctgatt tactatcggc atttactgaa gcttgagagt tgctagttgg aactcttgtc
     8521 acaaacaatt aaatttattt gtggcaccca tttcgatagg gcagatgttc gctggcatac
     8581 cgtactaata gtatgcttcc ttctagctga cgatcctaag acctaaataa ttatataagg
     8641 gagtcgtcaa t
//
LOCUS       Seq21                   8557 bp    RNA     linear   VRL 23-JUL-2018
DEFINITION  Grapevine virus T, isolate Lambrusco-6, complete genome.
ACCESSION   Seq21
VERSION
KEYWORDS    .
SOURCE      Grapevine virus T
  ORGANISM  Grapevine virus T
            Viruses; ssRNA viruses; ssRNA positive-strand viruses, no DNA
            stage; Tymovirales; Betaflexiviridae; Quinvirinae; Foveavirus;
            unclassified Foveavirus.
REFERENCE   1  (bases 1 to 8557)
  AUTHORS   Nourenejhad-Zarghani,S., Hily,J.-M., Glasa,M., Marais,A.,
            Wetzel,T., Faure,C., Vigne,E., Velt,A., Lemaire,O.,
            Boursiquot,J.-M., Okic,A., Ruiz-Garcia,A.B., Olmos,A., Lacombe,T.
            and Candresse,T.
  TITLE     Grapevine virus T diversity as revealed by full-length genome
            sequences assembled from high-throughput sequence data
  JOURNAL   Unpublished
REFERENCE   2  (bases 1 to 8557)
  AUTHORS   Nourenejhad-Zarghani,S., Hily,J.-M., Glasa,M., Marais,A.,
            Wetzel,T., Faure,C., Vigne,E., Velt,A., Lemaire,O.,
            Boursiquot,J.-M., Okic,A., Ruiz-Garcia,A.B., Olmos,A., Lacombe,T.
            and Candresse,T.
  TITLE     Direct Submission
  JOURNAL   Submitted (23-JUL-2018) Virology, INRA, 71 avenue E. Bourlaux
            CS20032, Villenave d'Ornon Cedex, Villenave d'Ornon 33882, France
COMMENT     Bankit Comment: TOTAL # OF SEQS:21.
            Bankit Comment: GAP: est. length - alignment.
            Bankit Comment: TOTAL # OF SETS:1.
            
            ##Assembly-Data-START##
            Assembly Method       :: CLC genomics workbench v. 7.5; CLC
                                     genomics workbench v. 11
            Sequencing Technology :: Illumina; Sanger dideoxy sequencing
            ##Assembly-Data-END##
FEATURES             Location/Qualifiers
     source          1..8557
                     /organism="Grapevine virus T"
                     /mol_type="genomic RNA"
                     /isolate="Lambrusco-6"
                     /host="Vitis vinifera cv. Lambrusco"
                     /db_xref="taxon:2016035"
                     /note="extrachromosomal
                     From dataset ERR922631"
     CDS             <3..6311
                     /codon_start=1
                     /product="Viral replicase"
                     /translation="TVKSLCDDEAQASGFFNYSLSQKAQEKLELSGLYLSPLSYRPHS
                     HPVCKTLENHILYNILPSYLDNKFYFVGIKNFKLDFIRSRNKRLSMVESVNRYVTSLD
                     RSRYCNELIHRSSAADLHLARKRGFDGLPTLVNLIPPLEKKGAEFIFLHDELHYWSPP
                     CVIKFLEAVRPTTLLASVVIPPELLAKSKESLNPWAYKFKIIKDRLIFAPDGVWAEAY
                     DQPLKCKYLLKARRFLLSDGTVYSVDIIHSKFCHHLISISRGELLNQDRRFFGDFDAI
                     GLGALGKLSRNVKHCYPISVQVVTKLYLYLMTLKKPDEESAEAKLRQLINDPTGREIK
                     FAESFSRLILKCKKESSLFLPSLTKDCKNFLIGLFPGFISRMFQIYKDKCLSDFIYDL
                     EPFNFYVDTVDIKGDFTDEFEFWDLHDLKDLFDISEEVDDFKVTIKNWWNSRPSQSYF
                     ISGKEWENNSSKFYSKFQAFERVGDLYRYILQDLDHNMVDEETVVRRLRNFLKIKGIE
                     SLAYMISCNLDITELKKAVLNWNLEAKKRVWLSTMRPQWFLLVGRINSRFICDSSNSI
                     SSLSEGSVNLYRSVVNEAMSFNLGSLNRVFWKQADEALRLEELKVEESKSSRTEVGER
                     CIPGKVVNIEPEHPPISVHDEGQIVSLECTDHTSVSIDDVKISIGNSDELRFHYGTLE
                     FPDSLKGRKAGFYAKSGIKSYAYNGGCHDSMGWPKALDEILKLVGGGPYYNSCLAQKY
                     DGGASIGMHSDNERCYAVGHKVLTVNMFGSCRFSICRKQDRNFKERHVNFELRGGDYF
                     EMPRNFQENYLHGISGACDGRISLTFRRQLVPDLGDDESECAPTKFTDAVKITGRKFW
                     PECSSHLAKMIDNGGKGGEFDLCDCFSCPNHFRHSKNIEGIRKVFSATGLAAGDRVLV
                     LNSKSSKSALDKFNGLKVTMAVFSGRIEFLDSTVPGVMNDGDLKEVKNLSVQNLKVEL
                     AVVIFRGSATLGSLVRVHKNECKFAGASEVLFGCNLAATDEYSIENFNLFPVPADGNC
                     FWHSVGHLMNCNGMDLKRGVFNKFRSSGLESKKLEHQLEPNVFAENEVIAYFCSMHKR
                     RLIILTPEYDIEWNFGDKSWPLLGFLCLVQQHFQPCAPTNGCMVRAISEALGKREVDV
                     LNYLCQDATRHIFEEVCQGAGLNLMYLETVFEAFDICAKCDFGDRVETFNSSGSVVAL
                     FDISAEHIRCVPKISDKPMSVRVDVMRSIRKSEIELLGLNGTWIEYEPQVARAEKLEQ
                     CLLAGLTGVMCSERYDNQKAWLNSIAKDQRGKRNVLAIMGTFGSGKSYVYKTFMAHAA
                     GKFVTFVSPRRQLADSIKDDLGLHKNKLGRTLRNKSQEGWSVVTFEVFLKTIPNLKRG
                     HVVILDEIQLFPPGYLDLCLLVSDKSCVFSVAGDPCQSGYDSKSDRNTLGALDSDIFE
                     LLRNKEYSYNIESRRFKNPMFEGRLPCQFLKGSLHEKHQDFVVWKSMEDLVFGEKFKI
                     DAFLVSSFEEKRIVWSHFGSAVTCLTFGESTGLNFNEGVILITYDSIQTDNNRWLTAL
                     SRFRLNIHFVNLLGISLERAIGYFAGKPLYHFMSKKSGEAVILDMLPGSPKFKSGFSI
                     SVGKDEGIKEAKLAGDPWLKTMLFLGQNEDAEIEEMEEEFKNEEWFKTHLPITSMECS
                     RARWVGKLALRESREVRCGMDTTEQFKDDHHDLKGILMTNACERYESIYPRHKGNDSV
                     TFLMAVKKRLRFSSAAVESALLRKAMPFGQFLLRKFLKNMKLKREHNSRMMEESVAEF
                     EEKKTSKSAATIENHSGRSCRDWLNDVALIFMKSQHCTKFDNRFRDAKAGQTLACFQH
                     SVLCRFAPYMRYIEKKVFEVLPERFYIHSGKGLDSLKAWVIANDFSGVCTESDYEAFD
                     SSQDHYILSFEIELMRYLGLPNDLILDYQFIKTHLGSKLGNFAIMRFTGEASTFLFNT
                     LANMLFTFLRYDLTGGESIAFAGDDMCANKRLRVTREYEDFLTRIRLKAKVQYVASPT
                     FCGWCLFKSGIFKRPQLVMERINIAREMNNLDNCIDNYAIEVSYAYSLGELATEVMND
                     EELEAHYNCIRFLVKYKNRMKSSIKELF*"
     CDS             6367..7032
                     /codon_start=1
                     /product="Triple gene block 1 protein"
                     /translation="MNNLISALELFGFTRVSEEVSHPLVIHSVPGGGKTSLIRSLIKL
                     DSDFEAFTAGVPDTPNLEGRYIKSYYAGCASTEKLSILDEYLTAENWEGFEALFSDPY
                     QNCKSPLAASYVSKKTRRFGRSTCEYLIGYGFEIESELEDSVVKGSPFEVKVEGQLIC
                     FGKAAVELALNHRAEFKLPCEVRGSTFDVVTLLKSEEPNSENKHLFYIGCTRHRRKLL
                     ILE"
     CDS             7036..7386
                     /codon_start=1
                     /product="Triple gene block 2 protein"
                     /translation="MSFQQPANWAKSLGPLLIGAGIAIVVHFLRTSNLPHVGDNLHHL
                     PHGGSYQDGTKRIIYCGPRKEYPGTGLLQFGDSQFAIVLVLGISLLIYAVERLGIGAP
                     RRCACYPDSCACRR"
     CDS             7310..7546
                     /codon_start=1
                     /product="Triple gene block 3 protein"
                     /translation="MQWKDLALGLLGVVLATLILALVGGERGGGCFIRITGESVTVSN
                     CGNLHEVPEVIKAVKGVWSLLGAGDKFDLDSSCS"
     CDS             7548..8315
                     /codon_start=1
                     /product="Coat protein"
                     /translation="MTSNEELRRQEEERQKGKTEALGKGIEGAGGSRPAIPDLGTVIK
                     RKKKPIENALSAKVNVADLMEREFGLQSNNVMNNNDILAISSIFTEAKIPEDLQQHTA
                     IEVARMAVDVGSSKHSEFMGKSVVCGQDLSVIVGYIKEVTTLRRFCMYYSKVIWNLLL
                     KEKTPPANWAKKGFKDETKFAAFDFFVGIFDESALEPEGGLVRSPTQSELKANISALE
                     VRVFRQKMSEGNRSLNLGEISGGAMGAPAYNPFGGDS"
     3'UTR           8316..8557
BASE COUNT     2446 a   1481 c   2193 g   2437 t
ORIGIN      
        1 caactgtaaa atccttgtgc gatgatgagg cacaggccag tggtttcttc aactacagtc
       61 tgtcacagaa agctcaagaa aaattggagc tctctggcct ttacttaagc ccccttagtt
      121 atagacctca ctcccatcct gtatgtaaaa ctttggagaa ccacattctc tataatatcc
      181 tgcctagtta cttagataac aaattttatt tcgtaggtat taagaatttt aaattggact
      241 tcattaggag tagaaataaa aggttgtcaa tggttgagtc cgtaaatagg tatgtcacat
      301 ctttagatag atctaggtat tgcaatgagt tgattcatag aagctcagca gctgacttac
      361 accttgctag aaagaggggc tttgatggat taccaacact ggtaaaccta attcccccac
      421 ttgaaaagaa aggtgctgag ttcatttttc tccacgacga gctgcattat tggtctcctc
      481 cctgtgtgat caagttcctg gaggctgtca ggccaaccac tttactggct tctgtcgtta
      541 ttcctccaga attgttagct aagtcaaaag aaagtcttaa cccgtgggcc tacaagttta
      601 agatcattaa agaccgttta attttcgctc cagatggagt ctgggctgaa gcctatgacc
      661 agcccttaaa atgcaaatac ctgctaaaag caaggaggtt cttgctcagc gacggcactg
      721 tatatagtgt tgatataatc cactccaaat tttgccatca cttgataagc atttcacgtg
      781 gggaactttt gaaccaggat cgcaggtttt ttggtgattt cgatgcaatt gggcttggag
      841 ctttaggaaa attgagtaga aatgtgaagc attgctaccc aataagtgtt caagttgtga
      901 caaagcttta cctttatctc atgaccctaa agaagcctga tgaggagtca gctgaagcca
      961 aattaagaca actcatcaac gatccaactg ggagggagat aaagtttgct gaaagctttt
     1021 ccaggctaat cttgaaatgc aagaaggaaa gctcattgtt tctccccagt ttaacaaaag
     1081 attgcaaaaa cttcctgata ggcctgttcc caggttttat atccagaatg tttcagattt
     1141 acaaggataa atgcttgagt gatttcattt atgatctgga gcctttcaac ttttatgttg
     1201 acacagttga catcaagggg gacttcactg atgagttcga attttgggac ttgcacgatt
     1261 tgaaggatct cttcgacatt agtgaggaag ttgatgactt taaagtcaca attaaaaatt
     1321 ggtggaactc taggccatct caaagctact ttatcagtgg gaaagagtgg gagaataata
     1381 gttcaaagtt ctattccaaa ttccaggctt ttgaacgagt tggggatctt tatcgctaca
     1441 tcttgcaaga cctcgatcat aatatggtag atgaggagac tgtagttcgg agattgcgga
     1501 attttttgaa gataaaaggt attgagagtc ttgcgtacat gatatcatgc aacttggata
     1561 ttacagaatt gaaaaaggct gttttgaatt ggaacttgga ggccaaaaag agggtgtggt
     1621 taagcacaat gcgtccacaa tggtttttgc tcgttgggag gataaattcc aggtttatct
     1681 gtgactcaag caattccatt tctagcttgt ctgagggtag tgttaacttg taccgctctg
     1741 ttgtcaatga ggctatgagt ttcaatttgg gaagtctcaa cagagtgttc tggaagcagg
     1801 cagatgaagc ccttagacta gaagaattga aagttgaaga gagcaaaagt tctagaactg
     1861 aggttggaga gagatgtatt cctggaaagg tagtcaacat tgagcctgaa catccaccaa
     1921 tttctgtcca tgatgagggt caaatagtga gcttggaatg cacagatcac acatcggtta
     1981 gcattgatga tgtcaagatt agcattggga attcagacga gctgaggttt cattacggga
     2041 cattggaatt tcctgattct ctgaaggggc gcaaggcagg gttttatgca aaaagtggga
     2101 ttaaatctta tgcctacaac ggtgggtgtc atgatagcat gggttggccc aaggctcttg
     2161 atgaaattct taaactagtc gggggtggcc cttactacaa cagttgcctg gcacagaaat
     2221 atgatggtgg ggcttcaatt ggaatgcact ctgacaatga aagatgttac gctgttgggc
     2281 acaaggtgct cactgtcaac atgtttgggt catgtcgatt ctcgatatgc aggaagcagg
     2341 accgcaattt caaggaacgg catgtgaatt ttgaactcag ggggggtgac tactttgaga
     2401 tgccacgcaa ctttcaagag aattatttgc atgggattag tggggcatgt gatggtagga
     2461 tatccctaac attcaggagg cagcttgtac ccgatttggg cgatgatgag agtgagtgtg
     2521 ctccaactaa gtttactgat gctgtcaaaa ttaccggtag aaagttctgg cctgaatgct
     2581 caagtcatct agcaaaaatg atagacaatg ggggaaaggg aggggaattt gatctttgtg
     2641 actgcttttc ttgtcctaat cactttcgac attcaaagaa cattgaggga ataaggaagg
     2701 ttttttcagc cacagggttg gcagctggtg atagggtact ggttttgaac tcaaagtcaa
     2761 gtaagtcagc tctggataag ttcaatgggc tgaaggtgac tatggccgtt ttctctggga
     2821 gaattgaatt tttggatagt accgtgccag gggtgatgaa tgatggggac cttaaagagg
     2881 taaagaatct ctcagtccaa aatctcaagg tggaacttgc agttgtcatt ttccgtggtt
     2941 cagccaccct aggatcatta gtgcgagtgc acaaaaatga gtgcaagttc gcaggggcca
     3001 gtgaggtgct cttcggttgc aatctagctg caacagatga gtactcaatt gaaaatttta
     3061 acttattccc agtgccagct gatggaaatt gcttttggca ctctgttggg catttgatga
     3121 attgcaatgg gatggacctg aagagaggcg tatttaacaa attcaggagc tcaggattgg
     3181 aatcaaagaa gcttgaacat caacttgaac ccaatgtttt cgcagaaaat gaggttattg
     3241 catatttctg tagtatgcat aaaaggcggt tgataatact gactccagag tatgatattg
     3301 agtggaactt tggtgacaaa agctggccac tgcttggctt tttgtgcttg gtgcaacagc
     3361 atttccaacc atgcgcgcca actaacggat gtatggttag ggccatttct gaggcacttg
     3421 gaaagcgaga agtggatgtg cttaattatt tgtgccagga cgccactagg cacatttttg
     3481 aagaggtttg tcagggtgct gggctcaact tgatgtatct agaaactgta tttgaagcct
     3541 ttgatatttg tgccaaatgt gactttgggg acagggtgga aacgttcaac agttctggtt
     3601 ctgtagttgc attgtttgac atttctgctg agcatataag gtgtgttcca aagatatctg
     3661 acaaacccat gagtgtgagg gttgatgtta tgagaagcat aagaaagtct gaaatagagt
     3721 tgcttgggct gaatggcact tggattgagt atgaaccaca ggtagcaagg gctgagaagt
     3781 tggagcagtg cttgctagca ggtctcactg gcgtgatgtg tagcgaaaga tacgacaacc
     3841 agaaagcatg gctcaatagc attgctaaag atcaaagggg gaagcgcaat gtccttgcta
     3901 ttatgggtac ctttggaagt ggcaagagct atgtttacaa aacatttatg gctcatgcag
     3961 ctggcaaatt tgtcacattt gtgtctccta ggaggcagtt ggctgatagt attaaggatg
     4021 atttggggct tcacaagaat aaactcggaa ggacattgag aaacaaatct caagaagggt
     4081 ggagtgttgt cacttttgag gtcttcctta agactatccc aaatttgaag agagggcatg
     4141 ttgtgatcct ggatgaaatt caactgttcc ctcctggcta cctagatctt tgcctacttg
     4201 tttctgacaa atcttgtgtt ttttctgttg caggagatcc ttgccagagc ggttatgatt
     4261 ccaaaagtga taggaatact ctaggggcac tggattcgga tatttttgaa ctgcttagaa
     4321 acaaggagta ctcttacaac attgagagta ggaggttcaa aaatcccatg tttgaaggca
     4381 gactgccttg tcaatttctg aaaggatcat tgcacgagaa gcaccaggat tttgtggttt
     4441 ggaagtcaat ggaggatttg gtgtttgggg agaagttcaa gatcgatgct tttctggtga
     4501 gtagctttga ggaaaaaaga atagtgtggt cgcattttgg atctgcagtc acttgtctga
     4561 catttgggga gtctacaggt ctgaatttca atgagggtgt tattcttata acctatgatt
     4621 caattcaaac ggataacaac aggtggctga ctgctctatc tagattcaga ttgaacatcc
     4681 attttgttaa cttgttgggg atatcactag aaagggcgat tggatatttc gctggcaagc
     4741 cactctacca ttttatgtcc aagaagagtg gtgaagcggt gatacttgat atgctgcctg
     4801 ggagtccaaa gttcaaaagt gggttcagca tctctgttgg aaaggacgaa ggtatcaagg
     4861 aggcaaaact tgctggtgac ccgtggttaa agactatgct ctttttgggc cagaatgagg
     4921 atgctgagat agaggaaatg gaagaggaat tcaaaaatga ggagtggttc aaaactcact
     4981 tgccaattac ctccatggaa tgttcgagag ctaggtgggt tggaaagctc gctttgaggg
     5041 aaagcagaga agtgagatgt gggatggata ccacagagca gttcaaagat gatcaccatg
     5101 acctcaaggg cattttaatg accaatgcat gtgaaagata tgaatccata tatccgcggc
     5161 ataaaggaaa tgacagtgtc acctttttga tggcggttaa gaagaggttg cggttttcaa
     5221 gtgccgctgt ggaatctgca cttctgagaa aggctatgcc atttgggcag ttcctcctga
     5281 gaaagttttt aaagaatatg aagttgaaaa gagagcataa ttcaagaatg atggaggaat
     5341 ccgttgcaga gtttgaagaa aagaaaacca gcaagagtgc tgcaacaatt gaaaatcata
     5401 gtgggcgatc atgcagggac tggctgaacg atgttgcatt gatcttcatg aagtcccagc
     5461 actgcacaaa gttcgacaat aggtttagag atgctaaggc aggtcaaacc ttagcttgtt
     5521 ttcagcattc agtgctgtgc aggtttgccc catatatgag gtacatagaa aagaaagttt
     5581 ttgaggtttt acctgagagg ttttacattc attcaggtaa gggcttggac agtctcaaag
     5641 cttgggtgat tgcaaatgat ttctctgggg tgtgtactga atctgattat gaggcatttg
     5701 actcttcaca agatcactac attctgagtt ttgagatcga gttgatgagg tatcttggac
     5761 ttccaaatga cctaattctt gattaccaat tcataaagac acacctgggt tccaaacttg
     5821 ggaattttgc aataatgcgc ttcactggag aggcttccac atttttgttc aacacactgg
     5881 ccaacatgtt gtttaccttc ttgaggtatg atcttactgg tggtgagagc attgcattcg
     5941 ctggggacga catgtgtgcg aacaaacgtc tgagggtgac aagggagtat gaagattttc
     6001 taaccagaat tcggctgaag gccaaggtgc aatatgtggc tagtccaact ttttgtggtt
     6061 ggtgtttgtt taaaagcggt attttcaaga ggccgcaatt ggtcatggag cgaataaata
     6121 tcgctagaga aatgaataac ttggacaatt gcatagataa ttatgcaatt gaggtttctt
     6181 acgcctactc attgggtgaa cttgccacag aagtgatgaa tgacgaggaa cttgaggctc
     6241 attacaactg cattcgtttt ctagtgaagt acaagaatcg gatgaagagt tctattaaag
     6301 agctattcta gttagaggtt tgagtcagca gttaggtaaa gcttgttagt tgatttagtt
     6361 tgtgtgatga ataatttgat ttctgctctt gagttgtttg gatttactag ggttagtgaa
     6421 gaggtgagtc atcctttagt cattcatagc gttcctggag gtggaaagac tagcctgata
     6481 aggtctttaa ttaagcttga tagtgatttt gaagcgttca cggctggagt gcctgataca
     6541 ccaaatcttg aggggcggta catcaaatct tactatgcag gttgtgcctc tactgaaaag
     6601 ttaagcattt tggacgagta cctcacagct gaaaattggg aaggtttcga ggcactgttt
     6661 tctgatccct accaaaactg caagagccct ctggcagcct catatgtgtc gaagaaaaca
     6721 agaagatttg gaaggtcaac ttgtgagtac ttgataggtt acggctttga gattgaaagt
     6781 gagcttgagg attcagtggt taaaggctca ccttttgaag tcaaagttga agggcagttg
     6841 atttgcttcg gaaaggcagc agtcgagttg gcattgaacc acagagctga attcaaacta
     6901 ccttgtgaag tgcgagggtc aacttttgat gttgtcacat tattaaaatc tgaagagccg
     6961 aactccgaga acaagcattt attttacatt gggtgcacaa ggcacaggag aaagctttta
     7021 atacttgagt gattgatgtc atttcaacaa ccagctaatt gggccaaatc attgggacca
     7081 ttgttaatcg gagctggaat tgccattgtg gttcatttcc tcagaacaag caatttgccg
     7141 catgttgggg ataatctaca ccacttacca cacgggggaa gctaccaaga cgggacaaag
     7201 aggataattt actgtggccc taggaaggaa tacccaggta ccggccttct tcaatttgga
     7261 gattcacagt ttgcaattgt gctggtcttg ggcatatcac tcctgatata tgcagtggaa
     7321 agacttggca ttggggctcc taggcgttgt gcttgctacc ctgattcttg cgcttgtagg
     7381 aggtgagcgg ggtggtggtt gttttataag aatcactggt gagtccgtta ctgtatccaa
     7441 ctgtgggaac cttcacgagg tgccagaagt gatcaaggcg gtaaaagggg tgtggtcctt
     7501 gttaggtgca ggagataaat ttgatttgga cagcagctgc agttgaaatg acttcaaatg
     7561 aagaactgag aaggcaggag gaggaaagac agaagggcaa aacggaggct ttaggaaaag
     7621 gaattgaagg agctggaggc agcaggccag caataccaga tttgggcact gtgatcaaga
     7681 gaaagaagaa gccaattgaa aatgccttga gtgccaaagt taatgttgca gatctcatgg
     7741 agcgagagtt cggccttcag tcaaataatg ttatgaacaa caacgacata ttggccattt
     7801 caagcatttt cacagaggca aaaatccctg aagatctgca acaacacaca gcaattgagg
     7861 ttgcaaggat ggctgtggat gtgggcagct ccaagcactc agaattcatg gggaaaagcg
     7921 ttgtgtgtgg gcaggacttg tccgtgatcg tgggttatat aaaggaagtt accactttgc
     7981 gcagattttg catgtactac tctaaggtga tatggaatct gcttctcaaa gagaaaacgc
     8041 cccctgccaa ttgggcaaag aaagggttca aagatgagac caagtttgct gcttttgact
     8101 tcttcgttgg aatatttgat gaaagtgcac tggaaccgga aggaggtctg gtaagatcac
     8161 ccacacaaag cgagctaaag gcaaacattt ccgctctgga agtaagggtc tttaggcaga
     8221 agatgagtga gggcaacagg tctttaaacc tgggggaaat aagtggagga gccatgggtg
     8281 ctccagccta caatccattt gggggagatt cataagtttt agcttctggt gtttttgctg
     8341 attgatgacc agcactttct gaagcttgag agttgctagt tggaactctt gccatagtta
     8401 acttagttgc atctatggca cccatttcga cagggcaaat gttcgctggc ataccgtact
     8461 aatagtatgc tgttatccaa ctgacgatcc taagacctaa ataattatat aagggaatcg
     8521 tcaataaata aacatgcgtt ttaatatatt tttccgt
//
LOCUS       SK809                   8689 bp    RNA     linear   VRL 18-JUL-2018
DEFINITION  [Grapevine virus T] Grapevine virus T isolate SK809, nearly
            complete genome.
ACCESSION   SK809
VERSION
KEYWORDS    .
SOURCE      Grapevine virus T
  ORGANISM  Grapevine virus T
            Viruses; ssRNA viruses; ssRNA positive-strand viruses, no DNA
            stage; Tymovirales; Betaflexiviridae; Quinvirinae; Foveavirus;
            unclassified Foveavirus.
REFERENCE   1  (bases 1 to 8689)
  AUTHORS   Glasa,M.
  TITLE     Grapevine virus T diversity in Slovakia
  JOURNAL   unpublished
REFERENCE   2  (bases 1 to 8689)
  AUTHORS   Glasa,M.
  TITLE     Direct Submission
  JOURNAL   Submitted (18-JUL-2018) Plant Virology, Institute of Virology,
            Biomedical Research Center, Slovak Academy of Sciences, Bratislava,
            Slovakia, Dubravska cesta 9, Bratislava, 84505, Slovakia
COMMENT     Bankit Comment: TOTAL # OF SEQS:1
            
            ##Assembly-Data-START##
            Assembly Method       :: Geneious v. 8.1.9
            Sequencing Technology :: Illumina
            ##Assembly-Data-END##
FEATURES             Location/Qualifiers
     source          1..8689
                     /organism="Grapevine virus T"
                     /mol_type="genomic RNA"
                     /cultivar="Welshriesling"
                     /isolate="SK809"
                     /host="Vitis vinifera"
                     /db_xref="taxon:2016035"
                     /country="Slovakia"
     CDS             54..6443
                     /codon_start=1
                     /product="replicase"
                     /translation="MALHHRSAAAEVLARLTSDEQSRVSAPTVKSLCDDEAQASGFFN
                     YSLPQKAQEKLELSGLYLSPLSYKPHSHPVCKTLENHILYNILPSYLDNKFYFVGIKN
                     FKLDFIRSRNKRLSMIESVNRYVTSLDKSRYCNELIHRSSASDLHLARKRGFNGLPTL
                     TNLIPPLEKKGAEFIFLHDELHYWSPSCVIKFLEAVKPITLLASVVIPPELLAKSKES
                     LNPWAYKFKIIKDRLVFAPDGVWAEAYDQPLRCKYLLKTRRFLLGDGTVYSVDIIHSK
                     FCHHLLSITRGELLNQDRRFFGDFDAIGLGALGKLSRNVKHCYPISVQVVTKLYLYLM
                     TLKKPDEESAEAKLRQLINDPTGREIKFAESFSRLILKCKKESSLFLPSLTKDCKNFL
                     IGLFPGFVSRMFQVYKDKCLSDFIYDLEPFNFYVDTIDVKGDFTDEFEFWDLHDLLDS
                     FDVCEGIDDMKVTIRNWWTTRSPQVYFVGGKEWECNSSKFYSKFQAFERVGDLYRYLL
                     HDLSHDMVNEEVVVRRLRIFLKKRGTESLAYMISCNLDIAALRKTVLNWGLETRKENW
                     LRVVRPQWFLLVGRINTKFICDSSSSISNLSIRSVNLYRLVVKEAEKFNMESLDRVFW
                     KQAGFTMKLEELGIEVSRVFEVKAEEQHSPVKVISGETEHKLTAVQERDQSVAPGCAD
                     CASVSIDDIRMDIGNSGELKFHYGALKFPDVLRGRKAGFYAKAGIKSYAYNGGCHDSM
                     GWPKAFDEILKLTGGGLYYNSCLAQRYDGGASIGMHSDNERCYAVGHKVLTVNMFGSC
                     QFSICRKQDRDSKERHVNFGLKEGDYFEMPRNFQENYLHGVREACEGRISLTFRRQLI
                     PDSGDDDEECGPSAFSGIDRIAGRKFWPECSNHLAAMIDSSGKGREFDLCDCFSCPNH
                     FRHAKNIDGIRKVFSATGLAAGDRVLVLNSKSSKAILEKFKGLRVTIAVFSGKIEFLD
                     GLVPGLISDGDLKEVKDFSAQNLKVELAVIIFRGATVPGSKVRVHKGECKFTGASEVL
                     FGCNLIATDEYSIGNFNLFQVPADGNCFWHSVGHLMNCNGLDLKKGVFNKFKSSGLES
                     AKLEHQLEPNVFAENEVIAYFCGMHKRRLIILTPEYDIEWNFGERNWPLLGFLCLVQQ
                     HFQPCAPTNGCMIRAIAEALGKREVDVLNYLCQDATRHIFEEVCQGAGLNLMYLEIVF
                     EAFDICAKCDFGDRVETFNNSGSVVALFDVSAEHIRCVPKISDKPMSVRVDAMRSVRK
                     SEIEMLGMNGTWIEYEPQVARAEKLEQCLLAGLTGVMCSERYDNQKAWLNNIAKDQRG
                     KRNIMAIMGTFGSGKSHVYKTFMTHAVGKFVTFVSPRRQLADSIKDDLGLYKNKLGKT
                     LRNKSQEGWSVVTFEVFLKTIPQLKKGHVVILDEIQLFPPGYLDLCLLVSDKSCIFSV
                     AGDPCQSGYDSKNDRNTLGVLDSDIFELLRNKEYSYNVESRRFKNPMFEGRLPCRFLK
                     GSLHEKHQDFVVWKSMEDLVFGEKFKIDAFLVSSFEEKRIVWSHFGSAVTCLTFGEST
                     GLNFNEGVVLITYDSIQTDDNRWLTALSRFRMNIHFVNLLGIPLERAIGHFAGKPLYH
                     FMSKKSGEAVILDMLPGSPKFKNGFNISVGKDEGIKEAKLAGDPWLKTMLFLGQNEDV
                     EIEEMEEEFKNEEWFKTHLPITSMECSRARWVGKLALRESREVRCGMDTTEQFKDDHH
                     DLKGVLMTNACERYESIYPRHKGNDSVTFLMAVKKRLRFSSAAVESALLRKAMPFGQF
                     LLGKFLKNIKLKRNHDSRMMEDSVAEFEEKKTSKSAATIENHSGRSCRDWLNDVALIF
                     MKSQHCTKFDNRFRDAKAGQTLACFQHSVLCRFAPYMRYIEKKVFEALPERFYIHSGK
                     GLDSLKAWVVANDFSGVCTESDYEAFDSSQDHYILSFEIELMRYFGLPNDLILDYQFI
                     KTHLGSKLGNFAIMRFTGEASTFLFNTLANMLFTFLRYDLTGSESIAFAGDDMCANKR
                     LRVTREYEDFLTRIRLKAKVQYVASPTFCGWCLFKNGIFKRPQLVMERINIAREMNNL
                     DNCIDNYAIEVSYAYSLGELAVEVMSDEELEAHYNCIRFLVKYKNKMKSSIKELF"
     CDS             6499..7164
                     /codon_start=1
                     /product="TGB1"
                     /translation="MNNLISALELFGFSRVSEEVTQPLVIHSVPGSGKTSLIRSLIKL
                     DRDFEAFTAGVPDTPNLEGCYIKSYFEGCASTKRLSILDEYLTVENWEGFEALFSDPY
                     QNDKSPLVASYVSRKTRRFGKSTCAYLAGYGFEVESELEDSVIRGSPFELKVEGQLIC
                     FGKAAVELASSHGAEFKLPCEVRGSTFDVVTLLKSEEPSSVNKHLFYVGCTRHRKKLL
                     ILE"
     CDS             7168..7518
                     /codon_start=1
                     /product="TGB2"
                     /translation="MSFQQPANWSKSLGPVLIGAGVAIVIHFLRASNLPHVGDNLHHL
                     PHGGSYQDGTKRITYCGPKKEYPGTGLFQLGNSQAAIVLVLGISLLIYAVEKFGIGAS
                     RRCACNPNPCVCRR"
     CDS             7442..7678
                     /codon_start=1
                     /product="TGB3"
                     /translation="MQWKNLALGLLGAALATLILAFVGGEKGGNCFIRITGESVTVSN
                     CDNLQEVPGVIKAVKGVWSSLGAGGKFDLEGGCS"
     CDS             7680..8447
                     /codon_start=1
                     /product="coat protein"
                     /translation="MASNEELREQEERRQKDEAKTLGKEVEGTGGSRPAIPDLGTIIK
                     RKKKPIENALSAKVNVKDLMEREFGLQSNNVMNNNDILAISSIFTEAKIPEDLQQHTA
                     IEVARMAVDVGSSKHSEFMGKSVVCGQDLSVIVGYIKEVTTLRRFCMYYSKVIWNLLI
                     KEKTPPANWAKKGFKDETKFAAFDFFIGIFDESALEPEGGLVRSPTQSELKANISALE
                     VRVFRQRMSEGNRSLNLGEISGGAMGAPAYNPFGGDS"
BASE COUNT     2457 a   1495 c   2235 g   2493 t      9 others
ORIGIN      
        1 aacaacagaa ctcgaacggc catacatcaa agtagtccaa ctactttcac gttatggctc
       61 ttcatcaccg ttctgctgct gccgaggtac tcgcccgatt aacttcggac gaacaatcta
      121 gagttagtgc tccaactgtc aaatccctgt gtgatgatga ggcgcaagct agtggttttt
      181 ttaactatag cttacctcaa aaggcgcagg aaaagttaga gctttcaggc ctttacttaa
      241 gcccacttag ttataagcct cattcccatc ccgtgtgcaa aaccttagag aaccatattt
      301 tgtataacat tctgcctagt tatttagata acaaatttta ttttgtaggg attaaaaatt
      361 ttaaactaga tttcattaga agtagaaaca agaggttatc aatgattgag tctgtaaata
      421 ggtatgtyac atcactagat aagtctagat attgtaatga gttgatccat agaagttcag
      481 cgtctgattt gcaccttgct agaaagagag gttttaatgg attgccaacc ctaacgaatc
      541 tcatcccccc tcttgagaag aaaggagctg agttcatttt tctccatgat gagttgcact
      601 attggtctcc ttcctgtgtc atcaaatttt tggaggccgt caaaccaata accttgttgg
      661 cttctgttgt catccctcca gaattacttg ctaaatccaa agaaagtctc aatccatggg
      721 cgtataaatt taagatcatt aaggatcgcc tagtctttgc tcctgatggg gtttgggctg
      781 aggcttatga tcagcccttg agatgcaaat acttgctcaa aacaaggcgg tttttgcttg
      841 gtgatggcac cgtgtatagt gtggatatca tccattctaa attctgccat cacctgttaa
      901 gcattacacg tggagaactg ttgaatcagg atcgcaggtt ctttggagat tttgacgcaa
      961 ttgggcttgg tgctttaggt aagttgagta gaaatgttaa gcattgctat ccaataagtg
     1021 ttcaggttgt gaccaagctg tacttgtacc ttatgacttt aaagaagcct gatgaggagt
     1081 cagctgaagc taaattgagg cagctcatta atgatccaac tgggagggag attaaatttg
     1141 ccgagagttt ctccagactg attttgaaat gcaagaagga aagctcactg ttcctcccaa
     1201 gtttgacaaa agactgcaaa aactttttaa tagggctgtt cccaggtttt gtatcaagga
     1261 tgtttcaggt ctacaaggat aaatgcctga gtgacttcat ctatgattta gagccattta
     1321 acttctatgt tgataccatt gacgttaaag gggacttcac tgatgagttt gagttttggg
     1381 acttgcatga cctgctggat tcgtttgatg tgtgtgaggg tatagatgat atgaaggtca
     1441 ccatcagaaa ttggtggact accaggtcac cacaggtcta ctttgtaggc gggaaggagt
     1501 gggagtgtaa cagttcaaag ttctactcta agtttcaggc ttttgaacga gttggtgatc
     1561 tttatcgcta cctcttgcat gatctgagcc atgatatggt gaatgaggaa gttgtggttc
     1621 gaaggttgcg gatttttcta aagaaaaggg gcactgagag tcttgcatac atgatatcat
     1681 gcaacctaga tatagcggca ttaagaaaga ctgttttaaa ttggggtttg gaaactagaa
     1741 aagaaaattg gctgcgcgtg gtgcgcccac agtggtttct acttgttggg agaataaaca
     1801 ccaagttcat ctgtgattca agtagttcca tttccaacct gtccattagg agtgtcaacc
     1861 tgtaccgctt ggttgtaaag gaggctgaaa aattcaacat ggaaagtctt gatagagtgt
     1921 tctggaagca agcagggttc actatgaaac ttgaagaatt aggaattgag gtaagcaggg
     1981 tttttgaggt gaaggctgaa gagcaacatt cccctgtgaa ggtgatcagc ggtgaaactg
     2041 aacataagtt aactgccgtt caagaaagag atcaatctgt ggctccaggt tgtgctgatt
     2101 gtgcatcggt tagcattgat gacattagga tggacattgg gaattcaggt gagctgaaat
     2161 tccattatgg ggcgttgaag tttccagatg ttttgagggg gcgcaaggct ggtttctatg
     2221 cgaaggctgg aatcaaatcc tacgcttaca atggtgggtg tcatgacagc atgggatggc
     2281 ccaaagcctt tgatgaaatt ctaaaattga ctggtggtgg actgtactac aatagttgct
     2341 tggcacaaag gtatgatggt ggagcctcaa ttgggatgca ctctgacaat gaaaggtgct
     2401 atgcagttgg gcacaaggtg ttgactgtta acatgtttgg atcatgtcaa ttctcaattt
     2461 gcaggaagca agatcgtgat tccaaggaac gacacgtgaa cttcggactc aaagaaggtg
     2521 attattttga gatgccacgt aattttcagg agaactatct gcacggagtt cgtgaagcat
     2581 gtgaaggtcg gatatccttg acctttagga ggcagttaat ccctgattca ggtgatgatg
     2641 atgaagagtg cggcccctct gcattcagcg gcattgatag gattgctgga agaaaatttt
     2701 ggcctgaatg ctcaaatcat ttggcagcga tgattgatag tagtggaaag gggagggagt
     2761 ttgacctctg tgattgcttt tcttgcccca accactttcg gcatgcaaag aatattgatg
     2821 ggataagaaa agttttttcg gccactggat tggcagctgg tgatagagtg ctggttttaa
     2881 actcaaagtc aagtaaggca attttggaga agttcaaagg gctgcgggtt acaattgctg
     2941 ttttctctgg aaagattgag tttttggatg gccttgtgcc tgggcttata agtgatgggg
     3001 atctcaaaga ggtgaaggac ttctcagctc aaaatctcaa ggttgaactg gcagtgatca
     3061 tcttccgcgg tgcaacagtg ccgggctcaa aagtgagagt gcacaaaggt gaatgcaagt
     3121 tcaccggagc gagtgaagta ttattcggtt gcaatttgat tgccactgat gaatattcaa
     3181 ttggaaactt taacttgttc caggttccag ctgatggcaa ttgcttctgg cattctgtgg
     3241 gccatttaat gaattgtaat ggccttgatt tgaagaaggg tgttttcaat aagttcaaaa
     3301 gctcagggtt agaatcagca aaacttgaac accaattgga gccgaatgtt ttcgcagaga
     3361 atgaagtcat tgcatacttc tgtggcatgc acaaaaggcg gctaataata ctaactccag
     3421 agtatgacat tgagtggaat tttggtgaga ggaactggcc attacttggc ttcctgtgtc
     3481 tcgtgcagca gcattttcag ccatgtgcac caaccaatgg atgtatgatt agggccatcg
     3541 ctgaggccct tgggaagaga gaggtagatg tgctcaatta tctgtgccag gatgcaacta
     3601 ggcacatatt tgaagaagtc tgccagggtg ctggcctcaa cttgatgtat ctggagatcg
     3661 tgtttgaagc ttttgacatc tgtgccaaat gtgactttgg tgacagagtg gaaacattta
     3721 ataactcagg ctctgtggtt gcattgtttg acgtttctgc tgaacatata agatgtgttc
     3781 caaagatttc tgacaaaccc atgagtgtga gagttgatgc catgagaagt gtaagaaagt
     3841 ctgagataga gatgcttggg atgaatggca cctggattga gtacgaacca caagtggcta
     3901 gggctgaaaa attagagcag tgtttgctag ctggtctaac tggagtgatg tgtagtgaga
     3961 gatatgacaa tcaaaaggcc tggttaaata acattgccaa agatcagaga ggtaaacgca
     4021 acatcatggc catcatgggc acttttggaa gtggtaagag ccacgtttat aaaacgttca
     4081 tgactcatgc agttggcaag tttgtgacat tcgtgtcccc tagaaggcag ctggcggata
     4141 gcattaagga tgatttgggg ctttataaga ataagcttgg gaagacattg agaaacaagt
     4201 cccaggaagg atggagcgtg gtcactttcg aagttttcct caagactatt ccacaactca
     4261 aaaaggggca tgtagtgatt cttgatgaga tccagctgtt tccacctggc tatttagatc
     4321 tttgcctgct tgtgtcagat aagtcctgca ttttctctgt tgcaggtgac ccctgtcaaa
     4381 gtggttatga ctcaaagaat gataggaata ccctaggggt gctagattca gacatttttg
     4441 agttgttgag aaataaagag tactcctata atgtcgagag cagaaggttc aagaatccga
     4501 tgtttgaagg tagattaccc tgtcgattcc ttaagggctc actacatgag aagcatcaag
     4561 attttgtagt atggaagtcc atggaagatt tggtctttgg ggagaagttc aaaattgatg
     4621 cattcctggt aagtagtttt gaggagaaaa gaattgtatg gtcgcatttt ggatctgcag
     4681 tcacctgtct cacatttggg gagtcaactg gtctgaattt taatgagggt gttgtgttaa
     4741 taacctatga ttcaattcag acagatgata acagatggct aactgcactg tctaggttca
     4801 gaatgaacat tcactttgtc aacctattgg gaattccact cgaaagagca atcgggcatt
     4861 ttgctggcaa gccactctat catttcatgt ctaagaagag cggagaagca gtaatacttg
     4921 atatgctgcc aggtagtccg aaattcaaga atggttttaa tatctccgtt ggtaaggatg
     4981 aaggcattaa ggaggcaaaa ctggcaggtg acccatggtt aaaaaccatg ttattcttgg
     5041 gccagaatga ggatgttgag atagaagaga tggaggagga gtttaaaaat gaagagtggt
     5101 tcaaaactca cttaccaatc acctccatgg aatgctcaag ggctaggtgg gttgggaaac
     5161 ttgctctgag ggagagcaga gaggtgagat gtgggatgga tactacggag cagttcaaag
     5221 atgaccatca tgatcttaag ggtgttttga tgaccaatgc atgtgagagg tatgagtcca
     5281 tatacccaag gcacaagggc aatgatagtg tcaccttctt aatggcagtc aagaagaggt
     5341 tgcgtttttc gagtgctgca gtggaatcag cgctgcttag gaaggccatg ccttttgggc
     5401 agttcttgct tgggaagttc ttgaagaaca taaagttgaa aaggaatcat gattcaagaa
     5461 tgatggaaga ttctgtggca gaatttgagg agaagaagac tagcaaaagt gctgcaacca
     5521 tagagaatca cagcggtcga tcttgcaggg attggttgaa tgatgttgca ttaattttta
     5581 tgaagtcaca acactgcaca aagtttgata acaggtttag agatgcgaar gcaggtcaaa
     5641 ccttagcttg cttccaacat tcagtgttgt gcaggtttgc accatacatg aggtacattg
     5701 agaaaaaggt ttttgaagct ttacctgagc ggttttacat ccattcagga aagggtttag
     5761 acagccttaa agcttgggtg gttgcgaatg atttttcagg agtgtgyact gagtctgatt
     5821 atgaagcatt tgattcatcc caggaccatt acattctgag ttttgaaatt gagctaatga
     5881 ggtattttgg gcttcctaac gatctgattc ttgactatca gttcataaaa acccatttgg
     5941 gctccaagct tggaaatttc gcaataatgc gttttacggg tgaagcctcc acctttctgt
     6001 ttaacacgct agccaacatg ctgtttacct ttctaaggta tgatcttact ggcagcgaga
     6061 gyattgcatt tgctggagat gatatgtgcg cgaacaagcg cttgagggta acaagagagt
     6121 acgaggactt cctcacaagg attaggctaa aggccaaggt gcaatatgtt gctagtccaa
     6181 ccttctgtgg ttggtgttta ttcaaaaatg gcattttcaa aaggccacaa ctggtcatgg
     6241 agcgaataaa cattgctaga gagatgaaca atctggacaa ttgcatagat aattatgcaa
     6301 ttgaggtttc ttatgcctac tccttgggtg agcttgcagt ggaggtaatg agtgacgagg
     6361 agctcgaggc tcattataac tgtattcgct ttctggtgaa gtataagaat aagatgaaga
     6421 gttccattaa ggagctcttt tagttagcag tgctagtcag cagttaggta aagcttatty
     6481 attgatttag cttgtgtgat gaataatttg atttccgctc ttgagctatt tggtttttct
     6541 agagttagtg aggaggttac acaaccttta gttattcata gtgttcctgg aagtgggaag
     6601 acaagtctca ttaggtcctt aattaagttg gacagggatt ttgaggcgtt cacagctgga
     6661 gtgcctgaca caccaaacct tgaagggtgt tacatcaagt cttacttcga gggctgtgct
     6721 tcaactaaaa ggctgagcat tttggacgaa taccttacag ttgagaattg ggagggcttt
     6781 gaagcattgt tttctgatcc ttaccagaac gacaagagtc ctctrgtggc ctcttacgtg
     6841 tccaggaaaa ccaggaggtt tggaaagtca acttgtgcgt acttggcagg ttacggattt
     6901 gaagtggaga gtgagcttga ggattctgtg attaggggtt caccatttga gctcaaagtt
     6961 gaagggcaat taatttgctt tgggaaagct gcagttgagc tggcatcaag tcacggtgct
     7021 gaattcaagt taccgtgtga ggttcgtggg tccacatttg atgttgtaac actattaaaa
     7081 tctgaagaac caagctctgt caacaagcac ctgttctacg ttggatgcac aagacatagg
     7141 aaaaagcttc taatacttga gtgattgatg tcatttcaac aaccrgctaa ttggtcgaaa
     7201 tcacttgggc ctgtgttaat tggggcyggk gttgcaattg tgattcactt tctaagggca
     7261 agcaatttgc cacatgttgg agataatctg catcatctcc cacacggagg aagctaccag
     7321 gacgggacaa agagaataac ctactgtggt cctaaaaaag aatatccagg taccggtctc
     7381 tttcaacttg gaaattcaca ggctgcaatt gtgttggtcc ttggcatatc attattgatc
     7441 tatgcagtgg aaaaatttgg cattggggct tctaggcgct gcgcttgcaa ccctaatcct
     7501 tgcgtttgta ggaggtgaga aaggtggcaa ttgcttcata aggatcactg gtgagtctgt
     7561 aactgtgtcc aattgtgata accttcagga ggtgccggga gtgattaaag cagtgaaagg
     7621 ggtgtggtcc tcgttaggtg caggaggcaa atttgatttg gaaggtggct gcagttgaca
     7681 tggcgtcaaa tgaagaatta agggagcaag aggaaagaag gcaaaaggat gaagctaaaa
     7741 ctctggggaa ggaggttgaa gggactggag gtagtagacc agcaattcca gacttaggca
     7801 ccataatcaa aagaaagaaa aagccaatcg aaaatgcttt gagcgccaag gttaatgtga
     7861 aggatctcat ggagcgagag tttggtcttc aatcgaacaa tgtcatgaac aacaatgaca
     7921 tccttgctat ttcaagcatc ttcacagaag caaaaatacc tgaagatttg cagcagcata
     7981 ctgcaataga ggtggccagg atggctgtgg atgtgggcag ctcaaagcac tcagagttca
     8041 tgggaaaaag cgttgtatgt ggtcaggatt tgtctgtgat cgtgggctat ataaaagagg
     8101 tcaccactct gcgaaggttc tgcatgtatt actctaaggt aatatggaat ctgctcatca
     8161 aggaaaagac tccccctgct aactgggcca agaagggatt caaggatgaa actaaatttg
     8221 ctgcctttga cttctttatt ggcatatttg atgaaagtgc actggaacca gaaggaggtt
     8281 tggtgagatc tcctacacaa agtgagctca aggcaaacat ttctgcactg gaggtgagag
     8341 tttttaggca gaggatgagt gagggcaaca ggtctttaaa cttgggagaa ataagcgggg
     8401 gagctatggg tgctccagct tacaatccgt ttgggggaga ttcataaaat ttggtttttg
     8461 gtgtttttgc tgattaatag tcagctttta ctgaagcttg ggagttgcta gttggaactc
     8521 ttgttacagt tggcttgttt gcatctgtag cacccatttc gatagggcaa atgttcgctg
     8581 gcataccgta ctaatagtat gctgctatcc aactgacgat cctaagacct aaataattat
     8641 ataagggtat cgtcaataaa taaaaatgcg ttttaatata tttttccgt
//
